# Supplementary material for: Genetic diversity of soybean dwarf virus in two regions of mainland Australia
Source: Arch Virol. 2024 Oct 8;169(11):216. doi: 10.1007/s00705-024-06142-z (PMC11461792; doi:10.1007/s00705-024-06142-z)
Supplement: Supplementary file 2 — Supplementary file2 (TXT 532 KB) [file 705_2024_6142_MOESM2_ESM.txt]

LOCUS       L71                     5456 bp    RNA     linear   VRL 17-JUN-2024
DEFINITION  Soybean dwarf virus isolate L71.
ACCESSION   L71
VERSION
KEYWORDS    .
SOURCE      Soybean dwarf virus
  ORGANISM  Soybean dwarf virus
            Viruses; Riboviria; Orthornavirae; Kitrinoviricota;
            Tolucaviricetes; Tolivirales; Tombusviridae; Regressovirinae;
            Luteovirus; Luteovirus glycinis.
REFERENCE   1  (bases 1 to 5456)
  AUTHORS   Kehoe,M.A., Congdon,B.S. and Sharman,M.
  TITLE     Genetic diversity of soybean dwarf virus in two mixed-cropping
            regions of Australia
  JOURNAL   unpublished
REFERENCE   2  (bases 1 to 5456)
  AUTHORS   Kehoe,M.A., Congdon,B.S. and Sharman,M.
  TITLE     Direct Submission
  JOURNAL   Submitted (17-JUN-2024) DPIRD Diagnostic Laboratory Service,
            Department of Primary Industries and Regional Development, 3
            Baron-Hay Court, South Perth, WA 6151, Australia
COMMENT     Bankit Comment: ALT EMAIL:monica.kehoe@gmail.com
            Bankit Comment: TOTAL # OF SEQS:41
            
            ##Assembly-Data-START##
            Assembly Method       :: CLC Genomics Workbench v. 2022; Geneious
                                     Prime v. Various
            Sequencing Technology :: Illumina
            ##Assembly-Data-END##
FEATURES             Location/Qualifiers
     source          1..5456
                     /organism="Soybean dwarf virus"
                     /mol_type="genomic RNA"
                     /isolate="L71"
                     /host="Trifolium pratense"
                     /db_xref="taxon:12049"
                     /country="Australia: Lambs Valley, NSW"
                     /collection_date="2022"
                     /collected_by="Joop van Leur"
     gene            64..2747
                     /gene="RdRp"
     CDS             join(64..1147,1147..2745)
                     /gene="RdRp"
                     /ribosomal_slippage
                     /note="P1-P2 frameshift fusion protein"
                     /codon_start=1
                     /product="RNA-dependent RNA polymerase"
                     /translation="MFNFDSLVSATARVVKDFISFCYNRARHVYYALKRWLWELQGVF
                     AAHDAFVDMCYDAMYGVEEFEWELQKQYSTAEIDVQLAEHEYKRLLADGAPLGSWPQP
                     CAPQGSFRSSDDFDVAARAAEANPIVDPQPSLIKGCGDKSPSNPTRIEKFINLVQKKE
                     VLSATEALIKHTYEEQIGESPFGKWFNTLPNRMNYIKRAAAKQAKAAKRSKSVRQMVT
                     EVNVIPDFISCCDVVQVDTGEKLPTKKDKEGNELPPEPKLKMFRRVKPEHVGDARKYI
                     CQHIRNNNMRLIDGSDVSHATINRYALKFCEDLELDMTSTEMLIKYAMVMVPLPRKSD
                     IEAAKIVQSPAARQIRHELGVLNAEVFLEGLCSDSGFESPFSILGLPEIVVRSGAIPR
                     KSRSTINYLSQFSLGLDYQCPNPSLHNALVAVERRVFTVGKGNEVVLPYKNIPGIFSN
                     LDYFRKSIVDKVGCPRTFSPEELAATYHSGKRTLYNAAVQSLKRKAVERSDANVTAFL
                     KMEKHLMCKKIAPRLICPRNKRYNVELGRRLKFNEKKFMHAIDSTFDSPTVLSGYDSF
                     KVGKIIANKWSKFKRPVAIGVDASRFDQHVGVEALQWEHSIYNGAFNDPILKELLHWQ
                     TENKIMLFVEDKILKFKVKGHRMSGDINTSSGNKLIMCGMMHYYFKSLGVKAELCNNG
                     DDCVIICEKKDENKFSHMHSWFKDYGFDMQIETPVYKIGQIEFCQSKPVKINGYYRMV
                     RKQESISKDAHSLISMASAEDVKTFMSATAQCGMILNSGVPVLDAFHKCLYKASGYKK
                     VSQEAIERIVSFGTQDKLGLRKERVEEPITMDNRLSYWESFGVDPQTQVLVERYFDNL
                     QVHIEPRGVKRLTPLLDKTLLSIASVARTSVSLPILSK"
     CDS             2825..2966
                     /note="ORF3a; P3a expressed by leaky scanning of
                     subgenomic mRNA"
                     /codon_start=1
                     /product="P3a"
                     /translation="-
                     ATDYRFLSGFAIGFIASIPISILAIYFVYLKISKNLRGIINEYGRG"
     CDS             2955..5025
                     /note="readthrough domain protein"
                     /codon_start=1
                     /transl_except=(pos:3555..3557,aa:OTHER)
                     /product="P3/P5"
                     /translation="MVAVSNVTIQRRRNRRAARSAPRVQLMAIPTTTGATQRRRRQRR
                     RRRNNRGGGNISGGSGKAHTFQFSKDGINGSSKGTITFGPSLSECKPLSDGILKAYHE
                     YKITSILLQFISEASSTSSGSIAYELDPHCKYSEIQSLLNKFSITKSGSKRFPTKVIN
                     GLEWHDTSEDQFKVHYKGNGDAKIAGSFKITIVVLTQNPKXVDGEPGPKPGPDPTPPP
                     APPPEPTPAKHERFIVYTGTLSTLISARQNSDSISLYSIRDQRVRYIEDENANWAYIK
                     AQWYSQNSVEAVPMFIYPVPQGTWSVEISCEGYQATSSTTDPHRGKSDGMIAYDDDQT
                     KVWNVGVQNNVTITNNKADADWKYGHPNLTINGERFDQQQVVEKDGTVSFHLVTTGPN
                     ASFFLAGPAVKKIAKYNFCISYGAWTDRDMEFGLVSVVLDEHLEGVRGSQYVRKTLRP
                     GHISVNRSHRLQEMPPMREDFSEEDNSSSDSNTYKTDNSPLTVHLVKAGDEENYTTDR
                     SDDVEPILHDADVMKFSGFVGAKDRFMLQGADPIGPGDRSVRRFKPSATLKSAFHSGP
                     TPDELYNAGTEQADHDFEHFVSRGKEKLQDEDPMAKLEREAEDLKPDSDNEDNDYDRT
                     APMFNPADGDPWSGISIKPRLKDQDMRSTLSTGTLKGGSLKPKKEPAPRFEPAPKSVL
                     DRIRRRQV"
     gene            2955..3557
                     /gene="CP"
     CDS             2955..3555
                     /gene="CP"
                     /note="Coat Protein"
                     /codon_start=1
                     /product="ORF3"
                     /translation="MVAVSNVTIQRRRNRRAARSAPRVQLMAIPTTTGATQRRRRQRR
                     RRRNNRGGGNISGGSGKAHTFQFSKDGINGSSKGTITFGPSLSECKPLSDGILKAYHE
                     YKITSILLQFISEASSTSSGSIAYELDPHCKYSEIQSLLNKFSITKSGSKRFPTKVIN
                     GLEWHDTSEDQFKVHYKGNGDAKIAGSFKITIVVLTQNPK"
     gene            2971..3538
                     /gene="MP"
     CDS             2971..3538
                     /gene="MP"
                     /note="Movement Protein"
                     /codon_start=1
                     /product="ORF4"
                     /translation="MSQYNDDAIVEPHEALHEFSSWLFQRPPAQHSAEEDNDDEGEII
                     EEEAIFPEDQARLTHSSFRRTASMAVPRELSLSGRLYQSASHSLMEYSRPTMNIRSRV
                     SYYSSSPRPLPPRQAPSLMSLTHTASTPKFNRYSINSQLQRAVRNDSPPRLSMASNGM
                     IPVKTSSRSTTRGTETPRSQAPSRSRSLS"
BASE COUNT     1616 a   1178 c   1273 g   1389 t
ORIGIN      
        1 acaagaacct cctcccggca tcttcgtatc gtgtttgagg aatctctagt gttattgtta
       61 gttatgttta acttcgatag tttagtgtcg gccaccgcta gggtggttaa agattttatt
      121 tctttttgct ataatagggc acggcatgtt tattatgccc taaaaagatg gctctgggaa
      181 ctccagggtg tatttgctgc acatgacgcc tttgtcgaca tgtgctatga cgccatgtat
      241 ggcgttgagg agttcgagtg ggaactgcaa aagcagtatt ccactgcaga gattgacgtg
      301 caattagctg agcacgaata caagcgccta cttgccgatg gcgctccact agggtcatgg
      361 ccacaaccat gtgcgcccca aggctcattc aggtcgtctg acgacttcga tgtagctgct
      421 agggctgctg aggcaaaccc tattgtggac ccacaaccct ccttgattaa agggtgtggc
      481 gataaatcac cttccaatcc cactaggatt gagaagttca tcaacctcgt ccaaaagaag
      541 gaggtacttt ccgctactga ggctctaatc aaacatacat atgaagagca aatcggtgaa
      601 tcaccattcg gaaagtggtt caacactctg cccaatagaa tgaattacat aaagagggca
      661 gcagcaaaac aagccaaggc ggctaaacga tctaaatctg tccgccaaat ggttaccgag
      721 gtaaacgtca ttcccgactt tatctcttgc tgtgatgttg tccaggtgga cactggtgaa
      781 aagctcccta ctaagaaaga taaagaaggg aatgaattgc cacctgagcc taagcttaaa
      841 atgtttagaa gggtgaagcc tgagcatgtt ggtgatgcca ggaaatacat ctgtcaacat
      901 attcgcaaca ataatatgag gttgatagac ggctctgatg tttctcatgc aaccatcaac
      961 cgatatgcgc tcaagttttg cgaagacttg gagcttgata tgaccagcac tgaaatgctc
     1021 atcaaatatg ctatggtcat ggtcccactc cctcgaaaat ctgatattga ggctgctaaa
     1081 atcgtccaat ctcctgctgc caggcaaata aggcatgagt tgggcgtgct taacgccgag
     1141 gttttttaga ggggctctgc tccgactctg gttttgaatc cccgttttct attttggggt
     1201 tgccagagat cgtggtgcga agtggggcta tccctaggaa gagtcgtagt actattaatt
     1261 atttgagtca gtttagttta ggtctagatt accaatgccc taatcccagt ttgcacaacg
     1321 cattggtggc ggttgagcgt agagtgttca ccgttgggaa aggaaatgag gtagtgctac
     1381 cttacaagaa cataccagga attttctcta atcttgatta tttccgcaaa tctattgtgg
     1441 ataaggttgg ttgccccagg acgttctccc ctgaagaact tgcagcgacg tatcactctg
     1501 gtaagagaac gttgtataat gctgctgttc aaagtcttaa acgtaaggct gttgagagga
     1561 gtgacgcgaa tgtgacagct ttccttaaga tggagaagca tcttatgtgt aagaagatag
     1621 cacccaggtt gatatgtccc cgcaacaaaa gatataatgt tgaattggga cgtcgattga
     1681 aattcaatga gaagaaattc atgcatgcaa tcgactcaac ttttgattcc ccaactgtat
     1741 taagtggata tgacagtttt aaagttggga agataatagc caataaatgg tcgaaattca
     1801 aacgaccagt tgcaataggt gttgatgcaa gcagatttga tcaacatgtg ggggtagaag
     1861 cactccaatg ggagcactca atttataacg gtgcattcaa tgatcccatt ctgaaggagt
     1921 tgctacactg gcaaacagag aataaaataa tgctgtttgt tgaagacaaa atcctcaagt
     1981 tcaaggtcaa aggacacaga atgtccggtg acattaacac ctcttctggc aacaaattaa
     2041 tcatgtgtgg tatgatgcac tactacttca agtcacttgg agtcaaagcc gaactctgca
     2101 ataacggcga tgattgtgtt atcatatgcg agaagaaaga tgaaaataag ttctcacaca
     2161 tgcatagctg gtttaaagac tatgggtttg acatgcagat tgagactcct gtctacaaga
     2221 ttggacagat agagttttgt caaagtaaac cagttaaaat taatggctat tatagaatgg
     2281 tgcgtaaaca agaaagcata tccaaagacg cccattccct catttccatg gcatcagctg
     2341 aagatgtcaa aacatttatg agtgccaccg ctcaatgcgg gatgatcttg aatagtggtg
     2401 tacctgttct tgatgctttt cacaaatgcc tatacaaagc atcggggtac aagaaagtat
     2461 cgcaggaagc gatcgagagg atagtctcct tcggaacgca ggacaaactc gggctcagga
     2521 aagagcgagt tgaagaacca ataacgatgg ataataggtt gagttattgg gagtcctttg
     2581 gggttgaccc gcagacacag gtccttgtcg aacgatattt tgacaatctg caggtccata
     2641 tcgaaccccg cggcgtaaag agattgacgc ctttactcga taaaactttg ctttcaattg
     2701 cgagtgtagc acgaacatct gtgtcgctac caatactttc aaaatagaag cactcataat
     2761 caccatagta gttatagtac tagtagtagt tagctgttta gattacgcta gttcgtacaa
     2821 gtaagttgca acggattacc gatttttatc tgggtttgct atcggcttta tagctagcat
     2881 accaatatca atattggcaa tttactttgt ttacctaaaa atttcaaaga atctgagagg
     2941 gatcatcaac gaatatggtc gcggttagca atgtcacaat acaacgacga cgcaatcgta
     3001 gagccgcacg aagcgctcca cgagttcagc tcatggctat tccaacgacc accggcgcaa
     3061 cacagcgcag aagaagacaa cgacgacgaa ggagaaataa tagaggagga ggcaatattt
     3121 ccggaggatc aggcaaggct cacacattcc agttttcgaa ggacggcatc aatggcagtt
     3181 ccaagggaac tatcactttc gggccgtctt tatcagagtg caagccactc tctgatggaa
     3241 tactcaaggc ctaccatgaa tataagatca cgagtatctt attacagttc atctccgagg
     3301 cctcttccac ctcgtcaggc tccatcgctt atgagcttga cccacactgc aagtactccg
     3361 aaattcaatc gctactcaat aaattctcaa ttacaaagag cggttcgaaa cgattcccca
     3421 ccaaggttat caatggcctc gaatggcatg ataccagtga agaccagttc aaggtccact
     3481 acaaggggaa cggagacgcc aagatcgcag gctccttcaa gatcacgatc gttgtcttaa
     3541 ctcagaatcc caaataggta gacggagaac cggggccgaa accaggtccg gaccccacac
     3601 ccccaccagc accaccacct gaaccgacgc cagccaaaca tgaaagattc attgtttaca
     3661 ccggtacact gtcaacactc atcagtgctc gacagaactc agacagtata tcactctact
     3721 cgattcgaga ccagagggtc agatatattg aagatgagaa tgcaaactgg gcgtacatca
     3781 aagcgcaatg gtattcacag aattctgtgg aagcagtacc aatgtttatc tacccagttc
     3841 cgcaaggtac ttggtcagtt gaaatctcat gtgaaggtta ccaggcaaca tcgagcacca
     3901 cggatcccca ccgggggaag tccgatggaa tgattgctta tgacgatgat caaaccaagg
     3961 tgtggaatgt tggtgtgcaa aataatgtaa ccataaccaa caataaagcc gatgctgatt
     4021 ggaaatacgg ccatcctaat ttaacaatta atggtgaacg ttttgaccag cagcaagtag
     4081 tcgagaaaga tggaacggtc tcgtttcatt tagtaactac tgggcccaat gcgagtttct
     4141 ttttagccgg ccctgccgtt aagaagattg ccaagtataa tttctgtata tcatatggag
     4201 cttggactga tcgcgatatg gagtttggtt tggtatctgt tgttctcgat gaacacttag
     4261 agggtgttag aggttctcag tacgttagga aaacgctaag accaggtcac attagcgtca
     4321 atcgctccca ccgattgcaa gaaatgcctc ccatgcgaga ggatttcagt gaggaagata
     4381 atagtagtag tgatagtaat acatataaaa cggacaactc tcccttgacc gttcaccttg
     4441 taaaagcagg tgacgaggag aattatacaa cagatcgatc ggacgatgtt gaacccatac
     4501 tccatgatgc tgatgtcatg aagttctccg ggtttgttgg agctaaagac aggtttatgt
     4561 tacagggtgc tgatccaatc ggccctggtg acaggtctgt ccgtcgcttc aaaccgtccg
     4621 ccacattgaa gtctgcgttc cattcgggac cgactcctga tgagttgtac aacgctggca
     4681 ctgaacaagc ggatcacgac ttcgaacact ttgtctctcg aggcaaggag aagctacagg
     4741 atgaagatcc aatggccaaa ctcgaaagag aggctgagga tttgaaacct gatagtgata
     4801 acgaagataa cgattatgat cgaaccgctc ctatgttcaa cccagcagat ggtgacccct
     4861 ggtctggcat tagtatcaag cctagattaa aagatcagga tatgaggtcc accttaagca
     4921 ctggcacctt gaaaggtggt tcactgaaac cgaagaaaga accagcccca aggttcgagc
     4981 cagcgccaaa gtccgtttta gataggatta gacgtaggca agtttaatct tgcaccaata
     5041 tagaagtaga tagcgctttc cattgttatt tataggagcc aaatttggtg agtcccgatc
     5101 gatggatcct gggaaacagg ttcggtgaac aaaaagccgg taatctcggg gagatgtcag
     5161 ctcccgtcgt atcactttcg gttgcatatc caaagaataa ccctacattt aacaactaaa
     5221 aattagatag tttccgcctc tcttgcaaac cacatgcaag atgcgagctt gtggagagta
     5281 ccttcccttg aataaggaag gttgaaagtt ctggttccaa tccattgatc aaattggcac
     5341 tgcttctggt gactacactg ccgctgaatc aacagcgtaa acaaattcct attggtcact
     5401 ccgtgaaaag agagtggcta atacgcccct ttgatggcgt taaatgaaag cgtagg
//
LOCUS       5433                    5459 bp    RNA     linear   VRL 17-JUN-2024
DEFINITION  Soybean dwarf virus isolate 5433.
ACCESSION   5433
VERSION
KEYWORDS    .
SOURCE      Soybean dwarf virus
  ORGANISM  Soybean dwarf virus
            Viruses; Riboviria; Orthornavirae; Kitrinoviricota;
            Tolucaviricetes; Tolivirales; Tombusviridae; Regressovirinae;
            Luteovirus; Luteovirus glycinis.
REFERENCE   1  (bases 1 to 5459)
  AUTHORS   Kehoe,M.A., Congdon,B.S. and Sharman,M.
  TITLE     Genetic diversity of soybean dwarf virus in two mixed-cropping
            regions of Australia
  JOURNAL   unpublished
REFERENCE   2  (bases 1 to 5459)
  AUTHORS   Kehoe,M.A., Congdon,B.S. and Sharman,M.
  TITLE     Direct Submission
  JOURNAL   Submitted (17-JUN-2024) DPIRD Diagnostic Laboratory Service,
            Department of Primary Industries and Regional Development, 3
            Baron-Hay Court, South Perth, WA 6151, Australia
COMMENT     Bankit Comment: ALT EMAIL:monica.kehoe@gmail.com
            Bankit Comment: TOTAL # OF SEQS:41
            
            ##Assembly-Data-START##
            Assembly Method       :: CLC Genomics Workbench v. 2022; Geneious
                                     Prime v. Various
            Sequencing Technology :: Illumina
            ##Assembly-Data-END##
FEATURES             Location/Qualifiers
     source          1..5459
                     /organism="Soybean dwarf virus"
                     /mol_type="genomic RNA"
                     /isolate="5433"
                     /host="Cicer arietinum"
                     /db_xref="taxon:12049"
                     /country="Australia: Croppa Creek, NSW"
                     /collection_date="2014"
                     /collected_by="Murray Sharman"
     gene            64..2747
                     /gene="RdRp"
     CDS             join(64..1147,1147..2745)
                     /gene="RdRp"
                     /ribosomal_slippage
                     /note="P1-P2 frameshift fusion protein"
                     /codon_start=1
                     /product="RNA-dependent RNA polymerase"
                     /translation="MFNFDSLVTATARVVKDFISFCYNRARHVYYALKRWLWELQGVF
                     AAHDAFVDMCYDAMYGVEEFEWELQKQYSTAEIDVQLAEHEYKRLLADGAPLGSWPQP
                     CAPQGSFRSSDDFDVAARAAEANPIVDPQPSLIKGCGDKSPSNPTRIEKFINLVQKKE
                     VLSATEALIKHTYEEQIGESPFGKWFNTLPNRMNYIKRAAAKQAKAAKRSKSVRQMVT
                     EVNVIPDFISCCDVVQVDTGEKLPSKKDKEGNELPPEPKLKMFRRVKPEHVGDARKYI
                     CQHIRNNNMRLIDGSDVSHATINRYALKFCEDLELDMTSTEMLIKYAMVMVPLPRKSD
                     IEAAKIVQSPAARQIRHELGVLNAEVFLEGLCSDSGFESPFSILGLPEIVVRSGAIPR
                     KSRSTINYLSQFSLGLDYQCPNPSLHNALVAVERRVFTVGKGNEVVLPYKNIPGIFSN
                     LDYFRKSIVDKVGCPRTFSPEELAATYHSGKRTLYNAAVQSLKRKAVERSDANVTAFL
                     KMEKHLMRKKIAPRLICPRNKRYNVELGRRLKFNEKKFMHAIDSTFDSPTVLSGYDSF
                     KVGKIIANKWSKFKRPVAIGVDASRFDQHVGVEALQWEHSIYNGAFNDPILKELLHWQ
                     TENKIMLFVEDKILKFKVKGHRMSGDINTSSGNKLIMCGMMHYYFKSLGVKAELCNNG
                     DDCVIICEKKDENKFSHMHSWFKDYGFDMQIETPVYKIGQIEFCQSKPVKINGYYRMV
                     RKQESISKDAHSLISMASAEDVKTFMSATAQCGMILNSGVPVLDAFHKCLYKASGYKK
                     VSQEAIERIVSFGTQDKLGLRKERVEEPITMDNRLSYWESFGVDPQTQVLVERYFDNL
                     QVHIEPRGVKRLTPLLDKTLLSIASVARTSVSLPILSK"
     CDS             2825..2966
                     /note="ORF3a; P3a expressed by leaky scanning of
                     subgenomic mRNA"
                     /codon_start=1
                     /product="P3a"
                     /translation="-
                     ATDYRFLSGFAIGFIASIPISILAIYFVYLKISKNLRGIINEYGRG"
     CDS             2955..5025
                     /note="readthrough domain protein"
                     /codon_start=1
                     /transl_except=(pos:3555..3557,aa:OTHER)
                     /product="P3/P5"
                     /translation="MVAVSNVTIQRRRNRRAARSAPRVQLMAIPTTTGATQRRRRQRR
                     RRRNNRGGGNISGGSGKAHTFQFSKDGINGSSKGTITFGPSLSECKPLSDGILKAYHE
                     YKITSILLQFISEASSTSSGSIAYELDPHCKYSEIQSLLNKFSITKSGSKRFPTKVIN
                     GLEWHDTSEDQFKVHYKGNGDAKIAGSFKITIVVLTQNPKXVDGEPGPKPGPDPTPPP
                     APPPEPTPAKHERFIVYTGTLSTLISARQNSDSISLYSIRDQRVRYIEDENANWTNIQ
                     AQWYSQNSVEAIPMFIYPVPQGTWSIEISCEGYQATSSTTDPHRGKSDGMIAYDDDQN
                     KVWNIGVQNNVTISNNKADADWKYGHPDLTINGERFDQKQVVEKDGTVSFHLVTTGPN
                     ASFFLAGPAVKKTAKYNYCISYGAWTDRDMEFGMVSVVLDEHLEGVRGSQYVRKTLRP
                     GHISVNRSHRLQEMPPMREDFSEEDNSSSDSNTYKTDNSPLTVHLVKAGDEENYSTDR
                     SDDVEPTLHDADVMKFSGFVGAKDRFALQGADPIGPGDRSIRRFRPSATLKSAFHSGP
                     TPDELYNAGAEQADHDFEHFVSRGKEKLQDEDPMAKLEREAEDLKPDSDNEDNDYDRT
                     APMFNPADGDPWSGISIKPRLKDQDMRSTLSTGTLKGGSLKPKKEPAPRYEPVPKSVL
                     DRLRRRQV"
     gene            2955..3557
                     /gene="CP"
     CDS             2955..3555
                     /gene="CP"
                     /note="Coat Protein"
                     /codon_start=1
                     /product="ORF3"
                     /translation="MVAVSNVTIQRRRNRRAARSAPRVQLMAIPTTTGATQRRRRQRR
                     RRRNNRGGGNISGGSGKAHTFQFSKDGINGSSKGTITFGPSLSECKPLSDGILKAYHE
                     YKITSILLQFISEASSTSSGSIAYELDPHCKYSEIQSLLNKFSITKSGSKRFPTKVIN
                     GLEWHDTSEDQFKVHYKGNGDAKIAGSFKITIVVLTQNPK"
     gene            2971..3538
                     /gene="MP"
     CDS             2971..3538
                     /gene="MP"
                     /note="Movement Protein"
                     /codon_start=1
                     /product="ORF4"
                     /translation="MSQYNDDAIVEPHEALHEFSSWLFQRPPAQHSAEEDNDDEGEII
                     EEEAIFPEDQARLTHSSFRRTASMAVPRELSLSGRLYQSASHSLMEYSRPTMNIRSRV
                     SYYSSSPRPLPPRQAPSLMSLTHTASTPKFNRYSINSQLQRAVRNDSPPRLSMASNGM
                     IPVKTNSRSTTRGTETPRSQAPSRSRSLS"
BASE COUNT     1624 a   1186 c   1268 g   1381 t
ORIGIN      
        1 acaagaacct cctcccggca tcttcgtatc gtgtttgagg aatctctagt gttattgtta
       61 gttatgttta acttcgatag cttagttaca gccaccgcta gggtggttaa agattttatt
      121 tctttttgct ataatagggc acggcatgtt tattatgccc taaaaagatg gctctgggaa
      181 ctccagggtg tatttgctgc acatgacgcc tttgtcgaca tgtgctatga cgccatgtat
      241 ggcgttgagg agttcgagtg ggaactgcaa aagcagtatt ccactgcaga gattgacgtg
      301 caattagctg agcacgaata caagcgccta cttgccgatg gcgctccact agggtcatgg
      361 ccacaaccat gtgcgcccca aggctcattc aggtcgtctg acgacttcga tgtagctgct
      421 agggctgctg aggcaaaccc tattgtggac ccacaaccct ccttgattaa agggtgtggc
      481 gataaatcac cttccaatcc tactaggatt gagaagttca tcaacctcgt ccaaaagaag
      541 gaggtacttt ccgctactga ggctctaatc aaacatacat atgaagagca aatcggtgaa
      601 tcaccattcg gaaagtggtt caacactctg cccaatagaa tgaattacat aaagagggca
      661 gcagcaaaac aagccaaggc ggctaaacga tctaaatctg tccgccaaat ggttaccgag
      721 gtaaacgtca ttcccgactt tatctcttgc tgtgatgttg tccaggtgga cactggtgaa
      781 aagcttcctt ctaagaaaga taaagaagga aatgaattgc cacctgagcc taagcttaaa
      841 atgtttagaa gggtgaagcc tgagcatgtt ggtgatgcca ggaaatacat ctgtcaacat
      901 attcgcaaca ataatatgag gttgatagac ggctctgatg tttcccatgc aaccatcaac
      961 cggtatgcgc tcaagttttg cgaagacttg gagcttgaca tgaccagcac tgaaatgctt
     1021 atcaaatatg ctatggtcat ggtcccactc cctcgaaaat ctgatattga ggctgctaaa
     1081 atcgtccaat ctcctgctgc caggcaaata aggcatgagt tgggcgtgct taacgccgag
     1141 gttttttaga ggggctctgc tccgactctg gttttgaatc cccgttttct attttggggt
     1201 tgccagagat cgtggtgcga agtggggcta tccctaggaa gagtcgtagt actattaatt
     1261 atttgagtca gtttagttta ggtctagatt accaatgccc taatcccagt ttgcacaacg
     1321 cattggtggc ggttgaacgt agagtgttca ccgtcgggaa aggaaatgag gtagtgctac
     1381 cttacaagaa cataccagga atcttctcta atcttgatta tttccgcaaa tctattgtgg
     1441 acaaggttgg ttgccccagg acgttctccc ctgaagaact tgcagcgacg taccactctg
     1501 gtaagagaac gttgtataat gctgctgttc aaagccttaa acgtaaggct gttgagagga
     1561 gtgacgcgaa tgtgacagct ttccttaaga tggagaagca tcttatgcgt aagaagatag
     1621 cacccaggtt gatatgtccc cgcaacaaaa gatataatgt tgaattggga cgtcggttga
     1681 aattcaatga gaagaaattc atgcatgcaa tcgactcaac ttttgattcc ccaactgtat
     1741 taagtggata tgacagtttt aaagttggga agataatagc caataaatgg tcgaaattca
     1801 aacgaccagt tgcaataggt gttgatgcaa gcagatttga tcaacatgtg ggggtagaag
     1861 cactccaatg ggagcactca atctataacg gtgcattcaa tgatcccatt ctgaaggagt
     1921 tgctacactg gcaaacagag aacaaaataa tgctgtttgt tgaagacaaa atcctcaagt
     1981 tcaaggtcaa aggacacaga atgtccggtg acattaacac ctcttctggc aacaaattaa
     2041 tcatgtgtgg tatgatgcac tactacttca agtcacttgg agtcaaagcc gaactctgca
     2101 ataacggcga tgattgtgtt atcatatgcg agaagaaaga tgaaaataag ttctcacaca
     2161 tgcatagctg gtttaaagac tatgggtttg acatgcagat tgagactcct gtctacaaga
     2221 ttggacagat agagttttgt caaagtaaac cagttaaaat taatggctat tatagaatgg
     2281 tgcgtaaaca agaaagcata tccaaagacg cccattccct catttccatg gcatcagctg
     2341 aagatgtcaa aacatttatg agtgccaccg ctcaatgcgg gatgatcttg aatagtggtg
     2401 tgcctgttct tgatgctttt cacaaatgcc tatacaaagc atcagggtac aagaaagtat
     2461 cgcaggaagc gatcgagagg atagtctcct tcggaacgca ggacaagctc gggctcagga
     2521 aagagcgagt tgaagaacca ataacgatgg ataataggtt gagttattgg gagtcctttg
     2581 gggttgaccc gcagacacag gtccttgtcg aacgatattt tgacaatctg caggtccata
     2641 tcgaaccccg cggcgtaaag agattgacgc ctttactcga taaaactttg ctttcaattg
     2701 cgagtgtagc acgaacatct gtgtcgctac caatactttc aaaatagaag cactcataat
     2761 caccatagta gttatagtac tagtagtagt tagctgttta gattacgcta gttcgtacaa
     2821 gtaagttgca acggattacc gatttttatc tgggtttgct atcggcttta tagctagcat
     2881 accaatatca atattggcaa tttactttgt ttacctaaaa atttcaaaga atctgagagg
     2941 aatcatcaac gaatatggtc gcggttagca atgtcacaat acaacgacga cgcaatcgta
     3001 gagccgcacg aagcgctcca cgagttcagc tcatggctat tccaacgacc accggcgcaa
     3061 cacagcgcag aagaagacaa cgacgacgaa ggagaaataa tagaggagga ggcaatattt
     3121 ccggaggatc aggcaaggct cacacattcc agttttcgaa ggacggcatc aatggcagtt
     3181 ccaagggaac tatcactttc gggccgtctt tatcagagtg caagccactc tctgatggaa
     3241 tactcaaggc ctaccatgaa tataagatca cgagtatctt attacagttc atctccgagg
     3301 cctcttccac ctcgtcaggc tccatcgctt atgagcttga cccacactgc aagtactccg
     3361 aaattcaatc gctactcaat aaattctcaa ttacaaagag cggttcgaaa cgattcccca
     3421 ccaaggttat caatggcctc gaatggcatg ataccagtga agaccaattc aaggtccact
     3481 acaaggggaa cggagacgcc aagatcgcag gctccttcaa gatcacgatc gttgtcttaa
     3541 ctcagaatcc taaataggta gacggagaac cggggccgaa accaggtccg gaccccacac
     3601 ccccaccagc accaccacct gaaccgacgc cagccaaaca tgagagattc attgtgtaca
     3661 ccggtacact atcgacactc attagtgccc gacaaaactc agatagcata tcactctact
     3721 caattagaga ccagagggtt agatatattg aggatgaaaa tgcgaactgg acgaacattc
     3781 aagcacaatg gtattcacaa aattctgtgg aggcaatacc aatgtttatc tacccagttc
     3841 cgcaaggcac atggtcgatt gaaatctctt gtgaaggcta ccaggcgacg tcaagcacca
     3901 cggaccccca ccgggggaag tctgatggaa tgattgctta cgacgatgat caaaataagg
     3961 tgtggaatat tggtgtacaa aataatgtaa ccatttccaa taacaaagcc gacgctgatt
     4021 ggaaatacgg ccaccctgat ttaacaatca acggtgaacg ttttgaccag aagcaggtag
     4081 tcgagaaaga tggaacagtt tcgtttcatt tagtaactac cgggcccaac gcgagtttct
     4141 ttttagccgg ccctgccgtt aagaagactg ccaagtacaa ctactgtata tcttatgggg
     4201 cttggacaga ccgcgacatg gaatttggaa tggtttctgt tgttctcgat gaacatttag
     4261 agggtgttag aggttctcag tacgttagga aaacgctaag accaggtcac attagcgtca
     4321 atcgttccca ccgattgcaa gaaatgcctc ctatgcgaga ggatttcagt gaggaagata
     4381 atagtagtag tgatagtaat acatataaaa cggacaactc tcccttgact gttcaccttg
     4441 taaaagcagg tgacgaggag aattactcaa cagatcgatc ggacgatgtt gaacccacac
     4501 tccatgatgc tgatgtcatg aagttctccg ggtttgttgg agctaaagat aggtttgcgt
     4561 tgcagggagc tgatccaatc ggccctggtg acagatctat ccgtcgcttc agaccgtctg
     4621 caacattgaa gtctgcgttc cattcgggac cgactcctga tgagttgtac aacgctggcg
     4681 ctgaacaagc ggatcacgac ttcgaacact ttgtctctcg aggtaaagag aagctacagg
     4741 atgaagatcc aatggccaaa ctcgaaagag aggctgagga tttgaaacct gatagtgaca
     4801 acgaagataa cgattatgat cgaaccgctc ctatgttcaa cccagcagat ggtgacccct
     4861 ggtctggcat tagcattaag cctagattaa aagatcagga tatgaggtct accttaagta
     4921 ctggcacctt gaaaggtggt tcactgaaac cgaagaaaga accagcccca aggtacgagc
     4981 cagtgccaaa gtccgtttta gataggctta gacgtaggca agtttaatct tgcaccaata
     5041 tagaagtagt tagcgctttc cattgttatt tataggagcc aaatttggtg agtcccgatc
     5101 gatggatcct ggtaaacagg ttcggtgaac aaaaagccgg taatctcggg gagatgtcag
     5161 ctcccgtcgt atcactttcg gttgcatatc caaagaataa ccctatactt aacaactaaa
     5221 aattagatag tttccgcctc tcttgcaaac cacatgcaag atgcgagctt gtggagagta
     5281 ccttcccttg aataaggaag gttgaaagtt tctggttccc aaaccattga tcaaaattgg
     5341 ctctgcttct ggtgattaca ctgccgctga attaacagcg taaacaaatt cctattggtc
     5401 actccgtgaa aagagagtgg ctaatacgcc cctttgatgg cgttaaatga aagcgtagg
//
LOCUS       5434                    5459 bp    RNA     linear   VRL 17-JUN-2024
DEFINITION  Soybean dwarf virus isolate 5434.
ACCESSION   5434
VERSION
KEYWORDS    .
SOURCE      Soybean dwarf virus
  ORGANISM  Soybean dwarf virus
            Viruses; Riboviria; Orthornavirae; Kitrinoviricota;
            Tolucaviricetes; Tolivirales; Tombusviridae; Regressovirinae;
            Luteovirus; Luteovirus glycinis.
REFERENCE   1  (bases 1 to 5459)
  AUTHORS   Kehoe,M.A., Congdon,B.S. and Sharman,M.
  TITLE     Genetic diversity of soybean dwarf virus in two mixed-cropping
            regions of Australia
  JOURNAL   unpublished
REFERENCE   2  (bases 1 to 5459)
  AUTHORS   Kehoe,M.A., Congdon,B.S. and Sharman,M.
  TITLE     Direct Submission
  JOURNAL   Submitted (17-JUN-2024) DPIRD Diagnostic Laboratory Service,
            Department of Primary Industries and Regional Development, 3
            Baron-Hay Court, South Perth, WA 6151, Australia
COMMENT     Bankit Comment: ALT EMAIL:monica.kehoe@gmail.com
            Bankit Comment: TOTAL # OF SEQS:41
            
            ##Assembly-Data-START##
            Assembly Method       :: CLC Genomics Workbench v. 2022; Geneious
                                     Prime v. Various
            Sequencing Technology :: Illumina
            ##Assembly-Data-END##
FEATURES             Location/Qualifiers
     source          1..5459
                     /organism="Soybean dwarf virus"
                     /mol_type="genomic RNA"
                     /isolate="5434"
                     /host="Cicer arietinum"
                     /db_xref="taxon:12049"
                     /country="Australia: Breeza, NSW"
                     /collection_date="2015"
                     /collected_by="Murray Sharman"
     gene            64..2747
                     /gene="RdRp"
     CDS             join(64..1147,1147..2745)
                     /gene="RdRp"
                     /ribosomal_slippage
                     /note="P1-P2 frameshift fusion protein"
                     /codon_start=1
                     /product="RNA-dependent RNA polymerase"
                     /translation="MFNFDSLVTATARVVKDFISFCYNRARHVYYALKRWLWELQGVF
                     AAHDAFVDMCYDAMYGVEEFEWELQKQYSTAEIDVQLAEHEYKRLLADGAPLGSWPQP
                     CAPQGSFRSSDDFDVAARAAEANPIVDPQPSLIKGCGDKSPSNPTRIEKFINLVQKKE
                     VLSATEALIKHTYEEQIGESPFGKWFNTLPNRMNYIKRAATKQAKAAKRSKSVRQMVT
                     EVNVIPDFISCCDVVQVDTGEKLPTKKDKEGNELPPEPKLKMFRRVKPEHVGDARKYI
                     CQHIRNNNMRLIDGSDVSHATINRYALKFCEDLELDMTSTEMLIKYAMVMVPLPRKSD
                     IEAAKIVQSPAARQIRHELGVLNAEVFLEGLCSDSGFESPFSILGLPEIVVRSGAIPR
                     KSRSTINYLSQFSLGLDYQCPNPSLHNALVAVERRVFTVGKGNEVVLPYKNIPGIFSN
                     LDYFRKSIVDKVGCPRTFSPEELAATYHSGKRTLYNAAVQSLKRKAVERSDANVTAFL
                     KMEKHLMCKKIAPRLICPRNKRYNVELGRRLKFNEKKFMHAIDSTFDSPTVLSGYDSF
                     KVGKIIANKWSKFKRPVAIGVDASRFDQHVGVEALQWEHSIYNGAFNDPILKELLHWQ
                     TENKIMLFVEDKILKFKVKGHRMSGDINTSSGNKLIMCGMMHYYFKSLGVKAELCNNG
                     DDCVIICEKKDENKFSHMHSWFKDYGFDMQIETPVYKIGQIEFCQSKPVKINGYYRMV
                     RKQESISKDAHSLISMASAEDVKTFMSATAQCGMILNSGVPVLDAFHKCLYKASGYKK
                     VSQEAIERIVSFGTQDKLGLRKERVEEPITMDNRLSYWESFGVDPQTQVLVERYFDNL
                     QVHIEPRGVKRLTPLLDKTLLSIASVARTSVSLPILSK"
     CDS             2825..2966
                     /note="ORF3a; P3a expressed by leaky scanning of
                     subgenomic mRNA"
                     /codon_start=1
                     /product="P3a"
                     /translation="-
                     ATDYRFLSGFAIGFIASIPISILAIYFVYLKISKNLRGIINEYGRG"
     CDS             2955..5025
                     /note="readthrough domain protein"
                     /codon_start=1
                     /transl_except=(pos:3555..3557,aa:OTHER)
                     /product="P3/P5"
                     /translation="MVAVSNVTIQRRRNRRAARSAPRVQLMAIPTTTGATQRRRRQRR
                     RRRNNRGGGSISGGSGKAHTFQFSKDGINGSSKGTITFGPSLSECKPLSDGILKAYHE
                     YKITSILLQFISEASSTSSGSIAYELDPHCKYSEIQSLLNKFSITKSGSKRFPTKVIN
                     GLEWHDTSDDQFKVHYKGNGDAKIAGSFKITIVVLTQNPKXVDGEPGPKPGPDPTPPP
                     APPPEPTPAKHERFIVYTGTLSTLISARQNSDSISLYSIRDQRVRYIEDENANWTNIQ
                     AQWYSQNSVEAIPMFIYPVPQGTWSIEISCEGYQATSSTTDPHRGKSDGMIAYDDDQN
                     KVWNIGVQNNVTISNNKADADWKYGHPDLTINGERFDQKQVVEKDGTVSFHLVTTGPN
                     ASFFLAGPAVKKTAKYNYCISYGAWTDRDMEFGMVSVVLDEHLEGVRGSQYVRKTLRP
                     GHISVNRSHRLQEMPPMREDFSEEDNSSSDSNTYKTDNSPLTVHLVKAGDEENYSTDR
                     SDDVEPTLHDADVMKFSGFVGAKDRFALQGADPIGPGDRSVRRFRPSATLKSAFHSGP
                     TPDELYNAGAEQADHDFEHFVSRGKEKLQDEDPMAKLEREAEDLKPDSDNEDNDYDRT
                     APMFNPADGDPWSGIGIKPRLKDQDMRSTLSTGTLKGGSLKPKKEPAPRYEPAPKSVL
                     DRLRRRQV"
     gene            2955..3557
                     /gene="CP"
     CDS             2955..3555
                     /gene="CP"
                     /note="Coat Protein"
                     /codon_start=1
                     /product="ORF3"
                     /translation="MVAVSNVTIQRRRNRRAARSAPRVQLMAIPTTTGATQRRRRQRR
                     RRRNNRGGGSISGGSGKAHTFQFSKDGINGSSKGTITFGPSLSECKPLSDGILKAYHE
                     YKITSILLQFISEASSTSSGSIAYELDPHCKYSEIQSLLNKFSITKSGSKRFPTKVIN
                     GLEWHDTSDDQFKVHYKGNGDAKIAGSFKITIVVLTQNPK"
     gene            2971..3538
                     /gene="MP"
     CDS             2971..3538
                     /gene="MP"
                     /note="Movement Protein"
                     /codon_start=1
                     /product="ORF4"
                     /translation="MSQYNDDAIVEPHEALHEFSSWLFQRPPAQHSAEEDNDDEGEII
                     EEEAVFPEDQARLTHSSFRRTASMAVPRELSLSGRLYQSASHSLMEYSKPTMNIRSRV
                     SYYSSSPRPLPPRQAPSLMSLTHTANTPKFNRYSINSQLQRAVRNDSPPRLSMASNGM
                     IPVTTNSRSTTRGTETPRLQAPSRSRSLS"
BASE COUNT     1622 a   1183 c   1271 g   1383 t
ORIGIN      
        1 acaagaacct cctcccggca tcttcgtatc gtgtttgagg aatctctagt gttattgtta
       61 gttatgttta acttcgatag cttagttaca gccaccgcta gggtggttaa agattttatt
      121 tctttttgct ataatagggc acggcatgtt tattatgccc taaaaagatg gctctgggaa
      181 ctccagggtg tatttgctgc acatgacgcc tttgtcgaca tgtgctatga cgccatgtat
      241 ggcgttgagg agttcgagtg ggaactgcaa aagcagtatt ccactgcaga gattgacgtg
      301 caattagctg agcacgaata caagcgccta cttgccgatg gcgctccact agggtcatgg
      361 ccacaaccat gtgcgcccca aggctcattt aggtcgtctg acgacttcga tgtagctgct
      421 agggctgctg aggcaaaccc tattgtggac ccacaaccct ccttgattaa agggtgtggc
      481 gataaatcac cttccaatcc tactaggatt gagaagttca tcaacctcgt ccaaaagaag
      541 gaggtacttt ccgctaccga ggctctaatt aaacatacat atgaagagca aatcggtgaa
      601 tcaccattcg gaaagtggtt caacactctg cccaatagaa tgaattacat aaagagggca
      661 gcaacaaaac aagccaaggc ggctaaacga tctaaatctg tccgccaaat ggttaccgag
      721 gtaaacgtca ttcccgactt tatctcttgc tgtgatgttg tccaggtgga cactggtgaa
      781 aagctcccta ctaagaagga taaagaaggg aatgaattgc cacctgagcc taagcttaaa
      841 atgtttagaa gggtgaagcc tgagcatgtt ggtgatgcca ggaaatacat ctgtcaacat
      901 attcgcaaca ataatatgag gttgatagac ggctctgatg tttctcatgc aaccatcaac
      961 cgatatgcgc tcaagttttg cgaagacttg gagcttgaca tgaccagcac tgaaatgctc
     1021 atcaaatatg ctatggtcat ggtcccactc cctcgaaaat ctgatattga ggctgctaaa
     1081 atcgtccaat ctcctgctgc caggcaaata aggcatgagt tgggcgtgct taacgccgag
     1141 gttttttaga ggggctctgc tccgactctg gttttgaatc cccgttttct attttggggt
     1201 tgccagagat cgtggtgcga agtggggcta tccctaggaa gagtcgtagt actattaatt
     1261 atttgagtca gtttagttta ggtctagatt accaatgccc taatcccagt ttgcacaacg
     1321 cattggtggc ggttgagcgt agagtgttca ccgttgggaa aggaaatgag gtagtgctac
     1381 cttacaagaa cataccagga attttctcta atcttgatta tttccgcaaa tctattgtgg
     1441 ataaggttgg ttgccccagg acgttctccc ctgaagaact tgcagcgacg tatcattctg
     1501 gtaagagaac gttgtataat gctgctgttc aaagtcttaa acgtaaggct gttgagagga
     1561 gtgacgcgaa tgtgacagct ttccttaaga tggagaagca tcttatgtgt aagaagatag
     1621 cacccaggtt gatatgtccc cgcaacaaaa gatataatgt tgaattggga cgtcgattga
     1681 aattcaatga gaagaaattc atgcatgcaa tcgactcaac ttttgattcc ccaactgtat
     1741 taagtggata tgacagtttt aaagttggga agataatagc caataaatgg tcgaaattca
     1801 aacgaccagt tgcaataggt gttgatgcaa gcagatttga tcaacatgtg ggggtagaag
     1861 cactccaatg ggagcactca atctataacg gtgcattcaa tgatcccatt ctgaaggagt
     1921 tgctacactg gcaaacagag aataaaataa tgctgtttgt tgaagacaaa atcctcaagt
     1981 tcaaggtcaa aggacacaga atgtccggtg acattaacac ctcttctggc aacaaattaa
     2041 tcatgtgtgg tatgatgcac tactacttca agtcacttgg agtcaaagcc gaactctgca
     2101 ataacggcga tgattgtgtt atcatatgcg agaagaaaga tgaaaataag ttctcacaca
     2161 tgcatagctg gtttaaagac tatgggtttg acatgcagat tgagactcct gtctacaaga
     2221 ttggacagat agagttttgt caaagtaaac cagttaaaat taatggctat tatagaatgg
     2281 tgcgtaaaca agaaagcata tccaaagacg cccattccct catttccatg gcatcagctg
     2341 aagatgtcaa aacatttatg agtgccaccg ctcaatgcgg gatgatcttg aatagtggtg
     2401 tacctgttct tgatgctttt cacaaatgcc tatacaaagc atcggggtac aagaaagtat
     2461 cgcaggaagc gatcgagagg atagtctcct tcggaacgca ggacaaactc gggctcagga
     2521 aagagcgagt tgaagaacca ataacgatgg ataataggtt gagttattgg gagtcctttg
     2581 gggttgaccc gcagacacag gtccttgtcg aacgatattt tgacaatctg caggtccata
     2641 tcgaaccccg cggcgtaaag agattgacgc ctttactcga taaaactttg ctttcaattg
     2701 cgagtgtagc acggacatct gtgtcgctac caatactttc aaaatagaag cactcataat
     2761 caccatagta gttatagtac tagtagtagt tagctgttta gattacgcta gttcgtacaa
     2821 gtaagttgca acggattacc gattcttatc tgggtttgct atcggcttta tagctagcat
     2881 accaatatca atattggcaa tttactttgt ttacctaaaa atttcaaaga atctgagagg
     2941 aatcatcaac gaatatggtc gcggttagca atgtcacaat acaacgacga cgcaatcgta
     3001 gagccgcacg aagcgctcca cgagttcagc tcatggctat tccaacgacc accggcgcaa
     3061 cacagcgcag aagaagacaa cgacgacgaa ggagaaataa tagaggagga ggcagtattt
     3121 ccggaggatc aggcaaggct cacacattcc agttttcgaa ggacggcatc aatggcagtt
     3181 ccaagggaac tatcactttc gggccgtctt tatcagagtg caagccactc tctgatggaa
     3241 tactcaaagc ctaccatgaa tataagatca cgagtatctt attacagttc atctccgagg
     3301 cctcttccac ctcgtcaggc tccatcgctt atgagcttga cccacactgc aaatactccg
     3361 aaattcaatc gctactcaat aaattctcaa ttacaaagag cggttcgaaa cgattcccca
     3421 ccaaggttat caatggcctc gaatggcatg ataccagtga cgaccaattc aaggtccact
     3481 acaaggggaa cggagacgcc aagattgcag gctccttcaa gatcacgatc gttgtcttaa
     3541 ctcagaatcc taaataggta gacggagaac cggggccgaa accaggtccg gaccccacac
     3601 ccccaccagc accaccacct gaaccgacgc cagccaaaca tgagagattc attgtgtaca
     3661 ccggtacatt atcaacactc attagtgccc gacaaaactc agatagcata tcactctact
     3721 cgatcagaga ccagagggtt agatatattg aggatgaaaa tgcgaactgg acgaacattc
     3781 aagcgcaatg gtattcacaa aattctgtgg aggcaatacc gatgtttatc tacccagttc
     3841 cgcaaggcac atggtcgatt gaaatctctt gtgaaggcta ccaggcgacg tcaagcacca
     3901 cggaccccca ccgggggaag tctgatggaa tgattgctta cgacgatgat caaaataagg
     3961 tgtggaatat tggtgtacaa aataatgtaa ccatttccaa taacaaagcc gacgctgatt
     4021 ggaaatacgg tcaccctgat ttaacaatca acggtgaacg ttttgaccag aagcaggtag
     4081 tcgagaaaga tggaacagtt tcgtttcatt tagtaactac cgggcccaac gcgagtttct
     4141 ttttagctgg ccctgccgtt aaaaagactg ccaagtacaa ctactgtata tcatacgggg
     4201 cttggacaga ccgcgacatg gaatttggaa tggtctctgt tgttctcgat gaacatttag
     4261 agggtgttag aggttctcag tacgttagga aaacgctaag accaggtcac attagcgtca
     4321 atcgttccca ccgattgcaa gaaatgcctc ccatgcgaga ggatttcagt gaggaagata
     4381 atagtagtag tgatagtaat acatataaaa cggacaactc tcccttgact gttcaccttg
     4441 taaaagcagg tgacgaggag aattactcaa cagatcgatc ggacgatgtt gaacccacac
     4501 tccatgatgc tgatgtcatg aagttctccg ggtttgttgg agctaaagat aggtttgcgt
     4561 tgcagggagc tgatccaatc ggccctggtg acagatctgt ccgtcgcttc agaccgtctg
     4621 caacattgaa gtctgcgttc cattcgggac cgactcctga tgagttgtac aacgctggcg
     4681 ctgaacaagc ggatcacgac ttcgaacact ttgtctctcg aggtaaagag aagttacagg
     4741 atgaagatcc aatggccaaa ctcgaaagag aggctgagga tttgaaacct gatagtgaca
     4801 acgaagataa cgattatgat cgaaccgctc ctatgttcaa cccagcagat ggtgacccct
     4861 ggtctggcat tggcattaag cctagattaa aagatcagga tatgaggtct accttaagta
     4921 ctggcacctt gaaaggtggt tcactgaaac cgaagaaaga accagccccg aggtacgagc
     4981 cagcgccaaa gtccgtttta gataggctta gacgtaggca agtctaatct tgcaccaata
     5041 tagaagtagt tagcgctttc cattgttatt tataggagcc aaatttggtg agtcccgatc
     5101 gatggatcct ggtaaacagg ttcggtgaac aaaaagccgg taatctcggg gagatgtcag
     5161 ctcccgtcgt atcactttca gttgcatatc caaagaataa ccctacactt aacaactaaa
     5221 aattagatag tttccgcctc tcttgcaaac cacatgcaag atgcgagctt gtggagagta
     5281 ccttcccttg aataaggaag gttgaaagtt tctggttccc aaaccattga tcaaaattgg
     5341 ctctgcttct ggtgattaca ctgccgctga atcaacagcg taaacaaatt cctattggtc
     5401 actccgtgaa aagagagtgg ctgatacgcc cctttgatgg cgttaaatga aagcgtagg
//
LOCUS       5436                    5459 bp    RNA     linear   VRL 17-JUN-2024
DEFINITION  Soybean dwarf virus isolate 5436.
ACCESSION   5436
VERSION
KEYWORDS    .
SOURCE      Soybean dwarf virus
  ORGANISM  Soybean dwarf virus
            Viruses; Riboviria; Orthornavirae; Kitrinoviricota;
            Tolucaviricetes; Tolivirales; Tombusviridae; Regressovirinae;
            Luteovirus; Luteovirus glycinis.
REFERENCE   1  (bases 1 to 5459)
  AUTHORS   Kehoe,M.A., Congdon,B.S. and Sharman,M.
  TITLE     Genetic diversity of soybean dwarf virus in two mixed-cropping
            regions of Australia
  JOURNAL   unpublished
REFERENCE   2  (bases 1 to 5459)
  AUTHORS   Kehoe,M.A., Congdon,B.S. and Sharman,M.
  TITLE     Direct Submission
  JOURNAL   Submitted (17-JUN-2024) DPIRD Diagnostic Laboratory Service,
            Department of Primary Industries and Regional Development, 3
            Baron-Hay Court, South Perth, WA 6151, Australia
COMMENT     Bankit Comment: ALT EMAIL:monica.kehoe@gmail.com
            Bankit Comment: TOTAL # OF SEQS:41
            
            ##Assembly-Data-START##
            Assembly Method       :: CLC Genomics Workbench v. 2022; Geneious
                                     Prime v. Various
            Sequencing Technology :: Illumina
            ##Assembly-Data-END##
FEATURES             Location/Qualifiers
     source          1..5459
                     /organism="Soybean dwarf virus"
                     /mol_type="genomic RNA"
                     /isolate="5436"
                     /host="Cicer arietinum"
                     /db_xref="taxon:12049"
                     /country="Australia: Edgeroi, NSW"
                     /collection_date="2015"
                     /collected_by="Murray Sharman"
     gene            64..2747
                     /gene="RdRp"
     CDS             join(64..1147,1147..2745)
                     /gene="RdRp"
                     /ribosomal_slippage
                     /note="P1-P2 frameshift fusion protein"
                     /codon_start=1
                     /product="RNA-dependent RNA polymerase"
                     /translation="MFNFDSLITATARVVKDFISFCYNRARHVYYALKRWLWELQGVF
                     AAHDAFVDMCYDAMYGVEEFEWELQKQYSTAEIDVQLAEHEYKRLLADGAPLGSWPQP
                     CAPQGSFRSSDDFDVAARAAEANPTVDPQPSLIKGCGDKSPSNPTRIEKFINLVQKKE
                     VLSATEALIKHTYEEQIGESPFGKWFNTLPNRMNYIKRAAAKQAKAAKRSKSVRQMVT
                     EVNVIPDFISCCDVVQVDTGEKLPTKKDKEGNELPPEPKLKMFRRVKPEHVGDARKYI
                     CQHIRNNNMRLIDGSDVSHATINRYALKFCEDLELDMTSTEMLIKYAMVMVPLPRKSD
                     IEAAKIVQSPAARQIRHELGVLNAEVFLEGLCSDSGFESPFSILGLPEIVVRSGAIPR
                     KSRSTINYLSQFSLGLDYQCPNPSLHNALVAVERRVFTVGKGNEVVLPYKNIPGIFSN
                     LDYFRKSIVDKVGCPRTFSPEELAATYHSGKRTLYNAAVQSLKRKAVERSDANVTAFL
                     KMEKHLMCKKIAPRLICPRNKRYNVELGRRLKFNEKKFMHAIDSTFDSPTVLSGYDSF
                     KVGKIIANKWSKFKRPVAIGVDASRFDQHVGVEALQWEHSIYNGAFNDPILKELLHWQ
                     TENKIMLFVEDKILKFKVKGHRMSGDINTSSGNKLIMCGMMHYYFKSLGVKAELCNNG
                     DDCVIICEKKDENKFSHMHSWFKDYGFDMQIETPVYKIGQIEFCQSKPVKINGYYRMV
                     RKQESISKDAHSLISMASAEDVKTFMSATAQCGMILNSGVPVLDAFHKCLYKASGYKK
                     VSQEAIERIVSFGTQDKLGLRKERVEEPITMDNRLSYWESFGVDPQTQVLVERYFDNL
                     QVHIEPRGVKRLTPLLDKTLLSIASVARTSVSLPILSK"
     CDS             2825..2966
                     /note="ORF3a; P3a expressed by leaky scanning of
                     subgenomic mRNA"
                     /codon_start=1
                     /product="P3a"
                     /translation="-
                     ATDYRFLSGFAIGFIASIPISILAIYFVYLKISKNLRGIINEYGRG"
     CDS             2955..5025
                     /note="readthrough domain protein"
                     /codon_start=1
                     /transl_except=(pos:3555..3557,aa:OTHER)
                     /product="P3/P5"
                     /translation="MVAVSNVTIQRRRNRRAARSAPRVQLMAIPTTTGATQRRRRQRR
                     RRRNNRGGGNISGGSGKAHTFQFSKDGINGSSKGTITFGPSLSECKPLSDGILKAYHE
                     YKITSILLQFISEASSTSSGSIAYELDPHCKYSEIQSLLNKFSITKSGSKRFPTKVIN
                     GLEWHDTSEDQFKVHYKGNGDAKIAGSFKITIVVLTQNPKXVDGEPGPKPGPAPTPPP
                     APPPEPTPAKHERFIVYTGTLSTLISARQNSDSISLYSIRDQRVRYIEDENANWTNIK
                     AQWYSQNSVEAIPMFIYPVPEGTWSIEISCEGYEVLSSTTDPHRGKSVGMIAYDDDQT
                     KVWNVGAQNNVTISNNKADTGWKYGHPDLEINGEKFDQQQVVEKDGTVSFHLVTTGPN
                     ASFFLVAPAVKKTAKYNYCISYGDWTDRDMEFGMVSVALDEHLEGVRGSQYVRKTLRP
                     GHISVNRSHRLQEMPPMREDFSEEDNSSSDSNTYKTDNSPMTVHLVKAGDEESYATDQ
                     TDDVEPTLLDADVMKFSGFVGARDRFSLQGAEPIGPGDRTSRRFRPSATLKAAFHSGP
                     TPDELYNAGAEQADHDFEHFVSRGKEKLHGEDPMAKLEREAEDLKPDSDNEDNDYDRT
                     APVFNPADGDPWSGIKIKPRLKDQDMRSTLSTGTLKGGSLKSKKELPPRFEPAPKSVL
                     DRIRRRQV"
     gene            2955..3557
                     /gene="CP"
     CDS             2955..3555
                     /gene="CP"
                     /note="Coat Protein"
                     /codon_start=1
                     /product="ORF3"
                     /translation="MVAVSNVTIQRRRNRRAARSAPRVQLMAIPTTTGATQRRRRQRR
                     RRRNNRGGGNISGGSGKAHTFQFSKDGINGSSKGTITFGPSLSECKPLSDGILKAYHE
                     YKITSILLQFISEASSTSSGSIAYELDPHCKYSEIQSLLNKFSITKSGSKRFPTKVIN
                     GLEWHDTSEDQFKVHYKGNGDAKIAGSFKITIVVLTQNPK"
     gene            2971..3538
                     /gene="MP"
     CDS             2971..3538
                     /gene="MP"
                     /note="Movement Protein"
                     /codon_start=1
                     /product="ORF4"
                     /translation="MSQYNDDAIVEPHEALHEFSSWLFQRPPAQHSAEEDNDDEGEII
                     EEEAIFPEDQARLTHSSFRRTASMAVPRELSLSGRLYQSASHSLMEYSRPTMNIRSRV
                     SYYSSSPRPLPPRQAPSLMSLTHTASTPKFNRYSINSQLQRAVRNDSPPRLSMASNGM
                     IPVKTSLRSTTRGTETPRSQAPSRSRSLS"
BASE COUNT     1633 a   1176 c   1269 g   1381 t
ORIGIN      
        1 acaagaacct cctcccggca tcttcgtatc gtgtttgagg aatccctagt gttattgttg
       61 gttatgttta acttcgatag cttaattaca gccaccgcta gggtggttaa agattttatt
      121 tctttttgct ataatagggc acggcatgtt tattatgccc taaaaagatg gctctgggaa
      181 ctccagggtg tatttgctgc acatgacgct tttgtcgaca tgtgctatga cgccatgtat
      241 ggcgttgagg agttcgagtg ggaactgcaa aaacagtatt ccactgcaga gattgacgtg
      301 caattagctg agcacgaata caagcgccta cttgccgatg gcgctccact ggggtcatgg
      361 ccacaacctt gtgcgcccca aggctcattc aggtcgtctg acgacttcga tgtagctgct
      421 agggctgctg aggctaaccc tactgtggac ccacaaccct ccttgattaa agggtgtggc
      481 gataaatcac cttccaatcc cactaggatt gagaagttca tcaacctcgt tcaaaagaag
      541 gaggtacttt ccgccactga ggctctaatc aaacatacat atgaagagca aatcggtgaa
      601 tcaccattcg gaaagtggtt caacactctg cccaatagaa tgaattatat aaagagggca
      661 gcagcaaaac aagccaaggc ggctaaacga tctaaatctg tccgccaaat ggttaccgag
      721 gtaaacgtca ttcccgactt tatctcttgc tgtgatgttg tccaggtgga tactggtgaa
      781 aagctcccta ctaagaaaga taaagaaggg aatgaattgc cacctgagcc taaacttaaa
      841 atgtttagaa gggtgaagcc tgagcatgtt ggtgatgcca ggaaatatat ctgtcaacac
      901 attcgcaaca ataatatgag gttgatagac ggctctgatg tttcccatgc aaccatcaac
      961 cgatatgcgc tcaagttttg cgaagacttg gagcttgata tgaccagcac tgaaatgctc
     1021 atcaaatatg ctatggtcat ggtcccactc cctcgaaaat ctgatataga ggctgccaaa
     1081 atcgtccaat ctcctgctgc caggcaaata aggcatgagt tgggcgtgct taacgccgag
     1141 gttttttaga agggctctgc tccgactctg gttttgaatc cccgttttct attttggggt
     1201 tgccagagat cgtggtgcga agtggggcta tccctaggaa gagtcgtagt actatcaatt
     1261 atttgagtca gtttagttta ggtctagatt accaatgccc taatcccagt ttgcataacg
     1321 cattggtagc ggttgaacgt agagtgttca ccgttgggaa aggaaatgag gtagtgctac
     1381 cttacaagaa cataccagga atcttttcta atcttgatta tttccgcaaa tctattgtgg
     1441 ataaggttgg ttgccctagg acgttctccc ctgaagaact tgcagcgacg taccactctg
     1501 gtaagagaac gttgtataat gctgctgttc aaagtcttaa acgtaaggct gttgagagga
     1561 gtgacgcgaa tgtgacagct ttccttaaga tggagaagca tcttatgtgt aagaagatag
     1621 cacccaggtt gatatgtccc cgcaacaaaa gatataatgt tgaattggga cgtcgattga
     1681 aattcaatga gaagaaattc atgcatgcaa tcgactcaac ttttgattcc ccaactgtat
     1741 taagtggata tgatagtttt aaagttggga agataatagc caataaatgg tcgaaattca
     1801 aacgaccagt tgcaataggt gttgatgcaa gcagatttga tcaacatgtg ggggtagaag
     1861 cactccaatg ggagcactca atctataacg gtgcattcaa tgatcccatt ctgaaggagt
     1921 tgctacactg gcaaacagag aacaaaataa tgctgtttgt tgaagataaa atcctcaagt
     1981 tcaaggtcaa aggacacaga atgtccggtg acattaacac ctcttctggc aacaaattaa
     2041 tcatgtgtgg tatgatgcac tactacttca agtcacttgg agtcaaagcc gaactctgca
     2101 ataacggcga tgattgtgtt atcatatgcg aaaagaaaga tgaaaacaag ttctcacaca
     2161 tgcatagctg gtttaaagac tatgggtttg acatgcagat tgagactcct gtctacaaga
     2221 ttggacagat agagttttgt caaagtaaac cagttaaaat taatggctat tatagaatgg
     2281 tgcgtaaaca agaaagcata tccaaagacg cccattccct catttccatg gcatcagctg
     2341 aagatgtcaa aacatttatg agtgccaccg ctcaatgcgg gatgatcttg aatagtggtg
     2401 tacctgttct tgatgctttt cacaaatgcc tatacaaagc atcggggtac aagaaagtat
     2461 cgcaggaagc gatcgagagg atagtctcct tcggaacgca ggacaaactc gggctcagga
     2521 aagagcgagt tgaagaaccg ataacgatgg ataataggtt gagttattgg gagtcctttg
     2581 gggttgaccc gcagacacag gtccttgtcg aacgatattt tgacaatctg caggtccata
     2641 tcgaaccccg cggcgtaaag agattgacgc ctttactcga taaaactttg ctttcaattg
     2701 cgagtgtagc acgaacatct gtgtcgctac caatactttc aaaatagaag cactcataat
     2761 caccatagta gttatagtac tagtagtagt tagttgtttg gattacgcta gttcgtacaa
     2821 gtaagttgca acggattacc gatttttatc tggttttgct attggcttta tagctagcat
     2881 accaatatca atattggcaa tttactttgt ttacctaaaa atttcaaaga atctgagagg
     2941 aatcatcaac gaatatggtc gcggttagca atgtcacaat acaacgacga cgcaatcgta
     3001 gagccgcacg aagcgctcca cgagttcagc tcatggctat tccaacgacc accggcgcaa
     3061 cacagcgcag aagaagacaa cgacgacgaa ggagaaataa tagaggagga ggcaatattt
     3121 ccggaggatc aggcaaggct cacacattcc agttttcgaa ggacggcatc aatggcagtt
     3181 ccaagggaac tatcactttc gggccgtctt tatcagagtg caagccactc tctgatggaa
     3241 tactcaaggc ctaccatgaa tataagatca cgagtatctt attacagttc atctccgagg
     3301 cctcttccac ctcgtcaggc tccatcgctt atgagcttga cccacactgc aagtactccg
     3361 aaattcaatc gctactcaat aaattctcaa ttacaaagag cggttcgaaa cgattcccca
     3421 ccaaggttat caatggcctc gaatggcatg ataccagtga agaccagttt aaggtccact
     3481 acaaggggaa cggagacgcc aagatcgcag gctccttcaa gatcacgatc gttgtcttaa
     3541 ctcagaatcc taaataggta gacggagaac cggggccgaa accaggtccg gcccccacac
     3601 ccccaccagc accaccacct gagccgacac cggctaaaca tgaacgattc atcgtgtaca
     3661 ctggcacatt gtcaacgctc atcagcgctc ggcaaaactc agacagtata tcactctact
     3721 ctattagaga tcaaagagtt cgatatattg aagatgagaa cgcaaactgg acgaacatca
     3781 aagcgcagtg gtattcacaa aattctgtgg aagccatacc aatgtttatc tacccagttc
     3841 cagaaggtac atggtctatt gaaatctcat gtgaagggta tgaggtttta tctagcacca
     3901 cggaccccca tcgggggaag tccgttggta tgattgcata tgatgatgat cagaccaaag
     3961 tgtggaatgt tggtgcgcaa aacaacgtaa ccatatccaa taataaggca gacactggtt
     4021 ggaagtacgg acacccagat ttagaaatca atggggagaa gttcgaccaa cagcaagtag
     4081 tcgagaaaga tggaacagtt tcattccatt tagtaactac ggggcctaac gcgagtttct
     4141 ttttggtggc tccagccgtc aagaaaacag ccaagtacaa ttactgtata tcatacggtg
     4201 attggacaga tcgcgacatg gaatttggaa tggtctcagt tgctctcgat gaacatcttg
     4261 agggtgttag aggttctcag tacgttagga aaacgctaag accaggtcat attagcgtca
     4321 atcgttccca ccgattgcaa gaaatgcctc ccatgcgaga ggatttcagt gaggaagata
     4381 atagtagtag tgatagtaat acatataaaa cagacaattc tcctatgacc gttcaccttg
     4441 taaaagcagg tgacgaggag agttatgcaa cagatcaaac agacgatgtt gagcccacac
     4501 ttcttgatgc tgatgtcatg aagttctccg ggtttgttgg cgcgagggac aggttttcat
     4561 tgcagggtgc cgaaccaatc ggcccaggtg acagaacctc ccgtcgcttc agaccgtctg
     4621 ctacactaaa ggctgcgttc cattcgggac cgacccctga tgagttgtat aatgctggtg
     4681 ctgaacaagc ggatcacgac ttcgaacact ttgtctcccg gggcaaagag aagctgcacg
     4741 gcgaagatcc aatggccaaa ctcgaaagag aggctgagga tttgaaacct gacagcgaca
     4801 acgaagacaa cgattatgat cgaaccgctc ctgtgttcaa cccagcagat ggtgaccctt
     4861 ggtcgggcat taaaattaag cctagattaa aagaccaaga tatgaggtcc accttaagca
     4921 ctggtacctt gaaaggaggt tcactgaaat cgaagaaaga actcccacca aggtttgaac
     4981 cagcgccaaa gtctgtttta gatagaatta gacgtaggca agtctagtct tgcaccaaca
     5041 tagaagtagt tagcgctttc cattattatt tataggagcc aaatttggtg agtcccgatc
     5101 gatggatcct ggtaaacagg ttcggtgaac aaaaagccgg taatctcggg gagatgtcta
     5161 ctcccgtcgt atcactttcg gttgcatatc cagaaaataa ccctatattt aataactaaa
     5221 aattagatag tttccgcctc tcttgcaaac cacatgcaag atgcgagctt gtggagagta
     5281 ccttcccttg aataaggagg gttgaaagtt tctggttccc aaaccattga tcaaaattgg
     5341 ctctgcttct ggtgattaca ctgccgctga aataacagcg taaacaaatt gttagtagct
     5401 actccgtgaa aagagagtgg ctagtacgcc ccttagatgg cgttaaatga aagcgtagg
//
LOCUS       5481                    5459 bp    RNA     linear   VRL 17-JUN-2024
DEFINITION  Soybean dwarf virus isolate 5481.
ACCESSION   5481
VERSION
KEYWORDS    .
SOURCE      Soybean dwarf virus
  ORGANISM  Soybean dwarf virus
            Viruses; Riboviria; Orthornavirae; Kitrinoviricota;
            Tolucaviricetes; Tolivirales; Tombusviridae; Regressovirinae;
            Luteovirus; Luteovirus glycinis.
REFERENCE   1  (bases 1 to 5459)
  AUTHORS   Kehoe,M.A., Congdon,B.S. and Sharman,M.
  TITLE     Genetic diversity of soybean dwarf virus in two mixed-cropping
            regions of Australia
  JOURNAL   unpublished
REFERENCE   2  (bases 1 to 5459)
  AUTHORS   Kehoe,M.A., Congdon,B.S. and Sharman,M.
  TITLE     Direct Submission
  JOURNAL   Submitted (17-JUN-2024) DPIRD Diagnostic Laboratory Service,
            Department of Primary Industries and Regional Development, 3
            Baron-Hay Court, South Perth, WA 6151, Australia
COMMENT     Bankit Comment: ALT EMAIL:monica.kehoe@gmail.com
            Bankit Comment: TOTAL # OF SEQS:41
            
            ##Assembly-Data-START##
            Assembly Method       :: CLC Genomics Workbench v. 2022; Geneious
                                     Prime v. Various
            Sequencing Technology :: Illumina
            ##Assembly-Data-END##
FEATURES             Location/Qualifiers
     source          1..5459
                     /organism="Soybean dwarf virus"
                     /mol_type="genomic RNA"
                     /isolate="5481"
                     /host="Cicer arietinum"
                     /db_xref="taxon:12049"
                     /country="Australia: Colley Blue, NSW"
                     /collection_date="2018"
                     /collected_by="Murray Sharman"
     gene            64..2747
                     /gene="RdRp"
     CDS             join(64..1147,1147..2745)
                     /gene="RdRp"
                     /ribosomal_slippage
                     /note="P1-P2 frameshift fusion protein"
                     /codon_start=1
                     /product="RNA-dependent RNA polymerase"
                     /translation="MFNFDSLVTATARVVKDFISFCYNRARHVYYALKRWLWELQGVF
                     AAHDAFVDMCYDAMYGVEEFEWELQMQYSTAEIDVQLAEHEYKRLLADGAPLGSWPQP
                     CAPQGSFRSSDDFDIAARAAEANPIVDPQPSLIKGCGDKSPSNPTRIEKFINLIQKKE
                     VLSATEALIKHTYEEQIGESPFGKWFNTLPNRMNYIKRAAAKQAKAAKRSKSVRQMVT
                     EVNVIPDFISCCDVVQVDTGEKLPSKKDKEGNELPPEPKLKMFRRVKPEHVGDARKYI
                     CQHIRNNNMRLIDGSDVSHATINRYALKFCEDLELDMTSTEMLIKYAMVMVPLPRKSD
                     IEAAKIVQSPAARQIRHELGVLNAEVFLEGLCSDSGFESPFSILGLPEIVVRSGAIPR
                     KSRSTINYLSQFSLGLDYQCPNPSLHNALVAVERRVFTVGKGNEVVLPYKNIPGIFSN
                     LDYFRKSIVDKVGCPRTFSPEELAATYHSGKRTLYNAAVQSLKRKAVERSDANVTAFL
                     KMEKHLMCKKIAPRLICPRNKRYNVELGRRLKFNEKKFMHAIDSTFDSPTVLSGYDSF
                     KVGKIIANKWSKFKRPVAIGVDASRFDQHVGVEALQWEHSIYNGAFNDPILKELLHWQ
                     TENKIMLFVEDKILKFKVKGHRMSGDINTSSGNKLIMCGMMHYYFKSLGVKAELCNNG
                     DDCVIICEKKDENKFSHMHSWFKDYGFDMQIETPVYKIGQIEFCQSKPVKINGYYRMV
                     RKQESISKDAHSLISMASAEDVKTFMSATAQCGMILNSGVPVLDAFHKCLYKASGYKK
                     VSQEAIERIVSFGTQDKLGLRKERVEEPITMDNRLSYWESFGVDPQTQVLVERYFDNL
                     QVHIEPRGVKRLTPLLDKTLLSIASVARTSVSLPILSK"
     CDS             2825..2966
                     /note="ORF3a; P3a expressed by leaky scanning of
                     subgenomic mRNA"
                     /codon_start=1
                     /product="P3a"
                     /translation="-
                     ATDYRFLSGFAIGFIASIPISILAIYFVYLKISKNLRGIINEYGRG"
     CDS             2955..5025
                     /note="readthrough domain protein"
                     /codon_start=1
                     /transl_except=(pos:3555..3557,aa:OTHER)
                     /product="P3/P5"
                     /translation="MVAVSNVTIQRRRNRRAARSAPRVQLMAIPTTTGATQRRRRQRR
                     RRRNNRGGGNISGGSGKAHTFQFSKDGINGSSKGTITFGPSLSECKPLSDGILKAYHE
                     YKITSILLQFISEASSTSSGSIAYELDPHCKYSEIQSLLNKFSITKSGSKRFPTKVIN
                     GLEWHDTSEDQFKVHYKGNGDAKIAGSFKITIVVLTQNPKXVDGEPGPKPGPDPTPPP
                     APPPEPTPAKHERFIVYTGTLSTLISARQNSDSISLYSIRDQRVRYIEDENANWAYIK
                     AQWYSQNSVEAVPMFIYPVPQGTWSVEISCEGYQATSSTTDPHRGKSDGMIAYDDDQT
                     KVWNVGVQNNVTITNNKADADWKYGHPNLTINGERFDQQQVVEKDGTVSFHLVTTGPN
                     ASFFLAGPAVKKIAKYNFCISYGAWTDRDMEFGLVSVVLDEHLEGVRCSQYVRKTLRP
                     GHISVNRSHRLQEMPPMREDFSEEDNSSSDSNTYKTDNSPLTVHLVKAGDEENYSTDR
                     SDDVEPTLHDADVMKFSGFVGAKDRFALQGADPIGPGDRSVRRFRPSATLKSAFHSGP
                     TPDELYNAGAEQADHDFEHFVSRGKEKLQDEDPMAKLEREAEDLKPDSDNEDNDYDRT
                     ATVFNPADGDPWSGISIKPRLKDQDMRSTLSTGTLKGGSLKPKKEPAPRFEPAPKSVL
                     DRIRRRQV"
     gene            2955..3557
                     /gene="CP"
     CDS             2955..3555
                     /gene="CP"
                     /note="Coat Protein"
                     /codon_start=1
                     /product="ORF3"
                     /translation="MVAVSNVTIQRRRNRRAARSAPRVQLMAIPTTTGATQRRRRQRR
                     RRRNNRGGGNISGGSGKAHTFQFSKDGINGSSKGTITFGPSLSECKPLSDGILKAYHE
                     YKITSILLQFISEASSTSSGSIAYELDPHCKYSEIQSLLNKFSITKSGSKRFPTKVIN
                     GLEWHDTSEDQFKVHYKGNGDAKIAGSFKITIVVLTQNPK"
     gene            2971..3538
                     /gene="MP"
     CDS             2971..3538
                     /gene="MP"
                     /note="Movement Protein"
                     /codon_start=1
                     /product="ORF4"
                     /translation="MSQYNDDAIVEPHEALHEFSSWLFQRPPAQHSAEEDNDDEGEII
                     EEEATFPEDQARLTHSSFRRTASMAVPRELSLSGRLYQSASHSLMEYSRPTMNIRSRV
                     SYYSSSPRPLPPRQAPSLMSLTHTASTPKFNRYSINSQLQRAVRNDSPPRSLMASNGM
                     IPVKTSSRSTTRGTETPRSQAPSRSRSLS"
BASE COUNT     1618 a   1177 c   1269 g   1395 t
ORIGIN      
        1 acaagaacct cctcccggca tcttcgtatc gtgtttgagg aatctctagt gttattgtta
       61 gttatgttta acttcgatag cttagttaca gccaccgcta gggtggttaa agattttatt
      121 tctttttgct ataatagggc acggcatgtt tattatgccc taaaaagatg gctctgggaa
      181 ctccagggtg tatttgctgc acatgacgcc tttgtcgaca tgtgctatga cgccatgtat
      241 ggcgttgagg agttcgagtg ggaactgcaa atgcagtatt ccactgcaga gattgacgtg
      301 caattagctg agcacgaata caagcgccta cttgccgatg gcgctccact agggtcatgg
      361 ccacaaccat gtgcgcccca aggctcattc aggtcgtctg acgacttcga tatagctgct
      421 agggctgctg aggcaaaccc tattgtggac ccacaaccct ccttgattaa agggtgtggc
      481 gataaatcac cttccaatcc cactaggatt gagaagttca tcaacctcat tcaaaagaag
      541 gaggtacttt ccgctactga ggctctaatc aaacatacat atgaagagca aatcggtgaa
      601 tcaccattcg gaaagtggtt caacactctg cccaatagaa tgaattacat aaagagggca
      661 gcagcaaaac aagccaaggc ggctaaacga tctaaatctg tccgtcaaat ggttaccgag
      721 gtaaacgtca ttcccgactt tatctcttgc tgtgatgttg tccaggtgga cactggtgaa
      781 aagctccctt ctaagaaaga taaagaaggg aatgaattac cacctgagcc taagcttaaa
      841 atgtttagaa gggtgaagcc tgagcatgtt ggtgatgcca ggaaatatat ctgtcaacat
      901 attcgcaaca ataatatgag gttgatagac ggctctgatg tttctcatgc aaccatcaac
      961 cggtatgcgc tcaagttttg cgaagacttg gagcttgata tgaccagcac tgaaatgctc
     1021 atcaaatatg ctatggtcat ggtcccactc cctcgaaaat ctgatattga ggctgctaaa
     1081 atcgtccaat ctcctgctgc caggcaaata aggcatgagt tgggcgtgct taacgccgag
     1141 gttttttaga agggctctgc tccgactctg gttttgaatc cccgttttct attttggggt
     1201 tgccagagat cgtggtgcga agtggggcta tccctaggaa gagtcgtagt actattaatt
     1261 atttgagtca gtttagttta ggtctagatt accaatgccc taatcccagt ttgcacaacg
     1321 cattggtggc ggttgaacgt agagtgttca ccgttgggaa aggaaatgag gtagtgctac
     1381 cttacaagaa cataccagga atcttctcta atcttgatta tttccgcaaa tctattgtgg
     1441 acaaggttgg ttgtcccagg acgttctccc ctgaagaact tgcagcgacg tatcactctg
     1501 gtaagagaac gttgtacaat gctgctgttc aaagtcttaa acgtaaggct gttgagagga
     1561 gtgacgcgaa tgtgacagct ttccttaaga tggagaagca tcttatgtgt aagaagatag
     1621 cacccaggtt gatatgtccc cgcaacaaaa gatacaatgt tgaattggga cgtcgattga
     1681 aattcaatga gaagaaattc atgcatgcaa tcgactcaac ttttgattcc ccaactgtat
     1741 taagtggata tgacagtttt aaagttggga agataatagc caataaatgg tcgaaattca
     1801 aacgaccagt tgcaataggt gttgatgcaa gcagatttga tcaacatgtg ggggtagaag
     1861 cactccaatg ggagcactca atctataacg gtgcattcaa tgatcccatt ctgaaggagt
     1921 tgctacactg gcaaacagag aacaaaataa tgctgtttgt tgaagacaaa atcctcaagt
     1981 tcaaggtcaa aggacacaga atgtccggtg acattaacac ctcttctggc aacaaattaa
     2041 tcatgtgtgg tatgatgcac tactacttca agtcacttgg agttaaagcc gaactctgca
     2101 ataacggcga tgattgtgtt atcatatgcg agaagaaaga tgaaaataag ttctcacaca
     2161 tgcatagctg gtttaaagac tatgggtttg acatgcagat tgagactcct gtctacaaga
     2221 ttggacagat agagttttgt caaagtaaac cagttaaaat taatggctat tatagaatgg
     2281 tgcgtaaaca agaaagcata tccaaagacg cccattccct catttccatg gcatcagctg
     2341 aagatgtcaa aacatttatg agtgccaccg ctcaatgcgg gatgatcttg aatagtggtg
     2401 tacctgttct tgatgctttt cacaaatgcc tatacaaagc atcggggtac aagaaagtat
     2461 cgcaggaagc gatcgagagg atagtctcct tcggaacgca ggacaaactc gggctcagga
     2521 aagagcgagt tgaagaacca ataacgatgg ataataggtt gagttattgg gagtcctttg
     2581 gggttgaccc gcagacacag gtccttgtcg aacgatattt tgacaatctg caggtccata
     2641 tcgaaccccg cggcgtaaag agattgacgc ctttactcga taaaactttg ctttcaattg
     2701 cgagtgtagc acgaacatct gtgtcgctac caatactttc aaaatagaag cactcataat
     2761 taccatagta gttatagtac tagtagtagt tagctgttta gattacgcta gttcgtacaa
     2821 gtaagttgca acggattacc gatttttatc tgggtttgct atcggcttta tagctagcat
     2881 accaatatca atattggcaa tttactttgt ttacctaaaa atttcaaaga atctgagagg
     2941 gatcatcaac gaatatggtc gcggttagca atgtcacaat acaacgacga cgcaatcgta
     3001 gagccgcacg aagcgctcca cgagttcagc tcatggctat tccaacgacc accggcgcaa
     3061 cacagcgcag aagaagacaa cgacgacgaa ggagaaataa tagaggagga ggcaacattt
     3121 ccggaggatc aggcaaggct cacacattcc agttttcgaa ggacggcatc aatggcagtt
     3181 ccaagggaac tatcactttc gggccgtctt tatcagagtg caagccactc tctgatggaa
     3241 tactcaaggc ctaccatgaa tataagatca cgagtatctt attacagttc atctccgagg
     3301 cctcttccac ctcgtcaggc tccatcgctt atgagcttga cccacactgc aagtactccg
     3361 aaattcaatc gctactcaat aaattctcaa ttacaaagag cggttcgaaa cgattcccca
     3421 ccaaggtcat taatggcctc gaatggcatg ataccagtga agaccagttc aaggtccact
     3481 acaaggggaa cggagacgcc aagatcgcag gctccttcaa gatcacgatc gttgtcttaa
     3541 ctcagaatcc caaataggta gacggagaac cggggccgaa accaggtccg gaccccacac
     3601 ccccaccagc accaccacct gaaccgacgc cagccaaaca tgaaagattc attgtttaca
     3661 ccggtacact gtcaacactc atcagtgctc gacagaactc agacagtata tcactctact
     3721 caattcgaga ccagagggtc agatatattg aagatgagaa tgcaaactgg gcgtacatca
     3781 aagcgcaatg gtattcacag aattctgtgg aagcagtacc aatgtttatc tacccagttc
     3841 cgcaaggtac ttggtcagtt gaaatctcat gtgaaggtta ccaggcaaca tcgagcacca
     3901 cggatcccca ccgggggaag tccgatggaa tgattgctta cgacgatgat caaaccaagg
     3961 tgtggaatgt tggtgtgcaa aataatgtaa ccataaccaa caataaagcc gatgctgact
     4021 ggaaatacgg ccatcctaat ttaacaatta atggtgaacg ttttgaccag cagcaggtag
     4081 tcgagaaaga tggaacggtc tcgttccatt tagtaactac tgggcccaat gcgagtttct
     4141 ttttagccgg ccctgccgtt aagaagattg ccaagtataa tttctgtata tcatatggag
     4201 cttggactga tcgcgatatg gagtttggtt tggtatctgt tgttctcgat gaacacttag
     4261 agggtgttag atgttctcag tacgttagga aaacgctaag accaggtcac attagcgtca
     4321 atcgttccca ccgattgcaa gaaatgcctc ccatgcgaga ggatttcagt gaggaagata
     4381 atagtagtag tgatagtaat acatataaaa cggacaactc tcccttgact gttcaccttg
     4441 taaaagcagg tgacgaggag aattactcaa cagatcgatc ggacgatgtt gaacccacac
     4501 tccatgatgc tgatgtcatg aagttctccg ggtttgttgg agctaaagat aggtttgcgt
     4561 tgcagggagc tgatccaatc ggccctggtg acagatctgt ccgtcgcttc agaccgtctg
     4621 caacattgaa gtctgcgttc cattcgggac cgactcctga tgagttgtac aatgctggcg
     4681 ctgaacaagc ggaccacgac ttcgaacatt ttgtctctcg aggcaaagag aaactacagg
     4741 atgaggatcc gatggccaaa ctcgaaagag aggctgagga tttgaaacct gatagtgaca
     4801 acgaagataa cgattatgat cgaaccgcta ctgtgttcaa cccagcagat ggtgacccct
     4861 ggtctggcat tagcattaag cctagattaa aagatcagga tatgaggtct accttaagca
     4921 ctggcacctt gaaaggtggt tcactgaaac cgaagaaaga accagcccca aggttcgagc
     4981 cagcgccaaa gtccgtttta gataggatta gacgtaggca agtttaatct tgtaccaata
     5041 tagaagtagt tagcgctttc cattgttatt tataggagcc aaatttggtg agtcccgatc
     5101 gatggatcct ggtaaacagg ttcggtgaac aaaaagccgg taatctcggg gagatgtcag
     5161 ctcccgtcgt atcactttcg gttgcatatc caaagaataa ccctatattt aacaactaaa
     5221 aattagatag tttccgcctc tcttgcaaac cacatgcaag atgcgagctt gtggagagta
     5281 ccttcccttg aataaggaag gttgaaagtt tctggttccc aaaccattga tcaaaattgg
     5341 ctctgcttct ggtgattaca ctgccgctga atcaacagcg taaacaaatt cctattggtc
     5401 actccgtgaa aagagagtgg ctaatacgcc cctttgatgg cgttaaatga aagcgtagg
//
LOCUS       5483                    5459 bp    RNA     linear   VRL 17-JUN-2024
DEFINITION  Soybean dwarf virus isolate 5483.
ACCESSION   5483
VERSION
KEYWORDS    .
SOURCE      Soybean dwarf virus
  ORGANISM  Soybean dwarf virus
            Viruses; Riboviria; Orthornavirae; Kitrinoviricota;
            Tolucaviricetes; Tolivirales; Tombusviridae; Regressovirinae;
            Luteovirus; Luteovirus glycinis.
REFERENCE   1  (bases 1 to 5459)
  AUTHORS   Kehoe,M.A., Congdon,B.S. and Sharman,M.
  TITLE     Genetic diversity of soybean dwarf virus in two mixed-cropping
            regions of Australia
  JOURNAL   unpublished
REFERENCE   2  (bases 1 to 5459)
  AUTHORS   Kehoe,M.A., Congdon,B.S. and Sharman,M.
  TITLE     Direct Submission
  JOURNAL   Submitted (17-JUN-2024) DPIRD Diagnostic Laboratory Service,
            Department of Primary Industries and Regional Development, 3
            Baron-Hay Court, South Perth, WA 6151, Australia
COMMENT     Bankit Comment: ALT EMAIL:monica.kehoe@gmail.com
            Bankit Comment: TOTAL # OF SEQS:41
            
            ##Assembly-Data-START##
            Assembly Method       :: CLC Genomics Workbench v. 2022; Geneious
                                     Prime v. Various
            Sequencing Technology :: Illumina
            ##Assembly-Data-END##
FEATURES             Location/Qualifiers
     source          1..5459
                     /organism="Soybean dwarf virus"
                     /mol_type="genomic RNA"
                     /isolate="5483"
                     /host="Cicer arietinum"
                     /db_xref="taxon:12049"
                     /country="Australia: Breeza, NSW"
                     /collection_date="2018"
                     /collected_by="Murray Sharman"
     gene            64..2747
                     /gene="RdRp"
     CDS             join(64..1147,1147..2745)
                     /gene="RdRp"
                     /ribosomal_slippage
                     /note="P1-P2 frameshift fusion protein"
                     /codon_start=1
                     /product="RNA-dependent RNA polymerase"
                     /translation="MFNFDSLVTATARVVKDFISFCYNRARHVYYALKRWLWELQGVF
                     AAHDAFVDMCYDAMYGVEEFEWELQKQYSTAEIDVQLAEHEYKRLLADGAPLGSWPQP
                     CAPQGSFRSSDDFDVAARAAEANPIVDPQPSLIKGCGDKSPSNPTRIEKFINLVQKKE
                     VLSATEALIKHTYEEQIGESPFGKWFNTLPNRMNYIKRAAAKQAKAAKRSKSVRQMVT
                     EVNVIPDFISCCDVVQVDTGEKLPTKKDKEGNELPPEPKLKMFRRVKPEHVGDARKYI
                     CQHIRNNNMRLIDGSDVSHATINRYALKFCEDLELDMTSTEMLIKYAMVMVPLPRKSD
                     IEAAKIVQSPAARQIRHELGVLNAEVFLEGLCSDSGFESPFSILGLPEIVVRSGAIPR
                     KSRSTINYLSQFSLGLDYQCPNPSLHNALVAVERRVFTVGKGNEVVLPYKNIPGIFSN
                     LDYFRKSIVDKVGCPRTFSPEELAATYHSGKRTLYNAAVQSLKRKAVERSDANVTAFL
                     KMEKHLMCKKIAPRLICPRNKRYNVELGRRLKFNEKKFMHAIDATFDSPTVLSGYDSF
                     KVGKIIANKWSKFKRPVAIGVDASRFDQHVGVEALQWEHSIYNGAFNDPILKELLHWQ
                     TENKIMLFVEDKILKFKVKGHRMSGDINTSSGNKLIMCGMMHYYFKSLGVKAELCNNG
                     DDCVIICEKKDENKFSHMHSWFKDYGFDMQIETPVYKIGQIEFCQSKPVKINGYYRMV
                     RKQESISKDAHSLISMASAEDVKTFMSATAQCGMILNSGVPVLNAFHKCLYKASGYKK
                     VSQEAIERIVSFGTQDKLGLRKERVEEPITMDNRLSYWESFGVDPQTQVLVERYFDNL
                     QVHIEPRGVKRLTPLLDKTLLSIASVARTSVSLPILSK"
     CDS             2825..2966
                     /note="ORF3a; P3a expressed by leaky scanning of
                     subgenomic mRNA"
                     /codon_start=1
                     /product="P3a"
                     /translation="-
                     ATDYRFLSGFAIGFIASIPISILAIYFVYLKISKNLRGIINEYGRG"
     CDS             2955..5025
                     /note="readthrough domain protein"
                     /codon_start=1
                     /transl_except=(pos:3555..3557,aa:OTHER)
                     /product="P3/P5"
                     /translation="MVAVSNVTIQRRRNRRAARSAPRVQLMAIPTTTGATQRRRRQRR
                     RRRNNRGGGNISGGSGKAHTFQFSKDGINGSSKGTITFGPSLSECKPLSDGILKAYHE
                     YKITSILLQFISEASSTSSGSIAYELDPHCKYSEIQSLLNKFSITKSGSKRFPTKVIN
                     GLEWHDTSEDQFKVHYKGNGDAKIAGSFKITIVVLTQNPKXVDGEPGPKPGPDPTPPP
                     APPPEPTPAKHERFIVYTGTLSTLISARQNSDSISLYSIRDQRVRYIEDENANWAYIK
                     AQWYSQNSVEAVPMFIYPVPQGTWSVEISCEGYQATSSTTDPHRGKSDGMIAYDDDQT
                     KVWNVGVQNNVTITNNKADADWKYGHPNLTINGERFDQQQVVEKDGTVSFHLVTTGPN
                     ASFFLAGPAVKKIAKYNFCISYGAWTDRDMEFGLVSVVLDEHLEGVRGSQYVRKTLRP
                     GHISVNRSHRLQEMPPMREDFSEEDNSSSDSNTYKTDNSPLTVHLVKAGDEENYTTDR
                     SDDVEPILHDADVMKFSGFVGAKDRFMLQGADPIGPGDRSVRRFKPSATLKSAFHSGP
                     TPDELYNAGTEQADHDFEHFVSRGKEKLQDEDPMAKLEREAEDLKPDSDNEDNDYDRT
                     APMFNPADGDPWSGISIKPRLKDQDMRSTLSTGTLKGGSLKPKKEPAPRYEPAPKSVL
                     DRIRRRQV"
     gene            2955..3557
                     /gene="CP"
     CDS             2955..3555
                     /gene="CP"
                     /note="Coat Protein"
                     /codon_start=1
                     /product="ORF3"
                     /translation="MVAVSNVTIQRRRNRRAARSAPRVQLMAIPTTTGATQRRRRQRR
                     RRRNNRGGGNISGGSGKAHTFQFSKDGINGSSKGTITFGPSLSECKPLSDGILKAYHE
                     YKITSILLQFISEASSTSSGSIAYELDPHCKYSEIQSLLNKFSITKSGSKRFPTKVIN
                     GLEWHDTSEDQFKVHYKGNGDAKIAGSFKITIVVLTQNPK"
     gene            2971..3538
                     /gene="MP"
     CDS             2971..3538
                     /gene="MP"
                     /note="Movement Protein"
                     /codon_start=1
                     /product="ORF4"
                     /translation="MSQYNDDAIVEPHEALHEFSSWLFQRPPAQHSAEEDNDDEGEII
                     EEEAIFPEDQARLTHSSFRRTASMAVPRELSLSGRLYQSASHSLMEYSRPTMNIRSRV
                     SYYSSSPRPLPPRQAPSLMSLTHTASTPKFNRYSINSQLQRAVRNDSPPRLSMASNGM
                     IPVKTSSRSTTRGTETPRSQAPSRSRSLS"
BASE COUNT     1618 a   1184 c   1272 g   1385 t
ORIGIN      
        1 acaagaacct cctcccggca tcttcgtatc gtgtttgagg aatctctagt gttattgtta
       61 gttatgttta acttcgatag cttagttaca gccaccgcta gggtggttaa agattttatt
      121 tctttttgct ataatagggc acggcatgtt tattatgccc taaaaagatg gctctgggaa
      181 ctccagggtg tatttgctgc acatgacgcc tttgtcgaca tgtgctatga cgccatgtat
      241 ggcgttgagg agttcgagtg ggaactgcaa aagcagtatt ccactgcaga gattgacgtg
      301 caattagctg agcacgaata caagcgccta cttgccgatg gcgctccact agggtcatgg
      361 ccacaaccat gtgcgcccca aggctcattc aggtcgtctg acgacttcga tgtagctgct
      421 agggctgctg aggcaaaccc tattgtggac ccacaaccct ccttgattaa agggtgtggc
      481 gataaatcac cttccaatcc cactaggatt gagaagttca tcaacctcgt ccaaaagaag
      541 gaggtacttt ccgctactga ggctctaatc aaacatacat atgaagagca aatcggtgaa
      601 tcaccattcg gaaagtggtt caacactctg cccaatagaa tgaattacat aaagagggca
      661 gcagcaaaac aagccaaggc ggctaaacga tctaaatctg tccgccaaat ggttaccgag
      721 gtaaacgtca ttcccgactt tatctcttgc tgtgatgttg tccaggtgga cactggtgaa
      781 aagctcccta ctaagaaaga taaagaaggg aatgaattgc cacctgagcc taagcttaaa
      841 atgtttagaa gggtgaagcc tgagcatgtt ggtgatgcca ggaaatacat ctgtcaacat
      901 attcgcaaca ataatatgag gttgatagac ggctctgatg tttctcatgc aaccatcaac
      961 cgatatgcgc tcaagttttg cgaagacttg gagcttgata tgaccagcac tgaaatgctc
     1021 atcaaatatg ctatggtcat ggtcccactc cctcgaaaat ctgatattga ggctgctaaa
     1081 atcgtccaat ctcctgctgc caggcaaata aggcatgagt tgggcgtgct taacgccgag
     1141 gttttttaga ggggctctgc tccgactctg gttttgaatc ccctttttct attttggggt
     1201 tgccagagat cgtggtgcga agtggggcta tccctaggaa gagtcgtagt actattaatt
     1261 atttgagtca gtttagttta ggtctagatt accaatgccc taatcccagt ttgcacaacg
     1321 cattggtggc ggttgagcgt agagtgttca ccgttgggaa aggaaatgag gtggtgctac
     1381 cttacaagaa cataccagga attttctcta atcttgatta tttccgcaaa tctattgtgg
     1441 ataaggttgg ttgccccagg acgttctccc ctgaagaact tgcagcgacg tatcactctg
     1501 gtaagagaac gttgtataat gctgctgttc aaagtcttaa acgcaaggct gttgagagga
     1561 gtgacgcgaa tgtgacagct ttccttaaga tggagaagca tcttatgtgt aagaagatag
     1621 cacccaggtt gatatgtccc cgcaacaaaa gatataatgt tgaattggga cgtcgattga
     1681 aattcaatga gaagaaattc atgcatgcaa tcgacgcaac ttttgattcc ccaactgtat
     1741 taagtggata tgacagtttt aaagttggga agataatagc caataaatgg tcgaaattca
     1801 aacgaccagt tgcaataggt gttgatgcaa gcagatttga tcaacatgtg ggggtagaag
     1861 cactccaatg ggagcactca atttacaacg gtgcattcaa tgatcccatt ctgaaggagt
     1921 tgctacactg gcaaacagag aataaaataa tgctgtttgt tgaagacaaa atcctcaagt
     1981 tcaaggtcaa aggacacaga atgtccggtg acattaacac ctcttctggc aacaaattaa
     2041 tcatgtgtgg tatgatgcac tactacttca agtcacttgg agtcaaagcc gaactctgca
     2101 ataacggcga tgattgtgtt atcatatgcg agaagaaaga tgaaaacaag ttctcacaca
     2161 tgcatagctg gtttaaagac tatgggtttg acatgcagat tgagactcct gtctacaaga
     2221 ttggacagat agagttttgt caaagtaaac cagttaaaat taatggctat tatagaatgg
     2281 tgcgtaaaca agaaagcata tccaaagacg cccattccct catttccatg gcatcagctg
     2341 aagatgtcaa aacatttatg agtgccaccg ctcaatgcgg gatgatcttg aatagtggtg
     2401 tacctgttct taatgctttt cacaaatgcc tatacaaagc atcggggtac aagaaagtat
     2461 cgcaggaagc gatcgagagg atagtctcct tcggaacgca ggacaaactc gggctcagga
     2521 aagagcgagt tgaagaacca ataacgatgg ataataggtt gagttattgg gagtcctttg
     2581 gggttgaccc gcagacacag gtccttgtcg aacgatattt tgacaatctg caggtccata
     2641 tcgaaccccg cggcgtaaag agattgacgc ctttactcga taaaactttg ctttcaattg
     2701 cgagtgtagc acgaacatct gtgtcgctac caatactttc aaaatagaag cactcataat
     2761 caccatagta gttatagtac tagtagtagt tagttgttta gattacgcta gttcgtacaa
     2821 gtaagttgca acggattacc gatttttatc tgggtttgct atcggcttta tagctagcat
     2881 accaatatca atattggcaa tttactttgt ttacctaaaa atttcaaaga atctgagagg
     2941 gatcatcaac gaatatggtc gcggttagca atgtcacaat acaacgacga cgcaatcgta
     3001 gagccgcacg aagcgctcca cgagttcagc tcatggctat tccaacgacc accggcgcaa
     3061 cacagcgcag aagaagacaa cgacgacgaa ggagaaataa tagaggagga ggcaatattt
     3121 ccggaggatc aggcaaggct cacacattcc agttttcgaa ggacggcatc aatggcagtt
     3181 ccaagggaac tatcactttc gggccgtctt tatcagagtg caagccactc tctgatggaa
     3241 tactcaaggc ctaccatgaa tataagatca cgagtatctt attacagttc atctccgagg
     3301 cctcttccac ctcgtcaggc tccatcgctt atgagcttga cccacactgc aagtactccg
     3361 aaattcaatc gctactcaat aaattctcaa ttacaaagag cggttcgaaa cgattcccca
     3421 ccaaggttat caatggcctc gaatggcatg ataccagtga agaccagttc aaggtccact
     3481 acaaggggaa cggagacgcc aagatcgcag gctccttcaa gatcacgatc gttgtcttaa
     3541 ctcagaatcc caaataggta gacggagaac cggggccgaa accaggtccg gaccccacac
     3601 ccccaccagc accaccacct gaaccgacgc cagccaaaca tgaaagattc attgtttaca
     3661 ccggtacact gtcaacactc atcagtgctc gacagaactc agacagtata tcactctact
     3721 cgattcgaga ccagagggtc agatatattg aagatgagaa tgcaaactgg gcgtacatca
     3781 aagcgcaatg gtattcacag aattctgtgg aagcagtacc aatgtttatc tacccagttc
     3841 cgcaaggtac ttggtcagtt gaaatttcat gtgaaggtta ccaggcaaca tcgagcacca
     3901 cggaccccca ccgggggaag tccgacggaa tgattgctta tgacgatgac caaaccaagg
     3961 tgtggaatgt tggtgtgcaa aataatgtaa ccataaccaa caacaaagcc gatgctgatt
     4021 ggaaatacgg ccatcctaat ttaacaatta atggtgaacg ttttgaccag cagcaagtag
     4081 tcgagaaaga tggaacggtc tcgtttcatt tagtaactac tgggcccaat gcgagtttct
     4141 ttttagctgg ccctgccgtt aagaagattg ccaagtataa tttctgtata tcatatggag
     4201 cttggactga tcgcgatatg gagtttggtt tggtatctgt tgttctcgat gaacacttag
     4261 agggtgttag aggttctcag tacgttagga aaacgctaag accaggtcac attagcgtca
     4321 atcgctccca ccgattgcaa gaaatgcctc ccatgcgaga ggatttcagt gaggaagata
     4381 atagtagtag tgatagtaat acatataaaa cggacaactc tcccttgacc gttcaccttg
     4441 taaaagcagg tgacgaggag aattatacaa cagatcgctc ggacgatgtt gaacccatac
     4501 tccatgatgc tgatgtcatg aagttctccg ggtttgttgg agctaaagac aggtttatgt
     4561 tacagggtgc tgatccaatc ggccctggtg acaggtctgt ccgtcgcttc aaaccgtccg
     4621 ccacattgaa gtctgcgttc cattcgggac cgactcctga tgagttgtac aacgctggca
     4681 ctgaacaagc ggatcacgac ttcgaacact ttgtctctcg aggcaaggag aagctacagg
     4741 atgaagatcc gatggccaaa ctcgaaagag aggctgagga tttgaaacct gatagtgata
     4801 acgaagataa cgattatgat cgaaccgctc ctatgttcaa cccagcagat ggtgacccct
     4861 ggtctggcat tagtatcaag cctagattaa aagatcagga tatgaggtcc accttaagca
     4921 ctggcacctt gaaaggtggt tcactgaaac cgaagaaaga accagcccca aggtatgagc
     4981 cagcgccaaa gtccgtctta gataggatta gacgtaggca agtttaatct tgcaccaata
     5041 tagaagtaga tagcgctttc cattgttatt tataggagcc aaatttggtg agtcccgatc
     5101 gatggatcct gggaaacagg ttcggtgaac aaaaagccgg taatctcggg gagatgtcag
     5161 ctcccgtcgt atcactttcg gttgcatatc caaagaataa ccctacattt aacaactaaa
     5221 aattagatag tttccgcctc tcttgcaaac cacatgcaag atgcgagctt gtggagagta
     5281 ccttcccttg aataaggaag gttgaaagtt tctggttccc aaaccattga tcaaaattgg
     5341 ctctgcttct ggtgattaca ctgccgctga atcaacagcg taaacaaatt cctattggtc
     5401 actccgtgaa aagagagtgg ctaatacgcc cctttgatgg cgttaaatga aagcgtagg
//
LOCUS       155MS                   5459 bp    RNA     linear   VRL 17-JUN-2024
DEFINITION  Soybean dwarf virus isolate 155MS.
ACCESSION   155MS
VERSION
KEYWORDS    .
SOURCE      Soybean dwarf virus
  ORGANISM  Soybean dwarf virus
            Viruses; Riboviria; Orthornavirae; Kitrinoviricota;
            Tolucaviricetes; Tolivirales; Tombusviridae; Regressovirinae;
            Luteovirus; Luteovirus glycinis.
REFERENCE   1  (bases 1 to 5459)
  AUTHORS   Kehoe,M.A., Congdon,B.S. and Sharman,M.
  TITLE     Genetic diversity of soybean dwarf virus in two mixed-cropping
            regions of Australia
  JOURNAL   unpublished
REFERENCE   2  (bases 1 to 5459)
  AUTHORS   Kehoe,M.A., Congdon,B.S. and Sharman,M.
  TITLE     Direct Submission
  JOURNAL   Submitted (17-JUN-2024) DPIRD Diagnostic Laboratory Service,
            Department of Primary Industries and Regional Development, 3
            Baron-Hay Court, South Perth, WA 6151, Australia
COMMENT     Bankit Comment: ALT EMAIL:monica.kehoe@gmail.com
            Bankit Comment: TOTAL # OF SEQS:41
            
            ##Assembly-Data-START##
            Assembly Method       :: CLC Genomics Workbench v. 2022; Geneious
                                     Prime v. Various
            Sequencing Technology :: Illumina
            ##Assembly-Data-END##
FEATURES             Location/Qualifiers
     source          1..5459
                     /organism="Soybean dwarf virus"
                     /mol_type="genomic RNA"
                     /isolate="155MS"
                     /host="Cicer arietinum"
                     /db_xref="taxon:12049"
                     /country="Australia: Spring Ridge, NSW"
                     /collection_date="2015"
                     /collected_by="Murray Sharman"
     gene            64..2747
                     /gene="RdRp"
     CDS             join(64..1147,1147..2745)
                     /gene="RdRp"
                     /ribosomal_slippage
                     /note="P1-P2 frameshift fusion protein"
                     /codon_start=1
                     /product="RNA-dependent RNA polymerase"
                     /translation="MFNFDSLVTATARVVKDFISFCYNRARHVYYALKRWLWELQGVF
                     AAHDAFVDMCYDAMYGVEEFEWELQKQYSTAEIDVQLAEHEYKRLLADGAPLGSWPQP
                     CAPQGSFRSSDDFDVAARAAEANPIVDPQPSLIKGCGDKSPSNPTRIEKFINLVQKKE
                     VLSATEALIKHTYEEQIGESPFGKWFNTLPNRMNYIKRAAAKQAKAAKRSKSVCQMVT
                     EVNVIPDFISCCDVVQVDTGEKLPSKKDKEGNELPPEPKLKMFRRVKPEHVGDARKYI
                     CQHIRNNNMRLIDGSDVSHATINRYALKFCEDLELDMTSTEMLIKYAMVMVPLPRKSD
                     IEAAKIVQSPAARQIRHELGVLNAEVFLEGLCSDSGFESPFSILGLPEIVVRSGAIPR
                     KSRSTINYLSQFSLGLDYQCPNPSLHNALVAVERRVFTVGKGNEVVLPYKNIPGIFSN
                     LDYFRKSIVDKVGCPRTFSPEELAATYHSGKRTLYNAAVQSLKRKAVERSDANVTAFL
                     KMEKHLMCKKIAPRLICPRNKRYNVELGRRLKFNEKKFMHAIDSTFDSPTVLSGYDSF
                     KVGKIIANKWSKFKRPVAIGVDASRFDQHVGVEALQWEHSIYNGAFNDPILKELLHWQ
                     TENKIMLFVEDKILKFKVKGHRMSGDINTSSGNKLIMCGMMHYYFKSLGVKAELCNNG
                     DDCVIICEKKDENKFSHMHSWFRDYGFDMQIETPVYKIGQIEFCQSKPVKINGYYRMV
                     RKQESISKDAHSLISMASAEDVKTFMSATAQCGMILNSGVPVLDAFHKCLYKASGYKK
                     VSQEAIERIVSFGTQDKLGLRKERVEEPITMDNRLSYWESFGVDPQTQVLVERYFDNL
                     QVHIEPRGVKRLTPLLDKTLLSIASVARTSVSLPILSK"
     CDS             2825..2966
                     /note="ORF3a; P3a expressed by leaky scanning of
                     subgenomic mRNA"
                     /codon_start=1
                     /product="P3a"
                     /translation="-
                     ATDYRFLSGFAIGFIASIPISILAIYFVYLKISKNLRGIINEYGRG"
     CDS             2955..5025
                     /note="readthrough domain protein"
                     /codon_start=1
                     /transl_except=(pos:3555..3557,aa:OTHER)
                     /product="P3/P5"
                     /translation="MVAVSNVTIQRRRNRRAARSAPRVQLMAIPTTTGATQRRRRQRR
                     RRRNNRGGGNISGGSGKAHTFQFSKDGINGSSKGTITFGPSLSECKPLSDGILKAYHE
                     YKITSILLQFISEASSTSSGSIAYELDPHCKYSEIQSLLNKFSITKSGSKRFPTKVIN
                     GLEWHDTSEDQFKVHYKGNGDAKIAGSFKITIVVLTQNPKXVDGEPGPKPGPDPTPPP
                     APPPEPTPAKHERFIVYTGTLSTLISARQNSDSISLYSIRDQRVRYIEDENANWTNIQ
                     AQWYSQNSVEAIPMFIYPVPQGTWSIEISCEGYQATSSTTDPHRGKSDGMIAYDDDQN
                     KVWNIGVQNNVTISNNKADADWKYGHPDLTINGERFDQKQVVEKDGTVSFHLVTTGPN
                     ASFFLAGPAVKKTAKYNYCISYGAWTDRDMEFGMVSVVLDEHLEGVRGSQYVRKTLRP
                     GHISVNRSHRLQEMPPMREDFSEEDNSSSDSNTYKTDNSPLTVHLVKAGDEENYSTDR
                     SDDVEPTLHDADVMKFSGFVGAKDRFALQGADPIGPGDRSVRRFKPSATLKSAFHSGP
                     TPDELYNAGAEQADHDFEHFVSRGKEKLQDEDPMAKLEREAEDLKPDSDNEDNDYDRT
                     APVFNPADGDPWSGISIKPRLKDQDMRSTLSTGTLKGGSLKPKKEPAPRYEPVPKSVL
                     DRFRRRQV"
     gene            2955..3557
                     /gene="CP"
     CDS             2955..3555
                     /gene="CP"
                     /note="Coat Protein"
                     /codon_start=1
                     /product="ORF3"
                     /translation="MVAVSNVTIQRRRNRRAARSAPRVQLMAIPTTTGATQRRRRQRR
                     RRRNNRGGGNISGGSGKAHTFQFSKDGINGSSKGTITFGPSLSECKPLSDGILKAYHE
                     YKITSILLQFISEASSTSSGSIAYELDPHCKYSEIQSLLNKFSITKSGSKRFPTKVIN
                     GLEWHDTSEDQFKVHYKGNGDAKIAGSFKITIVVLTQNPK"
     gene            2971..3538
                     /gene="MP"
     CDS             2971..3538
                     /gene="MP"
                     /note="Movement Protein"
                     /codon_start=1
                     /product="ORF4"
                     /translation="MSQYNDDAIVEPHEALHEFSSWLFQRPPAQHSAEEDNDDEGEII
                     EEEAIFPEDQARLTHSSFRRTASMAVPRELSLSGRLYQSASHSLMEYSRPTMNIRSRV
                     SYYSSSPRPLPPRQAPSLMSLTHTASTPKFNRYSINSQLQRAVRNDSPPRLSMASNGM
                     IPVKTNSRSTTRGTETPRSQAPSRSRSLS"
BASE COUNT     1625 a   1190 c   1267 g   1377 t
ORIGIN      
        1 acaagaacct cctcccggca tcttcgtatc gtgtttgagg aatctctagt gttattgtta
       61 gttatgttta acttcgatag cttagttaca gccaccgcta gggtggttaa agattttatt
      121 tctttttgct ataatagggc acggcatgtt tattatgccc taaaaagatg gctctgggaa
      181 ctccagggtg tatttgctgc acatgacgcc tttgtcgaca tgtgctatga cgccatgtat
      241 ggcgttgagg agttcgagtg ggaactgcaa aagcagtatt ccactgcaga gattgacgtg
      301 caattagctg agcacgaata caagcgcctt cttgccgatg gcgctccact agggtcatgg
      361 ccacaaccat gtgcgcccca aggctcattc aggtcgtctg acgacttcga tgtagctgct
      421 agggctgctg aggcaaaccc tattgtggac ccacaaccct ccttgattaa agggtgtggc
      481 gataaatcac cttccaatcc tactaggatt gagaagttca tcaacctcgt ccaaaagaag
      541 gaggtacttt ccgctactga ggctctaatc aaacatacat atgaagagca aatcggtgaa
      601 tcaccattcg gaaagtggtt caacactctg cccaatagaa tgaattacat aaagagggca
      661 gcagcaaaac aagccaaggc ggctaaacga tctaaatctg tctgccaaat ggttaccgag
      721 gtaaacgtca ttcccgactt tatctcttgc tgtgatgttg tccaggtgga cactggtgaa
      781 aagcttcctt ctaaaaaaga taaagaagga aatgaattgc cacctgagcc taagcttaaa
      841 atgtttagaa gggtgaagcc tgagcatgtt ggtgatgcca ggaaatacat ctgtcaacat
      901 atccgcaaca ataatatgag gttgatagac ggctctgatg tttcccatgc aaccatcaac
      961 cgatatgcgc tcaagttttg cgaagacttg gagcttgaca tgaccagcac tgaaatgctc
     1021 atcaaatatg ctatggtcat ggtcccactc cctcgaaaat ctgatattga ggctgctaaa
     1081 atcgtccaat ctcctgctgc caggcaaata aggcatgagt tgggcgtgct taacgccgag
     1141 gttttttaga ggggctctgc tccgactctg gttttgaatc cccgttttct attttggggt
     1201 tgccagagat cgtggtgcga agtggggcta tccctaggaa gagtcgtagt actattaatt
     1261 atttgagtca gtttagttta ggtctagatt accaatgccc taatcccagt ttgcacaacg
     1321 cattggtggc ggttgaacgt agagtgttca ccgtcgggaa aggaaatgag gtagtgctac
     1381 cttacaagaa cataccagga atcttctcca atcttgatta tttccgcaaa tctattgtgg
     1441 acaaggttgg ttgccccagg acgttctccc ctgaagaact tgcagcgacg taccactctg
     1501 gtaagagaac gttgtataat gctgctgtcc aaagccttaa acgtaaggct gttgagagga
     1561 gtgacgcgaa tgtgacagct ttccttaaga tggagaagca tcttatgtgt aagaagatag
     1621 cacccaggtt gatatgtccc cgtaacaaaa gatataatgt tgaattggga cgtcgattga
     1681 aattcaatga gaagaaattc atgcatgcaa tcgactcaac ttttgattcc ccaactgtat
     1741 tgagtggata tgacagtttt aaagttggga agataatagc caataaatgg tcgaaattca
     1801 aacgaccagt tgcaataggt gttgatgcaa gcagatttga tcaacatgtg ggggtagaag
     1861 cactccaatg ggagcactca atttataacg gtgcattcaa tgatcccatt ctgaaggagt
     1921 tgctacactg gcaaacagag aacaaaataa tgctgtttgt tgaagacaag atcctcaagt
     1981 tcaaggtcaa aggacacaga atgtccggtg acattaacac ctcttctggc aacaaattaa
     2041 tcatgtgtgg tatgatgcac tactacttca agtcgcttgg agtcaaagcc gaactctgca
     2101 ataacggcga tgattgtgtt atcatatgcg agaagaaaga tgaaaataag ttctcacaca
     2161 tgcatagctg gtttagagac tatgggtttg acatgcagat tgagactcct gtctacaaga
     2221 ttggacagat agagttttgt caaagtaaac cagttaaaat taatggctat tatagaatgg
     2281 tgcgtaaaca agaaagcata tccaaagacg cccattccct catttccatg gcatcagctg
     2341 aagatgtcaa aacatttatg agtgccaccg ctcaatgcgg gatgatcttg aatagtggtg
     2401 tgcctgttct cgatgctttt cacaaatgcc tatacaaagc atcagggtac aagaaagtat
     2461 cgcaggaagc gattgagagg atagtctcct tcggaacgca ggacaagctc gggctcagga
     2521 aagagcgagt tgaagaacca ataacgatgg ataataggtt gagttattgg gagtcctttg
     2581 gggttgaccc gcagacacag gtccttgtcg aacgatattt tgacaatctg caggtccata
     2641 tcgaaccccg cggcgtaaag agattgacgc ctttactcga taaaactttg ctttcaattg
     2701 cgagtgtagc acgaacatct gtgtcgctac caatactttc aaaatagaag cactcataat
     2761 caccatagta gttatagtac tagtagtagt tagctgttta gattacgcta gttcgtacaa
     2821 gtaagttgca acggattacc gatttttatc tgggtttgct atcggcttta tagctagcat
     2881 accaatatca atattggcaa tttactttgt ttacctaaaa atttcaaaga atctgagagg
     2941 aatcatcaac gaatatggtc gcggttagca atgtcacaat acaacgacga cgcaatcgta
     3001 gagccgcacg aagcgctcca cgagttcagc tcatggctat tccaacgacc accggcgcaa
     3061 cacagcgcag aagaagacaa cgacgacgaa ggagaaataa tagaggagga ggcaatattt
     3121 ccggaggatc aggcaaggct cacacattcc agttttcgaa ggacggcatc aatggcagtt
     3181 ccaagggaac tatcactttc gggccgtctt tatcagagtg caagccactc tctgatggaa
     3241 tactcaaggc ctaccatgaa tataagatca cgagtatctt attacagttc atctccgagg
     3301 cctcttccac ctcgtcaggc tccatcgctt atgagcttga cccacactgc aagtactccg
     3361 aaattcaatc gctactcaat aaattctcaa ttacaaagag cggttcgaaa cgattcccca
     3421 ccaaggttat caatggcctc gaatggcatg ataccagtga agaccaattc aaggtccact
     3481 acaaggggaa cggagacgcc aagatcgcag gctccttcaa gatcacgatc gttgtcttaa
     3541 ctcagaatcc caaataggta gacggagaac cggggccgaa accaggtccg gaccccacac
     3601 ccccaccagc accaccacct gaaccgacgc cagccaaaca tgagagattc attgtgtaca
     3661 ccggtacatt atcaacactc attagtgccc gacaaaactc agatagcata tcactctact
     3721 caatcagaga ccagagggtt agatatattg aggatgaaaa tgcgaactgg acgaacattc
     3781 aagcacaatg gtattcacaa aattctgtgg aggcaatacc aatgtttatc tacccagttc
     3841 cgcaaggcac atggtcgatt gaaatctctt gtgaaggcta ccaggcgacg tcaagcacca
     3901 cggaccccca ccgggggaag tctgatggaa tgattgctta cgacgatgat caaaataagg
     3961 tgtggaatat tggtgtacaa aataatgtaa ccatttccaa taacaaagcc gacgctgatt
     4021 ggaaatacgg ccaccctgat ttaacaatca acggtgaacg ttttgaccag aagcaggtag
     4081 tcgagaaaga tggaacagtt tcgtttcatt tagtaactac cgggcccaac gcgagtttct
     4141 ttttagctgg ccctgccgtt aagaagactg ccaagtacaa ctactgtata tcttacgggg
     4201 cttggacaga ccgcgacatg gaatttggaa tggtctctgt tgttctcgat gaacatttag
     4261 agggtgttag aggttctcag tacgttagga aaacgctaag accaggtcac attagcgtca
     4321 atcgttccca ccgattgcaa gaaatgcctc ccatgcgaga ggatttcagt gaggaagata
     4381 atagtagtag tgatagtaat acatataaaa cggacaactc tcccttgact gttcaccttg
     4441 taaaagcagg tgacgaggag aattactcaa cagatcgatc ggacgatgtt gaacccacac
     4501 tccatgatgc tgatgtcatg aagttctccg ggtttgttgg agctaaagat aggtttgcgt
     4561 tgcagggagc tgatccaatc ggccctggtg acagatctgt ccgtcgcttc aaaccgtctg
     4621 caacattgaa gtctgcgttc cattcgggac cgactcctga tgagttgtac aacgctggcg
     4681 ctgaacaagc ggatcacgac ttcgaacact ttgtctctcg aggcaaagag aagctacagg
     4741 atgaagatcc gatggccaaa ctcgaaagag aggctgagga tttgaaacct gatagtgaca
     4801 acgaagataa cgattatgat cgaaccgctc ctgtgttcaa cccagcagat ggtgacccct
     4861 ggtctggcat tagcattaag cctagattaa aagatcagga tatgaggtcc accttaagca
     4921 ctggcacctt gaaaggtggt tcactgaaac cgaagaaaga accagcccca aggtacgagc
     4981 cagtgccaaa gtccgtttta gataggttta gacgtagaca agtttaatct tgcaccaata
     5041 tagaagtagt tagcgctttc cattgttatt tataggagcc aaatttggtg agtcccgatc
     5101 gatggatcct ggtaaacagg ttcggtgaac aaaaaaccgg taatctcggg gagatgtcag
     5161 ctcccgtcgt atcactttcg gttgcatatc caaagaataa ccctatactt aacaactaaa
     5221 aattagatag tttccgcctc tcttgcaaac cacatgcaag atgcgagctt gtggagagta
     5281 ccttcccttg aataaggaag gttgaaagtt tctggttcca aaaccattga tcaaaattgg
     5341 ctctgcttct ggtgattaca ctgccgctga atcaacagcg taaacaaatt cctattggtt
     5401 actccatgaa aagagagtgg ctaatacgcc cctttgatgg cgttaaatga aagcgtagg
//
LOCUS       203MS                   5459 bp    RNA     linear   VRL 17-JUN-2024
DEFINITION  Soybean dwarf virus isolate 203MS.
ACCESSION   203MS
VERSION
KEYWORDS    .
SOURCE      Soybean dwarf virus
  ORGANISM  Soybean dwarf virus
            Viruses; Riboviria; Orthornavirae; Kitrinoviricota;
            Tolucaviricetes; Tolivirales; Tombusviridae; Regressovirinae;
            Luteovirus; Luteovirus glycinis.
REFERENCE   1  (bases 1 to 5459)
  AUTHORS   Kehoe,M.A., Congdon,B.S. and Sharman,M.
  TITLE     Genetic diversity of soybean dwarf virus in two mixed-cropping
            regions of Australia
  JOURNAL   unpublished
REFERENCE   2  (bases 1 to 5459)
  AUTHORS   Kehoe,M.A., Congdon,B.S. and Sharman,M.
  TITLE     Direct Submission
  JOURNAL   Submitted (17-JUN-2024) DPIRD Diagnostic Laboratory Service,
            Department of Primary Industries and Regional Development, 3
            Baron-Hay Court, South Perth, WA 6151, Australia
COMMENT     Bankit Comment: ALT EMAIL:monica.kehoe@gmail.com
            Bankit Comment: TOTAL # OF SEQS:41
            
            ##Assembly-Data-START##
            Assembly Method       :: CLC Genomics Workbench v. 2022; Geneious
                                     Prime v. Various
            Sequencing Technology :: Illumina
            ##Assembly-Data-END##
FEATURES             Location/Qualifiers
     source          1..5459
                     /organism="Soybean dwarf virus"
                     /mol_type="genomic RNA"
                     /isolate="203MS"
                     /host="Medicago polymorpha"
                     /db_xref="taxon:12049"
                     /country="Australia: Edgeroi, NSW"
                     /collection_date="2013"
                     /collected_by="Murray Sharman"
     gene            64..2747
                     /gene="RdRp"
     CDS             join(64..1147,1147..2745)
                     /gene="RdRp"
                     /ribosomal_slippage
                     /note="P1-P2 frameshift fusion protein"
                     /codon_start=1
                     /product="RNA-dependent RNA polymerase"
                     /translation="MFNFDSLVTATARVVKDFISFCYNRARHVYYALKRWLWELQGVF
                     AAHDAFVDMCYDAMYGVEEFEWELQKQYSTAEIDVQLAEHEYKRLLADGAPLGSWPQP
                     CAPQGSFRSSDDFDVAARAAEANPIVDPQPSLIKGYGDKSPSNPTRIEKFINLVQKKE
                     VLSATEALIKHSYEEQIGESPFGKWFNTLPNRMNYIKRAAAKQAKAAKRSKSVRQMVT
                     EVNVIPDFISCCDVVQVDTGEKLPSKKDKEGNELPPEPKLKMFRRVKPEHVGDARKYI
                     CQHIRNNNMRLIDGSDVSHATINRYALKFCEDLELDMTSTEMLIKYAMVMVPLPRKSD
                     IEAAKIVQSPAARQIRHELGVLNAEVFLEGLCSDSGFESPFSILGLPEIVVRSGAIPR
                     KSRSTINYLSQFSLGLDYQCPNPSLHNALVAVERRVFTVGKGNEVVLPYKNIPGIFSN
                     LDYFRKSIVDKVGCPRTFSPEELAATYHSGKRTLYNAAVQSLKRKAVERSDANVTAFL
                     KMEKHLMCKKIAPRLICPRNKRYNVELGRRLKFNEKKFMHAIDSTFDSPTVLSGYDSF
                     KVGKIIANKWSKFKRPVAIGVDASRFDQHVGVEALQWEHSIYNGAFNDPILKELLHWQ
                     TENKIMLFVEDKILKFKVKGHRMSGDINTSSGNKLIMCGMMHYYFKSLGVKAELCNNG
                     DDCVIICEKKDENKFSHMHSWFKDYGFDMQIETPVYKIGQIEFCQSKPVKINGYYRMV
                     RKQESISKDAHSLISMASAEDVKTFMSATAQCGMILNSGVPVLDAFHKCLYKASGYKK
                     VSQEAIERIVSFGTQDKLGLRKERVEEPITMDNRLSYWESFGVDPQTQVLVERYFDNL
                     QVHIEPRGVKRLTPLLDKTLLSIASVARTSVSLPILSK"
     CDS             2825..2966
                     /note="ORF3a; P3a expressed by leaky scanning of
                     subgenomic mRNA"
                     /codon_start=1
                     /product="P3a"
                     /translation="-
                     ATDYRFLSGFAIGFIASIPISILAIYFVYLKISKNLRGIINEYGRG"
     CDS             2955..5025
                     /note="readthrough domain protein"
                     /codon_start=1
                     /transl_except=(pos:3555..3557,aa:OTHER)
                     /product="P3/P5"
                     /translation="MVAVSNVTIQRRRNRRAARSAPRVQLMAIPTTTGATQRRRRQRR
                     RRRNNRGGGNISGGSGKAHTFQFSKDGINGSSKGTITFGPSLSECKPLSDGILKAYHE
                     YKITSILLQFISEASSTSSGSIAYELDPHCKYSEIQSLLNKFSITKSGSKRFPTKVIN
                     GLEWHDTSEDQFKVHYKGNGDAKIAGSFKITIVVLTQNPKXVDGEPGPKPGPDPTPPP
                     APPPEPTPAKHERFIVYTGTLSTLISARQNSDSISLYSIRDQRVRYIEDENANWTNIQ
                     AQWYSQNSVEAIPMFIYPVPQGTWSIEISCEGYQATSSTTDPHRGKSDGMIAYDDDQN
                     KVWNIGVQNNVTISNNKADADWKYGHPDLTINGERFDQKQVVEKDGTVSFHLVTTGPN
                     ASFFLAGPAVKKTAKYNYCISYGAWTDRDMEFGMVSVVLDEHLEGVRGSQYVRKTLRP
                     GHISVNRSHRLQEMPPMREDFSEEDNSSSDSNTYKTDNSPLTVHLVKAGDEENYSTDR
                     SDDVEPTLHDADVMKFSGFVGAKDRFALQGADPIGPGDRSVRRFKPSATLKSAFHSGP
                     TPDELYNAGAEQADHDFEHFVSRGKEKLQDEDPMAKLEREAEDLKPDSDNEDNDYDRT
                     APVFNPADGDPWSGISIKPRLKDQDMRSTLSTGTLKGGSLKPKKEPAPRYEPAPKSVL
                     DRIRRRQV"
     gene            2955..3557
                     /gene="CP"
     CDS             2955..3555
                     /gene="CP"
                     /note="Coat Protein"
                     /codon_start=1
                     /product="ORF3"
                     /translation="MVAVSNVTIQRRRNRRAARSAPRVQLMAIPTTTGATQRRRRQRR
                     RRRNNRGGGNISGGSGKAHTFQFSKDGINGSSKGTITFGPSLSECKPLSDGILKAYHE
                     YKITSILLQFISEASSTSSGSIAYELDPHCKYSEIQSLLNKFSITKSGSKRFPTKVIN
                     GLEWHDTSEDQFKVHYKGNGDAKIAGSFKITIVVLTQNPK"
     gene            2971..3538
                     /gene="MP"
     CDS             2971..3538
                     /gene="MP"
                     /note="Movement Protein"
                     /codon_start=1
                     /product="ORF4"
                     /translation="MSQYNDDAIVEPHEALHEFSSWLFQRPPAQHSAEEDNDDEGEII
                     EEEAIFPEDQARLTHSSFRRMASMAVPRELSLSGRLYQSASHSLMEYSRPTMNIRSRV
                     SYYSSSPRPLPPRQAPSLMSLTHTASTPKFNRYSINSQLQRAVRNDSPPRLSMASNGM
                     IPVKTNSRSTTRGTETPRSQAPSRSRSLS"
BASE COUNT     1629 a   1192 c   1262 g   1376 t
ORIGIN      
        1 acaagaacct cctcccggca tcttcgtatc gtgtttgagg aatctctagt gttattgtta
       61 gttatgttta acttcgatag cttagttaca gccaccgcta gggtggttaa agattttatt
      121 tctttttgct ataatagggc acggcatgtt tattatgccc taaaaagatg gctctgggaa
      181 ctccagggtg tatttgctgc acatgacgcc tttgtcgaca tgtgctatga cgccatgtat
      241 ggcgttgagg agttcgagtg ggaactgcaa aagcagtatt ccactgcaga gattgacgtg
      301 caattagctg agcacgaata caagcgcctt cttgccgatg gcgctccact agggtcatgg
      361 ccacaaccat gtgcgcccca aggctcattc aggtcgtctg acgacttcga tgtagctgct
      421 agggctgctg aggcaaaccc tattgtggac ccacaaccct ccttgattaa agggtatggc
      481 gataaatcac cttccaatcc tactaggatt gagaagttca tcaacctcgt ccaaaagaag
      541 gaggtacttt ccgctactga ggctctaatc aaacattcat atgaagagca aatcggtgaa
      601 tcaccattcg gaaagtggtt caacactctg cccaatagaa tgaattacat aaagagggca
      661 gcagcaaaac aagccaaggc ggctaaacga tctaaatccg tccgccaaat ggttaccgag
      721 gtaaatgtca tccccgactt tatctcttgc tgtgatgttg tccaggtgga cactggtgaa
      781 aagcttcctt ctaagaaaga taaagaagga aatgaattgc cacctgagcc taagcttaaa
      841 atgtttagaa gggtgaagcc tgagcatgtt ggtgatgcca ggaaatacat ctgtcaacat
      901 atccgcaaca ataatatgag gttgatagac ggctctgatg tttcccatgc aaccatcaac
      961 cgatatgcgc tcaagttttg cgaagacttg gagcttgaca tgaccagcac tgaaatgctc
     1021 atcaaatatg ctatggtcat ggtcccactc cctcgaaaat ctgatattga ggctgctaaa
     1081 atcgtccaat ctcctgctgc caggcaaata aggcatgagt tgggcgtgct taacgccgag
     1141 gttttttaga ggggctctgc tccgactctg gttttgaatc cccgttttct attttggggt
     1201 tgccagagat cgtggtgcga agtggggcta ttcctaggaa gagtcgtagt actattaatt
     1261 atttgagtca gtttagttta ggtctagatt accaatgccc taatcccagt ttgcacaacg
     1321 cattggtggc ggttgaacgt agagtgttca ccgtcgggaa aggaaatgag gtagtgctac
     1381 cttacaagaa cataccagga atcttctcta atcttgatta tttccgcaaa tctattgtgg
     1441 acaaggttgg ttgccccagg acgttctccc ctgaagaact tgcagcgacg taccactctg
     1501 gtaagagaac gttgtataat gctgctgttc aaagccttaa acgtaaggct gttgagagga
     1561 gtgacgcgaa tgtgacagct ttccttaaga tggagaagca tcttatgtgt aagaagatag
     1621 cacccaggtt gatatgtccc cgcaacaaaa gatataatgt tgaattggga cgtcgattga
     1681 aattcaatga gaagaaattc atgcatgcaa tcgactcaac ttttgattcc ccaactgtat
     1741 taagtggata tgacagtttt aaagttggga agataatagc caataaatgg tcgaaattca
     1801 aacgaccagt tgcaataggt gttgatgcaa gcagatttga tcaacatgtg ggggtagaag
     1861 cactccaatg ggagcactca atctataacg gtgcattcaa tgatcccatt ctgaaggagt
     1921 tgctacactg gcaaacagag aacaaaataa tgctgtttgt tgaagacaag atcctcaagt
     1981 tcaaggtcaa aggacacaga atgtccggtg acattaacac ctcttctggc aacaaattaa
     2041 tcatgtgtgg tatgatgcac tactacttca agtcgcttgg agtcaaagcc gaactctgca
     2101 ataacggcga tgattgtgtt atcatatgcg agaagaaaga tgaaaataag ttctcacaca
     2161 tgcatagctg gtttaaagac tatgggtttg acatgcagat tgagactcct gtctacaaga
     2221 ttggacagat agagttttgt caaagtaaac cagttaaaat taatggctat tatagaatgg
     2281 tgcgtaaaca agaaagcata tccaaagacg cccattccct catttccatg gcatcagctg
     2341 aagatgtcaa aacatttatg agtgccaccg ctcaatgcgg gatgatcttg aatagtggtg
     2401 tgcctgttct cgatgctttt cacaaatgcc tatacaaagc atcagggtac aagaaagtat
     2461 cgcaggaagc gattgagagg atagtctcct tcggaacgca ggacaagctc gggctcagga
     2521 aagagcgagt tgaagaacca ataacgatgg ataataggtt gagttattgg gagtcctttg
     2581 gggttgaccc gcagacacag gtccttgtcg aacgatattt tgacaatctg caggtccata
     2641 tcgaaccccg cggcgtaaag agattgacgc ctttactcga taaaactttg ctttcaattg
     2701 cgagtgtagc acgaacatct gtgtcgctac caatactttc aaaatagaag cactcataat
     2761 caccatagta gttatagtac tagtagtagt tagctgttta gattacgcta gttcgtacaa
     2821 gtaagttgca acggattacc gatttttatc tgggtttgct atcggcttta tagctagcat
     2881 accaatatca atattggcaa tttactttgt ttacctaaaa atttcaaaga atctgagagg
     2941 aatcatcaac gaatatggtc gcggttagca atgtcacaat acaacgacga cgcaatcgta
     3001 gagccgcacg aagcgctcca cgagttcagc tcatggctat tccaacgacc accggcgcaa
     3061 cacagcgcag aagaagacaa cgacgacgaa ggagaaataa tagaggagga ggcaatattt
     3121 ccggaggatc aggcaaggct cacacattcc agttttcgaa ggatggcatc aatggcagtt
     3181 ccaagggaac tatcactttc gggccgtctt tatcagagtg caagccactc tctgatggaa
     3241 tactcaaggc ctaccatgaa tataagatca cgagtatctt attacagttc atctccgagg
     3301 cctcttccac ctcgtcaggc tccatcgctt atgagcttga cccacactgc aagtactccg
     3361 aaattcaatc gctactcaat aaattctcaa ttacaaagag cggttcgaaa cgattcccca
     3421 ccaaggttat caatggcctc gaatggcatg ataccagtga agaccaattc aaggtccact
     3481 acaaggggaa cggagacgcc aagatcgcag gctccttcaa gatcacgatc gttgtcttaa
     3541 ctcagaaccc caaataggta gacggagaac cggggccgaa accaggtccg gaccccacac
     3601 ccccaccagc accaccacct gaaccgacgc cagccaaaca tgagagattc attgtgtaca
     3661 ccggtacatt atcaacactc attagtgccc gacaaaactc agatagcata tcactctact
     3721 caatcagaga ccagagggtt agatatattg aggatgaaaa tgcgaactgg acgaacattc
     3781 aagcacaatg gtattcacaa aattctgtgg aggcaatacc aatgtttatc tacccagttc
     3841 cgcaaggcac atggtcgatt gaaatctctt gtgaaggcta ccaggcgacg tcaagcacca
     3901 cagaccccca ccgggggaag tctgatggaa tgattgctta cgacgatgat caaaataagg
     3961 tgtggaatat tggtgtacaa aataatgtaa ccatttccaa taacaaagcc gacgctgatt
     4021 ggaaatacgg ccaccctgat ttaacaatca acggtgaacg ttttgaccag aagcaggtag
     4081 tcgagaaaga tggaacagtt tcgtttcatt tagtaactac cgggcccaac gcgagtttct
     4141 ttttagctgg ccctgccgtt aagaagactg ccaagtacaa ctactgtata tcttacgggg
     4201 cttggacaga ccgcgacatg gaatttggaa tggtctctgt tgttctcgat gaacatttag
     4261 agggtgttag aggttctcag tacgttagga aaacgctaag accaggtcac attagcgtca
     4321 atcgttccca ccgattgcaa gaaatgcctc ccatgcgaga ggatttcagt gaggaagata
     4381 atagtagtag tgatagtaat acatataaaa cggacaactc tcccttgact gttcaccttg
     4441 taaaagcagg tgacgaggag aattactcaa cagatcgatc ggacgatgtt gaacccacac
     4501 tccatgatgc tgatgtcatg aagttctccg ggtttgttgg agctaaagat aggtttgcgt
     4561 tgcaaggagc tgatccaatc ggccctggtg acagatctgt ccgtcgcttc aaaccgtctg
     4621 caacattgaa gtctgcgttc cattcgggac cgactcctga tgagttgtac aacgctggcg
     4681 ctgaacaagc ggatcacgac ttcgaacact ttgtctctcg aggcaaagag aagctacagg
     4741 atgaagatcc gatggccaaa ctcgaaagag aggctgagga tttgaaacct gatagtgaca
     4801 acgaagataa tgattatgat cgaaccgctc ctgtgttcaa cccagcagat ggtgacccct
     4861 ggtctggcat tagcattaag cctagattaa aagatcagga tatgaggtcc accttaagca
     4921 ctggcacctt gaaaggtggt tcactgaaac cgaagaaaga accagcccca aggtacgagc
     4981 cagcgccaaa gtccgtttta gataggatta gacgtagaca agtttaatct tgcaccaata
     5041 tagaagtagt tagcgctttc cattgttatt tataggagcc aaatttggtg agtcccgatc
     5101 gatggatcct ggtaaacagg ttcggtgaac aaaaaaccgg taatctcggg gagatgtcag
     5161 ctcccgtcgt atcactttcg gttgcatatc caaagaataa ccctatactt aacaactaaa
     5221 aattagatag tttccgcctc tcttgcaaac cacatgcaag atgcgagctt gtggagagta
     5281 ccttcccttg aataaggaag gttgaaagtt tctggttccc aaaccattga tcaaaattgg
     5341 ctctgcttct ggtgattaca ctgccgctga atcaacagcg taaacaaatt cctattggtt
     5401 actccatgaa aagagagtga ctaatacgcc cctttgatgg cgttaaatga aagcgtagg
//
LOCUS       L42                     5459 bp    RNA     linear   VRL 17-JUN-2024
DEFINITION  Soybean dwarf virus isolate L42.
ACCESSION   L42
VERSION
KEYWORDS    .
SOURCE      Soybean dwarf virus
  ORGANISM  Soybean dwarf virus
            Viruses; Riboviria; Orthornavirae; Kitrinoviricota;
            Tolucaviricetes; Tolivirales; Tombusviridae; Regressovirinae;
            Luteovirus; Luteovirus glycinis.
REFERENCE   1  (bases 1 to 5459)
  AUTHORS   Kehoe,M.A., Congdon,B.S. and Sharman,M.
  TITLE     Genetic diversity of soybean dwarf virus in two mixed-cropping
            regions of Australia
  JOURNAL   unpublished
REFERENCE   2  (bases 1 to 5459)
  AUTHORS   Kehoe,M.A., Congdon,B.S. and Sharman,M.
  TITLE     Direct Submission
  JOURNAL   Submitted (17-JUN-2024) DPIRD Diagnostic Laboratory Service,
            Department of Primary Industries and Regional Development, 3
            Baron-Hay Court, South Perth, WA 6151, Australia
COMMENT     Bankit Comment: ALT EMAIL:monica.kehoe@gmail.com
            Bankit Comment: TOTAL # OF SEQS:41
            
            ##Assembly-Data-START##
            Assembly Method       :: CLC Genomics Workbench v. 2022; Geneious
                                     Prime v. Various
            Sequencing Technology :: Illumina
            ##Assembly-Data-END##
FEATURES             Location/Qualifiers
     source          1..5459
                     /organism="Soybean dwarf virus"
                     /mol_type="genomic RNA"
                     /isolate="L42"
                     /host="Trifolium pratense"
                     /db_xref="taxon:12049"
                     /country="Australia: Lambs Valley, NSW"
                     /collection_date="2022"
                     /collected_by="Joop van Leur"
     gene            64..2747
                     /gene="RdRp"
     CDS             join(64..1147,1147..2745)
                     /gene="RdRp"
                     /ribosomal_slippage
                     /note="P1-P2 frameshift fusion protein"
                     /codon_start=1
                     /product="RNA-dependent RNA polymerase"
                     /translation="MFNFDSLVTATARVVKDFISFCYNRARHVYYALKRWLWELQGVF
                     AAHDAFVDMCYDAMYGVEEFEWELQKQYSTAEIDVQLAEHEYKRLLADGAPLGSWPQP
                     CAPQGSFRSSDDFDVAARAAEANPIVDPQPSLIKGCGDKSPSNPTRIEKFINLVQKKE
                     VLSATEALIKHTYEEQIGESPFGKWFNTLPNRMNYIKRAAAKQAKAAKRSKSVRQMVT
                     EVNVIPDFISCCDVVQVDTGEKLPSKKDKEGNELPPEPKLKMFRRVKPEHVGDARKYI
                     CQHIRNNNMRLIDGSDVSHATINRYALKFCEDLELDMTSTEMLIKYAMVMVPLPRKSD
                     IEAAKIVQSPAARQIRHELGVLNAEVFLEGLCSDSGFESPFSILGLPEIVVRSGAIPR
                     KSRSTINYLSQFSLGLDYQCPNPSLHNALVAVERRVFTVGKGNEVVLPYKNIPGIFSN
                     LDYFRKSIVDKVGCPRTFSPEELAATYHSGKRTLYNAAVQSLKRKAVERSDANVTAFL
                     KMEKHLMCKKIAPRLICPRNKRYNVELGRRLKFNEKKFMHAIDSTFDSPTVLSGYDSF
                     KVGKIIANKWSKFKRPVAIGVDASRFDQHVGVEALQWEHSIYNGAFNDPILKELLHWQ
                     TENKIMLFVEDKILKFKVKGHRMSGDINTSSGNKLIMCGMMHYYFKSLGVKAELCNNG
                     DDCVIICEKKDENKFSHMHSWFKDYGFDMQIETPVYKIGQIEFCQSKPVKINGYYRMV
                     RKQESISKDAHSLISMASAEDVKTFMSATAQCGMILNSGVPVLDAFHKCLYKASGYKK
                     VSQEAIERIVSFGTQDKLGLRKERVEEPITMDNRLSYWESFGVDPQTQVLVERYFDNL
                     QVHIEPRGVKRLTPLLDKTLLSIASVARTSVSLPILSK"
     CDS             2825..2966
                     /note="ORF3a; P3a expressed by leaky scanning of
                     subgenomic mRNA"
                     /codon_start=1
                     /product="P3a"
                     /translation="-
                     ATDYRFLSGFAIGFIASIPISILAIYFVYLKISKNLRGIINEYGRG"
     CDS             2955..5025
                     /note="readthrough domain protein"
                     /codon_start=1
                     /transl_except=(pos:3555..3557,aa:OTHER)
                     /product="P3/P5"
                     /translation="MVAVSNVTIQRRRNRRAARSAPRVQLMAIPTTTGATQRRRRQRR
                     RRRNNRGGGNISGGSGKAHTFQFSKDGINGSSKGTITFGPSLSECKPLSDGILKAYHE
                     YKITSILLQFISEASSTSSGSIAYELDPHCKYSEIQSLLNKFSITKSGSKRFPTKVIN
                     GLEWHDTSEDQFKVHYKGNGDAKIAGSFKITIVVLTQNPKXVDGEPGPKPGPDPTPPP
                     APPPEPTPAKHERFIVYTGTLSTLISARQNSDSISLYSIRDQRVRYIEDENANWAYIK
                     AQWYSQNSVEAVPMFIYPVPQGTWSVEISCEGYQATSSTTDPHRGKSDGMIAYDDDQT
                     KVWNVGVQNNVTITNNKADADWKYGHPNLTINGERFDQQQVVEKDGTVSFHLVTTGPN
                     ASFFLAGPAVKKIAKYNFCISYGAWTDRDMEFGLVSVVLDEHLEGVRGSQYVRKTLRP
                     GHISVNRSHRLQEMPPMREDFSEEDNSSSDSNTYKTDNSPLTVHLVKAGDEENYSTDR
                     SDDVEPTLHDADVMKFSGFVGAKDRFALQGADPIGPGDRSVRRFRPSATLKSAFHSGP
                     TPDELYNAGVEQADHDFEHFVSRGKEKLQDEDPMAKLEREAEDLKPDSDNEDNDYDRT
                     APVFNPADGDPWSGISIKPRLKDQDMRSTLSTGTLKGGSLKPKKEPAPRFEPAPKSVL
                     DRIRRRQV"
     gene            2955..3557
                     /gene="CP"
     CDS             2955..3555
                     /gene="CP"
                     /note="Coat Protein"
                     /codon_start=1
                     /product="ORF3"
                     /translation="MVAVSNVTIQRRRNRRAARSAPRVQLMAIPTTTGATQRRRRQRR
                     RRRNNRGGGNISGGSGKAHTFQFSKDGINGSSKGTITFGPSLSECKPLSDGILKAYHE
                     YKITSILLQFISEASSTSSGSIAYELDPHCKYSEIQSLLNKFSITKSGSKRFPTKVIN
                     GLEWHDTSEDQFKVHYKGNGDAKIAGSFKITIVVLTQNPK"
     gene            2971..3538
                     /gene="MP"
     CDS             2971..3538
                     /gene="MP"
                     /note="Movement Protein"
                     /codon_start=1
                     /product="ORF4"
                     /translation="MSQYNDDAIVEPHEALHEFSSWLFQRPPAQHSAEEDNDDEGEII
                     EEEATFPEDQARLTHSSFRRTASMAVPRELSLSGRLYQSASHSLMEYSRPTMNIRSRV
                     SYYSSSPRPLPPRQAPSLMSLTHTASTPKFNRYSINSQLQRAVRNDSPPRLLMASNGM
                     IPVKTSSRSTTRGTETPRSQAPSRSRSLS"
BASE COUNT     1616 a   1176 c   1272 g   1395 t
ORIGIN      
        1 acaagaacct cctcccggca tcttcgtatc gtgtttgagg aatctctagt gttattgtta
       61 gttatgttta acttcgatag cttagttaca gccaccgcta gggtggttaa agattttatt
      121 tctttttgct ataatagggc acggcatgtt tattatgccc taaaaagatg gctctgggaa
      181 ctccagggtg tatttgctgc acatgacgcc tttgtcgaca tgtgctatga cgccatgtat
      241 ggcgttgagg agttcgagtg ggaactgcaa aagcagtatt ccactgcaga gattgacgtg
      301 caattagctg agcacgaata caagcgccta cttgccgatg gcgctccact agggtcatgg
      361 ccacaaccat gtgcgcccca aggctcattc aggtcgtctg acgacttcga tgtagctgct
      421 agggctgctg aggcaaaccc tattgtggac ccacaaccct ccttgattaa agggtgtggc
      481 gataaatcac cttccaatcc cactaggatt gagaagttca tcaacctcgt tcaaaagaag
      541 gaggtacttt ccgctactga ggctctaatc aaacatacat atgaagagca aatcggtgaa
      601 tcaccattcg gaaagtggtt caacactctg cccaatagaa tgaattacat aaagagggca
      661 gcagcaaaac aagccaaggc ggctaaacga tctaaatctg tccgccaaat ggttaccgag
      721 gtaaacgtca ttcccgactt tatctcttgc tgtgatgttg tccaggtgga cactggtgaa
      781 aagctccctt ctaagaaaga taaagaaggg aatgaattac cacctgagcc taagcttaaa
      841 atgtttagaa gggtgaagcc tgagcatgtt ggtgatgcca ggaaatatat ctgtcaacat
      901 attcgcaaca ataatatgag gttgatagac ggctctgatg tttctcatgc aaccatcaac
      961 cggtatgcgc tcaagttttg cgaagacttg gagcttgata tgaccagcac tgaaatgctc
     1021 atcaaatatg ctatggtcat ggtcccactc cctcgaaaat ctgatattga ggctgctaaa
     1081 atcgtccaat ctcctgctgc caggcaaata aggcatgagt tgggcgtgct taacgccgag
     1141 gttttttaga agggctctgc tccgactctg gttttgaatc cccgttttct attttggggt
     1201 tgccagagat cgtggtgcga agtggggcta tccctaggaa gagtcgtagt actattaatt
     1261 atttgagtca gtttagttta ggtctagatt accaatgccc taatcccagt ttgcacaacg
     1321 cattggtggc ggttgaacgt agagtgttca ccgttgggaa aggaaatgag gtagtgctac
     1381 cttacaagaa cataccagga atcttctcta atcttgatta tttccgcaaa tctattgtgg
     1441 acaaggttgg ttgtcccagg acgttctccc ctgaagaact tgcagcgacg tatcactctg
     1501 gtaagagaac gttgtataat gctgctgttc aaagtcttaa acgtaaggct gttgagagga
     1561 gtgacgcgaa tgtgacagct ttccttaaga tggagaagca tcttatgtgt aagaagatag
     1621 cacccaggtt gatatgtccc cgcaacaaaa gatataatgt tgaattggga cgtcgattga
     1681 aattcaatga gaagaaattc atgcatgcaa tcgactcaac ttttgattcc ccaactgtat
     1741 taagtggata tgacagtttt aaagttggga agataatagc caataaatgg tcgaaattca
     1801 aacgaccagt tgcaataggt gttgatgcaa gcagatttga tcaacatgtg ggggtagaag
     1861 cactccaatg ggagcactca atctataacg gtgcattcaa tgatcccatt ctgaaggagt
     1921 tgctacactg gcaaacagag aacaaaataa tgctgtttgt tgaagacaaa atcctcaagt
     1981 tcaaggtcaa aggacacaga atgtccggtg acattaacac ctcttctggc aacaaattaa
     2041 tcatgtgtgg tatgatgcac tactacttca agtcacttgg agtcaaagcc gaactctgca
     2101 ataacggcga tgattgtgtt atcatatgcg agaagaaaga tgaaaataag ttctcacaca
     2161 tgcatagctg gtttaaagac tatgggtttg acatgcagat tgagactcct gtctacaaga
     2221 ttggacagat agagttttgt caaagtaaac cagttaaaat taatggctat tatagaatgg
     2281 tgcgtaaaca agaaagcata tccaaagacg cccattccct catttccatg gcatcagctg
     2341 aagatgtcaa aacatttatg agtgccaccg ctcaatgcgg gatgatcttg aatagtggtg
     2401 tacctgttct tgatgctttt cacaaatgcc tatacaaagc atcggggtac aagaaagtat
     2461 cgcaggaagc gatcgagagg atagtctcct tcggaacgca ggacaaactc gggctcagga
     2521 aagagcgagt tgaagaacca ataacgatgg ataataggtt gagttattgg gagtcctttg
     2581 gggttgaccc gcagacacag gtccttgtcg aacgatattt tgacaatctg caggtccata
     2641 tcgaaccccg cggcgtaaag agattgacgc ctttactcga taaaactttg ctttcaattg
     2701 cgagtgtagc acgaacatct gtgtcgctac caatactttc aaaatagaag cactcataat
     2761 caccatagta gttatagtac tagtagtagt tagctgttta gattacgcta gttcgtacaa
     2821 gtaagttgca acggattacc gatttttatc tgggtttgct atcggcttta tagctagcat
     2881 accaatatca atattggcaa tttactttgt ttacctaaaa atttcaaaga atctgagagg
     2941 gatcatcaac gaatatggtc gcggttagca atgtcacaat acaacgacga cgcaatcgta
     3001 gagccgcacg aagcgctcca cgagttcagc tcatggctat tccaacgacc accggcgcaa
     3061 cacagcgcag aagaagacaa cgacgacgaa ggagaaataa tagaggagga ggcaacattt
     3121 ccggaggatc aggcaaggct cacacattcc agttttcgaa ggacggcatc aatggcagtt
     3181 ccaagggaac tatcactttc gggccgtctt tatcagagtg caagccactc tctgatggaa
     3241 tactcaaggc ctaccatgaa tataagatca cgagtatctt attacagttc atctccgagg
     3301 cctcttccac ctcgtcaggc tccatcgctt atgagcttga cccacactgc aagtactccg
     3361 aaattcaatc gctactcaat aaattctcaa ttacaaagag cggttcgaaa cgattcccca
     3421 ccaaggttat taatggcctc gaatggcatg ataccagtga agaccagttc aaggtccact
     3481 acaaggggaa cggagacgcc aagatcgcag gctccttcaa gatcacgatc gttgtcttaa
     3541 ctcagaatcc caaataggta gacggagaac cggggccgaa accaggtccg gaccccacac
     3601 ccccaccagc accaccacct gaaccgacgc cagccaaaca tgaaagattc attgtttaca
     3661 ccggtacact gtcaacactc atcagtgctc gacagaactc agacagtata tcactctact
     3721 caattcgaga ccagagggtc agatatattg aagatgagaa tgcaaactgg gcgtacatca
     3781 aagcgcaatg gtattcacag aattctgtgg aagcagtacc aatgtttatc tacccagttc
     3841 cgcaaggtac ttggtcagtt gaaatctcat gtgaaggtta ccaggcaaca tcgagcacca
     3901 cggatcccca ccgggggaag tccgatggaa tgattgctta cgacgatgat caaaccaagg
     3961 tgtggaatgt tggtgtgcaa aataatgtaa ccataaccaa caataaagcc gatgctgatt
     4021 ggaaatacgg ccatcctaat ttaacaatta atggtgaacg ttttgaccag cagcaggtag
     4081 tcgagaaaga tggaacggtc tcgtttcatt tagtaactac tgggcccaat gcgagtttct
     4141 ttttagccgg ccctgccgtt aagaagattg ccaagtataa tttctgtata tcatatggag
     4201 cttggactga tcgcgatatg gagtttggtt tggtatctgt tgttctcgat gaacacttag
     4261 agggtgttag aggttctcag tacgttagga aaacgctaag accaggtcac attagcgtca
     4321 atcgttccca ccgattgcaa gaaatgcctc ccatgcgaga ggatttcagt gaggaagata
     4381 atagtagtag tgatagtaat acatataaaa cggacaactc tcccttgact gttcaccttg
     4441 taaaagcagg tgacgaggag aattactcaa cagatcgatc ggacgatgtt gaacccacac
     4501 tccatgatgc tgatgtcatg aagttctccg ggtttgttgg agctaaagat aggtttgcgt
     4561 tgcagggagc tgatccaatc ggccctggtg acagatctgt ccgtcgcttc agaccgtctg
     4621 caacattgaa gtctgcgttc cattcgggac cgactcctga tgagttgtac aatgctggcg
     4681 ttgaacaagc ggatcacgac ttcgaacact ttgtctctcg aggcaaagag aaactacagg
     4741 atgaggatcc gatggccaaa ctcgaaagag aggctgagga tttgaaacct gatagtgaca
     4801 acgaagataa cgattatgat cgaaccgctc ctgtgttcaa cccagcagat ggtgacccct
     4861 ggtctggcat tagcattaag cctagattaa aagatcagga tatgaggtct accttaagca
     4921 ctggcacctt gaaaggtggt tcactgaaac cgaagaaaga accagcccca aggttcgagc
     4981 cagcgccaaa gtccgtttta gataggatta gacgtaggca agtttaatct tgcaccaata
     5041 tagaagtagt tagcgctttc cattgttatt tataggagcc aaatttggtg agtcccgatc
     5101 gatggatcct ggtaaacagg ttcggtgaac aaaaagccgg taatctcggg gagatgtcag
     5161 ctcccgtcgt atcactttcg gttgcatatc caaagaataa ccctatattt aacaactaaa
     5221 aattagatag tttccgcctc tcttgcaaac cacatgcaag atgcgagctt gtggagagta
     5281 ccttcccttg aataaggaag gttgaaagtt tctggttccc aaaccattga tcaaaattgg
     5341 ctctgcttct ggtgattaca ctgccgctga atcaacagcg taaacaaatt cctattggtc
     5401 actccgtgaa aagagagtgg ctaatacgcc cctttgatgg cgttaaatga aagcgtagg
//
LOCUS       L43                     5459 bp    RNA     linear   VRL 17-JUN-2024
DEFINITION  Soybean dwarf virus isolate L43.
ACCESSION   L43
VERSION
KEYWORDS    .
SOURCE      Soybean dwarf virus
  ORGANISM  Soybean dwarf virus
            Viruses; Riboviria; Orthornavirae; Kitrinoviricota;
            Tolucaviricetes; Tolivirales; Tombusviridae; Regressovirinae;
            Luteovirus; Luteovirus glycinis.
REFERENCE   1  (bases 1 to 5459)
  AUTHORS   Kehoe,M.A., Congdon,B.S. and Sharman,M.
  TITLE     Genetic diversity of soybean dwarf virus in two mixed-cropping
            regions of Australia
  JOURNAL   unpublished
REFERENCE   2  (bases 1 to 5459)
  AUTHORS   Kehoe,M.A., Congdon,B.S. and Sharman,M.
  TITLE     Direct Submission
  JOURNAL   Submitted (17-JUN-2024) DPIRD Diagnostic Laboratory Service,
            Department of Primary Industries and Regional Development, 3
            Baron-Hay Court, South Perth, WA 6151, Australia
COMMENT     Bankit Comment: ALT EMAIL:monica.kehoe@gmail.com
            Bankit Comment: TOTAL # OF SEQS:41
            
            ##Assembly-Data-START##
            Assembly Method       :: CLC Genomics Workbench v. 2022; Geneious
                                     Prime v. Various
            Sequencing Technology :: Illumina
            ##Assembly-Data-END##
FEATURES             Location/Qualifiers
     source          1..5459
                     /organism="Soybean dwarf virus"
                     /mol_type="genomic RNA"
                     /isolate="L43"
                     /host="Trifolium repens"
                     /db_xref="taxon:12049"
                     /country="Australia: Lambs Valley, NSW"
                     /collection_date="2022"
                     /collected_by="Joop van Leur"
     gene            64..2747
                     /gene="RdRp"
     CDS             join(64..1147,1147..2745)
                     /gene="RdRp"
                     /ribosomal_slippage
                     /note="P1-P2 frameshift fusion protein"
                     /codon_start=1
                     /product="RNA-dependent RNA polymerase"
                     /translation="MFNFDSLVTATARVVKDFISFCYNRARHVYYALKRWLWELQGVF
                     AAHDAFVDMCYDAMYGVEEFEWELQKQYSTAEIDVQLAEHEYKRLLADGAPLGSWPQP
                     CAPQGSFRSSDDFDVAARAAEANPIVDPQPSLIKGCGDKSPSNPTRIEKFINLVQKKE
                     VLSATEALIKHTYEEQIGESPFGKWFNTLPNRMNYIKRAAAKQAKAAKRSKSVRQMVT
                     EVNVIPDFISCCDVVQVDTGEKLPTKKDKEGNELPPEPKLKMFRRVKPEHVGDARKYI
                     CQHIRNNNMRLIDGSDVSHATINRYALKFCEDLELDMTSTEMLIKYAMVMVPLPRKSD
                     IEAAKIVQSPAARQIRHELGVLNAEVFLEGLCSDSGFESPFSILGLPEIVVRSGAIPR
                     KSRSTINYLSQFSLGLDYQCPNPSLHNALVAVERRVFTVGKGNEVVLPYKNIPGIFSN
                     LDYFRKSIVDKVGCPRTFSPEELAATYHSGKRTLYNAAVQSLKRKAVERSDANVTAFL
                     KMEKHLMCKKIAPRLICPRNKRYNVELGRRLKFNEKKFMHAIDSTFDSPTVLSGYDSF
                     KVGKIIANKWSKFKRPVAIGVDASRFDQHVGVEALQWEHSIYNGAFNDPILKELLHWQ
                     TENKIMLFVEDKILKFKVKGHRMSGDINTSCGNKLIMCGMMHYYFKSLGVKAELCNNG
                     DDCVIICEKKDENKFSHMHSWFKDYGFDMQIETPVYKIGQIEFCQSKPVKINGYYRMV
                     RKQESISKDAHSLISMASAEDVKTFMSATAQCGMILNSGVPVLDAFHKCLYKASGYKK
                     VSQEAIERIVSFGTQDKLGLRKERVEEPITMDNRLSYWESFGVDPQTQVLVERYFDNL
                     QVHIEPRGVKRLTPLLDKTLLSIASVARTSVSLPILSK"
     CDS             2825..2966
                     /note="ORF3a; P3a expressed by leaky scanning of
                     subgenomic mRNA"
                     /codon_start=1
                     /product="P3a"
                     /translation="-
                     ATDYRFLSGFAIGFIASIPISILAIYFVYLKISKNLRGIINEYGRG"
     CDS             2955..5025
                     /note="readthrough domain protein"
                     /codon_start=1
                     /transl_except=(pos:3555..3557,aa:OTHER)
                     /product="P3/P5"
                     /translation="MVAVSNVTIQRRRNRRAARSAPRVQLMAIPTTTGATQRRRRQRR
                     RRRNNRGGGNISGGSGKAHTFQFSKDGINGSSKGTITFGPSLSECKPLSDGILKAYHE
                     YKITSILLQFISEASSTSSGSIAYELDPHCKYSEIQSLLNKFSITKSGSKRFPTKVIN
                     GLEWHDTSEDQFKVHYKGNGDAKIAGSFKITIVVLTQNPKXVDGEPGPKPGPDPTPSP
                     APPPEPTPAKHERFIVYTGTLSTLISARQNSDSISLYSIRDQRVRYIEDENANWAYIK
                     AQWYSQNSVEAVPMFIYPVPQGTWSIEISCEGYQATSSTTDPHRGKSDGMIAYDDDQT
                     KVWNVGVQNNVTITNNKADADWKYGHPNLTINGERFDQQQVVEKDGTVSFHLVTTGPN
                     ASFFLAGPAVKKIAKYNFCISYGAWTDRDMEFGLVSVVLDEHLEGVRGSQYVRKSLRP
                     GHISVNRSHRLQEMPPMREDFSEEDNSSSDSNTYKTDNSPLTVHLVKAGDEENYSTDR
                     SDDVEPTLHDADVMKFSGFVGAKDRFALQGADPIGPGDRSVRRFRPSATLKSAFHSGP
                     TPDELYNAGAEQADHDFEHFVSRGKEKLQDEDPMAKLEREAEDLKPDSDNEDNDYDRT
                     APVFNPADGDPWSGISIKPRLKDQDMRSTLSTGTLKGGSLKPKKEPAPRFEPAPKSVL
                     DRIRRRQV"
     gene            2955..3557
                     /gene="CP"
     CDS             2955..3555
                     /gene="CP"
                     /note="Coat Protein"
                     /codon_start=1
                     /product="ORF3"
                     /translation="MVAVSNVTIQRRRNRRAARSAPRVQLMAIPTTTGATQRRRRQRR
                     RRRNNRGGGNISGGSGKAHTFQFSKDGINGSSKGTITFGPSLSECKPLSDGILKAYHE
                     YKITSILLQFISEASSTSSGSIAYELDPHCKYSEIQSLLNKFSITKSGSKRFPTKVIN
                     GLEWHDTSEDQFKVHYKGNGDAKIAGSFKITIVVLTQNPK"
     gene            2971..3538
                     /gene="MP"
     CDS             2971..3538
                     /gene="MP"
                     /note="Movement Protein"
                     /codon_start=1
                     /product="ORF4"
                     /translation="MSQYNDDAIVEPHEALHEFSSWLFQRPPAQHSAEEDNDDEGEII
                     EEEAIFPEDQARLTHSSFRRTASMAVPRELSLSGRLYQSASHSLMEYSRPTMNIRSRV
                     SYYSSSPRPLPPRQAPSLMSLTHTASTPKFNRYSINSQLQRAVRNDSPPRLSMASNGM
                     IPVKTSSRSTTRGTETPRSQAPSRSRSLS"
BASE COUNT     1614 a   1172 c   1274 g   1399 t
ORIGIN      
        1 acaagaacct cctcccggca tcttcgtatc gtgtttgagg aatctctagt gttattgtta
       61 gttatgttta acttcgatag cttagttaca gccaccgcta gggtggtcaa agattttatt
      121 tctttttgct ataatagggc acggcatgtt tattatgccc taaaaagatg gctctgggaa
      181 ctccagggtg tatttgctgc acatgacgct tttgttgaca tgtgctatga cgccatgtat
      241 ggcgttgagg agttcgagtg ggaactgcaa aagcagtatt ccactgcaga gattgacgtg
      301 caattagctg agcacgaata caagcgccta cttgccgatg gcgctccact agggtcatgg
      361 ccacaaccat gtgcgcccca aggctcattc aggtcgtctg acgacttcga tgtagctgct
      421 agggctgctg aggcaaaccc tattgtggac ccacaaccct ccttgattaa agggtgtggc
      481 gataaatcac cttccaatcc cactaggatt gagaagttca tcaacctcgt tcaaaagaag
      541 gaggtacttt ccgctactga ggctctaatc aaacatacat acgaagagca aatcggtgaa
      601 tcaccattcg gaaagtggtt caacactctg cccaatagaa tgaattacat taagagggca
      661 gcagcaaaac aagccaaggc ggccaaacga tctaaatctg tccgccaaat ggttaccgag
      721 gtaaacgtca ttcccgactt tatctcttgc tgtgatgttg tccaggtgga cactggtgaa
      781 aagctcccta ctaagaaaga taaagagggg aatgaattgc cacctgagcc taagctcaaa
      841 atgtttagaa gggtgaagcc tgagcatgtt ggtgatgcca ggaaatatat ctgtcaacat
      901 attcgcaaca ataatatgag gttgatagac ggctctgatg tttctcatgc aaccatcaac
      961 cgatatgcgc tcaagttttg cgaagacttg gagcttgata tgaccagcac tgaaatgctc
     1021 atcaaatatg ctatggtcat ggtcccactc cctcgaaaat ctgatattga ggctgctaaa
     1081 atcgtccaat ctcctgctgc caggcaaata aggcatgagt tgggcgtgct taacgccgag
     1141 gttttttaga ggggctctgc tccgactctg gttttgaatc cccgttttct attttggggt
     1201 tgccagagat cgtggtgcga agtggggcta tccctaggaa gagtcgtagt actattaatt
     1261 atttgagtca gtttagttta ggtctagatt accaatgccc taatcccagt ttgcacaacg
     1321 cattggtggc ggttgagcgt agagtgttca ccgttgggaa aggaaatgag gtagtgctac
     1381 cttacaagaa cataccagga attttctcta atcttgatta tttccgcaaa tctattgtgg
     1441 ataaggttgg ttgccccagg acgttctccc ctgaagaact tgcagcgacg tatcactctg
     1501 gtaagagaac gttgtataat gctgctgttc aaagtcttaa acgtaaggct gttgagagga
     1561 gtgacgcgaa tgtgacagct ttccttaaga tggagaagca tcttatgtgt aagaagatag
     1621 cacccaggtt gatatgtccc cgcaacaaaa gatataatgt tgaattggga cgtcgattga
     1681 aatttaatga gaagaaattc atgcatgcaa tcgactcaac ttttgattcc ccgactgtat
     1741 taagtggata tgacagtttt aaagttggga agataatagc caataaatgg tcgaaattca
     1801 aacgaccagt tgcaataggt gttgatgcaa gcagatttga tcaacatgtg ggggtagaag
     1861 cactccaatg ggagcactca atctataacg gtgcattcaa tgatcccatt ctgaaggagt
     1921 tgctacactg gcaaacagag aataaaataa tgctgtttgt tgaagacaaa atcctcaagt
     1981 tcaaggtcaa aggacacaga atgtccggtg acattaacac ctcttgtggc aacaaattaa
     2041 tcatgtgtgg tatgatgcac tactacttca agtcacttgg agtcaaagcc gaactctgca
     2101 ataacggcga tgattgtgtt atcatatgcg agaagaaaga tgaaaataag ttctcacaca
     2161 tgcatagctg gtttaaagac tatgggtttg acatgcagat tgagactcct gtctacaaga
     2221 ttggacagat agagttttgt caaagtaaac cagttaaaat taatggctat tatagaatgg
     2281 tgcgtaaaca agaaagcata tccaaagacg cccattccct catttccatg gcatcagctg
     2341 aagatgtcaa aacatttatg agtgccaccg ctcaatgcgg gatgatcttg aatagtggtg
     2401 tacctgttct tgatgctttt cacaaatgcc tatacaaagc atcggggtac aagaaagtat
     2461 cgcaggaagc gatcgagagg atagtctcct tcggaacgca ggacaaactc gggctcagga
     2521 aagagcgagt tgaagaacca ataacgatgg ataataggtt gagttattgg gagtcctttg
     2581 gggttgaccc gcagacacag gtccttgtcg aacgatattt tgacaatctg caggtccata
     2641 tcgaaccccg cggcgtaaag agattgacgc ctttactcga taaaactttg ctttcaattg
     2701 cgagtgtagc acgaacatct gtgtcgctac caatactttc aaaatagaag cactcataat
     2761 caccatagta gttatagtac tagtagtagt tagctgtttg gattacgcta gttcgtacaa
     2821 gtaagttgca acggattacc gatttttatc tgggtttgct atcggcttta tagctagcat
     2881 accaatatca atattggcaa tttactttgt ttacctaaaa atttcaaaga atctgagagg
     2941 gatcatcaac gaatatggtc gcggttagca atgtcacaat acaacgacga cgcaatcgta
     3001 gagccgcacg aagcgctcca cgagttcagc tcatggctat tccaacgacc accggcgcaa
     3061 cacagcgcag aagaagacaa cgacgacgaa ggagaaataa tagaggagga ggcaatattt
     3121 ccggaggatc aggcaaggct cacacattcc agttttcgaa ggacggcatc aatggcagtt
     3181 ccaagggaac tatcactttc gggccgtctt tatcagagtg caagccactc tctgatggaa
     3241 tactcaaggc ctaccatgaa tataagatca cgagtatctt attacagttc atctccgagg
     3301 cctcttccac ctcgtcaggc tccatcgctt atgagcttga cccacactgc aagtactccg
     3361 aaattcaatc gctactcaat aaattctcaa ttacaaagag cggttcgaaa cgattcccca
     3421 ccaaggttat caatggcctc gaatggcatg ataccagtga agaccagttc aaggtccact
     3481 acaaggggaa cggagacgcc aagatcgcag gctccttcaa gatcacgatc gttgtcttaa
     3541 ctcagaatcc caaataggta gacggagaac cggggccgaa accaggtccg gaccccacac
     3601 cctcaccagc accaccacct gaaccgacgc cagccaaaca tgaaagattc attgtttaca
     3661 ccggtacact gtcaacactc atcagtgctc gacagaactc agacagtata tcactctact
     3721 caatccgaga tcagagggtc agatatattg aagatgagaa tgcaaactgg gcgtacatca
     3781 aagcgcaatg gtattcacag aattctgtgg aagcagtacc aatgtttatc tacccagttc
     3841 cgcaaggtac ttggtcaatt gaaatctcat gtgaaggtta ccaggcaaca tcgagcacca
     3901 cggatcccca ccgggggaag tccgatggaa tgattgctta tgacgatgat caaaccaagg
     3961 tgtggaatgt tggtgtgcaa aataatgtaa ccataaccaa caataaagcc gatgctgatt
     4021 ggaaatacgg ccatcctaat ttaacaatta atggtgaacg ttttgaccag cagcaagtag
     4081 tcgagaaaga tggaacggtc tcgtttcatt tagtaactac tgggcccaat gcgagtttct
     4141 ttttagccgg ccctgccgtt aagaagattg ccaagtataa tttctgtata tcatatggag
     4201 cttggactga tcgcgatatg gagtttggtt tggtatctgt tgttcttgat gaacacttag
     4261 agggtgttag aggttctcag tacgttagga aatcgctaag accaggtcac attagcgtca
     4321 atcgttctca ccgattgcaa gaaatgcctc ccatgcgaga ggatttcagt gaagaagata
     4381 atagtagtag tgatagcaat acatataaaa cggacaactc tcccttgact gttcaccttg
     4441 taaaagcagg tgacgaggag aattactcaa cagatcgatc ggacgatgtt gaacccacac
     4501 tccatgatgc tgatgtcatg aagttctccg ggtttgttgg agctaaagat aggtttgcgt
     4561 tgcagggagc tgatccaatc ggccctggtg acagatctgt ccgtcgcttc agaccgtctg
     4621 caacattgaa gtctgcgttc cattcgggac cgactcctga tgagttgtac aatgctggcg
     4681 ctgaacaagc ggatcacgac ttcgaacact ttgtctctcg aggcaaagag aagctacagg
     4741 atgaagatcc aatggccaaa ctcgaaagag aggctgagga tttgaaacct gatagtgaca
     4801 acgaagataa cgattatgat cgaaccgctc ctgtgttcaa cccagcagat ggtgacccct
     4861 ggtctggcat tagcattaag cctagattaa aagatcagga catgaggtct accttaagca
     4921 ctggcacctt gaaaggtggt tcactgaaac cgaagaaaga accagctcca aggttcgagc
     4981 cagcgccaaa gtccgtttta gataggatta gacgtaggca agtttaatct tgcaccaata
     5041 tagaagtagt tagcgctttc cattgttatt tataggagcc aaatttggtg agtcccgatc
     5101 gatggatcct ggtaaacagg ttcggtgaac aaaaagccgg taatctcggg gagatgtcag
     5161 ctcccgtcgt atcactttcg gttgcatatc caaagaataa ccctatattt aacaactaaa
     5221 aattagatag tttccgcctc tcttgcaaac cacatgcaag atgcgagctt gtggagagta
     5281 ccttcccttg aataaggaag gttgaaagtt tctggttccc aaaccattga tcaaaattgg
     5341 ctctgcttct ggtgattaca ctgccgctga atcaacagcg taaacaaatt cctattggtc
     5401 actccgtgaa aagagagtgg ctaatacgcc cctttgatgg cgttaaatga aagcgtagg
//
LOCUS       L45                     5459 bp    RNA     linear   VRL 17-JUN-2024
DEFINITION  Soybean dwarf virus isolate L45.
ACCESSION   L45
VERSION
KEYWORDS    .
SOURCE      Soybean dwarf virus
  ORGANISM  Soybean dwarf virus
            Viruses; Riboviria; Orthornavirae; Kitrinoviricota;
            Tolucaviricetes; Tolivirales; Tombusviridae; Regressovirinae;
            Luteovirus; Luteovirus glycinis.
REFERENCE   1  (bases 1 to 5459)
  AUTHORS   Kehoe,M.A., Congdon,B.S. and Sharman,M.
  TITLE     Genetic diversity of soybean dwarf virus in two mixed-cropping
            regions of Australia
  JOURNAL   unpublished
REFERENCE   2  (bases 1 to 5459)
  AUTHORS   Kehoe,M.A., Congdon,B.S. and Sharman,M.
  TITLE     Direct Submission
  JOURNAL   Submitted (17-JUN-2024) DPIRD Diagnostic Laboratory Service,
            Department of Primary Industries and Regional Development, 3
            Baron-Hay Court, South Perth, WA 6151, Australia
COMMENT     Bankit Comment: ALT EMAIL:monica.kehoe@gmail.com
            Bankit Comment: TOTAL # OF SEQS:41
            
            ##Assembly-Data-START##
            Assembly Method       :: CLC Genomics Workbench v. 2022; Geneious
                                     Prime v. Various
            Sequencing Technology :: Illumina
            ##Assembly-Data-END##
FEATURES             Location/Qualifiers
     source          1..5459
                     /organism="Soybean dwarf virus"
                     /mol_type="genomic RNA"
                     /isolate="L45"
                     /host="Trifolium repens"
                     /db_xref="taxon:12049"
                     /country="Australia: Lambs Valley, NSW"
                     /collection_date="2022"
                     /collected_by="Joop van Leur"
     gene            64..2747
                     /gene="RdRp"
     CDS             join(64..1147,1147..2745)
                     /gene="RdRp"
                     /ribosomal_slippage
                     /note="P1-P2 frameshift fusion protein"
                     /codon_start=1
                     /product="RNA-dependent RNA polymerase"
                     /translation="MFNFDSLVTATARVVKDFISFCYNRARHVYYALKRWLWELQGVF
                     AAHDAFVDMCYDAMYGVEEFEWELQKQYSTAEIDVQLAEHEFKRLLADGAPLGSWPQP
                     CAPQGSFRSSDDFDVAARAAEANPIVDPQPSLIKGCGDKSPSNPTRIEKFINLIQKKE
                     VLSATEALIKHTYEEQIGESPFGKWFNTLPNRMNYIKRAAAKQAKAAKRSKSVRQMVT
                     EVNVIPDFISCCDVVQVDTGEKLPTKKDKEGNELPPEPKLKMFRRVKPEHVGDARKYI
                     CQHIRNNNMRLIDGSDVSHATINRYALKFCEDLELDMTSTEMLIKYAMVMVPLPRKSD
                     IEAAKIVQSPAARQIRHELGVLNAEVFLEGLCSDSGFESPFSILGLPEIVVRSGAIPR
                     KSRSTINYLSQFSLGLDYQCPNPSLHNALVAVERRVFTVGKGNEVVLPYKNIPGIFSN
                     LDYFRKSIVDKVGCPRTFSPEELAATYHSGKRTLYNAAVQSLKRKAVERSDANVTAFL
                     KMEKHLMCKKIAPRLICPRNKRYNVELGRRLKFNEKKFMHAIDSTFDSPTVLSGYDSF
                     KVGKIIANKWSKFKRPVAIGVDASRFDQHVGVEALQWEHSIYNGAFNDPILKELLHWQ
                     TENKIMLFVEDKILKFKVKGHRMSGDINTSSGNKLIMCGMMHYYFKSLGVKAELCNNG
                     DDCVIICEKKDENKFSHMHSWFKDYGFDMQIETPVYKIGQIEFCQSKPVKINGYYRMV
                     RKQESISKDAHSLISMASAEDVKTFMSATAQCGMILNSGVPVLDAFHKCLYKASGYKK
                     VSQEAIERIVSFGTQDKLGLRKERVEEPITMDNRLSYWESFGVDPQTQVLVERYFDNL
                     QVHIEPRGVKRLTPLLDKTLLSIASVARTSVSLPILSK"
     CDS             2825..2966
                     /note="ORF3a; P3a expressed by leaky scanning of
                     subgenomic mRNA"
                     /codon_start=1
                     /product="P3a"
                     /translation="-
                     ATDYRFLSGFAIGFIASIPISILAIYFVYLKISKNLRGIINEYGRG"
     CDS             2955..5025
                     /note="readthrough domain protein"
                     /codon_start=1
                     /transl_except=(pos:3555..3557,aa:OTHER)
                     /product="P3/P5"
                     /translation="MVAVSNVTIQRRRNRRAARSAPRVQLMAIPTTTGATQRRRRQRR
                     RRRNNRGGGNISGGSGKAHTFQFSKDGINGSSKGTITFGPSLSECKPLSDGILKAYHE
                     YKITSILLQFISEASSTSSGSIAYELDPHCKYSEIQSLLNKFSITKSGSKRFPTKVIN
                     GLEWHDTSEDQFKVHYKGNGDAKIAGSFKITIVVLTQNPKXVDGEPGPKPGPDPTPPP
                     APPPEPTPAKHERFIVYTGTLSTLISARQNSDSISLYSIRDQRVRYIEDENANWAYIK
                     AQWYSQNSVEAVPMFIYPVPQGTWSIEISCEGYQATSSTTDPHRGKSDGMIAYDDDQT
                     KVWNVGVQNNVTITNNKADADWKYGHPNLTINGERFDQQQVVEKDGTVSFHLVTTGPN
                     ASFFLAGPAVKKIAKYNFCISYGAWTDRDMEFGLVSVVLDEHLEGVRGSQYVRKTLRP
                     GHISVNRSHRLQEMPPMREDFSEEDNSSSDSNTYKTDNSPLTVHLVKAGDEENHSTDR
                     SDDVEPSLHDADVMKFSGFVGAKDRFALQGADPIGPGNRSVRRFRPSATLMSAFHSGP
                     TPDELYNAGAEQADHDFEHFVSRGKEKLQDEDPMAKLEREAEDLKPDSDNEDNDYDRT
                     APVFNPADGDPWSGISIKPRLKDQDMRSTLSTGTLKGGSLKPKKEPAPRFEPAPKSVL
                     DRIRRRQV"
     gene            2955..3557
                     /gene="CP"
     CDS             2955..3555
                     /gene="CP"
                     /note="Coat Protein"
                     /codon_start=1
                     /product="ORF3"
                     /translation="MVAVSNVTIQRRRNRRAARSAPRVQLMAIPTTTGATQRRRRQRR
                     RRRNNRGGGNISGGSGKAHTFQFSKDGINGSSKGTITFGPSLSECKPLSDGILKAYHE
                     YKITSILLQFISEASSTSSGSIAYELDPHCKYSEIQSLLNKFSITKSGSKRFPTKVIN
                     GLEWHDTSEDQFKVHYKGNGDAKIAGSFKITIVVLTQNPK"
     gene            2971..3538
                     /gene="MP"
     CDS             2971..3538
                     /gene="MP"
                     /note="Movement Protein"
                     /codon_start=1
                     /product="ORF4"
                     /translation="MSQYNDDAIVEPHEALHEFSSWLFQRPPAQHSAEEDNDDEGEII
                     EEEAIFPEDQARLIHSSFRRTASMAVPRELSLSGRLYQSASHSLMEYSRPTMNIRSRV
                     SYYSSSPRPLPPRQAPSLMSLTHTASTPKFNRYSINSQLQRAVRNDSPPRLSMASNGM
                     IPVKTSSRSTTRGTETPRSQAPSRSRSLS"
BASE COUNT     1617 a   1167 c   1273 g   1402 t
ORIGIN      
        1 acaagaacct cctcccggca tcttcgtatc gtgtttgagg aatctctagt gttattgtta
       61 gttatgttta acttcgatag cttagttaca gccaccgcta gggtggttaa agattttatt
      121 tctttttgct ataatagggc acggcatgtt tattatgccc taaaaagatg gctctgggaa
      181 ctccagggtg tatttgctgc acatgacgcc tttgtcgaca tgtgctatga cgccatgtat
      241 ggcgttgagg agttcgagtg ggaactgcaa aagcagtatt ccactgcaga gattgacgtg
      301 caattagctg agcacgaatt caagcgccta cttgccgatg gcgctccact agggtcatgg
      361 ccacaaccat gtgcgcccca aggctcattc aggtcgtctg acgacttcga tgtagctgct
      421 agggctgctg aggcaaaccc tattgtggac ccacaaccct ccttgattaa agggtgtggc
      481 gataaatcac cttccaatcc cactaggatt gagaagttca tcaacctcat tcaaaagaag
      541 gaggtacttt ccgctactga ggctctaatc aaacatacat atgaagagca aatcggtgaa
      601 tcaccattcg gaaagtggtt caacactctg cccaatagaa tgaattacat aaagagggca
      661 gcagcaaaac aagccaaggc ggctaaacga tctaaatctg tccgccaaat ggttaccgag
      721 gtaaacgtca ttcccgactt tatctcttgc tgtgatgttg tccaggtgga cactggtgaa
      781 aagctcccta ctaagaaaga taaagaaggg aatgaattgc cacctgagcc taaacttaaa
      841 atgtttagaa gggtgaagcc tgagcatgtt ggtgatgcca ggaaatatat ctgtcaacat
      901 attcgcaaca ataatatgag gttgatagac ggctctgatg tttctcatgc aaccatcaac
      961 cgatatgcgc tcaagttttg cgaagacttg gagcttgata tgaccagcac tgaaatgctc
     1021 atcaaatatg ctatggtcat ggtcccactc cctcgaaaat ctgatattga ggctgctaaa
     1081 atcgtccaat ctcctgctgc caggcaaata aggcatgagt tgggcgtgct taacgccgag
     1141 gttttttaga ggggctctgc tccgactctg gttttgaatc cccgttttct attttggggt
     1201 tgccagagat cgtggtgcga agtggggcta tccctaggaa gagtcgtagt actattaatt
     1261 atttgagtca gtttagttta ggtctagatt accaatgccc taatcccagt ttgcacaacg
     1321 cattggtggc ggttgagcgt agagtgttca ccgttgggaa aggaaatgag gtagtgctac
     1381 cttacaagaa cataccagga attttctcta atcttgatta tttccgcaaa tctattgtgg
     1441 ataaggttgg ttgccccagg acgttctccc ctgaagaact tgcagcgacg tatcactctg
     1501 gtaagaggac gttgtataat gctgctgttc aaagtcttaa acgcaaggct gttgagagga
     1561 gtgacgcgaa tgtgacagct ttccttaaga tggagaagca tcttatgtgt aagaagatag
     1621 cacccaggtt gatatgtccc cgcaacaaaa gatataatgt tgaattggga cgtcgattga
     1681 aattcaatga gaagaaattc atgcatgcaa tcgactcaac ttttgattcc ccaactgtat
     1741 taagtggata tgacagtttt aaagttggga agataatagc caataaatgg tcgaaattca
     1801 aacgaccagt tgcaataggt gttgatgcaa gcagatttga tcaacatgtg ggggtagaag
     1861 cactccaatg ggagcactca atctataacg gtgcattcaa tgatcccatt ctgaaggagt
     1921 tgctacactg gcaaacagag aataaaataa tgctgtttgt tgaagacaaa atcctcaagt
     1981 tcaaggtcaa aggacacaga atgtccggtg atattaacac ctcttctggc aacaaattaa
     2041 tcatgtgtgg tatgatgcac tactacttca agtcacttgg agtcaaagcc gaactctgca
     2101 ataacggcga tgattgtgtt atcatatgcg agaagaaaga tgaaaataag ttctcacaca
     2161 tgcatagctg gtttaaagac tatgggtttg acatgcagat tgagactcct gtctacaaga
     2221 ttggacagat agagttttgt caaagtaaac cagttaaaat taatggctat tatagaatgg
     2281 tgcgtaaaca agaaagtata tccaaagacg ctcattccct catttccatg gcatcagctg
     2341 aagatgtcaa aacatttatg agtgccaccg ctcaatgcgg gatgatcttg aatagtggtg
     2401 tacctgttct tgatgctttt cacaaatgcc tatacaaagc atcggggtac aagaaagtat
     2461 cgcaggaagc gatcgagagg atagtctcct tcggaacgca ggacaaactc gggctcagga
     2521 aagagcgagt tgaagaacca ataacgatgg ataataggtt gagttattgg gagtcctttg
     2581 gggttgaccc gcagacacag gtccttgtcg aacgatattt tgacaatctg caggtccata
     2641 tcgaaccccg cggcgtaaag agattgacgc ctttactcga taaaactttg ctttcaattg
     2701 cgagtgtagc acgaacatct gtgtcgctac caatactttc aaaatagaag cactcataat
     2761 caccatagta gttatagtac tagtagtagt tagttgttta gattacgcta gttcgtacaa
     2821 gtaagttgca acggattacc gatttttatc tgggtttgct atcggcttta tagctagcat
     2881 accgatatca atattggcaa tttactttgt ttacctaaaa atttcaaaga atctgagagg
     2941 gatcatcaac gaatatggtc gcggttagca atgtcacaat acaacgacga cgcaatcgta
     3001 gagccgcacg aagcgctcca cgagttcagc tcatggctat tccaacgacc accggcgcaa
     3061 cacagcgcag aagaagacaa cgacgacgaa ggagaaataa tagaggagga ggcaatattt
     3121 ccggaggatc aggcaaggct catacattcc agttttcgaa ggacggcatc aatggcagtt
     3181 ccaagggaac tatcactttc gggccgtctt tatcagagtg caagccactc tctgatggaa
     3241 tactcaaggc ctaccatgaa tataagatca cgagtatctt attacagttc atctccgagg
     3301 cctcttccac ctcgtcaggc tccatcgctt atgagcttga cccacactgc aagtactccg
     3361 aaattcaatc gctactcaat aaattctcaa ttacaaagag cggttcgaaa cgattcccca
     3421 ccaaggttat caatggcctc gaatggcatg ataccagtga agaccagttc aaggtccact
     3481 acaaggggaa cggagacgcc aagatcgcag gctccttcaa gatcacgatc gttgtcttga
     3541 ctcagaatcc caaataggta gacggagaac cggggccgaa accaggtccg gaccccacac
     3601 ccccaccagc accaccacct gaaccgacgc cagccaaaca tgaaagattc attgtttaca
     3661 ccggtacact gtcaacactc atcagtgctc gacagaactc agacagtata tcactctact
     3721 caattcgaga ccagagggtc agatatattg aagatgagaa tgcaaactgg gcgtacatca
     3781 aagcacaatg gtattcgcag aattctgtgg aagcagtacc aatgtttatc tacccagttc
     3841 cgcaaggtac ttggtcaatt gaaatctcat gtgaaggtta ccaggcaaca tcgagcacca
     3901 cggatcccca ccgggggaag tccgatggaa tgattgctta tgacgatgat caaaccaagg
     3961 tatggaatgt tggtgtgcaa aataatgtaa ccataaccaa caataaagcc gatgctgatt
     4021 ggaaatacgg ccatcctaat ttaacaatta atggtgaacg ttttgaccag cagcaagtag
     4081 tcgagaaaga tggaacggtc tcgtttcatt tagtaactac tgggcccaat gcgagtttct
     4141 ttttagccgg ccctgccgtt aagaagattg ccaagtataa tttctgtata tcatatggag
     4201 cttggactga tcgcgatatg gagtttggtt tggtatctgt tgttctcgat gaacacttag
     4261 agggtgttag aggttctcag tacgttagga aaacgctaag accaggtcac attagcgtca
     4321 atcgttccca ccgattgcaa gaaatgcctc ccatgcgaga ggatttcagt gaggaagata
     4381 atagtagtag tgatagtaat acatataaaa cggacaactc tcccttgact gttcaccttg
     4441 taaaagcagg tgacgaggag aatcactcaa cagatcgatc ggacgatgtt gaaccctcac
     4501 tccatgatgc tgatgtcatg aagttctccg ggtttgttgg agctaaagat aggtttgcgt
     4561 tgcagggagc tgatccaatc ggccctggta acagatctgt ccgtcgcttc agaccgtctg
     4621 caacattgat gtctgcgttc cattcgggac cgactcctga tgagttgtac aatgctggcg
     4681 ctgaacaagc ggatcacgac ttcgagcact ttgtctctcg aggcaaagag aaactacagg
     4741 atgaggatcc gatggccaaa ctcgaaagag aggctgagga tttgaaacct gatagtgaca
     4801 acgaagataa cgattatgat cgaaccgctc ctgtgttcaa cccagcagat ggtgacccct
     4861 ggtctggcat tagcattaag cctagattaa aagatcagga tatgaggtct accttaagca
     4921 ctggcacctt gaaaggtggt tcactgaaac cgaagaaaga accagcccca aggttcgagc
     4981 cagcgccaaa gtccgtttta gataggatta gacgtaggca agtttaatct tgcaccaata
     5041 tagaagtagt tagcgctttc cattattatt tataggagcc aaatttggtg agtcccgatc
     5101 gatggatcct ggtaaacagg ttcggtgaat aaaaagccgg taatctcggg gagatgtcaa
     5161 ctcccgccgt atcactttcg gttgcatatc cagaaaataa ccctatattt aataactaaa
     5221 aattagatag tttccgcctc tcttgcaaac cacatgcaag atgcgagctt gtggagagta
     5281 ccttcccttg aataaggagg gttgaaagtt tctggttccc aaaccattga tcaaaattgg
     5341 ctctgcttct ggtgattaca ctgccgctga aataacagcg taaacaaatt gttagtagct
     5401 actccgtgaa aagagagtgg ctagtacgcc ccttagatgg cgttaaatga aagcgtagg
//
LOCUS       L46                     5459 bp    RNA     linear   VRL 17-JUN-2024
DEFINITION  Soybean dwarf virus isolate L46.
ACCESSION   L46
VERSION
KEYWORDS    .
SOURCE      Soybean dwarf virus
  ORGANISM  Soybean dwarf virus
            Viruses; Riboviria; Orthornavirae; Kitrinoviricota;
            Tolucaviricetes; Tolivirales; Tombusviridae; Regressovirinae;
            Luteovirus; Luteovirus glycinis.
REFERENCE   1  (bases 1 to 5459)
  AUTHORS   Kehoe,M.A., Congdon,B.S. and Sharman,M.
  TITLE     Genetic diversity of soybean dwarf virus in two mixed-cropping
            regions of Australia
  JOURNAL   unpublished
REFERENCE   2  (bases 1 to 5459)
  AUTHORS   Kehoe,M.A., Congdon,B.S. and Sharman,M.
  TITLE     Direct Submission
  JOURNAL   Submitted (17-JUN-2024) DPIRD Diagnostic Laboratory Service,
            Department of Primary Industries and Regional Development, 3
            Baron-Hay Court, South Perth, WA 6151, Australia
COMMENT     Bankit Comment: ALT EMAIL:monica.kehoe@gmail.com
            Bankit Comment: TOTAL # OF SEQS:41
            
            ##Assembly-Data-START##
            Assembly Method       :: CLC Genomics Workbench v. 2022; Geneious
                                     Prime v. Various
            Sequencing Technology :: Illumina
            ##Assembly-Data-END##
FEATURES             Location/Qualifiers
     source          1..5459
                     /organism="Soybean dwarf virus"
                     /mol_type="genomic RNA"
                     /isolate="L46"
                     /host="Trifolium pratense"
                     /db_xref="taxon:12049"
                     /country="Australia: Lambs Valley, NSW"
                     /collection_date="2022"
                     /collected_by="Joop van Leur"
     gene            64..2747
                     /gene="RdRp"
     CDS             join(64..1147,1147..2745)
                     /gene="RdRp"
                     /ribosomal_slippage
                     /note="P1-P2 frameshift fusion protein"
                     /codon_start=1
                     /product="RNA-dependent RNA polymerase"
                     /translation="MFNFDSLVTATARVVKDFISFCYNRARHVYYALKRWLWELQGVF
                     AAHDAFVDMCYDAMYGVEEFEWELQKQYSTAEIDVQLAEHEYKRLLADGAPLGSWPQP
                     CAPQGSFRSSDDFDVAARAAEANPIVDPQPSLIKGCGDKSPSNPTRIEKFINLVQKKE
                     VLSATEALIKHTYEEQIGESPFGKWFNTLPNRMNYIKRAAAKQAKAAKRSKSVRQMVT
                     EVNVIPDFISCCDVVQVDTGEKLPTKKDKEGNELPPEPKLKMFRRVKPEHVGDARKYI
                     CQHIRNNNMRLIDGSDVSHATINRYALKFCEDLELDMTSTEMLIKYAMVMVPLPRKSD
                     IEAAKIVQSPAARQIRHELGVLNAEVFLEGLCSDSGFESPFSILGLPEIVVRSGAIPR
                     KSRSTINYLSQFSLGLDYQCPNPSLHNALVAVERRVFTVGKGNEVVLPYKNIPGIFSN
                     LDYFRKSIVDKVGCPRTFSPEELAATYHSGKRTLYNAAVQSLKRKAVERSDANVTAFL
                     KMEKHLMCKKIAPRLICPRNKRYNVELGRRLKFNEKKFMHAIDSTFDSPTVLSGYDSF
                     KVGKIIANKWSKFKRPVAIGVDASRFDQHVGVEALQWEHSIYNGAFNDPILKELLHWQ
                     TENKIMLFVEDKILKFKVKGHRMSGDINTSSGNKLIMCGMMHYYFKSLGVKAELCNNG
                     DDCVIICEKKDENKFSHMHSWFKDYGFDMQIETPVYKIGQIEFCQSKPVKINGYYRMV
                     RKQESISKDAHSLISMASAEDVKTFMSATAQCGMILNSGVPVLDAFHKCLYKASGYKK
                     VSQEAIERIVSFGTQDKLGLRKERVEEPITMDNRLSYWESFGVDPQTQVLVERYFDNL
                     QVHIEPRGVKRLTPLLDKTLLSIASVARTSVSLPILSK"
     CDS             2825..2966
                     /note="ORF3a; P3a expressed by leaky scanning of
                     subgenomic mRNA"
                     /codon_start=1
                     /product="P3a"
                     /translation="-
                     ATDYRFLSGFAIGFIASIPISILAIYFVYLKISKNLRGIINEYGRG"
     CDS             2955..5025
                     /note="readthrough domain protein"
                     /codon_start=1
                     /transl_except=(pos:3555..3557,aa:OTHER)
                     /product="P3/P5"
                     /translation="MVAVSNVTIQRRRNRRAARSAPRVQLMAIPTTTGATQRRRRQRR
                     RRRNNRGGGNISGGSGKAHTFQFSKDGINGSSKGTITFGPSLSECKPLSDGILKAYHE
                     YKITSILLQFISEASSTSSGSIAYELDPHCKYSEIQSLLNKFSITKSGSKRFPTKVIN
                     GLEWHDTSEDQFKVHYKGNGDAKIAGSFKITIVVLTQNPKXVDGEPGPKPGPDPTPPP
                     APPPEPTPAKHERFIVYTGTLSTLISARQNSDSISLYSIRDQRVRYIEDENANWAYIK
                     AQWYSQNSVEAVPMFIYPVPQGTWSVEISCEGYQATSSTTDPHRGKSDGMIAYDDDQT
                     KVWNVGVQNNVTITNNKADADWKYGHPNLTINGERFDQQQVVEKDGTVSFHLVTTGPN
                     ASFFLAGPAVKKIAKYNFCISYGAWTDRDMEFGLVSVVLDEHLEGVRGSQYVRKTLRP
                     GHISVNRSHRLQEMPPMREDFSEEDNSSSDSNTYKTDNSPLTVHLVKAGDEENYTTDR
                     SDDVEPILHDADVMKFSGFVGAKDRFMLQGADPIGPGDRSVRRFKPSATLKSAFHSGP
                     TPDELYNAGTEQADHDFEHFVSRGKEKLQDEDPMAKLEREAEDLKPDSDNEDNDYDRT
                     APMFNPADGDPWSGINIKPRLKDQDMRSTLSTGTLKGGSLKPKKEPAPRYEPAPKSVL
                     DRIRRRQV"
     gene            2955..3557
                     /gene="CP"
     CDS             2955..3555
                     /gene="CP"
                     /note="Coat Protein"
                     /codon_start=1
                     /product="ORF3"
                     /translation="MVAVSNVTIQRRRNRRAARSAPRVQLMAIPTTTGATQRRRRQRR
                     RRRNNRGGGNISGGSGKAHTFQFSKDGINGSSKGTITFGPSLSECKPLSDGILKAYHE
                     YKITSILLQFISEASSTSSGSIAYELDPHCKYSEIQSLLNKFSITKSGSKRFPTKVIN
                     GLEWHDTSEDQFKVHYKGNGDAKIAGSFKITIVVLTQNPK"
     gene            2971..3538
                     /gene="MP"
     CDS             2971..3538
                     /gene="MP"
                     /note="Movement Protein"
                     /codon_start=1
                     /product="ORF4"
                     /translation="MSQYNDDAIVEPHEALHEFSSWLFQRPPAQHSAEEDNDDEGEII
                     EEEAIFPEDQARLTHSSFRRTASMAVPRELSLSGRLYQSASHSLMEYSRPTMNIRSRV
                     SYYSSSPRPLPPRQAPSLMSLTHTASTPKFNRYSINSQLQRAVRNDSPPRLSMASNGM
                     IPVKTSSRSTTRGTETPRSQAPSRSRSLS"
BASE COUNT     1621 a   1178 c   1270 g   1390 t
ORIGIN      
        1 acaagaacct cctcccggca tcttcgtatc gtgtttgagg aatctctagt gttattgtta
       61 gttatgttta acttcgatag cttagttaca gccaccgcta gggtggttaa agattttatt
      121 tctttttgct ataatagggc acggcatgtt tattatgccc taaaaagatg gctctgggaa
      181 ctccagggtg tatttgctgc acatgacgcc tttgtcgaca tgtgctatga cgccatgtat
      241 ggcgttgagg agttcgagtg ggaactgcaa aagcagtatt ccactgcaga gattgacgtg
      301 caattagctg agcacgaata caagcgccta cttgccgatg gcgctccact agggtcatgg
      361 ccacaaccat gtgcgcccca aggctcattc aggtcgtctg acgacttcga tgtagctgct
      421 agggctgctg aggcaaaccc tattgtggac ccacaaccct ccttgattaa agggtgtggc
      481 gataaatcac cttccaatcc cactaggatt gagaagttca tcaacctcgt ccaaaagaag
      541 gaggtacttt ccgctactga ggctctaatc aaacatacat atgaagagca aatcggtgaa
      601 tcaccattcg gaaagtggtt caacactctg cccaatagaa tgaattacat aaagagggca
      661 gcagcaaaac aagccaaggc ggctaaacga tctaaatctg tccgccaaat ggttaccgag
      721 gtaaacgtca ttcccgactt tatctcttgc tgtgatgttg tccaggtgga cactggtgaa
      781 aagctcccta ctaagaaaga taaagaaggg aatgaattgc cacctgagcc taagcttaaa
      841 atgtttagaa gggtgaagcc tgagcatgtt ggtgatgcca ggaaatacat ctgtcaacat
      901 attcgcaaca ataatatgag gttgatagac ggctctgatg tttctcatgc aaccatcaac
      961 cgatatgcgc tcaagttttg cgaagacttg gagcttgata tgaccagcac tgaaatgctc
     1021 atcaaatatg ctatggtcat ggtcccactc cctcgaaaat ctgatattga ggctgctaaa
     1081 atcgtccaat ctcctgctgc caggcaaata aggcatgagt tgggcgtgct taacgccgag
     1141 gttttttaga ggggctctgc tccgactctg gttttgaatc cccgttttct attttggggt
     1201 tgccagagat cgtggtgcga agtggggcta tccctaggaa gagtcgtagt actattaatt
     1261 atttgagtca gtttagttta ggtctagatt accaatgccc taatcccagt ttgcacaacg
     1321 cattggtggc ggttgagcgt agagtgttca ccgttgggaa aggaaatgag gtagtgctac
     1381 cttacaagaa cataccagga attttctcta atcttgatta tttccgcaaa tctattgtgg
     1441 ataaggttgg ttgccccagg acgttctccc ctgaagaact tgcagcgacg tatcactctg
     1501 gtaagagaac gttgtataat gctgctgttc aaagtcttaa acgtaaggct gttgagagga
     1561 gtgacgcgaa tgtgacagct ttccttaaga tggagaagca tcttatgtgt aagaagatag
     1621 cacccaggtt gatatgtccc cgcaacaaaa gatataatgt tgaattggga cgtcgattga
     1681 aattcaatga gaagaaattc atgcatgcaa tcgactcaac ttttgattcc ccaactgtat
     1741 taagtggata tgacagtttt aaagttggga agataatagc caataaatgg tcgaaattca
     1801 aacgaccagt tgcaataggt gttgatgcaa gcagatttga tcaacatgtg ggggtagaag
     1861 cactccaatg ggagcactca atctacaacg gtgcattcaa tgatcccatt ctgaaggagt
     1921 tgctacactg gcaaacagag aataaaataa tgctgtttgt tgaagacaaa atcctcaagt
     1981 tcaaggtcaa aggacacaga atgtccggtg acattaacac ctcttctggc aacaaattaa
     2041 tcatgtgtgg tatgatgcac tactacttca agtcacttgg agtcaaagcc gaactctgca
     2101 ataacggcga tgattgtgtt atcatatgcg agaagaaaga tgaaaataag ttctcacaca
     2161 tgcatagctg gtttaaagac tatgggtttg acatgcagat tgagactcct gtctacaaga
     2221 ttggacagat agagttttgt caaagtaaac cagttaaaat taatggctat tatagaatgg
     2281 tgcgtaaaca agaaagcata tccaaagacg cccattccct catttccatg gcatcagctg
     2341 aagatgtcaa aacatttatg agtgccaccg ctcaatgcgg gatgatcttg aatagtggtg
     2401 tacctgttct tgatgctttt cacaaatgcc tatacaaagc atcggggtac aagaaagtat
     2461 cgcaggaagc gatcgagagg atagtctcct tcggaacgca ggacaaactc gggctcagga
     2521 aagagcgagt tgaagaacca ataacgatgg ataataggtt gagttattgg gagtcctttg
     2581 gggttgaccc gcagacacag gtccttgtcg aacgatattt tgacaatctg caggtccata
     2641 tcgaaccccg cggcgtaaag agattgacgc ctttactcga taaaactttg ctttcaattg
     2701 cgagtgtagc acgaacatct gtgtcgctac caatactttc aaaatagaag cactcataat
     2761 caccatagta gttatagtac tagtagtagt tagctgttta gattacgcta gttcgtacaa
     2821 gtaagttgca acggattacc gatttttatc tgggtttgct atcggcttta tagctagcat
     2881 accaatatca atattggcaa tttactttgt ttacctaaaa atttcaaaga atctgagagg
     2941 gatcatcaac gaatatggtc gcggttagca atgtcacaat acaacgacga cgcaatcgta
     3001 gagccgcacg aagcgctcca cgagttcagc tcatggctat tccaacgacc accggcgcaa
     3061 cacagcgcag aagaagacaa cgacgacgaa ggagaaataa tagaggagga ggcaatattt
     3121 ccggaggatc aggcaaggct cacacattcc agttttcgaa ggacggcatc aatggcagtt
     3181 ccaagggaac tatcactttc gggccgtctt tatcagagtg caagccactc tctgatggaa
     3241 tactcaaggc ctaccatgaa tataagatca cgagtatctt attacagttc atctccgagg
     3301 cctcttccac ctcgtcaggc tccatcgctt atgagcttga cccacactgc aagtactccg
     3361 aaattcaatc gctactcaat aaattctcaa ttacaaagag cggttcgaaa cgattcccca
     3421 ccaaggttat caatggcctc gaatggcatg ataccagtga agaccagttc aaggtccact
     3481 acaaggggaa cggagacgcc aagatcgcag gctccttcaa gatcacgatc gttgtcttaa
     3541 ctcagaatcc caaataggta gacggagaac cggggccgaa accaggtccg gaccccacac
     3601 ccccaccagc accaccacct gaaccgacgc cagccaaaca tgaaagattc attgtttaca
     3661 ccggtacact gtcaacactc atcagtgctc gacagaactc agacagtata tcactctact
     3721 cgattcgaga ccagagggtc agatatattg aagatgagaa tgcaaactgg gcgtacatca
     3781 aagcgcaatg gtattcacag aattctgtgg aagcagtacc aatgtttatc tacccagttc
     3841 cgcaaggtac ttggtcagtt gaaatttcat gtgaaggtta ccaggcaaca tcgagcacca
     3901 cggatcccca ccgggggaag tccgatggaa tgattgctta tgacgatgat caaaccaagg
     3961 tgtggaatgt tggtgtgcaa aataatgtaa ccataaccaa caataaagcc gatgctgatt
     4021 ggaaatacgg ccatcctaat ttaacaatta atggtgaacg ttttgaccag cagcaagtag
     4081 tcgagaaaga tggaacggtc tcgtttcatt tagtaactac tgggcccaat gcgagtttct
     4141 ttttagctgg ccctgccgtt aagaagattg ccaagtataa tttctgtata tcatatggag
     4201 cttggactga tcgcgatatg gagtttggtt tggtatctgt tgttctcgat gaacacttag
     4261 agggtgttag aggttctcag tacgttagga aaacgctaag accaggtcac attagcgtca
     4321 atcgctccca ccgattgcaa gaaatgcctc ccatgcgaga ggatttcagt gaggaagata
     4381 atagtagtag tgatagtaat acatataaaa cggacaactc tcccttgacc gttcaccttg
     4441 taaaagcagg tgacgaggag aattatacaa cagatcgatc ggacgatgtt gaacccatac
     4501 tccatgatgc tgatgtcatg aagttctccg ggtttgttgg agctaaagac aggtttatgt
     4561 tacagggtgc tgatccaatc ggccctggtg acaggtctgt ccgtcgcttc aaaccgtccg
     4621 ccacattgaa gtctgcgttc cattcgggac cgactcctga tgagttgtac aatgctggca
     4681 ctgaacaagc ggatcacgac ttcgaacact ttgtctctcg aggcaaggag aagctacagg
     4741 atgaagatcc aatggccaaa ctcgaaagag aggctgagga tttgaaacct gatagtgata
     4801 acgaagataa cgattatgat cgaaccgctc ctatgttcaa cccagcagat ggtgacccct
     4861 ggtctggcat taatatcaag cctagattaa aagatcagga tatgaggtcc accttaagca
     4921 ctggcacctt gaaaggtggt tcactgaaac cgaagaaaga accagcccca aggtatgagc
     4981 cagcgccaaa gtccgtctta gataggatta gacgtaggca agtttaatct tgcaccaata
     5041 tagaagtaga tagcgctttc cattgttatt tataggagcc aaatttggtg agtcccgatc
     5101 gatggatcct gggaaacagg ttcggtgaac aaaaagccgg taatctcggg gagatgtcag
     5161 ctcccgtcgt atcactttcg gttgcatatc caaagaataa ccctacattt aacaactaaa
     5221 aattagatag tttccgcctc tcttgcaaac cacatgcaag atgcgagctt gtggagagta
     5281 ccttcccttg aataaggaag gttgaaagtt tctggttccc aaaccattga tcaaaattgg
     5341 ctctgcttct ggtgattaca ctgccgctga atcaacagcg taaacaaatt cctattggtc
     5401 actccgtgaa aagagagtgg ctaatacgcc cctttgatgg cgttaaatga aagcgtagg
//
LOCUS       L51                     5459 bp    RNA     linear   VRL 17-JUN-2024
DEFINITION  Soybean dwarf virus isolate L51.
ACCESSION   L51
VERSION
KEYWORDS    .
SOURCE      Soybean dwarf virus
  ORGANISM  Soybean dwarf virus
            Viruses; Riboviria; Orthornavirae; Kitrinoviricota;
            Tolucaviricetes; Tolivirales; Tombusviridae; Regressovirinae;
            Luteovirus; Luteovirus glycinis.
REFERENCE   1  (bases 1 to 5459)
  AUTHORS   Kehoe,M.A., Congdon,B.S. and Sharman,M.
  TITLE     Genetic diversity of soybean dwarf virus in two mixed-cropping
            regions of Australia
  JOURNAL   unpublished
REFERENCE   2  (bases 1 to 5459)
  AUTHORS   Kehoe,M.A., Congdon,B.S. and Sharman,M.
  TITLE     Direct Submission
  JOURNAL   Submitted (17-JUN-2024) DPIRD Diagnostic Laboratory Service,
            Department of Primary Industries and Regional Development, 3
            Baron-Hay Court, South Perth, WA 6151, Australia
COMMENT     Bankit Comment: ALT EMAIL:monica.kehoe@gmail.com
            Bankit Comment: TOTAL # OF SEQS:41
            
            ##Assembly-Data-START##
            Assembly Method       :: CLC Genomics Workbench v. 2022; Geneious
                                     Prime v. Various
            Sequencing Technology :: Illumina
            ##Assembly-Data-END##
FEATURES             Location/Qualifiers
     source          1..5459
                     /organism="Soybean dwarf virus"
                     /mol_type="genomic RNA"
                     /isolate="L51"
                     /host="Trifolium pratense"
                     /db_xref="taxon:12049"
                     /country="Australia: Glen Innes, NSW"
                     /collection_date="2022"
                     /collected_by="Joop van Leur"
     gene            64..2747
                     /gene="RdRp"
     CDS             join(64..1147,1147..2745)
                     /gene="RdRp"
                     /ribosomal_slippage
                     /note="P1-P2 frameshift fusion protein"
                     /codon_start=1
                     /product="RNA-dependent RNA polymerase"
                     /translation="MFNFDSLVTATARVVKDFISFCYNRARHVYYALKRWLWELQGVF
                     AAHDAFVDMCYDAMYGVEEFEWELQKQYSTAEIDVQLAEHEYKRLLADGAPLGSWPQP
                     CAPQGSFRSSDDFDVAARAAEANPIVDPQPSLIKGCGDKSPSNPTRIEKFINLVQKKE
                     VLSATEALIKHKYEEQIGESPFGKWFNTLPNRMNYIKRAAAKQAKAAKRSKSVRQMVT
                     EVNVIPDFISCCDVVQVDTGEKLPTKKDKEGNELPPEPKLKMFRRVKPEHVGDARKYI
                     CQHIRNNNMRLIDGSDVSHATINRYALKFCEDLELDMTSTEMLIKYAMVMVPLPRKSD
                     IEAAKIVQSPAARQIRHELGVLNAEVFLEGLCSDSGFESPFSILGLPEIVVRSGAIPR
                     KSRSTINYLSQFSLGLDYQCPNPSLHNALVAVERRVFTVGKGNEVVLPYKNIPGIFSN
                     LDYFRKSIVDKVGCPRTFSPEELAATYHSGKRTLYNAAVQSLKRKAVERSDANVTAFL
                     KMEKHLMCKKIAPRLICPRNKRYNVELGRRLKFNEKKFMHAIDSTFDSPTVLSGYDSF
                     KVGKIIANKWSKFKRPVAIGVDASRFDQHVGVEALQWEHSIYNGAFNDPILKELLHWQ
                     TENKIMLFVEDKILKFKVKGHRMSGDINTSSGNKLIMCGMMHYYFKSLGVKAELCNNG
                     DDCVIICEKKDENKFSHMHSWFKDYGFDMQIETPVYKIGQIEFCQSKPVKINGYYRMV
                     RKQESISKDAHSLISMASAEDVKTFMSATAQCGMILNSGVPVLDAFHKCLYKASGYKK
                     VSQEAIERIVSFGTQDKLGLRKERVEEPITMDNRLSYWESFGVDPQTQVLVERYFDNL
                     QVHIEPRGVKRLTPLLDKTLLSIASVARTSVSLPVLSK"
     CDS             2825..2966
                     /note="ORF3a; P3a expressed by leaky scanning of
                     subgenomic mRNA"
                     /codon_start=1
                     /product="P3a"
                     /translation="-
                     ATDYRFLSGFAIGFIASIPISILAIYFVYLKISKNLRGIINEYGRG"
     CDS             2955..5025
                     /note="readthrough domain protein"
                     /codon_start=1
                     /transl_except=(pos:3555..3557,aa:OTHER)
                     /product="P3/P5"
                     /translation="MVAVSNVTIQRRRNRRAARSAPRVQLMAIPTTTGATQRRRRQRR
                     RRRNNRGGGNISGGPGKAHTFQFSKDGINGSSKGTITFGPSLSECKPLSDGILKAYHE
                     YKITSILLQFISEASSTSSGSIAYELDPHCKYSEIQSLLNKFSITKSGSKRFPTKVIN
                     GLEWHDTSEDQFKVHYKGNGDAKIAGSFKITIVVLTQNPKXVDGEPGPKPGPDPTPPP
                     APPPEPTPAKHERFIVYTGTLSTLISARQNSDSISLYSIRDQRVRYIEDENANWAYIK
                     AQWYSQNSVEAVPMFIYPVPQGTWSVEISCEGYQATSSTTDPHRGKSDGMIAYDDDQT
                     KVWNVGVQNNVTITNNKADADWKYGHPNLTINGERFDQQQVVEKDGTVSFHLVTTGPN
                     ASFFLAGPAVKKIAKYNFCISYGAWTDRDMEFGLVSVVLDEHLEGVRGSQYVRKTLRP
                     GHISVNRSHRLQEMPPMREDFSEEDNSSSDSNTYKTDNSPLTVHLVKAGDEENYTTDR
                     SDDVEPILHDADVMKFSGFVGAKDRFILQGADPIGPGDRSVRRFKPSATLKSAFHSGP
                     TPDELYNAGTEQADHDFEHFVSRGKEKLQDEDPMAKLEREAEDLKPDSDNEDNDYDRT
                     APMFNPADGDPWSGISIKPRLKDQDMRSTLSTGTLKGGSLKPKKEPAPRYEPAPKSVL
                     DRIRRRQV"
     gene            2955..3557
                     /gene="CP"
     CDS             2955..3555
                     /gene="CP"
                     /note="Coat Protein"
                     /codon_start=1
                     /product="ORF3"
                     /translation="MVAVSNVTIQRRRNRRAARSAPRVQLMAIPTTTGATQRRRRQRR
                     RRRNNRGGGNISGGPGKAHTFQFSKDGINGSSKGTITFGPSLSECKPLSDGILKAYHE
                     YKITSILLQFISEASSTSSGSIAYELDPHCKYSEIQSLLNKFSITKSGSKRFPTKVIN
                     GLEWHDTSEDQFKVHYKGNGDAKIAGSFKITIVVLTQNPK"
     gene            2971..3538
                     /gene="MP"
     CDS             2971..3538
                     /gene="MP"
                     /note="Movement Protein"
                     /codon_start=1
                     /product="ORF4"
                     /translation="MSQYNDDAIVEPHEALHEFSSWLFQRPPAQHSAEEDNDDEGEII
                     EEEAIFPEDQARLTHSSFRRTASMAVPRELSLSGRLYQSASHSLMEYSRPTMNIRSRV
                     SYYSSSPRPLPPRQAPSLMSLTHTANTPKFNRYSINSQLQRAVRNDSPPRLSMASNGM
                     IPVKTSSRSTTRGTETPRSQAPSRSRSLS"
BASE COUNT     1623 a   1180 c   1270 g   1385 t      1 others
ORIGIN      
        1 acaagaacct cctcccggca tctycgtatc gtgtttgagg aatctctagt gttattgtta
       61 gttatgttta acttcgatag cttagttaca gccaccgcta gggtggttaa agattttatt
      121 tctttttgct ataatagggc acggcatgtt tattatgccc taaaaagatg gctctgggaa
      181 ctccagggtg tatttgctgc acatgacgcc tttgtggaca tgtgctatga cgccatgtat
      241 ggcgttgagg agttcgagtg ggaactgcaa aagcagtact ccactgcaga gattgacgtg
      301 caattagctg agcacgaata caagcgccta cttgccgatg gcgctccact agggtcatgg
      361 ccacaaccat gtgcgcccca aggctcattc aggtcgtctg acgacttcga tgtagctgct
      421 agggctgctg aggcaaaccc tattgtggac ccacaaccct ccttgattaa agggtgtggc
      481 gataaatcac cttccaatcc cactaggatt gagaagttca tcaacctcgt ccaaaagaag
      541 gaggtacttt ccgctactga ggctctaatc aaacataaat atgaagagca aatcggtgaa
      601 tcaccattcg gaaagtggtt caacactctg cccaatagaa tgaattacat aaagagggca
      661 gcagcaaaac aagccaaggc ggctaaacga tctaaatctg tccgccaaat ggttaccgag
      721 gtaaacgtca ttcccgactt tatctcttgc tgtgatgttg tccaggtgga cactggtgaa
      781 aagctcccta ctaagaaaga taaagaaggg aatgaattgc cacctgagcc taagcttaaa
      841 atgtttagaa gggtgaagcc tgagcatgtt ggtgatgcca ggaaatacat ctgtcaacat
      901 attcgcaaca ataatatgag gttgatagac ggctctgatg tttctcatgc aaccatcaac
      961 cgatatgcgc tcaagttttg cgaagacttg gagcttgata tgaccagcac tgaaatgctc
     1021 atcaaatatg ctatggtcat ggtcccactc cctcgaaaat ctgatattga ggctgctaaa
     1081 atcgtccaat ctcctgctgc caggcaaata aggcatgagt tgggcgtgct taacgccgag
     1141 gttttttaga ggggctctgc tccgactctg gttttgaatc cccgttttct attttggggt
     1201 tgccagagat cgtggtgcga agtggggcta tccctaggaa gagtcgtagt actattaatt
     1261 atttgagtca gtttagttta ggtctagatt accaatgccc taatcccagt ttgcacaacg
     1321 cattggtggc ggttgagcgt agagtgttca ccgttgggaa aggaaatgag gtagtgctac
     1381 cttacaagaa cataccagga attttctcta atcttgatta tttccgcaaa tctattgtgg
     1441 ataaggttgg ttgccccagg acgttctccc ctgaagaact tgcagcgacg tatcactctg
     1501 gtaagagaac gttgtataat gctgctgttc aaagtcttaa acgtaaggct gttgagagga
     1561 gtgacgcgaa tgtgacagct ttccttaaga tggagaagca tcttatgtgt aagaagatag
     1621 cacccaggtt gatatgtccc cgcaacaaaa gatataatgt tgaattggga cgtcgattga
     1681 aattcaatga gaagaaattc atgcatgcaa tcgactcaac ctttgattcc ccaactgtat
     1741 taagtggata tgacagtttt aaagttggga agataatagc caataaatgg tcgaaattca
     1801 aacgaccagt tgcaataggt gttgatgcaa gcagatttga tcaacatgtg ggggtagaag
     1861 cactccaatg ggagcactca atttacaacg gtgcattcaa tgatcccatt ctgaaggagt
     1921 tgctacactg gcaaacagag aataaaataa tgctgtttgt tgaagacaaa atcctcaagt
     1981 tcaaggtcaa aggacacaga atgtccggtg acattaacac ctcttctggc aacaaattaa
     2041 tcatgtgtgg tatgatgcac tactacttca agtcacttgg agtcaaagcc gaactctgca
     2101 ataacggcga tgattgtgtt atcatatgcg agaagaaaga tgaaaataag ttctcacaca
     2161 tgcatagctg gtttaaagac tatgggtttg acatgcagat tgagactcct gtctacaaga
     2221 ttggacagat agagttttgt caaagtaaac cagttaaaat taatggctat tatagaatgg
     2281 tgcgtaaaca agaaagcata tccaaagacg cccattccct catttccatg gcatcagctg
     2341 aagatgtcaa aacatttatg agtgccaccg ctcaatgcgg gatgatcttg aatagtggtg
     2401 tacctgttct tgatgctttt cacaaatgcc tatacaaagc atcggggtac aagaaagtat
     2461 cgcaggaagc gatcgagagg atagtctcct tcggaacgca ggacaaactc gggctcagga
     2521 aagagcgagt tgaagaacca ataacgatgg ataataggtt gagttattgg gagtcctttg
     2581 gggttgaccc gcagacacag gtccttgtcg aacgatattt tgacaatctg caggtccata
     2641 tcgaaccccg cggcgtaaag agattgacgc ctttactcga taaaactttg ctttcaattg
     2701 cgagtgtagc acgaacatct gtgtcgctac cagtactttc aaaatagaag cactcataat
     2761 caccatagta gttatagtac tagtagtagt tagctgttta gattacgcta gttcgtacaa
     2821 gtaagttgca acggattacc gatttttatc tgggtttgct atcggcttta tagctagcat
     2881 accaatatca atattggcaa tttactttgt ttacctaaaa atttcaaaga atctgagagg
     2941 gatcatcaac gaatatggtc gcggttagca atgtcacaat acaacgacga cgcaatcgta
     3001 gagccgcacg aagcgctcca cgagttcagc tcatggctat tccaacgacc accggcgcaa
     3061 cacagcgcag aagaagacaa cgacgacgaa ggagaaataa tagaggagga ggcaatattt
     3121 ccggaggacc aggcaaggct cacacattcc agttttcgaa ggacggcatc aatggcagtt
     3181 ccaagggaac tatcactttc gggccgtctt tatcagagtg caagccactc tctgatggaa
     3241 tactcaaggc ctaccatgaa tataagatca cgagtatctt attacagttc atctccgagg
     3301 cctcttccac ctcgtcaggc tccatcgctt atgagcttga cccacactgc aaatactccg
     3361 aaattcaatc gctactcaat aaattctcaa ttacaaagag cggttcgaaa cgattcccca
     3421 ccaaggttat caatggcctc gaatggcatg ataccagtga agaccagttc aaggtccact
     3481 acaaggggaa cggagacgcc aagatcgcag gctccttcaa gatcacgatc gttgtcttaa
     3541 ctcagaatcc caaataggta gacggagaac cggggccgaa accaggtccg gaccccacac
     3601 ccccaccagc accaccacct gaaccgacgc cagccaaaca tgaaagattc attgtttaca
     3661 ccggtacact gtcaacactc atcagtgctc gacagaactc agacagtata tcactctact
     3721 cgattcgaga ccagagggtc agatatattg aagatgagaa tgcaaactgg gcgtacatca
     3781 aagcgcaatg gtattcacag aattctgtgg aagcagtacc aatgtttatc tacccagttc
     3841 cgcaaggtac ttggtcagtt gaaatttcat gtgaaggtta ccaggcaaca tcgagcacca
     3901 cggatcccca ccgggggaag tccgatggaa tgattgctta tgacgatgat caaaccaagg
     3961 tgtggaatgt tggtgtgcaa aataatgtaa ccataaccaa caataaagcc gatgctgatt
     4021 ggaaatacgg ccatcctaat ttaacaatta atggtgaacg ttttgaccag cagcaagtag
     4081 tcgagaaaga tggaacggtc tcgtttcatt tagtaactac tgggcccaat gcgagtttct
     4141 ttttagctgg ccctgccgtt aagaagattg ccaagtataa cttctgtata tcatatggag
     4201 cttggactga tcgcgatatg gagtttggtt tggtatctgt tgttctcgat gaacacttag
     4261 agggtgttag aggttctcag tacgttagga aaacgctaag accaggtcac attagcgtca
     4321 atcgctccca ccgattgcaa gaaatgcctc ccatgcgaga ggatttcagt gaggaagata
     4381 atagtagtag tgatagtaat acatataaaa cggacaactc tcccttgacc gttcaccttg
     4441 taaaagcagg tgacgaggag aattatacaa cagatcgatc ggacgatgtt gaacccatac
     4501 tccatgatgc tgatgtcatg aagttctccg ggtttgttgg agctaaagac aggtttatat
     4561 tacagggtgc tgatccaatc ggccctggtg acaggtctgt ccgtcgcttc aaaccgtccg
     4621 ccacattgaa gtctgcgttc cattcgggac cgactcctga tgagttgtac aatgctggca
     4681 ctgaacaagc ggatcacgac ttcgaacact ttgtctctcg aggcaaggag aagctacagg
     4741 atgaagatcc aatggccaaa ctcgaaagag aggctgagga tttgaaacct gatagtgata
     4801 acgaagataa cgattatgat cgaaccgctc ccatgttcaa cccagcagat ggtgacccct
     4861 ggtctggcat tagtatcaag cctagattaa aagatcagga tatgaggtcc accttaagca
     4921 ctggcacctt aaaaggtggt tcactgaaac cgaagaaaga accagcccca aggtatgagc
     4981 cagcgccaaa gtccgtctta gataggatta gacgtaggca agtttaatct tgcaccaata
     5041 tagaagtaga tagcgctttc cattgttatt tataggagcc aaatttggtg agtcccgatc
     5101 gatggatcct gggaaacagg ttcggtgaac aaaaagccgg taatctcggg gagatgtcag
     5161 ctcccgtcgt atcactttcg gttgcatatc caaagaataa ccctacattt aacaactaaa
     5221 aattagatag tttccgcctc tcttgcaaac cacatgcaag atgcgagctt gtggagagta
     5281 ccttcccttg aataaggaag gttgaaagtt tctggttccc aaaccattga tcaaaattgg
     5341 ctctgcttct ggtgattaca ctgccgctga atcaacagcg taaacaaatt cctattggtc
     5401 actccgtgaa aagagagtgg ctaatacgcc cctttgatgg cgttaaatga aagcgtagg
//
LOCUS       L56                     5459 bp    RNA     linear   VRL 17-JUN-2024
DEFINITION  Soybean dwarf virus isolate L56.
ACCESSION   L56
VERSION
KEYWORDS    .
SOURCE      Soybean dwarf virus
  ORGANISM  Soybean dwarf virus
            Viruses; Riboviria; Orthornavirae; Kitrinoviricota;
            Tolucaviricetes; Tolivirales; Tombusviridae; Regressovirinae;
            Luteovirus; Luteovirus glycinis.
REFERENCE   1  (bases 1 to 5459)
  AUTHORS   Kehoe,M.A., Congdon,B.S. and Sharman,M.
  TITLE     Genetic diversity of soybean dwarf virus in two mixed-cropping
            regions of Australia
  JOURNAL   unpublished
REFERENCE   2  (bases 1 to 5459)
  AUTHORS   Kehoe,M.A., Congdon,B.S. and Sharman,M.
  TITLE     Direct Submission
  JOURNAL   Submitted (17-JUN-2024) DPIRD Diagnostic Laboratory Service,
            Department of Primary Industries and Regional Development, 3
            Baron-Hay Court, South Perth, WA 6151, Australia
COMMENT     Bankit Comment: ALT EMAIL:monica.kehoe@gmail.com
            Bankit Comment: TOTAL # OF SEQS:41
            
            ##Assembly-Data-START##
            Assembly Method       :: CLC Genomics Workbench v. 2022; Geneious
                                     Prime v. Various
            Sequencing Technology :: Illumina
            ##Assembly-Data-END##
FEATURES             Location/Qualifiers
     source          1..5459
                     /organism="Soybean dwarf virus"
                     /mol_type="genomic RNA"
                     /isolate="L56"
                     /host="Trifolium pratense"
                     /db_xref="taxon:12049"
                     /country="Australia: Matheson, NSW"
                     /collection_date="2022"
                     /collected_by="Joop van Leur"
     gene            64..2747
                     /gene="RdRp"
     CDS             join(64..1147,1147..2745)
                     /gene="RdRp"
                     /ribosomal_slippage
                     /note="P1-P2 frameshift fusion protein"
                     /codon_start=1
                     /product="RNA-dependent RNA polymerase"
                     /translation="MFNFDSLVTATARVVKDFISFCYNRARHVYYALKRWLWELQGVF
                     AAHDAFVDMCYDAMYGVEEFEWELQKQYSTAEIDVQLAEHEYKRLLADGAPLGSWPQP
                     CAPQGSFRSSDDFDVAARAAEANPIVDPQPSLIKGCGDKSPSNPTRIEKFINLVQKKE
                     VLSATEALIKHTYEEQIGESPFGKWFNTLPNRMNYIKRAAAKQAKAAKRSKSVRQMVT
                     EVNVIPDFISCCDVVQVDTGEKLPTKKDKEGNELPPEPKLKMFRRVKPEHVGDARKYI
                     CQHIRNNNMRLIDGSDVSHATINRYALKFCEDLELDMTSTEMLIKYAMVMVPLPRKSD
                     IEAAKIVQSPAARQIRHELGVLNAEVFLEGLCSDSGFESPFSILGLPEIVVRSGAIPR
                     KSRSTINYLSQFSLGLDYQCPNPSLHNALVAVERRVFTVGKGNEVVLPYKNIPGIFSN
                     LDYFRKSIVDKVGCPRTFSPEELAATYHSGKRTLYNAAVQSLKRKAVERSDANVTAFL
                     KMEKHLMCKKIAPRLICPRNKRYNVELGRRLKFNEKKFMHAIDSTFDSPTVLSGYDSF
                     KVGKIIANKWSKFKRPVAIGVDASRFDQHVGVEALQWEHSIYNGAFNDPILKELLHWQ
                     TENKIMLFVEDKILKFKVKGHRMSGDINTSSGNKLIMCGMMHYYFKSLGVKAELCNNG
                     DDCVIICEKKDENKFSHMHSWFKDYGFDMQIETPVYKIGQIEFCQSKPVKINGYYRMV
                     RKQESISKDAHSLISMASAEDVKTFMSATAQCGMILNSGVPVLDAFHKCLYKASGYKK
                     VSQEAIERIVSFGTQDKLGLRKERVEEPITMDNRLSYWESFGVDPQTQVLVERYFDNL
                     QVHIEPRGVKRLTPLLDKTLLSIASVARTSVSLPILSK"
     CDS             2825..2966
                     /note="ORF3a; P3a expressed by leaky scanning of
                     subgenomic mRNA"
                     /codon_start=1
                     /product="P3a"
                     /translation="-
                     ATDYRFLSGFAIGFIASIPISILAIYFVYLKISKNLRGIINEYGRG"
     CDS             2955..5025
                     /note="readthrough domain protein"
                     /codon_start=1
                     /transl_except=(pos:3555..3557,aa:OTHER)
                     /product="P3/P5"
                     /translation="MVAVSNVTIQRRRNRRAARSAPRVQLMAIPTTTGATQRRRRQRR
                     RRRNNRGGGNISGGSGKAHTFQFSKDGINGSSKGTITFGPSLSECKPLSDGILKAYHE
                     YKITSILLQFISEASSTSSGSIAYELDPHCKYSEIQSLLNKFSITKSGSKRFPTKVIN
                     GLEWHDTSEDQFKVHYKGNGDAKIAGSFKITIVVLTQNPKXVDGEPGPKPGPDPTPPP
                     APPPEPTPAKHERFIVYTGTLSTLISARQNSDSISLYSIRDQRVRYIEDENANWAYIK
                     AQWYSQNSVEAVPMFIYPVPQGTWSVEISCEGYQATSSTTDPHRGKSDGMIAYDDDQT
                     KVWNVGVQNNVTITNNKADADWKYGHPNLTINGERFDQQQVVEKDGTVSFHLVTTGPN
                     ASFFLAGPAVKKIAKYNFCISYGAWTDRDMEFGLVSVVLDEHLEGVRGSQYVRKTLRP
                     GHISVNRSHRLQEMPPMREDFSEEDNSSSDSNTYKTDNSPLTVHLVKTGDEENYTTDQ
                     SDDVEPILHDADVMKFSGFVGAKDRFMLQGADPIGPGDRSVRRFKPSATLKSAFHSGP
                     TPDELYNAGTEQADHDFEHFVSRGKEKLQDEDPMAKLEREAEDLKPDSDNEDNDYDRT
                     APMFNPADGDPWSGINIKPRLKDQDMRSTLSTGTLKGGSLKPKKEPAPRYEPAPKSVL
                     DRIRRRQV"
     gene            2955..3557
                     /gene="CP"
     CDS             2955..3555
                     /gene="CP"
                     /note="Coat Protein"
                     /codon_start=1
                     /product="ORF3"
                     /translation="MVAVSNVTIQRRRNRRAARSAPRVQLMAIPTTTGATQRRRRQRR
                     RRRNNRGGGNISGGSGKAHTFQFSKDGINGSSKGTITFGPSLSECKPLSDGILKAYHE
                     YKITSILLQFISEASSTSSGSIAYELDPHCKYSEIQSLLNKFSITKSGSKRFPTKVIN
                     GLEWHDTSEDQFKVHYKGNGDAKIAGSFKITIVVLTQNPK"
     gene            2971..3538
                     /gene="MP"
     CDS             2971..3538
                     /gene="MP"
                     /note="Movement Protein"
                     /codon_start=1
                     /product="ORF4"
                     /translation="MSQYNDDAIVEPHEALHEFSSWLFQRPPAQHSAEEDNDDEGEII
                     EEEAIFPEDQARLTHSSFRRTASMAVPRELSLSGRLYQSASHSLMEYSRPTMNIRSRV
                     SYYSSSPRPLPPRQAPSLMSLTHTASTPKFNRYSINSQLQRAVRNDSPPRLSMASNGM
                     IPVKTSSRSTTRGTETPRSQAPSRSRSLS"
BASE COUNT     1621 a   1180 c   1270 g   1388 t
ORIGIN      
        1 acaagaacct cctcccggca tcttcgtatc gtgtttgagg aatctctagt gttattgtta
       61 gttatgttta acttcgatag cttagttaca gccaccgcta gggtggttaa agattttatt
      121 tctttttgct ataatagggc acggcatgtt tattatgccc taaaaagatg gctctgggaa
      181 ctccagggtg tatttgctgc acatgacgcc tttgtcgaca tgtgctatga cgccatgtat
      241 ggcgttgagg agttcgagtg ggaactgcaa aagcagtatt ccactgcaga gattgacgtg
      301 caattagctg agcacgaata caagcgccta cttgccgatg gcgctccact agggtcatgg
      361 ccacaaccat gtgcgcccca aggctcattc aggtcgtctg acgacttcga tgtagctgct
      421 agggctgctg aggcaaaccc tattgtggat ccacaaccct ccttgattaa agggtgtggc
      481 gataaatcac cttccaatcc cactaggatt gagaagttca tcaacctcgt ccaaaagaag
      541 gaggtacttt ccgctactga ggctctaatc aaacatacat atgaagagca aatcggtgaa
      601 tcaccattcg gaaagtggtt caacactctg cccaatagaa tgaattacat aaagagggca
      661 gcagcaaaac aagccaaggc ggctaaacga tctaaatctg tccgccaaat ggttaccgag
      721 gtaaacgtca ttcccgactt tatctcttgc tgtgatgttg tccaggtgga cactggtgaa
      781 aagctcccta ctaagaaaga taaagaaggg aatgaattgc cacctgagcc taagcttaaa
      841 atgtttagaa gggtgaagcc tgagcatgtt ggtgatgcca ggaaatatat ctgtcaacat
      901 attcgcaaca ataatatgag gttgatagac ggctctgatg tttctcatgc aaccatcaac
      961 cgatatgcgc tcaagttttg cgaagacttg gagcttgata tgaccagcac tgaaatgctc
     1021 atcaaatatg ctatggtcat ggtcccactc cctcggaaat ctgatattga ggctgctaaa
     1081 atcgtccaat ctcccgctgc caggcaaata aggcatgagt tgggcgtgct taacgccgag
     1141 gttttttaga ggggctctgc tccgactctg gttttgaatc tccgttttct attttggggt
     1201 tgccagagat cgtggtgcga agtggggcta tccctaggaa gagtcgtagt actattaatt
     1261 atttgagtca gtttagttta ggtctagatt accaatgccc taatcccagt ttgcacaacg
     1321 cattggtggc ggttgagcgt agagtgttca ccgttgggaa aggaaatgag gtagtgctac
     1381 cttacaagaa cataccagga attttctcta atcttgatta tttccgcaaa tctattgtgg
     1441 ataaggttgg ttgccccagg acgttctccc ctgaagaact tgcagcgacg tatcactctg
     1501 gtaagagaac gttgtataat gctgctgttc aaagtcttaa acgtaaggct gttgagagga
     1561 gtgacgcgaa tgtgacagct ttccttaaga tggagaagca tcttatgtgt aagaagatag
     1621 cacccaggtt gatatgtccc cgcaacaaaa gatataatgt tgaattggga cgtcgattga
     1681 aattcaatga gaagaaattc atgcatgcaa tcgactcaac ttttgattcc ccaactgtat
     1741 taagtggata tgacagtttt aaagttggga agataatagc caacaaatgg tcgaaattca
     1801 aacgaccagt tgcaataggt gttgatgcaa gcagatttga tcaacatgtg ggggtagaag
     1861 cactccaatg ggagcactca atttataacg gtgcattcaa tgatcccatt ctgaaggagt
     1921 tgctacactg gcaaacagag aataaaataa tgctgtttgt tgaagacaaa atcctcaagt
     1981 tcaaggtcaa aggacacaga atgtccggtg acattaacac ctcttctggc aacaaattaa
     2041 tcatgtgtgg tatgatgcac tactacttca agtcacttgg agtcaaagcc gagctctgca
     2101 ataacggcga tgattgtgtt atcatatgcg agaagaaaga tgaaaataag ttctcacaca
     2161 tgcatagctg gtttaaagac tatgggtttg acatgcagat tgagactcct gtctacaaga
     2221 ttggacagat agagttttgt caaagtaaac cagttaaaat taatggctat tatagaatgg
     2281 tgcgtaaaca agaaagcata tccaaagacg cccattccct catttccatg gcatcagctg
     2341 aagatgtcaa aacatttatg agtgccaccg cccaatgcgg gatgatcttg aatagtggtg
     2401 tacctgttct tgatgctttt cacaaatgcc tatataaagc atcggggtac aagaaagtat
     2461 cgcaggaagc gatcgagagg atagtctcct tcggaacgca ggacaaactc gggctcagga
     2521 aagagcgagt tgaagaacca ataacgatgg ataataggtt gagttattgg gagtcctttg
     2581 gggttgaccc gcagacacag gtccttgtcg aacgatattt tgacaatctg caggtccata
     2641 tcgaaccccg cggcgtaaag agattgacgc ctttactcga taaaactttg ctttcaattg
     2701 cgagtgtagc acgaacatct gtgtcgctac caatactttc aaaatagaag cactcataat
     2761 caccatagta gttatagtac tagtagtagt tagctgttta gattacgcta gttcgtacaa
     2821 gtaaattgca acggattacc gatttttatc tgggtttgct atcggcttta tagctagcat
     2881 accaatatca atattggcaa tttactttgt ttacctaaaa atttcaaaga atctgagagg
     2941 gatcatcaac gaatatggtc gcggttagca atgtcacaat acaacgacga cgcaatcgta
     3001 gagccgcacg aagcgctcca cgagttcagc tcatggctat tccaacgacc accggcgcaa
     3061 cacagcgcag aagaagacaa cgacgacgaa ggagaaataa tagaggagga ggcaatattt
     3121 ccggaggatc aggcaaggct cacacattcc agttttcgaa ggacggcatc aatggcagtt
     3181 ccaagggaac tatcactttc gggccgtctt tatcagagtg caagccactc tctgatggaa
     3241 tactcaaggc ctaccatgaa tataagatca cgagtatctt attacagttc atctccgagg
     3301 cctcttccac ctcgtcaggc tccatcgctt atgagcttga cccacactgc aagtactccg
     3361 aaattcaatc gctactcaat aaattctcaa ttacaaagag cggttcgaaa cgattcccca
     3421 ccaaggttat caatggcctc gaatggcatg ataccagtga agaccagttc aaggtccact
     3481 acaaggggaa cggagacgcc aagatcgcag gctccttcaa gatcacgatc gttgtcttaa
     3541 ctcagaatcc caaataggta gacggagaac cggggccgaa accaggtccg gaccccacac
     3601 ccccaccagc accaccacct gaaccgacgc cagccaaaca tgaaagattc attgtttaca
     3661 ccggtacact gtcaacactc atcagtgctc gacagaactc agacagtata tcactctact
     3721 cgattcgaga ccagagggtc agatatattg aagatgagaa tgcaaactgg gcgtatatca
     3781 aagcgcaatg gtattcacag aattctgtgg aagcagtacc aatgtttatc tacccagttc
     3841 cgcaaggtac ttggtcagtt gaaatctcat gtgaaggcta ccaggcaaca tcgagcacca
     3901 cggatcccca ccgggggaag tccgatggaa tgattgctta tgacgatgat caaaccaagg
     3961 tgtggaatgt tggtgtgcaa aataatgtaa ccataaccaa caataaagcc gatgctgatt
     4021 ggaaatacgg ccatcctaat ttaacaatta atggtgaacg ttttgaccag cagcaagtag
     4081 tcgagaaaga tggaacggtc tcgtttcatt tagtaactac tgggcccaat gcgagtttct
     4141 ttttagccgg ccctgccgtt aagaagattg ccaagtataa tttctgtata tcatatggag
     4201 cttggactga tcgcgatatg gagtttggtt tggtatctgt tgttctcgat gaacacttag
     4261 agggtgttag aggttctcag tacgttagga aaacgctaag accaggtcac attagcgtca
     4321 atcgctccca ccgattgcaa gaaatgcctc ccatgcgaga ggatttcagt gaggaagata
     4381 atagtagtag tgatagtaat acatataaaa cggacaactc tcccttgacc gttcaccttg
     4441 taaaaacagg tgacgaggag aattatacaa cagatcaatc ggacgatgtt gaacccatac
     4501 tccatgatgc tgatgtcatg aagttctccg ggtttgttgg agctaaagac aggtttatgt
     4561 tacagggtgc tgatccaatc ggccctggtg acaggtctgt ccgtcgcttc aaaccgtccg
     4621 ccacattgaa gtctgcgttc cattcgggac cgactcctga tgagttgtac aacgctggca
     4681 ctgaacaagc ggatcacgac ttcgaacact ttgtctctcg aggcaaggag aagctacagg
     4741 atgaagatcc aatggccaag ctcgaaagag aggctgagga tttgaaacct gatagtgata
     4801 acgaagataa cgattatgat cgaaccgctc ctatgttcaa cccagcagat ggtgacccct
     4861 ggtctggcat taatatcaag cctagattaa aagaccagga tatgaggtcc accttaagca
     4921 ctggcacctt gaaaggtggt tcactgaaac cgaagaaaga accagcccca aggtatgagc
     4981 cagcgccaaa gtccgtctta gataggatta gacgtaggca agtttaatct tgcaccaata
     5041 tagaagtaga tagcgctttc cattgttatt tataggagcc aaatttggtg agtcccgatc
     5101 gatggatcct gggaaacagg ttcggtgaac aaaaagccgg taatctcggg gagatgtcag
     5161 ctcccgtcgt atcactttcg gttgcatatc caaagaataa ccctacattt aacaactaaa
     5221 aattagatag tttccgcctc tcttgcaaac cacatgcaag atgcgagctt gtggagagta
     5281 ccttcccttg aataaggaag gttgaaagtt tctggttccc aaaccattga tcaaaattgg
     5341 ctctgcttct ggtgattaca ctgccgctga atcaacagcg taaacaaatt cctattggtc
     5401 actccgtgaa aagagagtgg ctaatacgcc cctttgacgg cgttaaatga aagcgtagg
//
LOCUS       L60                     5459 bp    RNA     linear   VRL 17-JUN-2024
DEFINITION  Soybean dwarf virus isolate L60.
ACCESSION   L60
VERSION
KEYWORDS    .
SOURCE      Soybean dwarf virus
  ORGANISM  Soybean dwarf virus
            Viruses; Riboviria; Orthornavirae; Kitrinoviricota;
            Tolucaviricetes; Tolivirales; Tombusviridae; Regressovirinae;
            Luteovirus; Luteovirus glycinis.
REFERENCE   1  (bases 1 to 5459)
  AUTHORS   Kehoe,M.A., Congdon,B.S. and Sharman,M.
  TITLE     Genetic diversity of soybean dwarf virus in two mixed-cropping
            regions of Australia
  JOURNAL   unpublished
REFERENCE   2  (bases 1 to 5459)
  AUTHORS   Kehoe,M.A., Congdon,B.S. and Sharman,M.
  TITLE     Direct Submission
  JOURNAL   Submitted (17-JUN-2024) DPIRD Diagnostic Laboratory Service,
            Department of Primary Industries and Regional Development, 3
            Baron-Hay Court, South Perth, WA 6151, Australia
COMMENT     Bankit Comment: ALT EMAIL:monica.kehoe@gmail.com
            Bankit Comment: TOTAL # OF SEQS:41
            
            ##Assembly-Data-START##
            Assembly Method       :: CLC Genomics Workbench v. 2022; Geneious
                                     Prime v. Various
            Sequencing Technology :: Illumina
            ##Assembly-Data-END##
FEATURES             Location/Qualifiers
     source          1..5459
                     /organism="Soybean dwarf virus"
                     /mol_type="genomic RNA"
                     /isolate="L60"
                     /host="Trifolium pratense"
                     /db_xref="taxon:12049"
                     /country="Australia: Shannon Vale, NSW"
                     /collection_date="2022"
                     /collected_by="Joop van Leur"
     gene            64..2747
                     /gene="RdRp"
     CDS             join(64..1147,1147..2745)
                     /gene="RdRp"
                     /ribosomal_slippage
                     /note="P1-P2 frameshift fusion protein"
                     /codon_start=1
                     /product="RNA-dependent RNA polymerase"
                     /translation="MFNFDSLVTATARVVKDFISFCYNRARHVYYALKRWLWELQGVF
                     AAHDAFVDMCYDAMYGVEEFEWELQKQYSTAEIDVQLAEHEYKRLLADGAPLGSWPQP
                     CAPQGSFRSSDDFDIAARAAEANPIVDPQPSLIKGCGDKSPSNPTRIEKFINLIQKKE
                     VLSATEALIKHTYEEQIGESPFGKWFNTLPNRMNYIKRAAAKQAKAAKRSKSVRQMVT
                     EVNVIPDFISCCDVVQVDTGEKLPSKKDKEGNELPPEPKLKMFRRVKPEHVGDARKYI
                     CQHIRNNNMRLIDGSDVSHATINRYALKFCEDLELDMTSTEMLIKYAMVMVPLPRKSD
                     IEAAKIVQSPAARQIRHELGVLNAEVFLEGLCSDSGFESPFSILGLPEIVVRSGAIPR
                     KSRSTINYLSQFSLGLDYQCPNPSLHNALVAVERRVFTVGKGNEVVLPYKNIPGIFSN
                     LDYFRKSIVDKVGCPRTFSPEELAATYHSGKRTLYNAAVQSLKRKAVERSDANVTAFL
                     KMEKHLMCKKIAPRLICPRNKRYNVELGRRLKFNEKKFMHAIDSTFDSPTVLSGYDSF
                     KVGKIIANKWSKFKRPVAIGVDASRFDQHVGVEALQWEHSIYNGAFNDPILKELLHWQ
                     TENKIMLFVEDKILKFKVKGHRMSGDINTSSGNKLIMCGMMHYYFKSLGVKAELCNNG
                     DDCVIICEKKDENKFSHMHSWFKDYGFDMQIETPVYKIGQIEFCQSKPVKINGYYRMV
                     RKQESISKDAHSLISMASAEDVKTFMSATAQCGMILNSGVPVLDAFHKCLYKASGYKK
                     VSQEAIERIVSFGTQDKLGLRKERVEEPITMDNRLSYWESFGVDPQTQVLVERYFDNL
                     QVHIEPRGVKRLTPLLDKTLLSIASVARTSVSLPILSK"
     CDS             2825..2966
                     /note="ORF3a; P3a expressed by leaky scanning of
                     subgenomic mRNA"
                     /codon_start=1
                     /product="P3a"
                     /translation="-
                     ATDYRFLSGFAIGFIASIPISILAIYFVYLKISKNLRGIINEYGRG"
     CDS             2955..5025
                     /note="readthrough domain protein"
                     /codon_start=1
                     /transl_except=(pos:3555..3557,aa:OTHER)
                     /product="P3/P5"
                     /translation="MVAVSNVTIQRRRNRRAARSAPRVQLMAIPTTTGATQRRRRQRR
                     RRRNNRGGGNISGGSGKAHTFQFSKDGINGSSKGTITFGPSLSECKPLSDGILKAYHE
                     YKITSILLQFISEASSTSSGSIAYELDPHCKYSEIQSLLNKFSITKSGSKRFPTKVIN
                     GLEWHDTSEDQFKVHYKGNGDAKIAGSFKITIVVLTQNPKXVDGEPGPKPGPDPTPPP
                     APPPEPTPAKHERFIVYTGTLSTLISARQNSDSISLYSIRDQRVRYIEDENANWAYIK
                     AQWYSQNSVEAVPMFIYPVPQGTWSVEISCEGYQATSSTTDPHRGKSDGMIAYDDDQT
                     KVWNVGVQNNVTITNNKADADWKYGHPNLTINGERFDQQQVVEKDGTVSFHLVTTGPN
                     ASFFLAGPAVKKIAKYNFCISYGAWTDRDMEFGLVSVVLDEHLEGVRGSQYVRKTLRP
                     GHISVNRSHRLQEMPPMREDFSEEDNSSSDSNTYKTDNSPLTVHLVKAGDEENYSTDR
                     SDDVEPTLHDADVMKFSGFVGAKDRFVLQGADPIGPGDRSVRRFRPSATLKSAFHSGP
                     TPDELYNAGAEQADHDFEHFVSRGKEKLQDEDPMAKLEREAEDLKPDSDNEDNDYDRT
                     APVFNPADGDPWSGISIKPRLKDQDMRSTLSTGTLKGGSLKPKKEPAPRFEPAPKSVL
                     DRIRRRQV"
     gene            2955..3557
                     /gene="CP"
     CDS             2955..3555
                     /gene="CP"
                     /note="Coat Protein"
                     /codon_start=1
                     /product="ORF3"
                     /translation="MVAVSNVTIQRRRNRRAARSAPRVQLMAIPTTTGATQRRRRQRR
                     RRRNNRGGGNISGGSGKAHTFQFSKDGINGSSKGTITFGPSLSECKPLSDGILKAYHE
                     YKITSILLQFISEASSTSSGSIAYELDPHCKYSEIQSLLNKFSITKSGSKRFPTKVIN
                     GLEWHDTSEDQFKVHYKGNGDAKIAGSFKITIVVLTQNPK"
     gene            2971..3538
                     /gene="MP"
     CDS             2971..3538
                     /gene="MP"
                     /note="Movement Protein"
                     /codon_start=1
                     /product="ORF4"
                     /translation="MSQYNDDAIVEPHEALHEFSSWLFQRPPAQHSAEEDNDDEGEII
                     EEEATFPEDQARLTHSSFRRTASMAVPRELSLSGRLYQSASHSLMEYSRPTMNIRSRV
                     SYYSSSPRPLPPRQAPSLMSLTHTASTPKFNRYSINSQLQRAVRNDSPPRSLMASNGM
                     IPVKTSSRSTTRGTETPRSQAPSRSRSLS"
BASE COUNT     1618 a   1173 c   1270 g   1398 t
ORIGIN      
        1 acaagaacct cctcccggca tcttcgtatc gtgtttgagg aatctctagt gttattgtta
       61 gttatgttta acttcgatag cttagttaca gccaccgcta gggtggttaa agattttatt
      121 tctttttgct ataatagggc acggcatgtt tattatgccc taaaaagatg gctctgggaa
      181 ctccagggtg tatttgctgc acatgacgcc tttgtcgaca tgtgctatga cgccatgtat
      241 ggcgttgagg agttcgagtg ggaactgcaa aagcagtatt ccactgcaga gattgacgtg
      301 caattagctg agcacgaata caagcgccta cttgccgatg gcgctccact agggtcatgg
      361 ccacaaccat gtgcgcccca aggctcattc aggtcgtctg acgactttga tatagctgct
      421 agggctgctg aggcaaaccc tattgtggac ccacaaccct ccttgattaa agggtgtggc
      481 gataaatcac cttccaatcc cactaggatt gagaagttca tcaacctcat tcaaaagaag
      541 gaggtacttt ccgctactga ggctctaatc aaacatacat atgaagagca aatcggtgaa
      601 tcaccattcg gaaagtggtt caacactctg cccaatagaa tgaattacat aaagagggca
      661 gcagcaaaac aagccaaggc ggctaaacga tctaaatctg tccgtcaaat ggttaccgag
      721 gtaaacgtca ttcccgactt tatctcttgc tgtgatgttg tccaggtgga cactggtgaa
      781 aagctccctt ctaagaaaga taaagaaggg aatgaattac cacctgagcc taagcttaaa
      841 atgtttagaa gggtgaagcc tgagcatgtt ggtgatgcca ggaaatatat ctgtcaacat
      901 attcgcaaca ataatatgag gttgatagac ggctctgatg tttctcatgc aaccatcaac
      961 cggtatgcgc tcaagttttg cgaagacttg gagcttgata tgaccagcac tgaaatgctc
     1021 atcaaatatg ctatggtcat ggtcccactc cctcgaaaat ctgatattga ggctgctaaa
     1081 atcgtccaat ctcctgctgc caggcaaata aggcatgagt tgggcgtgct taacgccgag
     1141 gttttttaga agggctctgc tccgactctg gttttgaatc cccgttttct attttggggt
     1201 tgccagagat cgtggtgcga agtggggcta tccctaggaa gagtcgtagt actattaatt
     1261 atttgagtca gtttagttta ggtctagatt accaatgccc taatcccagt ttgcacaacg
     1321 cattggtggc ggttgaacgt agagtgttca ccgttgggaa aggaaatgag gtagtgctac
     1381 cttacaagaa cataccagga atcttctcta atcttgatta tttccgcaaa tctattgtgg
     1441 acaaggttgg ttgtcccagg acgttctccc ctgaagaact tgcagcgacg tatcactctg
     1501 gtaagagaac gttgtataat gctgctgttc aaagtcttaa acgtaaggct gttgagagga
     1561 gtgacgcgaa tgtgacagct ttccttaaga tggagaagca tcttatgtgt aagaagatag
     1621 cacccaggtt gatatgtccc cgcaacaaaa gatataatgt tgaattggga cgtcgattga
     1681 aattcaatga gaagaaattc atgcatgcaa tcgactcaac ttttgattcc ccaactgtat
     1741 taagtggata tgacagtttt aaagttggga agataatagc caataaatgg tcgaaattta
     1801 aacgaccagt tgcaataggt gttgatgcaa gcagatttga tcaacatgtg ggggtagaag
     1861 cactccaatg ggagcactca atctataacg gtgcattcaa tgatcccatt ctgaaggagt
     1921 tgctacactg gcaaacagag aacaaaataa tgctgtttgt tgaagacaaa atcctcaagt
     1981 tcaaggtcaa aggacacaga atgtccggtg acattaacac ctcttctggc aacaaattaa
     2041 tcatgtgtgg tatgatgcac tactacttca agtcacttgg agtcaaagcc gaactctgca
     2101 ataacggcga tgattgtgtt atcatatgcg agaagaaaga tgaaaataag ttctcacaca
     2161 tgcatagctg gtttaaagac tatgggtttg acatgcagat tgagactcct gtctacaaga
     2221 ttggacagat agagttttgt caaagtaaac cagttaaaat taatggctat tatagaatgg
     2281 tgcgtaaaca agaaagcata tccaaagacg cccattccct catttccatg gcatcagctg
     2341 aagatgtcaa aacatttatg agtgccaccg ctcaatgcgg gatgatcttg aatagtggtg
     2401 tacctgttct tgatgctttt cacaaatgcc tatacaaagc atcggggtac aagaaagtat
     2461 cgcaggaagc gatcgagagg atagtctcct tcggaacgca ggacaaactc gggctcagga
     2521 aagagcgagt tgaagaacca ataacgatgg ataataggtt gagttattgg gagtcctttg
     2581 gggttgaccc gcagacacag gtccttgtcg aacgatattt tgacaatctg caggtccata
     2641 tcgaaccccg cggcgtaaag agattgacgc ctttactcga taaaactttg ctttcaattg
     2701 cgagtgtagc acgaacatct gtgtcgctac caatactttc aaaatagaag cactcataat
     2761 taccatagta gttatagtac tagtagtagt tagttgttta gattacgcta gttcgtacaa
     2821 gtaagttgca acggattacc gatttttatc tgggtttgct atcggcttta tagctagcat
     2881 accaatatca atattggcaa tttactttgt ttacctaaaa atttcaaaga atctgagagg
     2941 gatcatcaac gaatatggtc gcggttagca atgtcacaat acaacgacga cgcaatcgta
     3001 gagccgcacg aagcgctcca cgagttcagc tcatggctat tccaacgacc accggcgcaa
     3061 cacagcgcag aagaagacaa cgacgacgaa ggagaaataa tagaggagga ggcaacattt
     3121 ccggaggatc aggcaaggct cacacattcc agttttcgaa ggacggcatc aatggcagtt
     3181 ccaagggaac tatcactttc gggccgtctt tatcagagtg caagccactc tctgatggaa
     3241 tactcaaggc ctaccatgaa tataagatca cgagtatctt attacagttc atctccgagg
     3301 cctcttccac ctcgtcaggc tccatcgctt atgagcttga cccacactgc aagtactccg
     3361 aaattcaatc gctactcaat aaattctcaa ttacaaagag cggttcgaaa cgattcccca
     3421 ccaaggtcat taatggcctc gaatggcatg ataccagtga agaccagttc aaggtccact
     3481 acaaggggaa cggagacgcc aagatcgcag gctccttcaa gatcacgatc gttgtcttaa
     3541 ctcagaatcc caaataggta gacggagaac cggggccgaa accaggtccg gaccccacac
     3601 ccccaccagc accaccacct gaaccgacgc cagccaaaca tgaaagattc attgtttaca
     3661 ccggtacact gtcaacactc atcagtgctc gacagaactc agacagtata tcactctact
     3721 caattcgaga ccagagggtc agatatattg aagatgagaa tgcaaactgg gcgtacatca
     3781 aagcgcaatg gtattcacag aattctgtgg aagcagtacc aatgtttatc tacccagttc
     3841 cgcaaggtac ttggtcagtt gaaatctcat gtgaaggtta ccaggcaaca tcgagcacca
     3901 cggatcccca ccgggggaag tccgatggaa tgattgctta cgacgatgat caaaccaagg
     3961 tgtggaatgt tggtgtgcaa aataatgtaa ccataaccaa caataaagcc gatgctgatt
     4021 ggaaatacgg ccatcctaat ttaacaatta atggtgaacg ttttgaccag cagcaggtag
     4081 tcgagaaaga tggaacggtc tcgttccatt tagtaactac tgggcccaat gcgagtttct
     4141 ttttagccgg ccctgccgtt aagaagattg ccaagtataa tttctgtata tcatatggag
     4201 cttggactga tcgcgatatg gagtttggtt tggtatctgt tgttctcgat gaacacttag
     4261 agggtgttag aggttctcag tacgttagga aaacgctaag accaggtcac attagcgtca
     4321 atcgttccca ccgattgcaa gaaatgcctc ccatgcgaga ggatttcagt gaggaagata
     4381 atagtagtag tgatagtaat acatataaaa cggacaactc tcccttgact gttcaccttg
     4441 taaaagcagg tgacgaggag aattactcaa cagatcgatc ggacgatgtt gaacccacac
     4501 tccatgatgc tgatgtcatg aagttctccg ggtttgttgg agctaaagat aggtttgtgt
     4561 tgcagggagc tgatccaatc ggccctggtg acagatctgt ccgtcgcttc agaccgtctg
     4621 caacattgaa gtctgcgttc cattcgggac cgactcctga tgagttgtac aatgctggcg
     4681 ctgaacaagc ggaccacgac ttcgaacatt ttgtctctcg aggcaaagag aaactacagg
     4741 atgaggatcc gatggccaaa ctcgaaagag aggctgagga tttgaaacct gatagtgaca
     4801 acgaagataa cgattatgat cgaaccgctc ctgtgttcaa cccagcagat ggtgacccct
     4861 ggtctggcat tagcattaag cctagattaa aagatcagga tatgaggtct accttaagca
     4921 ctggcacctt gaaaggtggt tcactgaaac cgaagaaaga accagcccca aggttcgagc
     4981 cagcgccaaa gtccgtttta gataggatta gacgtaggca agtttaatct tgcaccaata
     5041 tagaagtagt tagcgctttc cattgttatt tataggagcc aaatttggtg agtcccgatc
     5101 gatggatcct ggtaaacagg ttcggtgaac aaaaagccgg taatctcggg gagatgtcag
     5161 ctcccgtcgt atcactttcg gttgcatatc caaagaataa ccctatattt aacaactaaa
     5221 aattagatag tttccgcctc tcttgcaaac cacatgcaag atgcgagctt gtggagagta
     5281 ccttcccttg aataaggaag gttgaaagtt tctggttccc aaaccattga tcaaaattgg
     5341 ctctgcttct ggtgattaca ctgccgctga atcaacagcg taaacaaatt cctattggtc
     5401 actccgtgaa aagagagtgg ctaatacgcc cctttgatgg cgttaaatga aagcgtagg
//
LOCUS       L69                     5459 bp    RNA     linear   VRL 17-JUN-2024
DEFINITION  Soybean dwarf virus isolate L69.
ACCESSION   L69
VERSION
KEYWORDS    .
SOURCE      Soybean dwarf virus
  ORGANISM  Soybean dwarf virus
            Viruses; Riboviria; Orthornavirae; Kitrinoviricota;
            Tolucaviricetes; Tolivirales; Tombusviridae; Regressovirinae;
            Luteovirus; Luteovirus glycinis.
REFERENCE   1  (bases 1 to 5459)
  AUTHORS   Kehoe,M.A., Congdon,B.S. and Sharman,M.
  TITLE     Genetic diversity of soybean dwarf virus in two mixed-cropping
            regions of Australia
  JOURNAL   unpublished
REFERENCE   2  (bases 1 to 5459)
  AUTHORS   Kehoe,M.A., Congdon,B.S. and Sharman,M.
  TITLE     Direct Submission
  JOURNAL   Submitted (17-JUN-2024) DPIRD Diagnostic Laboratory Service,
            Department of Primary Industries and Regional Development, 3
            Baron-Hay Court, South Perth, WA 6151, Australia
COMMENT     Bankit Comment: ALT EMAIL:monica.kehoe@gmail.com
            Bankit Comment: TOTAL # OF SEQS:41
            
            ##Assembly-Data-START##
            Assembly Method       :: CLC Genomics Workbench v. 2022; Geneious
                                     Prime v. Various
            Sequencing Technology :: Illumina
            ##Assembly-Data-END##
FEATURES             Location/Qualifiers
     source          1..5459
                     /organism="Soybean dwarf virus"
                     /mol_type="genomic RNA"
                     /isolate="L69"
                     /host="Trifolium pratense"
                     /db_xref="taxon:12049"
                     /country="Australia: Lambs Valley, NSW"
                     /collection_date="2022"
                     /collected_by="Joop van Leur"
     gene            64..2747
                     /gene="RdRp"
     CDS             join(64..1147,1147..2745)
                     /gene="RdRp"
                     /ribosomal_slippage
                     /note="P1-P2 frameshift fusion protein"
                     /codon_start=1
                     /product="RNA-dependent RNA polymerase"
                     /translation="MFNFDSLVTATARVVKDFISFCYNRARHVYYALKRWLWELQGVF
                     AAHDAFVDMCYDAMYGVEEFEWELQKQYSTAEIDVQLAEHEYKRLLADGAPLGSWPQP
                     CAPQGSFRSSDDFDVAARAAEANPIVDPQPSLIKGCGDQSPSNPTRIEKFINLVQKKE
                     VLSATEALIKHTYEEQIGESPFGKWFNTLPNRMNYIKRAAAKQAKAAKRSKSVRQMVT
                     EVNVIPDFISCCDVVQVDTGEKLPSKKDKEGNELPPEPKLKMFRRVKPEHVGDARKYI
                     CQHIRNNNMRLIDGSDVSHATINRYALKFCEDLELDMTSTEMLIKYAMVMVPLPRKSD
                     IEAAKIVQSPAARQIRHELGVLNAEVFLEGLCSDSGFESPFSILGLPEIVVRSGAIPR
                     KSRSTINYLSQFSLGLDYQCPNPSLHNALVAVERRVFTVGKGNEVVLPYKNIPGIFSN
                     LDYFRKSIVDKVGCPRTFSPEELAATYHSGKRTLYNAAVQSLKRKAVERSDANVTAFL
                     KMEKHLMCKKIAPRLICPRNKRYNVELGRRLKFNEKKFMHAIDSTFDSPTVLSGYDSF
                     KVGKIIANKWSKFKRPVAIGVDASRFDQHVGVEALQWEHSIYNGAFNDPILKELLHWQ
                     TENKIMLFVEDKILKFKVKGHRMSGDINTSSGNKLIMCGMMHYYFKSLGVKAELCNNG
                     DDCVIICEKKDENKFSHMHSWFKDYGFDMQIETPVYKIGQIEFCQSKPVKINGYYRMV
                     RKQESISKDAHSLISMASAEDVKTFMSATAQCGMILNSGVPVLDAFHKCLYKASGYKK
                     VSQEAIERIVSFGTQDKLGLRKERVEEPITMDNRLSYWESFGVDPQTQVLVERYFDNL
                     QVHIEPRGVKRLTPLLDKTLLSIASVARTSVSLPILSK"
     CDS             2825..2966
                     /note="ORF3a; P3a expressed by leaky scanning of
                     subgenomic mRNA"
                     /codon_start=1
                     /product="P3a"
                     /translation="-
                     ATDYRFLSGFAIGFIASIPISILAIYFVYLKISKNLRGIINEYGRG"
     CDS             2955..5025
                     /note="readthrough domain protein"
                     /codon_start=1
                     /transl_except=(pos:3555..3557,aa:OTHER)
                     /product="P3/P5"
                     /translation="MVAVSNVTIQRRRNRRAARSAPRVQLMAIPTTTGATQRRRRQRR
                     RRRNNRGGGNISGGSGKAHTFQFSKDGINGSSKGTITFGPSLSECKPLSDGILKAYHE
                     YKITSILLQFISEASSTSSGSIAYELDPHCKYSEIQSLLNKFSITKSGSKRFPTKVIN
                     GLEWHDTSEDQFKVHYKGNGDAKIAGSFKITIVVLTQNPKXVDGEPGPKPGPDPTPPP
                     APPPEPTPAKHERFIVYTGTLSTLISARQNSDSISLYSIRDQRVRYIEDENANWAYIK
                     AQWYSQNSVEAVPMFIYPVPQGTWSVEISCEGYQATSSTTDPHRGKSDGLIAYDDDQT
                     KVWNVGVQNNVTITNNKADADWKYGHPNLTINGERFDQQQVVEKDGTVSFHLVTTGPN
                     ASFFLAGPAVKKIAKYNFCISYGAWTDRDMEFGLVSVVLDEHLEGVRGSQYVRKTLRP
                     GHISVNRSHRLQEMPPMREDFSEEDNSSSDSNTYKTDNSPLTVHLVKAGDEENYSTDR
                     SDDVEPTLHDADVMKFSGFVGAKDRFALQGADPIGPGDRSVRRFKPSATLKSAFHSGP
                     TPDELYNAGAEQADHDFEHFVSRGKEKLQGEDPMAKLEREAEDLKPDSDNEDNDYDRT
                     APVFNPADGDPWSGINIKPRLKDQDMRSTLSTGTLKGGSLKPKKEPVPRFEPAPKSVL
                     DRIRRRQV"
     gene            2955..3557
                     /gene="CP"
     CDS             2955..3555
                     /gene="CP"
                     /note="Coat Protein"
                     /codon_start=1
                     /product="ORF3"
                     /translation="MVAVSNVTIQRRRNRRAARSAPRVQLMAIPTTTGATQRRRRQRR
                     RRRNNRGGGNISGGSGKAHTFQFSKDGINGSSKGTITFGPSLSECKPLSDGILKAYHE
                     YKITSILLQFISEASSTSSGSIAYELDPHCKYSEIQSLLNKFSITKSGSKRFPTKVIN
                     GLEWHDTSEDQFKVHYKGNGDAKIAGSFKITIVVLTQNPK"
     gene            2971..3538
                     /gene="MP"
     CDS             2971..3538
                     /gene="MP"
                     /note="Movement Protein"
                     /codon_start=1
                     /product="ORF4"
                     /translation="MSQYNDDAIVEPREALHEFSSWLFQRPPAQHSAEEDNDDEGEII
                     EEEATFPEDQARLIHSSFRRTASMAVPRELSLSGRLYQSASHSLMEYSRPTMNIRSRV
                     SYYSSSPRPLPPRQAPSLMSLTHTASTPKFNRYSINSQLQRAVRNDSPPRLSMASNGM
                     IPVKTSSRSTTRGTETPRSQAPSRSRSLS"
BASE COUNT     1614 a   1178 c   1273 g   1394 t
ORIGIN      
        1 acaagaacct cctcccggca tcttcgtatc gtgtttgagg aatctctagt gttgttgtta
       61 gttatgttta acttcgatag cttagttaca gccaccgcta gggtggttaa agattttatt
      121 tctttttgct ataatagggc acggcatgtt tattatgccc taaaaagatg gctctgggaa
      181 ctccagggtg tatttgctgc acatgacgcc tttgtcgaca tgtgctatga cgccatgtat
      241 ggcgttgagg agttcgaatg ggaactgcaa aagcagtatt ccactgcaga gattgacgtg
      301 caattagctg agcacgaata caagcgccta cttgccgatg gcgctccact agggtcatgg
      361 ccacaaccat gtgcgcccca aggctcattc aggtcgtctg acgacttcga tgtagctgct
      421 agggctgctg aggcaaaccc tattgtggac ccacaaccct ccttgattaa agggtgtggc
      481 gatcaatcac cttccaatcc cactaggatt gagaagttca tcaacctcgt tcaaaagaag
      541 gaggtacttt ccgctactga ggctctaatc aaacatacat atgaagagca aatcggtgaa
      601 tcaccattcg gaaagtggtt caacactctg cccaatagaa tgaattacat aaagagggca
      661 gcagcaaaac aagccaaggc ggctaaacga tctaaatctg tccgccaaat ggttaccgag
      721 gtaaacgtca ttcccgactt tatctcttgc tgtgatgttg tccaggtgga cactggtgaa
      781 aagctccctt ctaagaaaga taaagaaggg aatgaattac cacctgagcc taagcttaaa
      841 atgtttagaa gggtgaagcc tgagcatgtt ggtgatgcca ggaaatatat ctgtcaacat
      901 attcgcaaca ataatatgag gttgatagac ggctctgatg tttctcatgc aaccatcaac
      961 cggtatgcgc tcaagttttg cgaagacttg gagcttgata tgaccagcac tgaaatgctc
     1021 atcaaatatg ctatggtcat ggtcccactc cctcgaaaat ctgatattga ggctgctaaa
     1081 atcgtccaat ctcctgctgc caggcaaata aggcatgagt tgggcgtgct taacgccgag
     1141 gttttttaga agggctctgc tccgactctg gttttgaatc cccgttttct attttggggt
     1201 tgccagagat cgtggtgcga agtggggcta tccctaggaa gagtcgtagt actattaatt
     1261 atttgagtca gtttagttta ggtctagatt accaatgccc taatcccagt ttgcacaacg
     1321 cattggtggc ggttgaacgt agagtgttca ccgttgggaa aggaaatgag gtagtgctac
     1381 cttacaagaa cataccagga atcttctcta atcttgatta tttccgcaaa tctattgtgg
     1441 acaaggttgg ttgtcccagg acgttctccc ctgaagaact tgcagcgacg tatcactctg
     1501 gtaagagaac gttgtataat gctgctgttc aaagtcttaa acgtaaggct gttgagagga
     1561 gtgacgcgaa tgtgacagct ttccttaaga tggagaagca tcttatgtgt aagaagatag
     1621 cacccaggtt gatatgtccc cgcaacaaaa gatataatgt tgaattggga cgtcgattga
     1681 aattcaatga gaagaaattc atgcatgcaa tcgactcaac ttttgattcc ccaactgtat
     1741 taagtggata tgacagtttt aaagttggga agataatagc caataaatgg tcgaaattca
     1801 aacgaccagt tgcaataggt gttgatgcaa gcagatttga tcaacatgtg ggggtagaag
     1861 cactccaatg ggagcactca atctataacg gtgcattcaa tgatcccata ctgaaggagt
     1921 tgttacactg gcaaacagag aacaaaataa tgctgtttgt tgaagacaaa atcctcaagt
     1981 tcaaggtcaa aggacacaga atgtccggtg acattaacac ctcttctggc aacaaattaa
     2041 tcatgtgtgg tatgatgcac tactacttca agtcacttgg agtcaaagcc gaactctgca
     2101 ataacggcga tgattgtgtc atcatatgcg agaagaaaga tgaaaataag ttctcacaca
     2161 tgcatagctg gtttaaagac tatgggtttg acatgcagat tgagactcct gtctacaaga
     2221 ttggacagat agagttttgt caaagtaaac cagttaaaat taatggctat tatagaatgg
     2281 tgcgtaaaca agaaagcata tccaaagacg cccattccct catttccatg gcatcagctg
     2341 aagatgtcaa aacatttatg agtgccaccg ctcaatgcgg gatgatcttg aatagtggtg
     2401 tacctgttct tgatgctttt cacaaatgcc tatacaaagc atcggggtac aagaaagtat
     2461 cgcaggaagc gatcgagagg atagtctcct tcggaacgca ggacaaactc gggctcagga
     2521 aagagcgagt tgaagaacca ataacgatgg ataataggtt gagttattgg gagtcctttg
     2581 gggttgaccc gcagacacag gtccttgtcg aacgatattt tgacaatctg caggtccata
     2641 tcgaaccccg cggcgtaaag agattgacgc ctttactcga taaaactttg ctttcaattg
     2701 cgagtgtagc acgaacatct gtgtcgctac caatactttc aaaatagaag cactcataat
     2761 caccatagta gttatagtac tagtagtagt tagctgttta gattacgcta gttcgtacaa
     2821 gtaagttgca acggattacc gatttttatc tgggtttgct atcggcttta tagctagcat
     2881 accaatatca atattggcaa tttactttgt ttacctaaaa atttcaaaga atctgagagg
     2941 gatcatcaac gaatatggtc gcggttagca atgtcacaat acaacgacga cgcaatcgta
     3001 gagccgcgcg aagcgctcca cgagttcagc tcatggctat tccaacgacc accggcgcaa
     3061 cacagcgcag aagaagacaa cgacgacgaa ggagaaataa tagaggagga ggcaacattt
     3121 ccggaggatc aggcaaggct catacattcc agttttcgaa ggacggcatc aatggcagtt
     3181 ccaagggaac tatcactttc gggccgtctt tatcagagtg caagccactc tctgatggaa
     3241 tactcaaggc ctaccatgaa tataagatca cgagtatctt attacagttc atctccgagg
     3301 cctcttccac ctcgtcaggc tccatcgctt atgagcttga cccacactgc aagtactccg
     3361 aaattcaatc gctactcaat aaattctcaa ttacaaagag cggttcgaaa cgattcccca
     3421 ccaaggttat caatggcctc gaatggcatg ataccagtga agaccagttc aaggtccact
     3481 acaaggggaa cggagacgcc aagatcgcag gctccttcaa gatcacgatc gttgtcttaa
     3541 ctcagaatcc caaataggta gacggagaac cggggccgaa accaggtccg gaccccacac
     3601 ccccaccagc accaccacct gaaccgacgc cagccaaaca tgaaagattc attgtttaca
     3661 ccggtacact gtcaacactc atcagtgctc gacagaactc agacagtata tcactctact
     3721 caattcgaga ccagagggtc agatatattg aagatgagaa tgcaaactgg gcgtacatca
     3781 aagcgcaatg gtattcacag aattctgtgg aagcagtacc aatgtttatc tacccagttc
     3841 cgcaaggtac ttggtcagtt gaaatctcat gtgaaggtta ccaggcaaca tcgagcacca
     3901 cggatcccca ccgggggaag tccgatggac tgattgctta cgatgatgat caaaccaagg
     3961 tgtggaatgt tggtgtgcaa aataatgtaa ccataaccaa caataaagcc gatgctgatt
     4021 ggaaatacgg ccatcctaat ttaacaatta atggtgaacg ttttgaccag cagcaagtag
     4081 tcgagaaaga tggaacggtc tcgtttcatt tagtaactac tgggcccaat gcgagtttct
     4141 ttttagccgg ccctgccgtt aagaagattg ccaagtataa tttctgtata tcatatggag
     4201 cttggactga tcgcgatatg gagtttggtt tggtatctgt tgttctcgat gaacacttag
     4261 agggtgttag aggttctcag tacgttagga aaacgctaag accaggtcac attagcgtca
     4321 atcgttccca ccgattgcaa gaaatgcctc ccatgcgaga ggatttcagt gaggaagata
     4381 atagtagtag tgatagtaat acatataaaa cggacaactc tcccttgact gttcaccttg
     4441 taaaagcagg tgacgaggag aattactcaa cagatcgatc ggacgatgtt gaacccacac
     4501 tccatgatgc tgatgtcatg aagttctccg ggtttgttgg agctaaagat aggtttgcgt
     4561 tgcagggagc tgatccaatc ggccctggtg acagatctgt ccgtcgcttc aaaccgtctg
     4621 caacattgaa gtctgcgttc cattcgggac cgactcctga tgagttgtac aacgctggcg
     4681 ctgaacaagc ggatcacgac ttcgaacact ttgtctctcg aggcaaagag aagctacagg
     4741 gtgaagatcc gatggccaaa ctcgaaagag aggctgagga tttgaaacct gatagtgaca
     4801 acgaagataa cgattatgat cgaaccgctc ctgtgttcaa cccagcagat ggtgacccct
     4861 ggtctggcat taacattaag cctagattaa aagatcagga tatgaggtct accttaagca
     4921 ctggcacctt gaaaggtggt tcactgaaac cgaagaaaga accagtccca aggttcgagc
     4981 cagcgccaaa gtccgtttta gataggatta gacgtaggca agtttaatct tgcaccaata
     5041 tagaagtagt tagcgctttc cattgttatt tataggagcc aaatttggtg agtcccgatc
     5101 gatggatcct ggtaaacagg ttcggtgaac aaaaagccgg taatctcggg gagatgtcag
     5161 ctcccgtcgt atcactttcg gttgcatatc caaagaataa ccctatattt gacaactaaa
     5221 aattagatag tttccgcctc tcttgcaaac cacatgcaag atgcgagctt gtggagagta
     5281 ccttcccttg aataaggaag gttgaaagtt tctggttccc aaaccattga tcaaaattgg
     5341 ctctgcttct ggtgattaca ctgccgctga atcaacagcg taaacaaatt cctattggtc
     5401 actccgtgaa aagagagtgg ctagtacgcc cctttgatgg cgttaaatga aagcgtagg
//
LOCUS       L72                     5459 bp    RNA     linear   VRL 17-JUN-2024
DEFINITION  Soybean dwarf virus isolate L72.
ACCESSION   L72
VERSION
KEYWORDS    .
SOURCE      Soybean dwarf virus
  ORGANISM  Soybean dwarf virus
            Viruses; Riboviria; Orthornavirae; Kitrinoviricota;
            Tolucaviricetes; Tolivirales; Tombusviridae; Regressovirinae;
            Luteovirus; Luteovirus glycinis.
REFERENCE   1  (bases 1 to 5459)
  AUTHORS   Kehoe,M.A., Congdon,B.S. and Sharman,M.
  TITLE     Genetic diversity of soybean dwarf virus in two mixed-cropping
            regions of Australia
  JOURNAL   unpublished
REFERENCE   2  (bases 1 to 5459)
  AUTHORS   Kehoe,M.A., Congdon,B.S. and Sharman,M.
  TITLE     Direct Submission
  JOURNAL   Submitted (17-JUN-2024) DPIRD Diagnostic Laboratory Service,
            Department of Primary Industries and Regional Development, 3
            Baron-Hay Court, South Perth, WA 6151, Australia
COMMENT     Bankit Comment: ALT EMAIL:monica.kehoe@gmail.com
            Bankit Comment: TOTAL # OF SEQS:41
            
            ##Assembly-Data-START##
            Assembly Method       :: CLC Genomics Workbench v. 2022; Geneious
                                     Prime v. Various
            Sequencing Technology :: Illumina
            ##Assembly-Data-END##
FEATURES             Location/Qualifiers
     source          1..5459
                     /organism="Soybean dwarf virus"
                     /mol_type="genomic RNA"
                     /isolate="L72"
                     /host="Trifolium repens"
                     /db_xref="taxon:12049"
                     /country="Australia: Lambs Valley, NSW"
                     /collection_date="2022"
                     /collected_by="Joop van Leur"
     gene            64..2747
                     /gene="RdRp"
     CDS             join(64..1147,1147..2745)
                     /gene="RdRp"
                     /ribosomal_slippage
                     /note="P1-P2 frameshift fusion protein"
                     /codon_start=1
                     /product="RNA-dependent RNA polymerase"
                     /translation="MFNFDSLVTATARVVKDFISFCYNRARHVYYALKRWLWELQGVF
                     AAHDAFVDMCYDAMYGVEEFEWELQKQYSTAEIDVQLAEHEYRRLLADGAPLGSWPQP
                     CAPQGSFRSSDDFDAAARAAEANPIVDPQPSLIKGCGDKSPSNPTRIEKFINLVQKKE
                     VLSATEALIKHTYEEQIGESPFGKWFNTLPNRMNYIKRAAAKQAKAAKRSKSVRQMVT
                     EVNVIPDFISCCDVVQVDTGEKLPAKKDKEGNELPPEPKLKMFRRVKPEHVGDARKYI
                     CQHIRNNNMRLIDGSDVSHATINRYALKFCEDLELDMTSTEMLIKYAMVMVPLPRKSD
                     IEAAKIVQSPAARQIRHELGVLNAEVFLEGLCSDSGFESPFSILGLPEIVVRSGAIPR
                     KSRSTINYLSQFSLGLDYQCPNPSLHNALVAVERRVFTVGKGNEVVLPYKNIPGIFSN
                     LDYFRKSIVDKVGCPRTFSPEELAATYHSGKRTLYNAAVQSLKRKAVERSDANVTAFL
                     KMEKHLMCKKIAPRLICPRNKRYNVELGRRLKFNEKKFMHAIDSTFDSPTVLSGYDSF
                     KVGKIIANKWSKFKRPVAIGVDASRFDQHVGVEALQWEHSIYNGAFNDPILKELLHWQ
                     TENKIMLFVEDKILKFKVKGHRMSGDINTSSGNKLIMCGMMHYYFKSLGVKAELCNNG
                     DDCVIICEKKDENKFSHMHSWFKDYGFDMQIETPVYKIGQIEFCQSKPVKINGYYRMV
                     RKQESISKDAHSLISMASAEDVKTFMSATAQCGMILNSGVPVLDAFHKCLYKASGYKK
                     VSQEAIERIVSFGTQDKLGLRKERVEEPITMDNRLSYWESFGVDPQTQVLVERYFDNL
                     QVYIEPRGVKRLTPLLDKTLLSIASVARTSVSLPILSK"
     CDS             2825..2966
                     /note="ORF3a; P3a expressed by leaky scanning of
                     subgenomic mRNA"
                     /codon_start=1
                     /product="P3a"
                     /translation="-
                     ATDYRFLSGFAIGFIASIPISILAIYFVYLKISKNLRGIINEYGRG"
     CDS             2955..5025
                     /note="readthrough domain protein"
                     /codon_start=1
                     /transl_except=(pos:3555..3557,aa:OTHER)
                     /product="P3/P5"
                     /translation="MVAVSNVTIQRRRNRRAARSAPRVQLMAIPTTTGATQRRRRQRR
                     RRRNNRGGGNISGGSGKAHTFQFSKDGINGSSKGTITFGPSLSECKPLSDGILKAYHE
                     YKITSILLQFISEASSTSSGSIAYELDPHCKYSEIQSLLNKFSITKSGSKRFPTKVIN
                     GLEWHDTSEDQFKVHYKGNGDAKIAGSFKITIVVLTQNPKXVDGEPGPKPGPDPTPPP
                     APPPEPTPAKHERFIVYTGTLSTLISARQNSDSISLYSIRDQRVRYIEDENANWAYIK
                     AQWYSQNSVEAVPMFIYPVPQGTWSIEISCEGYQATSSTTDPHRGKSDGMIAYDDDQT
                     KVWNVGVQNNVTITNNKADADWKYGHPNLTINGERFDQQQVVEKDGTVSFHLVTTGPN
                     ASFFLAGPAVKKIAKYNFCISYGAWTDRDMEFGLVSVVLDEHLEGVRGSQYVRKTLRP
                     GHISVNRSHRLQEMPPMREDFSEEDNSSSDSNTHKTDNSPLTVHLVKAGDEENYSTDR
                     SDDVEPTLHDADVMKFSGFVGARDRFALQGADPIGPGDRSVRRFRPSATLKSAFHSGP
                     TPDELYSAGAEQADHDFEHFVSRGKEKLQDEDPMAKLEREAEDLKPDSDNEDNDYDRT
                     APVFNPADGDPWSGISIKPRLKDQDMRSTLSTGTLKGGSLKPKKEPASRFEPAPKSVL
                     DRIRRRQV"
     gene            2955..3557
                     /gene="CP"
     CDS             2955..3555
                     /gene="CP"
                     /note="Coat Protein"
                     /codon_start=1
                     /product="ORF3"
                     /translation="MVAVSNVTIQRRRNRRAARSAPRVQLMAIPTTTGATQRRRRQRR
                     RRRNNRGGGNISGGSGKAHTFQFSKDGINGSSKGTITFGPSLSECKPLSDGILKAYHE
                     YKITSILLQFISEASSTSSGSIAYELDPHCKYSEIQSLLNKFSITKSGSKRFPTKVIN
                     GLEWHDTSEDQFKVHYKGNGDAKIAGSFKITIVVLTQNPK"
     gene            2971..3538
                     /gene="MP"
     CDS             2971..3538
                     /gene="MP"
                     /note="Movement Protein"
                     /codon_start=1
                     /product="ORF4"
                     /translation="MSQYNDDAIVEPHEALHEFSSWLFQRPPAQHSAEEDNDDEGEII
                     EEEAIYPEDQARLTHSSFRRTASMAVPRELSLSGRLYQSASHSLMEYSRPTMNIRSRV
                     SYYSSSPRPLPPRQAPSLMSLTHTASTPKFNRYSINSQLQRAVRNDSPPRLSTASNGM
                     IPVKTSSRSTTRGTETPRSQAPSRSRSLS"
BASE COUNT     1619 a   1175 c   1272 g   1393 t
ORIGIN      
        1 acaagaacct cctcccggca tcttcgtatc gtgtttgagg aatctctagt gttattgcta
       61 gttatgttta acttcgatag cttagttact gccaccgcta gggtggttaa agattttatt
      121 tctttttgct ataatagggc acggcatgtt tattatgccc taaaaagatg gctctgggaa
      181 ctccagggtg tgtttgctgc acatgacgct tttgtcgaca tgtgttatga cgccatgtat
      241 ggcgttgagg agttcgagtg ggaactgcaa aagcagtatt ccactgcaga gattgacgtg
      301 caattagctg agcacgaata taggcgccta cttgccgatg gcgctccact agggtcatgg
      361 ccacaaccat gtgcgcccca aggctcattc aggtcgtctg acgacttcga tgcagctgct
      421 agggctgctg aggcaaaccc tattgtggac ccacaaccct ccttgattaa agggtgtggc
      481 gataaatcac cttccaatcc cactaggatt gagaagttca tcaacctcgt tcaaaagaaa
      541 gaggtacttt ccgctaccga ggctctaatc aaacatacat atgaagagca aatcggtgaa
      601 tcaccattcg gaaagtggtt caacactctg cccaatagaa tgaattacat aaagagggca
      661 gcagcaaaac aagccaaggc ggctaaacga tctaaatctg tccgccaaat ggttaccgag
      721 gtaaacgtca ttcccgactt tatctcttgc tgtgatgttg tccaggtgga cactggtgaa
      781 aagctccctg ctaaaaaaga taaagaaggg aatgaactgc cacctgagcc taagcttaaa
      841 atgtttagaa gggtgaagcc tgagcatgtt ggtgatgcca ggaaatacat ctgtcaacat
      901 attcgcaaca ataatatgag gttgatagac ggttctgatg tttctcatgc aaccatcaac
      961 cgatatgcgc tcaagttttg cgaagacttg gagcttgata tgaccagcac tgaaatgctc
     1021 atcaaatatg ctatggtcat ggtcccactc cctcgaaaat ctgatattga ggctgctaaa
     1081 atcgtccaat ctcctgctgc caggcaaata aggcatgagt tgggcgtgct taacgccgag
     1141 gttttttaga ggggctctgc tccgactctg gttttgaatc cccgttttct attttggggt
     1201 tgccagagat cgtggtgcga agtggggcta tccctaggaa aagtcgtagt actattaatt
     1261 atttgagtca gtttagttta ggtctagatt accaatgccc taatcccagt ttgcacaacg
     1321 cattggtggc ggttgaacgt agagtgttca ccgttgggaa aggaaatgag gtagtgctac
     1381 cttacaagaa cataccagga atcttctcta atcttgatta ttttcgcaaa tctattgtgg
     1441 ataaggttgg ttgcccaagg acgttctccc ctgaagaact tgcagcgacg tatcactctg
     1501 gtaagagaac gttgtataat gctgctgttc aaagccttaa acgtaaggct gttgagagga
     1561 gtgacgcgaa tgtgacagct ttccttaaga tggagaagca tcttatgtgt aagaagatag
     1621 cacccaggtt gatatgtccc cgcaacaaaa gatataatgt tgaattggga cgtcgattga
     1681 aattcaatga gaagaaattc atgcatgcaa tcgactcaac ttttgattcc ccaactgtat
     1741 taagtggata tgacagtttt aaagttggga agataatagc caataaatgg tcgaaattca
     1801 aacgaccagt tgcaataggt gttgatgcaa gcagatttga tcaacatgtg ggggtagaag
     1861 cactccaatg ggagcactca atctataacg gtgcattcaa tgatcccatt ctgaaggagt
     1921 tgctacactg gcaaacagaa aacaaaataa tgctgtttgt tgaagacaaa atcctcaagt
     1981 tcaaggtcaa aggacacaga atgtccggtg acattaacac ctcttctggc aacaaattaa
     2041 tcatgtgtgg tatgatgcac tactacttca agtcacttgg agtcaaagcc gaactctgca
     2101 ataacggcga tgattgtgtt atcatatgcg agaagaaaga tgaaaataag ttctcacaca
     2161 tgcatagctg gtttaaagac tatgggtttg acatgcagat tgagactcct gtctacaaga
     2221 ttggacagat agagttttgt caaagtaaac cagttaaaat taatggctat tatagaatgg
     2281 tgcgtaaaca agaaagcata tccaaagacg cccattccct catttccatg gcatcagctg
     2341 aagatgtcaa aacatttatg agtgccaccg ctcaatgcgg gatgatcttg aatagtggtg
     2401 tacctgttct tgatgctttt cacaaatgcc tatacaaagc atcggggtac aagaaagtat
     2461 cgcaggaagc gatcgagagg atagtctcct tcggaacgca ggacaaactc gggctcagga
     2521 aagagcgagt tgaagaacca ataacgatgg ataataggtt gagttattgg gagtcctttg
     2581 gggttgaccc gcagacacag gtccttgtcg aacgatattt tgacaatctg caggtctata
     2641 tcgaaccccg cggcgtaaag agattgacgc ctttactcga taaaactttg ctttcaattg
     2701 cgagtgtagc acgaacatct gtgtcgctac caatactttc aaaatagaag cactcataat
     2761 caccatagta gttatagtac tagtagtagt tagctgttta gattacgcta gttcgtacaa
     2821 gtaagttgca acggattacc gatttttatc tgggtttgct atcggcttta tagctagcat
     2881 accaatatca atattggcaa tttactttgt ttacctaaaa atttcaaaga atctgagagg
     2941 gatcatcaac gaatatggtc gcggttagca atgtcacaat acaacgacga cgcaatcgta
     3001 gagccgcacg aagcgctcca cgagttcagc tcatggctat tccaacgacc accggcgcaa
     3061 cacagcgcag aagaagacaa cgacgacgaa ggagaaataa tagaggagga ggcaatatat
     3121 ccggaggatc aggcaaggct cacacattcc agttttcgaa ggacggcatc aatggcagtt
     3181 ccaagggaac tatcactttc gggccgtctt tatcagagtg caagccactc tctgatggaa
     3241 tactcaaggc ctaccatgaa tataagatca cgagtatctt attacagttc atctccgagg
     3301 cctcttccac ctcgtcaggc tccatcgctt atgagcttga cccacactgc aagtactccg
     3361 aaattcaatc gctactcaat aaattctcaa ttacaaagag cggttcgaaa cgattcccca
     3421 ccaaggttat caacggcctc gaatggcatg ataccagtga agaccagttc aaggtccact
     3481 acaaggggaa cggagacgcc aagatcgcag gctccttcaa gatcacgatc gttgtcttaa
     3541 ctcagaatcc caaataggta gacggagaac cggggccgaa accaggtccg gaccccacac
     3601 ccccaccagc accaccacct gaaccgacgc cagccaaaca tgaaagattc attgtttaca
     3661 ccggtacact gtcaacactc atcagtgctc gacagaactc agacagtata tcactctact
     3721 caattcgaga ccagagggtc agatatattg aagatgagaa tgcaaactgg gcgtacatca
     3781 aagcgcaatg gtattcacag aattctgtgg aagcagtacc aatgtttatc tacccagttc
     3841 cgcaaggtac ttggtcaatt gaaatctcat gtgaaggtta ccaggcaaca tcgagcacca
     3901 cggatcccca ccggggaaag tccgatggaa tgattgctta tgacgatgat caaaccaagg
     3961 tgtggaatgt tggtgtgcaa aataatgtaa ccataaccaa caataaagcc gatgctgatt
     4021 ggaaatacgg tcatcctaat ctaacaatta atggtgaacg ttttgaccag cagcaagtag
     4081 tcgagaaaga tggaacggtc tcgtttcatt tagtaactac tgggcccaat gcgagtttct
     4141 ttttagccgg ccctgccgtt aagaagattg ccaagtataa tttctgtata tcatatggag
     4201 cttggacaga tcgcgatatg gagtttggtt tggtatctgt tgttctcgat gaacacttag
     4261 agggtgttag aggttctcag tacgttagga aaacgctaag accaggtcac attagcgtca
     4321 atcgttccca ccgattgcaa gaaatgcctc ccatgcgaga ggatttcagt gaggaggata
     4381 atagtagtag tgatagtaat acacataaaa cggacaactc tcccttgact gttcaccttg
     4441 taaaagcagg tgacgaggag aattactcaa cagatcgatc ggacgatgtt gaacccacac
     4501 tccatgatgc tgatgtcatg aagttctccg ggtttgttgg agctagagat aggtttgcgt
     4561 tgcagggagc tgatccaatc ggccctggtg acagatctgt ccgtcgcttc agaccgtctg
     4621 caacattgaa gtctgcgttc cattcgggac cgactcctga tgagttgtac agtgctggcg
     4681 ctgaacaagc ggatcacgac ttcgaacact ttgtctctcg aggcaaagag aaactacagg
     4741 atgaggatcc gatggccaaa ctcgaaagag aggctgagga tttgaaacct gatagtgaca
     4801 acgaagataa cgattatgat cgaaccgctc ctgtgttcaa cccagcagat ggtgacccct
     4861 ggtctggcat tagcattaag cctagattaa aagatcagga tatgaggtct accttaagca
     4921 ctggcacctt gaaaggtggt tcactgaaac cgaagaaaga accagcttca aggttcgagc
     4981 cagcgccaaa gtccgtttta gataggatta gacgtaggca agtttaatct tgcaccaata
     5041 tagaagtagt tagcgctttc cattgttatt tataggagcc aaatttggtg agtcccgatc
     5101 gatggatcct ggtaaacagg ttcggtgaac aaaaagccgg taatctcggg gagatgtcag
     5161 ctcccgtcgt atcactttcg gttgcatatc caaagaataa ccctatattt aacaactaaa
     5221 aattagatag tttccgcctc tcttgcaaac cacatgcaag atgcgagctt gtggagagta
     5281 ccttcccttg aataaggaag gttgaaagtt tctggttccc aaaccattga tcaaaattgg
     5341 ctctgcttct ggtgattaca ctgccgctga atcaacagcg taaacaaatt cctattggtc
     5401 actccgtgaa aagagagtgg ctaatacgcc cctttgatgg cgttaaatga aagcgtagg
//
LOCUS       L77                     5459 bp    RNA     linear   VRL 17-JUN-2024
DEFINITION  Soybean dwarf virus isolate L77.
ACCESSION   L77
VERSION
KEYWORDS    .
SOURCE      Soybean dwarf virus
  ORGANISM  Soybean dwarf virus
            Viruses; Riboviria; Orthornavirae; Kitrinoviricota;
            Tolucaviricetes; Tolivirales; Tombusviridae; Regressovirinae;
            Luteovirus; Luteovirus glycinis.
REFERENCE   1  (bases 1 to 5459)
  AUTHORS   Kehoe,M.A., Congdon,B.S. and Sharman,M.
  TITLE     Genetic diversity of soybean dwarf virus in two mixed-cropping
            regions of Australia
  JOURNAL   unpublished
REFERENCE   2  (bases 1 to 5459)
  AUTHORS   Kehoe,M.A., Congdon,B.S. and Sharman,M.
  TITLE     Direct Submission
  JOURNAL   Submitted (17-JUN-2024) DPIRD Diagnostic Laboratory Service,
            Department of Primary Industries and Regional Development, 3
            Baron-Hay Court, South Perth, WA 6151, Australia
COMMENT     Bankit Comment: ALT EMAIL:monica.kehoe@gmail.com
            Bankit Comment: TOTAL # OF SEQS:41
            
            ##Assembly-Data-START##
            Assembly Method       :: CLC Genomics Workbench v. 2022; Geneious
                                     Prime v. Various
            Sequencing Technology :: Illumina
            ##Assembly-Data-END##
FEATURES             Location/Qualifiers
     source          1..5459
                     /organism="Soybean dwarf virus"
                     /mol_type="genomic RNA"
                     /isolate="L77"
                     /host="Trifolium pratense"
                     /db_xref="taxon:12049"
                     /country="Australia: Lambs Valley, NSW"
                     /collection_date="2022"
                     /collected_by="Joop van Leur"
     gene            64..2747
                     /gene="RdRp"
     CDS             join(64..1147,1147..2745)
                     /gene="RdRp"
                     /ribosomal_slippage
                     /note="P1-P2 frameshift fusion protein"
                     /codon_start=1
                     /product="RNA-dependent RNA polymerase"
                     /translation="MFNFDSLVTATARVVKDFISFCYNRARHVYYALKRWLWELQGVF
                     AAHDAFVDMCYDAMYGVEEFEWELQKQYSTAEIDVQLAEHEYKRLLADGAPLGSWPQP
                     CAPQGSFRSSDDFDVAARAAEANPIVDPQPSLIKGCGDKSPSNPTRIEKFINLVQKKE
                     VLSATEALIKHTYEEQIGESPFGKWFNTLPNRMNYIKRAAAKQAKAAKRSKSVRQMVT
                     EVNVIPDFISCCDVVQVDTGEKLPTKKDKEGNELPPEPKLKMFRRVKPEHVGDARKYI
                     CQHIRNNNMRLIDGSDVSHATINRYALKFCEDLELDMTSTEMLIKYAMVMVPLPRKSD
                     IEAAKIVQSPAARQIRHELGVLNAEVFLEGLCSDSGFESPFSILGLPEIVVRSGAIPR
                     KSRSTINYLSQFSLGLDYQCPNPSLHNALVAVERRVFTVGKGNEVVLPYKNIPGIFSN
                     LDYFRKSIVDKVGCPRTFSPEELAATYHSGKRTLYNAAVQSLKRKAVERSDANVTAFL
                     KMEKHLMCKKIAPRLICPRNKRYNVELGRRLKFNEKKFMHAIDSTFDSPTVLSGYDSF
                     KVGKIIANKWSKFKRPVAIGVDASRFDQHVGVEALQWEHSIYNGAFNDPILKELLHWQ
                     TENKIMLFVEDKILKFKVKGHRMSGDINTSSGNKLIMCGMMHYYFKSLGVKAELCNNG
                     DDCVIICEKKDENKFSHMHSWFKDYGFDMQIETPVYKIGQIEFCQSKPVKINGYYRMV
                     RKQESISKDAHSLISMASAEDVKTFMSATAQCGMILNSGVPVLDAFHKCLYKASGYKK
                     VSQEAIERIVSFGTQDKLGLRKERVEEPITMDNRLSYWESFGVDPQTQVLVERYFDNL
                     QVHIEPRGVKRLTPLLDKTLLSIASVARTSVSLPILSK"
     CDS             2825..2966
                     /note="ORF3a; P3a expressed by leaky scanning of
                     subgenomic mRNA"
                     /codon_start=1
                     /product="P3a"
                     /translation="-
                     ATDYRFLSGFAIGFIASIPISILAIYFVYLKISKNLRGIINEYGRG"
     CDS             2955..5025
                     /note="readthrough domain protein"
                     /codon_start=1
                     /transl_except=(pos:3555..3557,aa:OTHER)
                     /product="P3/P5"
                     /translation="MVAVSNVTIQRRRNRRAARSAPRVQLMAIPTTTGATQRRRRQRR
                     RRRNNRGGGNISGGSGKAHTFQFSKDGINGSSKGTITFGPSLSECKPLSDGILKAYHE
                     YKITSILLQFISEASSTSSGSIAYELDPHCKYSEIQSLLNKFSITKSGSKRFPTKVIN
                     GLEWHDTSEDQFKVHYKGNGDAKIAGSFKITIVVLTQNPKXVDGEPGPKPGPDPTPPP
                     APPPEPTPAKHERFIVYTGTLSTLISARQNSDSISLYSIRDQRVRYIEDENANWAYIK
                     AQWYSQNSVEAVPMFIYPVPQGTWSVEISCEGYQATSSTTDPHRGKSDGMIAYDDDQT
                     KVWNVGVQNNVTITNNKADADWKYGHPNLTINGERFDQQQVVEKDGTVSFHLVTTGPN
                     ASFFLAGPAVKKIAKYNFCISYGAWTDRDMEFGLVSVVLDEHLEGVRGSQYVRKTLRP
                     GHISVNRSHRLQEMPPMREDFSEEDNSSSDSNTYKTDNSPLTVHLVKAGDEENYTTDQ
                     SDDVEPILHDADVMKFSGFVGAKDRFMLQGADPIGPGDRSVRRFKPSATLKSAFHSGP
                     TPDELYNAGTEQADHDFEHFVSRGKEKLQDEDPMAKLEREAEDLKPDSDNEDNDYDRT
                     APMFNPADGDPWSGINIKPRLKDQDMRSTLSTGTLKGGSLKPKKEPAPRYEPAPKSVL
                     DRIRRRQV"
     gene            2955..3557
                     /gene="CP"
     CDS             2955..3555
                     /gene="CP"
                     /note="Coat Protein"
                     /codon_start=1
                     /product="ORF3"
                     /translation="MVAVSNVTIQRRRNRRAARSAPRVQLMAIPTTTGATQRRRRQRR
                     RRRNNRGGGNISGGSGKAHTFQFSKDGINGSSKGTITFGPSLSECKPLSDGILKAYHE
                     YKITSILLQFISEASSTSSGSIAYELDPHCKYSEIQSLLNKFSITKSGSKRFPTKVIN
                     GLEWHDTSEDQFKVHYKGNGDAKIAGSFKITIVVLTQNPK"
     gene            2971..3538
                     /gene="MP"
     CDS             2971..3538
                     /gene="MP"
                     /note="Movement Protein"
                     /codon_start=1
                     /product="ORF4"
                     /translation="MSQYNDDAIVEPHEALHEFSSWLFQRPPAQHSAEEDNDDEGEII
                     EEEAIFPEDQARLTHSSFRRTASMAVPRELSLSGRLYQSASHSLMEYSRPTMNIRSRV
                     SYYSSSPRPLPPRQAPSLMSLTHTASTPKFNRYSINSQLQRAVRNDSPPRLSMASNGM
                     IPVKTSSRSTTRGTETPRSQAPSRSRSLS"
BASE COUNT     1619 a   1179 c   1273 g   1388 t
ORIGIN      
        1 acaagaacct cctcccggca tcttcgtatc gtgtttgagg aatctctagt gttattgtta
       61 gttatgttta acttcgatag cttagttaca gccaccgcta gggtggttaa agattttatt
      121 tctttttgct ataatagggc acggcatgtt tattatgccc taaaaagatg gctctgggaa
      181 ctccagggtg tatttgctgc acatgacgcc tttgtcgaca tgtgctatga cgccatgtat
      241 ggcgttgagg agttcgagtg ggaactgcaa aagcagtatt ccactgcaga gattgacgtg
      301 caattagctg agcacgaata caagcgccta cttgccgatg gcgctccact agggtcatgg
      361 ccacaaccat gtgcgcccca aggctcattc aggtcgtctg acgacttcga tgtagctgct
      421 agggctgctg aggcaaaccc tattgtggat ccacaaccct ctttgattaa agggtgtggc
      481 gataaatcac cttccaatcc cactaggatt gagaagttca tcaacctcgt ccaaaagaag
      541 gaggtacttt ccgctactga ggctctaatc aaacatacat atgaagagca aatcggtgaa
      601 tcaccattcg gaaagtggtt caacactctg cccaatagaa tgaattacat aaagagggca
      661 gcagcaaaac aagccaaggc ggctaaacga tctaaatctg tccgccaaat ggttaccgag
      721 gtaaacgtca ttcctgactt tatctcttgc tgtgatgttg tccaggtgga cactggtgaa
      781 aagctcccta ctaagaaaga taaagaaggg aatgaattgc cacctgagcc taagcttaaa
      841 atgtttagaa gggtgaagcc tgagcatgtt ggtgatgcca ggaaatatat ctgtcaacat
      901 attcgcaaca ataatatgag gttgatagac ggctctgatg tttctcatgc aaccatcaac
      961 cgatatgcgc tcaagttttg cgaagacttg gagcttgata tgaccagcac agaaatgctc
     1021 atcaaatatg ctatggtcat ggtcccactc cctcggaaat ctgatattga ggctgctaaa
     1081 atcgtccaat ctcctgctgc caggcaaata aggcatgagt tgggcgtgct taacgccgag
     1141 gttttttaga ggggctctgc tccgactctg gttttgaatc tccgttttct attttggggt
     1201 tgccagagat cgtggtgcga agtggggcta tccctaggaa gagtcgtagt actattaatt
     1261 atttgagtca gtttagttta ggtctagatt accaatgccc taatcccagt ttgcacaacg
     1321 cattggtggc ggttgagcgt agagtgttca ccgttgggaa aggaaatgag gtagtgctac
     1381 cttacaagaa cataccagga attttctcta atcttgatta tttccgcaaa tctattgtgg
     1441 ataaggttgg ttgccccagg acgttctccc ctgaagaact tgcagcgacg tatcactctg
     1501 gtaagagaac gttgtataat gctgctgttc aaagtcttaa acgtaaggct gttgagagga
     1561 gtgacgcgaa tgtgacagct ttccttaaga tggagaagca tcttatgtgt aagaagatag
     1621 cacccaggtt gatatgtccc cgcaacaaaa gatataatgt tgaattggga cgtcgattga
     1681 aattcaatga gaagaaattc atgcatgcaa tcgactcaac ttttgattcc ccaactgtat
     1741 taagtggata tgacagtttt aaagttggga agataatagc caacaaatgg tcgaaattca
     1801 aacgaccagt tgcaataggt gttgatgcaa gcagatttga tcaacatgtg ggggtagaag
     1861 cactccaatg ggagcactca atttataacg gtgcattcaa tgatcccatt ctgaaggagt
     1921 tgctacactg gcaaacagag aataaaataa tgctgtttgt tgaagacaaa atcctcaagt
     1981 tcaaggtcaa aggacacaga atgtccggtg acattaacac ctcttctggc aacaaattaa
     2041 tcatgtgtgg tatgatgcac tactacttca agtcacttgg agtcaaagcc gagctctgca
     2101 ataacggcga tgattgtgtt atcatatgcg agaagaaaga tgaaaataag ttctcacaca
     2161 tgcatagctg gtttaaagac tatgggtttg acatgcagat tgagactcct gtctacaaga
     2221 ttggacagat agagttttgt caaagtaaac cagttaaaat taatggctat tatagaatgg
     2281 tgcgtaaaca agaaagcata tccaaagacg cccattccct catttccatg gcatcagctg
     2341 aagatgtcaa aacatttatg agtgccaccg cccaatgcgg gatgatcttg aatagtggtg
     2401 tacctgttct tgatgctttt cacaaatgcc tatacaaagc atcggggtac aagaaagtat
     2461 cgcaggaagc gatcgagagg atagtctcct tcggaacgca ggacaaactc gggctcagga
     2521 aagagcgagt tgaagaacca ataacgatgg ataataggtt gagttattgg gagtcctttg
     2581 gggttgaccc gcagacacag gtccttgtcg aacgatattt tgacaatctg caggtccata
     2641 tcgaaccccg cggcgtaaag agattgacgc ctttactcga taaaactttg ctttcaattg
     2701 cgagtgtagc acgaacatct gtgtcgctac caatactttc aaaatagaag cactcataat
     2761 caccatagta gttatagtac tagtagtagt tagctgttta gattacgcta gttcgtacaa
     2821 gtaagttgca acggattacc gatttttatc tgggtttgct atcggcttta tagctagcat
     2881 accaatatca atattggcaa tttactttgt ttacctaaaa atttcaaaga atctgagagg
     2941 gatcatcaac gaatatggtc gcggttagca atgtcacaat acaacgacga cgcaatcgta
     3001 gagccgcacg aagcgctcca cgagttcagc tcatggctat tccaacgacc accggcgcaa
     3061 cacagcgcag aagaagacaa cgacgacgaa ggagaaataa tagaggagga ggcaatattt
     3121 ccggaggatc aggcaaggct cacacattcc agttttcgaa ggacggcatc aatggcagtt
     3181 ccaagggaac tatcactttc gggccgtctt tatcagagtg caagccactc tctgatggaa
     3241 tactcaaggc ctaccatgaa tataagatca cgagtatctt attacagttc atctccgagg
     3301 cctcttccac ctcgtcaggc tccatcgctt atgagcttga cccacactgc aagtactccg
     3361 aaattcaatc gctactcaat aaattctcaa ttacaaagag cggttcgaaa cgattcccca
     3421 ccaaggttat caatggcctc gaatggcatg ataccagtga agaccagttc aaggtccact
     3481 acaaggggaa cggagacgcc aagatcgcag gctccttcaa gatcacgatc gttgtcttaa
     3541 ctcagaatcc caaataggta gacggagaac cggggccgaa accaggtccg gaccccacac
     3601 ccccaccagc accaccacct gaaccgacgc cagccaaaca tgaaagattc attgtttaca
     3661 ccggtacact gtcaacactc atcagtgctc gacagaactc agacagtata tcactctact
     3721 cgattcgaga ccagagggtc agatatattg aagatgagaa tgcaaactgg gcgtacatca
     3781 aagcgcaatg gtattcacag aattctgtgg aagcagtacc aatgtttatc tacccagttc
     3841 cgcaaggtac ttggtcagtt gaaatctcat gtgaaggcta ccaggcaaca tcgagcacca
     3901 cggatcccca ccgggggaag tccgatggaa tgattgctta tgacgatgat caaaccaagg
     3961 tgtggaatgt tggtgtgcaa aataatgtaa ccataaccaa caataaagcc gatgctgatt
     4021 ggaaatacgg ccatcctaat ttaacaatta atggtgaacg ttttgaccag cagcaagtag
     4081 tcgagaaaga tggaacggtc tcgtttcatt tagtaactac tgggcccaat gcgagtttct
     4141 ttttagccgg ccctgccgtt aagaagattg ccaagtataa tttctgtata tcatatggag
     4201 cttggactga tcgcgatatg gagtttggtt tggtatctgt tgttctcgat gaacacttag
     4261 agggtgttag aggttctcag tacgttagga aaacgctaag accaggtcac attagcgtca
     4321 atcgctccca ccgattgcaa gaaatgcctc ccatgcgaga ggatttcagt gaggaagata
     4381 atagtagtag tgatagtaat acatataaaa cggacaactc tcccttgacc gttcaccttg
     4441 taaaagcagg tgacgaggag aattatacaa cagatcaatc ggacgatgtt gaacccatac
     4501 tccatgatgc tgatgtcatg aagttctccg ggtttgttgg agctaaagac aggtttatgt
     4561 tacagggtgc tgatccaatc ggccctggtg acaggtctgt ccgtcgcttc aaaccgtccg
     4621 ccacattgaa gtctgcgttc cattcgggac cgactcctga tgagttgtac aacgctggca
     4681 ctgaacaagc ggatcacgac ttcgaacact ttgtctctcg aggcaaggag aagctacagg
     4741 atgaagatcc aatggccaag ctcgaaagag aggctgagga tttgaaacct gatagtgata
     4801 acgaagataa cgattatgat cgaaccgctc ctatgttcaa cccagcagat ggtgacccct
     4861 ggtctggcat taatatcaag cctagattaa aagaccagga tatgaggtcc accttaagca
     4921 ctggcacctt gaaaggtggt tcactgaaac cgaagaaaga accagcccca aggtatgagc
     4981 cagcgccaaa gtccgtctta gataggatta gacgtaggca agtttaatct tgcaccaata
     5041 tagaagtaga tagcgctttc cattgttatt tataggagcc aaatttggtg agtcccgatc
     5101 gatggatcct gggaaacagg ttcggtgaac aaaaagccgg taatctcggg gagatgtcag
     5161 ctcccgtcgt atcactttcg gttgcatatc caaagaataa ccctacattt aacaactaaa
     5221 aattagatag tttccgcctc tcttgcaaac cacatgcaag atgcgagctt gtggagagta
     5281 ccttcccttg agtaaggaag gttgaaagtt tctggttccc aaaccattga tcaaaattgg
     5341 ctctgcttct ggtgattaca ctgccgctga atcaacagcg taaacaaatt cctattggtc
     5401 actccgtgaa aagagagtgg ctaatacgcc cctttgacgg cgttaaatga aagcgtagg
//
LOCUS       L87                     5459 bp    RNA     linear   VRL 17-JUN-2024
DEFINITION  Soybean dwarf virus isolate L87.
ACCESSION   L87
VERSION
KEYWORDS    .
SOURCE      Soybean dwarf virus
  ORGANISM  Soybean dwarf virus
            Viruses; Riboviria; Orthornavirae; Kitrinoviricota;
            Tolucaviricetes; Tolivirales; Tombusviridae; Regressovirinae;
            Luteovirus; Luteovirus glycinis.
REFERENCE   1  (bases 1 to 5459)
  AUTHORS   Kehoe,M.A., Congdon,B.S. and Sharman,M.
  TITLE     Genetic diversity of soybean dwarf virus in two mixed-cropping
            regions of Australia
  JOURNAL   unpublished
REFERENCE   2  (bases 1 to 5459)
  AUTHORS   Kehoe,M.A., Congdon,B.S. and Sharman,M.
  TITLE     Direct Submission
  JOURNAL   Submitted (17-JUN-2024) DPIRD Diagnostic Laboratory Service,
            Department of Primary Industries and Regional Development, 3
            Baron-Hay Court, South Perth, WA 6151, Australia
COMMENT     Bankit Comment: ALT EMAIL:monica.kehoe@gmail.com
            Bankit Comment: TOTAL # OF SEQS:41
            
            ##Assembly-Data-START##
            Assembly Method       :: CLC Genomics Workbench v. 2022; Geneious
                                     Prime v. Various
            Sequencing Technology :: Illumina
            ##Assembly-Data-END##
FEATURES             Location/Qualifiers
     source          1..5459
                     /organism="Soybean dwarf virus"
                     /mol_type="genomic RNA"
                     /isolate="L87"
                     /host="Trifolium pratense"
                     /db_xref="taxon:12049"
                     /country="Australia: Lambs Valley, NSW"
                     /collection_date="2022"
                     /collected_by="Joop van Leur"
     gene            64..2747
                     /gene="RdRp"
     CDS             join(64..1147,1147..2745)
                     /gene="RdRp"
                     /ribosomal_slippage
                     /note="P1-P2 frameshift fusion protein"
                     /codon_start=1
                     /product="RNA-dependent RNA polymerase"
                     /translation="MFNFDSLVTATARVVKDFISFCYNRARHVYYALKRWLWELQGVF
                     AAHDAFVDMCYDAMYGVEEFEWELQKQYSTAEIDVQLAEHEYKRLLADGAPLGSWPQP
                     CAPQGSFRSSDDFDVAARAAEANPIVDPQPSLIKGCGDKSPSNPTRIEKFINLVQKKE
                     VLSATEALIKHTYEEQIGESPFGKWFNTLPNRMNYIKRAAAKQAKAAKRSKSVRQMVT
                     EVNVIPDFISCCDVVQVDTGEKLPSKKDKEGNELPPEPKLKMFRRVKPEHVGDARKYI
                     CQHIRNNNMRLIDGSDVSHATINRYALKFCEDLELDMTSTEMLIKYAMVMVPLPRKSD
                     IEAAKIVQSPAARQIRHELGVLNAEVFLEGLCSDSGFESPFSILGLPEIVVRSGAIPR
                     KSRSTINYLSQFSLGLDYQCPNPSLHNALVAVERRVFTVGKGNEVVLPYKNIPGIFSN
                     LDYFRKSIVDKVGCPRTFSPEELAATYHSGKRTLYNAAVQSLKRKAVERSDANVTAFL
                     KMEKHLMCKKIAPRLICPRNKRYNVELGRRLKFNEKKFMHAIDSTFDSPTVLSGYDSF
                     KVGKIIANKWSKFKRPVAIGVDASRFDQHVGVEALQWEHSIYNGAFNDPILKELLHWQ
                     TENKIMLFVEDKILKFKVKGHRMSGDINTSSGNKLIMCGMMHYYFKSLGVKAELCNNG
                     DDCVIICEKKDENKFSHMHSWFKDYGFDMQIETPVYKIGQIEFCQSKPVKINGYYRMV
                     RKQESISKDAHSLISMASAEDVKTFMSATAQCGMILNSGVPVLDAFHKCLYKASGYKK
                     VSQEAIERIVSFGTQDKLGLRKERVEEPITMDNRLSYWESFGVDPQTQVLVERYFDNL
                     QVHIEPRGVKRLTPLLDKTLLSIASVARTSVSLPILSK"
     CDS             2825..2966
                     /note="ORF3a; P3a expressed by leaky scanning of
                     subgenomic mRNA"
                     /codon_start=1
                     /product="P3a"
                     /translation="-
                     ATDYRFLSGFAIGFIASIPISILAIYFVYLKISKNLRGIINEYGRG"
     CDS             2955..5025
                     /note="readthrough domain protein"
                     /codon_start=1
                     /transl_except=(pos:3555..3557,aa:OTHER)
                     /product="P3/P5"
                     /translation="MVAVSNVTIQRRRNRRAARSAPRVQLMAIPTTTGATQRRRRQRR
                     RRRNNRGGGNISGGSGKAHTFQFSKDGINGSSKGTITFGPSLSECKPLSDGILKAYHE
                     YKITSILLQFISEASSTSSGSIAYELDPHCKYSEIQSLLNKFSITKSGSKRFPTKVIN
                     GLEWHDTSEDQFKVHYKGNGDAKIAGSFKITIVVLTQNPKXVDGEPGPKPGPDPTPPP
                     APPPEPTPAKHERFIVYTGTLSTLISARQNSDSISLYSIRDQRVRYIEDENANWAYIK
                     AQWYSQNSVEAVPMFIYPVPQGTWSVEISCEGYQATSSTTDPHRGKSDGMIAYDDDQT
                     KVWNVGVQNNVTITNNKADADWKYGHPNLTINGERFDQQQVVEKDGTVSFHLVTTGPN
                     ASFFLAGPAVKKIAKYNFCISYGAWTDRDMEFGLVSVVLDEHLEGVRGSQYVRKTLRP
                     GHISVNRSHRLQEMPPMREDFSEEDNSSSDSNTYKTDNSPLTVHLVKAGDEENYSTDR
                     SDDVEPTLHDADVMKFSGFVGAKDRFALQGADPIGPGDRSVRRFKPSATLKSAFHSGP
                     TPDELYNAGAEQADHDFEHFVSRGKEKLQDEDPMAKLEREAEDLKPDSDNEDNDYDRT
                     APVFNPADGDPWSGISIKPRLKDQDMRSTLSTGTLKGGSLKPKKEPAPRFEPAPKSVL
                     DRIRRRQV"
     gene            2955..3557
                     /gene="CP"
     CDS             2955..3555
                     /gene="CP"
                     /note="Coat Protein"
                     /codon_start=1
                     /product="ORF3"
                     /translation="MVAVSNVTIQRRRNRRAARSAPRVQLMAIPTTTGATQRRRRQRR
                     RRRNNRGGGNISGGSGKAHTFQFSKDGINGSSKGTITFGPSLSECKPLSDGILKAYHE
                     YKITSILLQFISEASSTSSGSIAYELDPHCKYSEIQSLLNKFSITKSGSKRFPTKVIN
                     GLEWHDTSEDQFKVHYKGNGDAKIAGSFKITIVVLTQNPK"
     gene            2971..3538
                     /gene="MP"
     CDS             2971..3538
                     /gene="MP"
                     /note="Movement Protein"
                     /codon_start=1
                     /product="ORF4"
                     /translation="MSQYNDDAIVEPHEALHEFSSWLFQRPPAQHSAEEDNDDEGEII
                     EEEATFPEDQARLTHSSFRRTASMAVPRELSLSGRLYQSASHSLMEYSRPTMNIRSRV
                     SYYSSSPRPLPPRQAPSLMSLTHTASTPKFNRYSINSQLQRAVRNDSPPRLLMASNGM
                     IPVKTSSRSTTRGTETPRSQAPSRSRSLS"
BASE COUNT     1620 a   1177 c   1268 g   1394 t
ORIGIN      
        1 acaagaacct cctcccggca tcttcgtatc gtgtttgagg aatctctagt gttattgtta
       61 gttatgttta acttcgatag cttagttaca gccaccgcta gggtggttaa agattttatt
      121 tctttttgct ataatagggc acggcatgtt tattatgccc taaaaagatg gctctgggaa
      181 ctccagggtg tatttgctgc acatgacgcc tttgtcgaca tgtgctatga cgccatgtat
      241 ggcgttgagg agttcgagtg ggaactgcaa aagcagtatt ccactgcaga gattgacgtg
      301 caattagctg agcacgaata caagcgccta cttgccgatg gcgctccact agggtcatgg
      361 ccacaaccat gtgcgcccca aggctcattc aggtcatctg acgacttcga tgtagctgct
      421 agggctgctg aggcaaaccc tattgtggac ccacaaccct ccttgattaa agggtgtggc
      481 gataaatcac cttccaatcc cactaggatt gagaagttca tcaacctcgt tcaaaagaag
      541 gaggtacttt ccgctactga ggctctaatc aaacatacat atgaagagca aatcggtgaa
      601 tcaccattcg gaaagtggtt caacactctg cccaatagaa tgaattacat aaagagggca
      661 gcagcaaaac aagccaaggc ggctaaacga tctaaatctg tccgccaaat ggttaccgag
      721 gtaaacgtca ttcccgactt tatctcttgc tgtgatgttg tccaggtgga cactggtgaa
      781 aagctccctt ctaagaaaga taaggaaggg aatgaattac cacctgagcc taagcttaaa
      841 atgtttagaa gggtgaagcc tgagcatgtt ggtgatgcca ggaaatatat ctgtcaacat
      901 attcgcaaca ataatatgag gttgatagac ggctctgatg tttctcatgc aaccatcaac
      961 cggtatgcgc tcaagttttg cgaagacttg gagcttgata tgaccagcac tgaaatgctc
     1021 atcaaatatg ctatggtcat ggtcccactc cctcgaaaat ctgatattga ggctgctaaa
     1081 atcgtccaat ctcctgctgc caggcaaata aggcatgagt tgggcgtgct taacgccgag
     1141 gttttttaga agggctctgc tccgactctg gttttgaatc cccgttttct attttggggt
     1201 tgccagagat cgtggtgcga agtggggcta tccctaggaa gagtcgtagt actattaatt
     1261 atttgagtca gtttagttta ggtctagatt accaatgccc taatcccagt ttgcacaacg
     1321 cattggtggc ggttgaacgt agagtgttca ccgttgggaa aggaaatgag gtagtgctac
     1381 cttacaagaa cataccagga atcttctcta atcttgatta tttccgcaaa tctattgtgg
     1441 acaaggttgg ttgtcccagg acgttctccc ctgaagaact tgcagcgacg tatcactctg
     1501 gtaagagaac gttgtataat gctgctgttc aaagtcttaa acgtaaggct gttgagagga
     1561 gtgacgcgaa tgtgacagct ttccttaaga tggagaagca tcttatgtgt aagaagatag
     1621 cacccaggtt gatatgtccc cgcaacaaaa gatataatgt tgaattggga cgtcgattga
     1681 aattcaatga gaagaaattc atgcatgcaa tcgactcaac ttttgattcc ccaactgtat
     1741 taagtggata tgacagtttt aaagttggga agataatagc caataaatgg tcgaaattca
     1801 aacgaccagt tgcaataggt gttgatgcaa gcagatttga tcaacatgtg ggggtagaag
     1861 cactccaatg ggagcactca atctataacg gtgcattcaa tgatcccatt ctgaaggagt
     1921 tgctacactg gcaaacagag aacaaaataa tgctgtttgt tgaagacaaa atcctcaagt
     1981 tcaaggtcaa aggacacaga atgtccggtg acattaacac ctcttctggc aacaaattaa
     2041 tcatgtgtgg tatgatgcac tactacttca agtcacttgg agtcaaagcc gaactctgca
     2101 ataacggcga tgattgtgtt atcatatgcg agaagaaaga tgaaaataag ttctcacaca
     2161 tgcatagctg gtttaaagac tatgggtttg acatgcagat tgagactcct gtctacaaga
     2221 ttggacagat agagttttgt caaagtaaac cagttaaaat taatggctat tatagaatgg
     2281 tgcgtaaaca agaaagcata tccaaagacg cccattccct catttccatg gcatcagctg
     2341 aagatgtcaa aacatttatg agtgccaccg ctcaatgcgg gatgatcttg aatagtggtg
     2401 tacctgttct tgatgctttt cacaaatgcc tatacaaagc atcggggtac aagaaagtat
     2461 cgcaggaagc gatcgagagg atagtctcct tcggaacgca ggacaaactc gggctcagga
     2521 aagagcgagt tgaagaacca ataacgatgg ataataggtt gagttattgg gagtcctttg
     2581 gggttgaccc gcagacacag gtccttgtcg aacgatattt tgacaatctg caggtccata
     2641 tcgaaccccg cggcgtaaag agattgacgc ctttactcga taaaactttg ctttcaattg
     2701 cgagtgtagc acgaacatct gtgtcgctac caatactttc aaaatagaag cactcataat
     2761 caccatagta gttatagtac tagtagtagt tagctgttta gattacgcta gttcgtacaa
     2821 gtaagttgca acggattacc gatttttatc tgggtttgct atcggcttta tagctagcat
     2881 accaatatca atattggcaa tttactttgt ttacctaaaa atttcaaaga atctgagagg
     2941 gatcatcaac gaatatggtc gcggttagca atgtcacaat acaacgacga cgcaatcgta
     3001 gagccgcacg aagcgctcca cgagttcagc tcatggctat tccaacgacc accggcgcaa
     3061 cacagcgcag aagaagacaa cgacgacgaa ggagaaataa tagaggagga ggcaacattt
     3121 ccggaggatc aggcaaggct cacacattcc agttttcgaa ggacggcatc aatggcagtt
     3181 ccaagggaac tatcactttc gggccgtctt tatcagagtg caagccactc tctgatggaa
     3241 tactcaaggc ctaccatgaa tataagatca cgagtatctt attacagttc atctccgagg
     3301 cctcttccac ctcgtcaggc tccatcgctt atgagcttga cccacactgc aagtactccg
     3361 aaattcaatc gctactcaat aaattctcaa ttacaaagag cggttcgaaa cgattcccca
     3421 ccaaggttat taatggcctc gaatggcatg ataccagtga agaccagttc aaggtccact
     3481 acaaggggaa cggagacgcc aagatcgcag gctccttcaa gatcacgatc gttgtcttaa
     3541 ctcagaatcc caaataggta gacggagaac cggggccgaa accaggtccg gaccccacac
     3601 ccccaccagc accaccacct gaaccgacgc cagccaaaca tgaaagattc attgtttaca
     3661 ccggtacact gtcaacactc atcagtgctc gacagaactc agacagtata tcactctact
     3721 caattcgaga ccagagggtc agatatattg aagatgagaa tgcaaactgg gcgtacatca
     3781 aagcacaatg gtattcacag aattctgtgg aagcagtacc aatgtttatc tacccagttc
     3841 cgcaaggtac ttggtcagtt gaaatctcat gtgaaggtta ccaggcaaca tcgagcacca
     3901 cggatcccca ccgggggaag tccgatggaa tgattgctta tgacgatgat caaaccaagg
     3961 tgtggaatgt tggtgtgcaa aataatgtaa ccataaccaa caataaagcc gatgctgatt
     4021 ggaaatacgg ccatcctaat ttaacaatta atggtgaacg ttttgaccag cagcaagtag
     4081 tcgagaaaga tggaacggtc tcgtttcatt tagtaactac tgggcccaat gcgagtttct
     4141 ttttagccgg ccctgccgtt aagaagattg ccaagtataa tttctgtata tcatatggag
     4201 cttggactga tcgcgatatg gagtttggtt tggtatctgt tgttctcgat gaacacttag
     4261 agggtgttag aggttctcag tacgttagga aaacgctaag accaggtcac attagcgtca
     4321 atcgttccca ccgattgcaa gaaatgcctc ccatgcgaga ggatttcagt gaggaagata
     4381 atagtagtag tgatagtaat acatataaaa cggacaactc tcccttgact gttcaccttg
     4441 taaaagcagg tgacgaggag aattactcaa cagatcgatc ggacgatgtt gaacccacac
     4501 tccatgatgc tgatgtcatg aagttctccg ggtttgttgg agctaaagat aggtttgcgt
     4561 tgcaaggagc tgatccaatc ggccctggtg acagatctgt ccgtcgcttc aaaccgtctg
     4621 caacattgaa gtctgcgttc cattcgggac cgactcctga tgagttgtac aacgctggcg
     4681 ctgaacaagc ggatcacgac ttcgaacact ttgtctctcg aggcaaagag aagctacagg
     4741 atgaagatcc gatggccaaa ctcgaaagag aggctgagga tttgaaacct gatagtgaca
     4801 acgaagataa cgattatgat cgaaccgctc ctgtgttcaa cccagcagat ggtgacccct
     4861 ggtctggcat tagcattaag cctagattaa aagatcagga tatgaggtct accttaagca
     4921 ctggcacctt gaaaggtggt tcactgaaac cgaagaaaga accagcccca aggttcgagc
     4981 cagcgccaaa gtccgtttta gataggatta gacgtaggca agtttaatct tgcaccaata
     5041 tagaagtagt tagcgctttc cattgttatt tataggagcc aaatttggtg agtcccgatc
     5101 gatggatcct ggtaaacagg ttcggtgaac aaaaagccgg taatctcggg gagatgtcag
     5161 ctcccgtcgt atcactttcg gttgcatatc caaagaataa ccctatattt aacaactaaa
     5221 aattagatag tttccgcctc tcttgcaaac cacatgcaag atgcgagctt gtggagagta
     5281 ccttcccttg aataaggaag gttgaaagtt tctggttccc aaaccattga tcaaaattgg
     5341 ctctgcttct ggtgattaca ctgccgctga atcaacagcg taaacaaatt cctattggtc
     5401 actccgtgaa aagagagtgg ctaatacgcc cctttgatgg cgttaaatga aagcgtagg
//
LOCUS       L59                     5459 bp    RNA     linear   VRL 17-JUN-2024
DEFINITION  Soybean dwarf virus isolate L59.
ACCESSION   L59
VERSION
KEYWORDS    .
SOURCE      Soybean dwarf virus
  ORGANISM  Soybean dwarf virus
            Viruses; Riboviria; Orthornavirae; Kitrinoviricota;
            Tolucaviricetes; Tolivirales; Tombusviridae; Regressovirinae;
            Luteovirus; Luteovirus glycinis.
REFERENCE   1  (bases 1 to 5459)
  AUTHORS   Kehoe,M.A., Congdon,B.S. and Sharman,M.
  TITLE     Genetic diversity of soybean dwarf virus in two mixed-cropping
            regions of Australia
  JOURNAL   unpublished
REFERENCE   2  (bases 1 to 5459)
  AUTHORS   Kehoe,M.A., Congdon,B.S. and Sharman,M.
  TITLE     Direct Submission
  JOURNAL   Submitted (17-JUN-2024) DPIRD Diagnostic Laboratory Service,
            Department of Primary Industries and Regional Development, 3
            Baron-Hay Court, South Perth, WA 6151, Australia
COMMENT     Bankit Comment: ALT EMAIL:monica.kehoe@gmail.com
            Bankit Comment: TOTAL # OF SEQS:41
            
            ##Assembly-Data-START##
            Assembly Method       :: CLC Genomics Workbench v. 2022; Geneious
                                     Prime v. Various
            Sequencing Technology :: Illumina
            ##Assembly-Data-END##
FEATURES             Location/Qualifiers
     source          1..5459
                     /organism="Soybean dwarf virus"
                     /mol_type="genomic RNA"
                     /isolate="L59"
                     /host="Trifolium pratense"
                     /db_xref="taxon:12049"
                     /country="Australia: Matheson, NSW"
                     /collection_date="2022"
                     /collected_by="Joop van Leur"
     gene            64..2747
                     /gene="RdRp"
     CDS             join(64..1147,1147..2745)
                     /gene="RdRp"
                     /ribosomal_slippage
                     /note="P1-P2 frameshift fusion protein"
                     /codon_start=1
                     /product="RNA-dependent RNA polymerase"
                     /translation="MFNFDSLVTATARVVKDFISFCYNRARHVYYALKRWLWELQGVF
                     AAHDAFVDMCYDAMYGVEEFEWELQKQYSTAEIDVQLAEHEYKRLLADGAPLGSWPQP
                     CAPQGSFRSSDDFDVAARAAEANPIVDPQPSLIKGCGDKSPSNPTRIEKFINLVQKKE
                     VLSATEALIKHTYEEQIGESPFGKWFNTLPNRMNYIKRAAAKQAKAAKRSKSVRQMVT
                     EVNVIPDFISCCDVVQVDTGEKLPTKKDKEGNELPPEPKLKMFRRVKPEHVGDARKYI
                     CQHIRNNNMRLIDGSDVSHATINRYALKFCEDLELDMTSTEMLIKYAMVMVPLPRKSD
                     IEAAKIVQSPAARQIRHELGVLNAEVFLEGLCSDSGFESPFSILGLPEIVVRSGAIPR
                     KSRSTINYLSQFSLGLDYQCPNPSLHNALVAVERRVFTVGKGNEVVLPYKNIPGIFSN
                     LDYFRKSIVDKVGCPRTFSPEELAATYHSGKRTLYNAAVQSLKRKAVERSDANVTAFL
                     KMEKHLMCKKIAPRLICPRNKRYNVELGRRLKFNEKKFMHAIDSTFDSPTVLSGYDSF
                     KVGKIIANKWSKFKRPVAIGVDASRFDQHVGVEALQWEHSIYNGAFNDPILKELLHWQ
                     TENKIMLFVEDKILKFKVKGHRMSGDINTSSGNKLIMCGMMHYYFKSLGVKAELCNNG
                     DDCVIICEKKDENKFSHMHSWFKDYGFDMQIETPVYKIGQIEFCQSKPVKINGYYRMV
                     RKQESISKDAHSLISMASAEDVKTFMSATAQCGMILNSGVPVLDAFHKCLYKASGYKK
                     VSQEAIERIVSFGTQDKLGLRKERVEEPITMDNRLSYWESFGVDPQTQVLVERYFDNL
                     QVHIEPRGVKRLTPLLDKTLLSIASVARTSVSLPILSK"
     CDS             2825..2966
                     /note="ORF3a; P3a expressed by leaky scanning of
                     subgenomic mRNA"
                     /codon_start=1
                     /product="P3a"
                     /translation="-
                     ATDYRFLSGFAIGFIASIPISILAIYFVYLKISKNLRGIINEYGRG"
     CDS             2955..5025
                     /note="readthrough domain protein"
                     /codon_start=1
                     /transl_except=(pos:3555..3557,aa:OTHER)
                     /product="P3/P5"
                     /translation="MVAVSNVTIQRRRNRRAARSAPRVQLMAIPTTTGATQRRRRQRR
                     RRRNNRGGGNISGGSGKAHTFQFSKDGINGSSKGTITFGPSLSECKPLSDGILKAYHE
                     YKITSILLQFISEASSTSSGSIAYELDPHCKYSEIQSLLNKFSITKSGSKRFPTKVIN
                     GLEWHDTSEDQFKVHYKGNGDAKIAGSFKITIVVLTQNPKXVDGEPGPKPGPDPTPPP
                     APPPEPTPAKHERFIVYTGTLSTLISARQNSDSISLYSIRDQRVRYIEDENANWAYIK
                     AQWYSQNSVEAVPMFIYPVPQGTWSVEISCEGYQATSSTTDPHRGKSDGMIAYDDDQT
                     KVWNVGVQNNVTITNNKADADWKYGHPNLTINGERFDQQQVVEKDGTVSFHLVTTGPN
                     ASFFLAGPAVKKIAKYNFCISYGAWTDRDMEFGLVSVVLDEHLEGVRGSQYVRKTLRP
                     GHISVNRSHRLQEMPPMREDFSEEDNSSSDSNTYKTDNSPLTVHLVKAGDEENYTTDR
                     SDDVEPILHDADVMKFSGFVGAKDRFMLQGADPIGPGDRSVRRFKPSATLKSAFHSGP
                     TPDELYNAGTEQADHDFEHFVSRGKEKLQDEDPMAKLEREAEDLKPDSDNEDNDYDRT
                     APMFNPADGDPWSGINIKPRLKDQDMRSTLSTGTLKGGSLKPKKEPAPRYEPAPKSVL
                     DRIRRRQV"
     gene            2955..3557
                     /gene="CP"
     CDS             2955..3555
                     /gene="CP"
                     /note="Coat Protein"
                     /codon_start=1
                     /product="ORF3"
                     /translation="MVAVSNVTIQRRRNRRAARSAPRVQLMAIPTTTGATQRRRRQRR
                     RRRNNRGGGNISGGSGKAHTFQFSKDGINGSSKGTITFGPSLSECKPLSDGILKAYHE
                     YKITSILLQFISEASSTSSGSIAYELDPHCKYSEIQSLLNKFSITKSGSKRFPTKVIN
                     GLEWHDTSEDQFKVHYKGNGDAKIAGSFKITIVVLTQNPK"
     gene            2971..3538
                     /gene="MP"
     CDS             2971..3538
                     /gene="MP"
                     /note="Movement Protein"
                     /codon_start=1
                     /product="ORF4"
                     /translation="MSQYNDDAIVEPHEALHEFSSWLFQRPPAQHSAEEDNDDEGEII
                     EEEAIFPEDQARLTHSSFRRTASMAVPRELSLSGRLYQSASHSLMEYSRPTMNIRSRV
                     SYYSSSPRPLPPRQAPSLMSLTHTASTPKFNRYSINSQLQRAVRNDSPPRLSMASNGM
                     IPVKTSSRSTTRGTETPRSQAPSRSRSLS"
BASE COUNT     1619 a   1180 c   1273 g   1387 t
ORIGIN      
        1 acaagaacct cctcccggca tcttcgtatc gtgtttgagg aatctctagt gttattgtta
       61 gttatgttta acttcgatag cttagttaca gccaccgcta gggtggttaa agattttatt
      121 tctttttgct ataatagggc acggcatgtt tattatgccc taaaaagatg gctctgggaa
      181 ctccagggtg tatttgctgc acatgacgcc tttgtcgaca tgtgctatga cgccatgtat
      241 ggcgttgagg agttcgagtg ggaactgcaa aagcagtatt ccactgcaga gattgacgtg
      301 caattagctg agcacgaata caagcgccta cttgccgatg gcgctccact agggtcatgg
      361 ccacaaccat gtgcgcccca aggctcattc aggtcgtctg acgacttcga tgtagctgct
      421 agggctgctg aggcaaaccc tattgtggac ccacaaccct ccttgattaa agggtgtggc
      481 gataaatcac cttccaatcc cactaggatt gagaagttca tcaacctcgt ccaaaagaag
      541 gaggtacttt ccgctactga ggctctaatc aaacatacat atgaagagca aatcggtgaa
      601 tcaccattcg gaaagtggtt caacactctg cccaatagaa tgaattacat aaagagggca
      661 gcagcaaaac aagccaaggc ggctaaacga tctaaatctg tccgccaaat ggttaccgag
      721 gtaaacgtca ttcccgactt tatctcttgc tgtgatgttg tccaggtgga cactggtgaa
      781 aagctcccta ctaagaaaga taaagaaggg aatgaattgc cacctgagcc taagcttaaa
      841 atgtttagaa gggtgaagcc tgagcatgtt ggtgatgcca ggaaatatat ctgtcaacat
      901 attcgcaaca ataatatgag gttgatagac ggctctgatg tttctcatgc aaccatcaac
      961 cgatatgcgc tcaagttttg cgaagacttg gagcttgata tgaccagcac tgaaatgctc
     1021 atcaaatatg ctatggtcat ggtcccactc cctcggaaat ctgatattga ggctgctaaa
     1081 atcgtccaat ctcctgctgc caggcaaata aggcatgagt tgggcgtgct taacgccgag
     1141 gttttttaga ggggctctgc tccgactctg gttttgaatc tccgttttct attttggggt
     1201 tgccagagat cgtggtgcga agtggggcta tccctaggaa gagtcgtagt actattaatt
     1261 atttgagtca gtttagttta ggtctagatt accaatgccc taatcccagt ttgcacaacg
     1321 cattggtggc ggttgagcgt agagtgttca ccgttgggaa aggaaatgag gtagtgctac
     1381 cttacaagaa cataccagga attttctcta atcttgatta tttccgcaaa tctattgtgg
     1441 ataaggttgg ttgccccagg acgttctccc ctgaagaact tgcagcgacg tatcactctg
     1501 gtaagagaac gttgtataat gctgctgttc aaagtcttaa acgtaaggct gttgagagga
     1561 gtgacgcgaa tgtgacagct ttccttaaga tggagaagca tcttatgtgt aagaagatag
     1621 cacccaggtt gatatgtccc cgcaacaaaa gatataatgt tgaattggga cgtcgattga
     1681 aattcaatga gaagaaattc atgcatgcaa tcgactcaac ttttgattcc ccaactgtat
     1741 taagtggata tgacagtttt aaagttggga agataatagc caataaatgg tcgaaattca
     1801 aacgaccagt tgcaataggt gttgatgcaa gcagatttga tcaacatgtg ggggtagaag
     1861 cactccaatg ggagcactca atttataacg gtgcattcaa tgatcccatt ctgaaggagt
     1921 tgctacactg gcaaacagag aataaaataa tgctgtttgt tgaagacaaa atcctcaagt
     1981 tcaaggtcaa aggacacaga atgtccggtg acattaacac ctcttctggc aacaaattaa
     2041 tcatgtgtgg tatgatgcac tactacttca agtcacttgg agtcaaagcc gaactctgca
     2101 ataacggcga tgattgtgtt atcatatgcg agaagaaaga tgaaaataag ttctcacaca
     2161 tgcatagctg gtttaaagac tatgggtttg acatgcagat tgagactcct gtctacaaga
     2221 ttggacagat agagttttgt caaagtaaac cagttaaaat taatggctat tatagaatgg
     2281 tgcgtaaaca agaaagcata tccaaagacg cccattccct catttccatg gcatcagctg
     2341 aagatgtcaa aacatttatg agtgccaccg cccaatgcgg gatgatcttg aatagtggtg
     2401 tacctgttct tgatgctttt cacaaatgcc tatacaaagc atcggggtac aagaaagtat
     2461 cgcaggaagc gatcgagagg atagtctcct tcggaacgca ggacaaactc gggctcagga
     2521 aagagcgagt tgaagaacca ataacgatgg ataataggtt gagttattgg gagtcctttg
     2581 gggttgaccc gcagacacag gtccttgtcg aacgatattt tgacaatctg caggtccata
     2641 tcgaaccccg cggcgtaaag agattgacgc ctttactcga taaaactttg ctttcaattg
     2701 cgagtgtagc acgaacatct gtgtcgctac caatactttc aaaatagaag cactcataat
     2761 caccatagta gttatagtac tagtagtagt tagctgttta gattacgcta gttcgtacaa
     2821 gtaagttgca acggattacc gatttttatc tgggtttgct atcggcttta tagctagcat
     2881 accaatatca atattggcaa tttactttgt ttacctaaaa atttcaaaga atctgagagg
     2941 gatcatcaac gaatatggtc gcggttagca atgtcacaat acaacgacga cgcaatcgta
     3001 gagccgcacg aagcgctcca cgagttcagc tcatggctat tccaacgacc accggcgcaa
     3061 cacagcgcag aagaagacaa cgacgacgaa ggagaaataa tagaggagga ggcaatattt
     3121 ccggaggatc aggcaaggct cacacattcc agttttcgaa ggacggcatc aatggcagtt
     3181 ccaagggaac tatcactttc gggccgtctt tatcagagtg caagccactc tctgatggaa
     3241 tactcaaggc ctaccatgaa tataagatca cgagtatctt attacagttc atctccgagg
     3301 cctcttccac ctcgtcaggc tccatcgctt atgagcttga cccacactgc aagtactccg
     3361 aaattcaatc gctactcaat aaattctcaa ttacaaagag cggttcgaaa cgattcccca
     3421 ccaaggttat caatggcctc gaatggcatg ataccagtga agaccagttc aaggtccact
     3481 acaaggggaa cggagacgcc aagatcgcag gctccttcaa gatcacgatc gttgtcttaa
     3541 ctcagaatcc caaataggta gacggagaac cggggccgaa accaggtccg gaccccacac
     3601 ccccaccagc accaccacct gaaccgacgc cagccaaaca tgaaagattc attgtttaca
     3661 ccggtacact gtcaacactc atcagtgctc gacagaactc agacagtata tcactctact
     3721 cgattcgaga ccagagggtc agatatattg aagatgagaa tgcaaactgg gcgtacatca
     3781 aagcgcaatg gtattcacag aattctgtgg aagcagtacc aatgtttatc tacccagttc
     3841 cgcaaggtac ttggtcagtt gaaatctcat gtgaaggcta ccaggcaaca tcgagcacca
     3901 cggatcccca ccgggggaag tccgatggaa tgattgctta tgacgatgat caaaccaagg
     3961 tgtggaatgt tggtgtgcaa aataatgtaa ccataaccaa caataaagcc gatgctgatt
     4021 ggaaatacgg ccatcctaat ttaacaatta atggtgaacg ttttgaccag cagcaagtag
     4081 tcgagaaaga tggaacggtc tcgtttcatt tagtaactac tgggcccaat gcgagtttct
     4141 ttttagccgg ccctgccgtt aagaagattg ccaagtataa tttctgtata tcatatggag
     4201 cttggactga tcgcgatatg gagtttggtt tggtatctgt tgttctcgat gaacacttag
     4261 agggtgttag aggttctcag tacgttagga aaacgctaag accaggtcac attagcgtca
     4321 atcgctccca ccgattgcaa gaaatgcctc ccatgcgaga ggatttcagt gaggaagata
     4381 atagtagtag tgatagtaat acatataaaa cggacaactc tcccttgacc gttcaccttg
     4441 taaaagcagg tgacgaggag aattatacaa cagatcgatc ggacgatgtt gaacccatac
     4501 tccatgatgc tgatgtcatg aagttctccg ggtttgttgg agctaaagac aggtttatgt
     4561 tgcagggagc tgatccaatc ggccctggtg acaggtctgt ccgtcgcttc aaaccgtctg
     4621 ccacattgaa gtctgcgttc cattcgggac cgactcctga tgagttgtac aacgctggca
     4681 ctgaacaagc ggatcacgac ttcgaacact ttgtctctcg aggcaaggag aagctacagg
     4741 atgaagatcc aatggccaag ctcgaaagag aggctgagga tttgaaacct gatagtgata
     4801 acgaagataa cgattatgat cgaaccgctc ctatgttcaa cccagcagat ggtgacccct
     4861 ggtctggcat taatatcaag cctagattaa aagaccagga tatgaggtcc accttaagca
     4921 ctggcacctt gaaaggtggt tcactgaaac cgaagaaaga accagcccca aggtatgagc
     4981 cagcgccaaa gtccgtctta gataggatta gacgtaggca agtttaatct tgcaccaata
     5041 tagaagtaga tagcgctttc cattgttatt tataggagcc aaatttggtg agtcccgatc
     5101 gatggatcct gggaaacagg ttcggtgaac aaaaagccgg taatctcggg gagatgtcag
     5161 ctcccgtcgt atcactttcg gttgcatatc caaagaataa ccctacattt aacaactaaa
     5221 aattagatag tttccgcctc tcttgcaaac cacatgcaag atgcgagctt gtggagagta
     5281 ccttcccttg aataaggaag gttgaaagtt tctggttccc aaaccattga tcaaaattgg
     5341 ctctgcttct ggtgattaca ctgccgctga atcaacagcg taaacaaatt cctattggtc
     5401 actccgtgaa aagagagtgg ctaatacgcc cctttgacgg cgttaaatga aagcgtagg
//
LOCUS       BC2020                  5604 bp    RNA     linear   VRL 17-JUN-2024
DEFINITION  Soybean dwarf virus isolate BC2020.
ACCESSION   BC2020
VERSION
KEYWORDS    .
SOURCE      Soybean dwarf virus
  ORGANISM  Soybean dwarf virus
            Viruses; Riboviria; Orthornavirae; Kitrinoviricota;
            Tolucaviricetes; Tolivirales; Tombusviridae; Regressovirinae;
            Luteovirus; Luteovirus glycinis.
REFERENCE   1  (bases 1 to 5604)
  AUTHORS   Kehoe,M.A., Congdon,B.S. and Sharman,M.
  TITLE     Genetic diversity of soybean dwarf virus in two mixed-cropping
            regions of Australia
  JOURNAL   unpublished
REFERENCE   2  (bases 1 to 5604)
  AUTHORS   Kehoe,M.A., Congdon,B.S. and Sharman,M.
  TITLE     Direct Submission
  JOURNAL   Submitted (17-JUN-2024) DPIRD Diagnostic Laboratory Service,
            Department of Primary Industries and Regional Development, 3
            Baron-Hay Court, South Perth, WA 6151, Australia
COMMENT     Bankit Comment: ALT EMAIL:monica.kehoe@gmail.com
            Bankit Comment: TOTAL # OF SEQS:41
            
            ##Assembly-Data-START##
            Assembly Method       :: CLC Genomics Workbench v. 2022; Geneious
                                     Prime v. Various
            Sequencing Technology :: Illumina
            ##Assembly-Data-END##
FEATURES             Location/Qualifiers
     source          1..5604
                     /organism="Soybean dwarf virus"
                     /mol_type="genomic RNA"
                     /isolate="BC2020"
                     /host="Lens Culinaris"
                     /db_xref="taxon:12049"
                     /country="Australia: Grass Patch, WA"
                     /collection_date="2019"
                     /collected_by="Benjamin Congdon"
     gene            80..2760
                     /gene="RdRp"
     CDS             join(80..1162,1162..2760)
                     /gene="RdRp"
                     /ribosomal_slippage
                     /note="P1-P2 frameshift fusion protein"
                     /codon_start=1
                     /product="RNA-dependent RNA polymerase"
                     /translation="MFNFDSLVSATAKVVKDFIHFCYNRARHVYYALKRWLWELQGVF
                     AAHDAFVDMCYDAMYGVEEFEWELQKQFSSAEHDVLIAKHEFERLLRDGAPLKTWPQP
                     CAPMGSFRSSDDFQVAAQEAENLSLMVPEPSLIKGYGDYSLDNPNRIEKFINLVQKKE
                     VLSATEQMIKHAYEEHIGEAPFGKWFNTLPSRMNYIKRAASKKAKAAKRSNSVRQMVN
                     EVNVIPDFISICDVVQVDTGEKLPPKKDKDGELLEPEPKFKMMRRVRPEHYGDARSYI
                     RQHIRNNNMRLIDGSDVSHATINRYALKFCEDLELDMTSTVMLVDYAMTMVPIPLKND
                     VERAKIVHSPAARQIRQELGVLNAEVFLEGLCSDSGFESPFSILGLPEIVVRSGATPR
                     KSRSVISFLSQFTLGLDYQCPNPSLHNALVAVERRVFTVGKGNEVVLPYKNKEGIFSN
                     LDYFRDSIVNKVGCPRTHTPEELAATYHSGKRSLYNAAVQSLKKKAVERSDANVTAFL
                     KMEKHLMSKKIAPRLICPRNKRYNVELGRRLKFNEKKFMHAIDSTFESPTVLSGYDSF
                     KVGKIIANKWSKFKRPVAIGVDASRFDQHVGVEALQWEHSIYNGAFKDPILKELLHWQ
                     TENKIMLFVEDKILKFKVKGHRMSGDINTSSGNKLIMCGMMHYYFKTLGVKAELCNNG
                     DDCVIICERKDENKFQHMHSWFKDYGFDMQIETPVYKIGQIEFCQSKPVKINGYYRMV
                     RKPESISKDAHSLISMASAEDVKTFMSATAQCGMILNSGVPVLDAYHKCLFKASGYKK
                     VSQEAIERIVSFGTQDKLGLRKERVEEPITMDNRLSYWESSGVDPQTQVLVERYFDNL
                     TVHIEPRGVKRLTPLLDKTLLSIASVARTSVSLPILSK"
     CDS             2841..2981
                     /note="ORF3a; P3a expressed by leaky scanning of
                     subgenomic mRNA"
                     /codon_start=1
                     /product="P3a"
                     /translation="-
                     ATDYKFLSGFASGFISSIPVSILAIYFVYLKISKNLREIINEYGRG"
     CDS             2971..5137
                     /note="readthrough domain protein"
                     /codon_start=1
                     /transl_except=(pos:3571..3573,aa:OTHER)
                     /product="P3/P5"
                     /translation="MVAVSNVALQRRRTRRAARRAPRVQLMAIPTTSRAPQRRRRQRR
                     RRRNNGGGGNMAGGSGKAHKFQFSKDGINGSSKGTITFGPSLSECKPLSDGILKAYHE
                     YKITSILLQFISEASSTSSGSIAYELDPHCKYTEIQSLLNKFSITKSGSKRFPTRAIN
                     GLEWHDTSDDQFKIHYKGNGKSEIAGSFKITIDVLTQNPKXVDGEPGPKPGPDPTPPP
                     APPPEPTPAKHERFIVYTGTLSTLISARQNSDSISLYSIRDQRIRYIEDENANWTNIK
                     AQWYSQNSVEAIPMFIYPVPQGTWSIEISCEGYQATSSTTDPHRGKSDGMIAYDDNQD
                     KVWNIGVQNNVTISNNKADADWKYGHPDLTINGERFDQKQVVEKDGTVSFHLVTTGPN
                     ASFFLAGPAVKKTAKYNFCISYGAWTDRDMEFGLVSVVLDEHLEGVRGSQYVRKTLRP
                     GHVSVNRSHRLQDNFVPAEYVSDEDSSSSSSIASNRPSTPDNDSDAQFVESMKGKLPS
                     QTKLPPKGFLSRLSAKEKKEISNSKPSNVEGLVGPLVAAYGYPSQTGVYDAAGEILQA
                     KEAAENLADLERDLKEIDKLEPPDIIVQEEIPDFVPPSEKTLKEDDPDYVSSIWHNAD
                     QAELVSTYEPPDWSRPANELGDPSKKARTLKGTLSKLGGSLRSGESSLRGSLRKTQDQ
                     TDLDNKLSKLNVIQRSQYQRILNNMGATRARAYIDGLDLG"
     gene            2971..3570
                     /gene="CP"
     CDS             2971..3570
                     /gene="CP"
                     /note="Coat Protein"
                     /codon_start=1
                     /product="ORF3"
                     /translation="MVAVSNVALQRRRTRRAARRAPRVQLMAIPTTSRAPQRRRRQRR
                     RRRNNGGGGNMAGGSGKAHKFQFSKDGINGSSKGTITFGPSLSECKPLSDGILKAYHE
                     YKITSILLQFISEASSTSSGSIAYELDPHCKYTEIQSLLNKFSITKSGSKRFPTRAIN
                     GLEWHDTSDDQFKIHYKGNGKSEIAGSFKITIDVLTQNPK"
     gene            2987..3553
                     /gene="MP"
     CDS             2987..3553
                     /gene="MP"
                     /note="Movement Protein"
                     /codon_start=1
                     /product="ORF4"
                     /translation="MSHYNEDALAEPQDALHEFSSWLFQRPVAHHSADEDNDDEGEIM
                     EEEAIWPEDQARLTNSSFRRTVSMAVPRELSHSGRLYQSASHSLMEYSRPTMNIRSRV
                     FYYSSSPRPLPPRQAPSLMSLTHTANTRKSNRFSTNSASPRAVRNDSPQELSMALNGM
                     TPVMTNSRYITRGTESPKSQAPSRSRSMS"
BASE COUNT     1688 a   1201 c   1291 g   1424 t
ORIGIN      
        1 acaagatcca cctcccggca tcttcgtatc gtgtttgagg tatctctagt gtttggttgt
       61 ttaaatacta gttaatttaa tgtttaattt cgatagttta gtgtcggcca ccgctaaggt
      121 ggtcaaagat tttattcatt tttgttataa tagggcgagg cacgtttact atgctctcaa
      181 acgctggctc tgggagctcc agggcgtgtt tgctgcacat gacgcttttg tcgacatgtg
      241 ctacgacgct atgtatggcg tcgaagagtt tgagtgggaa ctgcaaaaac agttctcaag
      301 tgccgaacac gacgtgctaa tcgccaagca cgaatttgag cgcctgttaa gggatggcgc
      361 cccattaaag acatggccac aaccatgtgc tcctatgggc agtttccggt cgtctgatga
      421 cttccaggta gcagctcaag aagctgaaaa cctgtcttta atggtcccag aaccctcctt
      481 gattaaaggg tatggtgatt actcgcttga caatcctaat aggattgaaa agttcatcaa
      541 cctcgttcaa aagaaggagg tactttccgc caccgagcaa atgatcaaac atgcttatga
      601 agaacatatc ggtgaggcac cattcggaaa gtggttcaac actctgccct ctcgcatgaa
      661 ttacattaag agggctgctt caaagaaggc caaggcggcc aagagatcaa actctgtccg
      721 tcaaatggta aacgaggtaa atgtcatccc tgactttatc tcaatctgtg atgttgttca
      781 ggtggatact ggcgagaagc tccctcccaa gaaagataaa gacggggagc tattggagcc
      841 tgaacccaaa tttaaaatga tgagaagggt cagacctgag cattatggtg atgctcgttc
      901 ctacataagg cagcacattc gcaacaataa catgcgcctt attgacggct ctgatgttag
      961 tcatgctacc atcaaccgat atgctctcaa gttctgcgaa gacttagagc ttgatatgac
     1021 cagtactgta atgctggttg attatgccat gacaatggtg cccatccctc tcaagaatga
     1081 tgttgaaagg gcgaagattg tccattctcc tgcagccagg caaattaggc aggagttggg
     1141 cgttctaaac gctgaggttt tttagagggg ctctgctccg actctggttt tgaatccccg
     1201 ttttctattt tggggttgcc agagatcgtg gtgcgtagtg gagctacacc taggaagagt
     1261 cgtagtgtaa ttagctttct ttcgcagttt actttaggtc ttgattacca atgcccaaat
     1321 cccagtttac ataatgcatt ggtggcggtt gaacgtaggg tgttcaccgt tgggaaagga
     1381 aatgaggtag tgctacctta caagaacaaa gaaggaatat tttccaatct tgattacttt
     1441 cgagactcaa tagtcaacaa agttggttgt ccaaggaccc acactcctga ggagcttgct
     1501 gcaacgtacc actctggaaa gagaagtctg tacaatgcag ctgttcaaag cctcaaaaag
     1561 aaggcagttg aaaggagtga tgctaacgtg acagcctttc tcaagatgga aaaacatctg
     1621 atgagtaaga agatagcacc caggttgata tgtccccgaa acaaaagata caacgttgaa
     1681 ttgggacgtc gattgaaatt taacgagaag aaattcatgc atgcaatcga ctcaaccttt
     1741 gaatccccaa ctgttcttag tggatatgac agttttaaag ttgggaagat aatagccaat
     1801 aaatggtcca aatttaagag accagttgca ataggtgttg atgcgagcag atttgatcag
     1861 cacgtggggg tagaagcact ccaatgggag cactcgattt acaacggtgc attcaaagat
     1921 cccattctca aggagttgtt acactggcaa acagagaata aaatcatgct gtttgttgaa
     1981 gacaaaatcc tcaagttcaa ggtcaaagga catagaatgt ccggcgacat taacacctct
     2041 tctggcaaca aattaatcat gtgtggtatg atgcactact acttcaagac acttggagtc
     2101 aaagccgaac tctgcaacaa tggcgatgat tgtgttatca tatgtgagcg gaaagatgag
     2161 aataaattcc aacacatgca cagctggttt aaagactatg ggtttgacat gcagatagag
     2221 actcctgtct acaagattgg acagatagag ttttgtcaaa gtaaaccagt taaaattaat
     2281 ggctattata gaatggtgcg taaaccagag agcatatcca aagacgccca ttccctcatt
     2341 tccatggcat cagctgaaga tgtcaaaact ttcatgagtg ctaccgccca atgcggtatg
     2401 atcttgaata gtggtgtacc tgttcttgat gcttatcata aatgcctatt taaagcatca
     2461 gggtacaaga aagtatcgca agaagcaata gaaagaattg tctcttttgg aacgcaggac
     2521 aaactcgggc tcaggaaaga gcgagtcgaa gaaccaataa caatggataa taggttgagt
     2581 tattgggagt ccagtggggt tgaccctcag acacaggtcc ttgtcgaacg atattttgac
     2641 aatctgacgg tccatatcga accccgcggc gtaaagagat tgacgccttt actagataaa
     2701 actttgcttt caattgcaag tgtagcacga acttctgtgt cgctaccgat actttcaaaa
     2761 tagaagcact catagtaacc atagtagtat tagtattaat agtagttagt ttattagatt
     2821 acgctagctc gtacagataa attgcaacgg attacaaatt cctttcaggt tttgcttctg
     2881 gattcatttc cagcattcct gtatcaatat tggcaattta ctttgtctac ctcaaaattt
     2941 cgaaaaatct aagggagata ataaacgagt atggtcgcgg ttagcaatgt cgcattacaa
     3001 cgaagacgca ctcgcagagc cgcaagacgc gctccacgag ttcagctcat ggctattcca
     3061 acgaccagtc gcgcaccaca gcgcagacga agacaacgac gacgaaggag aaataatgga
     3121 ggaggaggca atatggccgg aggatcaggc aaggctcaca aattccagtt ttcgaaggac
     3181 ggtatcaatg gcagttccaa gggaactatc acattcgggc cgtctttatc agagtgcaag
     3241 ccactctctg atggaatact caaggcctac catgaatata agatcacgag tattttatta
     3301 cagttcatct ccgaggcctc ttccacctcg tcaggctcca tcgcttatga gcttgaccca
     3361 cactgcaaat acacggaaat ccaatcgctt ctcaacaaat tcagcatcac caagagcggt
     3421 tcgaaacgat tccccacaag agctatcaat ggccttgaat ggcatgacac cagtgatgac
     3481 caattcaaga tacattacaa ggggaacgga aagtccgaaa tcgcaggctc cttcaagatc
     3541 acgatcgatg tcttaactca gaatcccaaa taggtagacg gagaaccggg gccgaaacca
     3601 ggtccggacc ccacaccccc accagcacca ccacctgaac caacgccagc caaacatgag
     3661 agattcattg tgtacaccgg tacactgtca acgctcatta gtgcccgaca aaactcagat
     3721 agtatatccc tctactcaat cagagaccag aggatcagat atattgaaga tgagaacgca
     3781 aactggacga acatcaaagc acaatggtat tcccagaatt ctgtggaagc aataccaatg
     3841 tttatttacc cagttccgca aggcacatgg tcgattgaaa tctcttgtga aggctaccag
     3901 gcaacatcaa gcaccacgga cccccaccgg gggaaatctg atggaatgat tgcttatgat
     3961 gacaatcaag acaaggtgtg gaatattggt gtgcaaaata atgtaaccat atccaataac
     4021 aaggccgatg ctgactggaa atacggtcac ccagatttaa ctatcaacgg tgaacgtttc
     4081 gaccaaaagc aagtagtcga gaaagatgga acagtttcgt ttcatttagt aactactggc
     4141 cccaacgcga gtttcttttt agctggccct gccgttaaga agactgccaa gtataacttc
     4201 tgcatatcat atggagcttg gacagaccgc gatatggaat ttggattggt atcagttgtt
     4261 ctcgatgaac atttagaggg tgttagaggt tctcagtacg ttaggaaaac gctaagacca
     4321 ggtcatgtta gcgtcaatcg atctcaccga ttgcaagaca atttcgttcc ggcggaatat
     4381 gtcagtgatg aagatagtag tagtagtagt agtatagcta gtaatcgacc atcaactccg
     4441 gataatgata gtgacgccca atttgtagaa tctatgaaag gtaagcttcc ttctcagacg
     4501 aagctcccac ctaaagggtt cctatcacgg ttaagcgcaa aagagaaaaa agaaatctct
     4561 aattctaaac cctcgaatgt cgaaggcctg gttggtcctc ttgttgcagc ttatggatac
     4621 ccatctcaaa cgggtgttta tgacgcagca ggagagatac tgcaagctaa agaagctgca
     4681 gaaaacctgg cagacttaga gagggactta aaggagattg acaagcttga accaccggat
     4741 ataattgtcc aggaagaaat ccctgacttt gtgccgccat cggagaagac attaaaggaa
     4801 gatgatcccg attatgtatc ttcgatttgg cacaatgccg accaggctga attggtctca
     4861 acttatgagc ctccagactg gagtcggcca gctaatgagt taggtgatcc atctaagaag
     4921 gcacgaacac tcaaaggtac tctctccaaa ttagggggtt ctttaaggag tggtgaatcg
     4981 tcgcttagag gtagcctccg caagacgcaa gatcaaactg atctagataa caagttatcc
     5041 aaactcaatg ttatccagag atcccaatac cagaggattc tcaataacat gggtgcaacg
     5101 cgcgcgcggg catatattga tggtttagat ttaggttagt ataatagaag taagcgtgcg
     5161 ctttccatca cattaggtcg gagccaaact tggtgagttg ctgttgtggg atcctgggaa
     5221 acaggttcgg tgaacaaaaa gccggtaatc tcgggcgttc gtcagacgcc gccgtatcaa
     5281 cacagtatgc atatccatca ataacccgac ttctagtgac taaaaattag agttagtttc
     5341 cgcctctctt gtaaaccaca tacaagatgc gagcttgtgg agagtaccat cccttgaata
     5401 aggatggttg aaagtttctg gttccaatcc attgatcaaa attggcactg cttctggtga
     5461 ttacactgcc gctggtgata cagcgtaaac aatttctgct acttgctcga cgaaatgaga
     5521 gtaactagta aagacttgcc gttcacatgt ttatttgacg gtactaggct tcgtcccttt
     5581 gatgacgtta aatgaaagcg gagt
//
LOCUS       3342                    5609 bp    RNA     linear   VRL 17-JUN-2024
DEFINITION  Soybean dwarf virus isolate 3342.
ACCESSION   3342
VERSION
KEYWORDS    .
SOURCE      Soybean dwarf virus
  ORGANISM  Soybean dwarf virus
            Viruses; Riboviria; Orthornavirae; Kitrinoviricota;
            Tolucaviricetes; Tolivirales; Tombusviridae; Regressovirinae;
            Luteovirus; Luteovirus glycinis.
REFERENCE   1  (bases 1 to 5609)
  AUTHORS   Kehoe,M.A., Congdon,B.S. and Sharman,M.
  TITLE     Genetic diversity of soybean dwarf virus in two mixed-cropping
            regions of Australia
  JOURNAL   unpublished
REFERENCE   2  (bases 1 to 5609)
  AUTHORS   Kehoe,M.A., Congdon,B.S. and Sharman,M.
  TITLE     Direct Submission
  JOURNAL   Submitted (17-JUN-2024) DPIRD Diagnostic Laboratory Service,
            Department of Primary Industries and Regional Development, 3
            Baron-Hay Court, South Perth, WA 6151, Australia
COMMENT     Bankit Comment: ALT EMAIL:monica.kehoe@gmail.com
            Bankit Comment: TOTAL # OF SEQS:41
            
            ##Assembly-Data-START##
            Assembly Method       :: CLC Genomics Workbench v. 2022; Geneious
                                     Prime v. Various
            Sequencing Technology :: Illumina
            ##Assembly-Data-END##
FEATURES             Location/Qualifiers
     source          1..5609
                     /organism="Soybean dwarf virus"
                     /mol_type="genomic RNA"
                     /isolate="3342"
                     /host="Trifolium subterraneum"
                     /db_xref="taxon:12049"
                     /country="Australia: Green Range, WA"
                     /collection_date="2019"
                     /collected_by="Benjamin Congdon"
     gene            80..2760
                     /gene="RdRp"
     CDS             join(80..1162,1162..2760)
                     /gene="RdRp"
                     /ribosomal_slippage
                     /note="P1-P2 frameshift fusion protein"
                     /codon_start=1
                     /product="RNA-dependent RNA polymerase"
                     /translation="MFNFDSLVSATAKVVKDFIHFCYNRARHVYYALKRWLWELQGVF
                     AAHDAFVDMCYDAMYGVEEFEWELQKQFSSAEHDVLIAKHEFERLLRDGAPLKTWPQP
                     CAPMGSFRSSDDFQVAAQEAENLSLMDPEPSLIKGSGDYSLDNPNRIEKFINLVQKKE
                     VLSATEQMIKHAYEEHIGEAPFGKWFNTLPSRMNYIKRAASKKAKAAKRSNSVRQMVN
                     EVNVIPDFISICDVVQVNTGEKLPPKKDKDGELLEPEPKLKMMRRVRPEHYGDARSYI
                     RQHIRNNNMRLIDGSDVSHATINRYALKFCEDLELDMTSTAMLVDYAMTMVPIPLKND
                     VERAKIVHSPAARQIRQELGVLNAEVFLEGLCSDSGFESPFSILGLPEIVVRSGATPR
                     KSRSVISFLSQFTLGLDYQCPNPSLHNALVAVERRVFTVGKGNEVVLPYKNKEGIFSN
                     LDYFRDSIVNKVGCPRTHTPEELAATYHSGKRSLYNAAVQSLKKKAVERSDANVTAFL
                     KMEKHLMSKKIAPRLICPRNKRYNVELGRRLKFNEKKFMHAIDSTFESPTVLSGYDSF
                     KVGKIIANKWSKFKRPVAIGVDASRFDQHVGVEALQWEHSIYNGAFKDPILKELLHWQ
                     TENRIMLFVEDKILKFKVKGHRMSGDINTSSGNKLIMCGMMHYYFKTLGVKAELCNNG
                     DDCVIICERKDENKFQHMHSWFKDYGFDMQIETPVYKIGQIEFCQSKPVKINGYYRMV
                     RKPESISKDAHSLISMASAEDVKTFMSATAQCGMILNSGVPVLDAYHKCLFKASGYKK
                     VSQEAIERIVSFGTQDKLGLRKERVEEPITMDNRLSYWESSGVDPQTQVLVERYFDNL
                     TVHIEPRGVKRLTPLLDKTLLSIASVARTSVSLPILSK"
     CDS             2841..2981
                     /note="ORF3a; P3a expressed by leaky scanning of
                     subgenomic mRNA"
                     /codon_start=1
                     /product="P3a"
                     /translation="-
                     ATDYKFLSGFASGFISSIPVSILAIYFVYLKISKNLREIINEYGRG"
     CDS             2971..5139
                     /note="readthrough domain protein"
                     /codon_start=1
                     /transl_except=(pos:3571..3573,aa:OTHER)
                     /product="P3/P5"
                     /translation="MVAVSNVALQRRRTRRAARRAPRVQLMAIPTTSRAPQRRRRQRR
                     RRRNNGGGGNMAGGSGKAHKFQFSKDGINGSSKGTITFGPSLSECKPLSDGILKAYHE
                     YKITSILLQFISEASSTSSGSIAYELDPHCKYTEIQSLLNKFSITKSGSKRFPTRAIN
                     GLEWHDTSDDQFKIHYKGNGKSEIAGSFKITIDVLTQNPKXVDGEPGPKPGPDPTPPP
                     APPPEPTPAKHERFIVYTGTLSTLISARQNSDSISLYSIRDQRIRYIEDENANWTNIK
                     AQWYSQNSVEAIPMFIYPVPQGTWSIEISCEGYQATSSTTDPHRGKSDGMIAYDDNQD
                     KVWNIGVQNNVTISNNKADADWKYGHPDLTINGERFDQKQVVEKDGTVSFHLVTTGPN
                     ASFFLAGPAVKKTAKYNFCISYGAWTDRDMEFGLVSVVLDEHLEGVRGSQYVRKTLRP
                     GHVSVNRIHRLQDSFTPVEYVSDEDSSSSSSSIVSNRPSTPDNDSDVQFAESLKGKYP
                     TQSKLPPKGFLSRLSAKEKEEISSSKPSNVERQVGPLVAAYGYPSQTGVYDAAREILQ
                     AKEAAENLAELERDLKEINKLEPPDTIVQEEIPDFVPPPERVIQEDDPDYTPPIWRNA
                     DQAVTIATSGQIDWSRPAYESGDPPKKAGTLKGTLSKLGGSLRSGESSLRGNLRKTQD
                     QTDLDNKLSKLSVIQRSQYQRILNNLGKMHARAYIDGLDLD"
     gene            2971..3570
                     /gene="CP"
     CDS             2971..3570
                     /gene="CP"
                     /note="Coat Protein"
                     /codon_start=1
                     /product="ORF3"
                     /translation="MVAVSNVALQRRRTRRAARRAPRVQLMAIPTTSRAPQRRRRQRR
                     RRRNNGGGGNMAGGSGKAHKFQFSKDGINGSSKGTITFGPSLSECKPLSDGILKAYHE
                     YKITSILLQFISEASSTSSGSIAYELDPHCKYTEIQSLLNKFSITKSGSKRFPTRAIN
                     GLEWHDTSDDQFKIHYKGNGKSEIAGSFKITIDVLTQNPK"
     gene            2987..3553
                     /gene="MP"
     CDS             2987..3553
                     /gene="MP"
                     /note="Movement Protein"
                     /codon_start=1
                     /product="ORF4"
                     /translation="MSHYNEDALAEPQDALHEFSSWLFQRPVAHHSADEDNDDEGEIM
                     EEEAIWPEDQARLTNSSFRRTVSMAVPRELSHSGRLYQSASHSLMEYSRPTMNIRSRV
                     SYYSSSPRPLPPRQAPSLMSLTHTANTRKSNRFLTNSASPRAVRNDSPQELSMALNGM
                     TPVMTNSRYITRGTESPKSQAPSRSRSMS"
BASE COUNT     1705 a   1202 c   1286 g   1416 t
ORIGIN      
        1 acaagatcca cctcccggca ccttcgtatc gtgtttgagg tatctctagt gtttggttgt
       61 ttaaatacta gttaatttaa tgtttaattt cgatagttta gtgtcggcca ccgctaaggt
      121 ggtcaaagat tttattcatt tttgttataa tagggcgagg cacgtttact atgctctcaa
      181 acgctggctc tgggagctcc agggcgtgtt tgctgcacat gacgcttttg tcgacatgtg
      241 ctacgacgct atgtatggcg tcgaagagtt tgagtgggaa ctgcaaaaac agttctcaag
      301 tgccgaacac gacgtgctaa tcgccaagca cgaatttgag cgcctgttaa gggatggcgc
      361 cccattaaag acatggccac aaccatgtgc tcctatgggc agtttccggt cgtctgatga
      421 cttccaggta gcagctcaag aagctgaaaa cctgtcttta atggacccag aaccctcctt
      481 gattaaaggg tctggtgatt actcgcttga caatcctaat aggattgaaa agttcatcaa
      541 cctcgttcaa aagaaggagg tactttccgc caccgagcaa atgatcaaac atgcttatga
      601 agagcatatc ggtgaggcac cattcggaaa gtggttcaac actctgccct ctcgcatgaa
      661 ttacattaag agggctgctt caaagaaggc caaggcggcc aagagatcaa actctgtccg
      721 tcaaatggta aacgaggtaa atgtcatccc tgactttatc tcaatttgtg atgttgtcca
      781 ggtgaatact ggtgagaagc tccctcccaa gaaagataaa gacggggagc tattggagcc
      841 tgaacccaaa ttaaaaatga tgagaagggt cagacctgag cattatggtg atgctcgttc
      901 ttacataagg cagcacattc gcaacaataa catgcgcctt attgacggct ctgatgttag
      961 tcatgctacc atcaaccgat atgctctcaa gttctgcgaa gacttagagc ttgatatgac
     1021 cagtactgca atgctggttg attatgctat gacaatggtg cccatccctc tcaagaatga
     1081 tgttgaaagg gcgaagattg tccattctcc tgcagccagg caaattaggc aggagttggg
     1141 cgttctaaac gctgaggttt tttagagggg ctctgctccg actctggttt tgaatccccg
     1201 ttttctattt tggggttgcc agagatcgtg gtgcgtagtg gagctacacc taggaagagt
     1261 cgtagtgtaa ttagctttct ttcgcagttt actttaggtc tagattacca atgcccaaat
     1321 cccagtttac ataatgcatt ggtggcggtt gaacgtaggg tattcaccgt tgggaaagga
     1381 aatgaggtag tgctacctta caagaacaaa gaaggaatat tttccaatct tgattacttt
     1441 cgagactcaa tagtcaacaa agttggttgt ccaaggaccc acactcctga ggagcttgct
     1501 gcaacgtacc actctggaaa gagaagtctg tacaatgcag ctgttcaaag cctcaaaaag
     1561 aaggcagttg aaaggagtga tgctaacgtg acagcctttc tcaagatgga aaaacatctc
     1621 atgagtaaga agatagcacc caggttgata tgtccccgaa acaaaagata caatgttgaa
     1681 ttgggacgtc gattgaaatt taacgagaag aaattcatgc atgcaatcga ctcaaccttt
     1741 gaatccccaa ctgttcttag tggatatgac agttttaaag ttgggaagat aatagccaat
     1801 aaatggtcca aatttaagag accagttgca ataggtgttg atgcgagcag atttgatcag
     1861 cacgtggggg tagaagcact ccaatgggag cactcgattt acaacggtgc attcaaagat
     1921 cccattctca aggagttgtt acactggcaa acagagaata gaatcatgct gtttgttgaa
     1981 gacaaaatcc tcaagttcaa ggtcaaagga catagaatgt ccggcgacat taacacctct
     2041 tctggcaaca aattaatcat gtgtggtatg atgcactact acttcaagac acttggagtc
     2101 aaagccgaac tctgcaacaa tggcgatgat tgtgttatca tatgtgagcg gaaagatgag
     2161 aataaattcc aacacatgca cagctggttt aaagactatg ggtttgacat gcagatagag
     2221 actcctgtct acaagattgg acagatagag ttttgtcaaa gtaaaccagt taaaattaat
     2281 ggctattata gaatggtgcg taaaccagag agcatatcca aagacgccca ttccctcatt
     2341 tccatggcat cagctgaaga tgtcaaaact ttcatgagtg ctaccgccca atgcggtatg
     2401 atcttgaata gtggtgtacc tgttcttgat gcttatcata aatgcctatt taaagcatca
     2461 gggtacaaga aagtatcgca agaagcaata gaaagaattg tctcttttgg aacgcaggac
     2521 aaactcgggc tcaggaaaga gcgagtcgaa gaaccaataa caatggataa taggttgagt
     2581 tattgggagt ccagtggggt tgaccctcag acacaggtcc ttgtcgaacg atattttgac
     2641 aatctgacgg tccatatcga accccgcggc gtaaagagat tgacgccttt actagataaa
     2701 actttgcttt caattgcaag tgtagcacga acttctgtgt cgctaccaat actttcaaaa
     2761 tagaagcact catagtaacc atagtagtgt tagtattaat agtagttagt ttattagatt
     2821 acgctagctc gtacagataa attgcaacgg attacaaatt cctttcaggt tttgcttctg
     2881 gattcatttc cagcattcct gtatcaatat tggcaattta ctttgtctac ctcaaaattt
     2941 cgaaaaatct aagggagata ataaacgagt atggtcgcgg ttagcaatgt cgcattacaa
     3001 cgaagacgca ctcgcagagc cgcaagacgc gctccacgag ttcagctcat ggctattcca
     3061 acgaccagtc gcgcaccaca gcgcagacga agacaacgac gacgaaggag aaataatgga
     3121 ggaggaggca atatggccgg aggatcaggc aaggctcaca aattccagtt ttcgaaggac
     3181 ggtatcaatg gcagttccaa gggaactatc acattcgggc cgtctttatc agagtgcaag
     3241 ccactctctg atggaatact caaggcctac catgaatata agatcacgag tatcttatta
     3301 cagttcatct ccgaggcctc ttccacctcg tcaggctcca tcgcttatga gcttgaccca
     3361 cactgcaaat acacggaaat ccaatcgctt cttaacaaat tcagcatcac caagagcggt
     3421 tcgaaacgat tccccacaag agctatcaat ggccttgaat ggcatgacac cagtgatgac
     3481 caattcaaga tacattacaa ggggaacgga aagtccgaaa tcgcaggctc cttcaagatc
     3541 acgatcgatg tcttaactca gaatcccaaa taggtagacg gagaaccggg gccgaaacca
     3601 ggtccggacc ccacaccccc accagcacca ccacctgaac caacgccagc caaacatgag
     3661 agattcattg tgtacaccgg tacactgtca acgctcatta gtgcccgaca aaactcagat
     3721 agtatatccc tctactcaat cagagaccag aggatcagat atattgaaga tgagaacgca
     3781 aactggacga acatcaaagc acaatggtat tcccagaatt ctgtggaagc aataccaatg
     3841 tttatttacc cagttccgca aggcacatgg tcgattgaaa tctcttgtga aggctaccag
     3901 gcaacatcaa gcaccacgga cccccaccgg gggaaatctg atggaatgat tgcttatgat
     3961 gataatcaag ataaggtgtg gaatattggt gtgcaaaata atgtaaccat atccaataac
     4021 aaggccgatg ctgactggaa atacggtcac ccagatttaa ctatcaacgg tgaacgtttc
     4081 gaccaaaagc aagtagtcga gaaagatgga acagtttcgt ttcatttagt aactactggc
     4141 cccaacgcga gtttcttttt agctggccct gccgttaaga agactgccaa gtataacttc
     4201 tgcatatcat atggagcttg gacagaccgc gatatggaat ttggattggt atcagttgtt
     4261 ctcgatgaac atttagaggg tgttagaggt tctcagtacg ttaggaaaac gctaaggcca
     4321 ggtcatgtta gcgtcaatcg catccaccga ttgcaagaca gtttcacacc ggtggaatat
     4381 gtcagtgatg aagatagtag tagtagtagt agtagtatag ttagtaatcg accatcaact
     4441 ccggataatg atagtgatgt ccaatttgca gaatcgctca agggtaagta tccgacgcag
     4501 tcgaagcttc cacctaaagg attcctatca cggttaagcg caaaagaaaa agaagaaatt
     4561 tccagctcaa agccctcaaa tgttgaacgt caagttggtc ctcttgttgc agcctatgga
     4621 tacccgtcgc aaacaggtgt ctatgatgca gccagagaga tcctgcaagc taaagaagct
     4681 gcagaaaatt tggcagaatt agaaagggac ttaaaggaga ttaacaagct agaaccgccg
     4741 gatacaatag ttcaggaaga aatccctgac ttcgtgccac ctccggagag ggtgatccag
     4801 gaagacgatc ctgattacac acccccgatt tggcgcaatg ccgaccaggc tgttacgatc
     4861 gccacaagtg gtcaaataga ctggagtcgg ccagcttatg agtcaggtga tccacctaag
     4921 aaggcaggaa cactcaaggg aactctctca aaattaggag ggtctcttag aagtggagaa
     4981 tcgtctctta gaggtaacct ccgcaagacg caagatcaaa ctgatctaga caacaaattg
     5041 tccaaactta gtgttattca aagatctcaa tatcagagaa ttctaaataa cctagggaaa
     5101 atgcatgcgc gagcatatat cgatggttta gatttagatt aatatagtag aagtaagtgt
     5161 gcgctttcca tcacataggc gtggagccaa ccttggtgag ttgctgtcgt gggatcctgg
     5221 gaaacaggtt cggtgaacaa aaagccggta atctcgggtg ttcgtcaaac accgtcgtat
     5281 caacacagta tgcatatcca tcaataaccc attgtccttg tgactaaaaa ttagagttag
     5341 tttaccgcct ctcttgtaaa ccacatacaa gatgcgagct tgtggagagt accatccctt
     5401 gaataaggat ggttgaaagt ttctggttcc aatccattga tcaaaattgg cactgcttct
     5461 ggtgactaca ctgccgctgg tgatacagcg taaacaattt ctgctactta ctcgatgaaa
     5521 tgagagtaac tagtaaagtc ttgccgctca catttctatt tgacggtact aggcttcgtc
     5581 cctttgatga cgttaaatga aagcggagt
//
LOCUS       5432                    5609 bp    RNA     linear   VRL 17-JUN-2024
DEFINITION  Soybean dwarf virus isolate 5432.
ACCESSION   5432
VERSION
KEYWORDS    .
SOURCE      Soybean dwarf virus
  ORGANISM  Soybean dwarf virus
            Viruses; Riboviria; Orthornavirae; Kitrinoviricota;
            Tolucaviricetes; Tolivirales; Tombusviridae; Regressovirinae;
            Luteovirus; Luteovirus glycinis.
REFERENCE   1  (bases 1 to 5609)
  AUTHORS   Kehoe,M.A., Congdon,B.S. and Sharman,M.
  TITLE     Genetic diversity of soybean dwarf virus in two mixed-cropping
            regions of Australia
  JOURNAL   unpublished
REFERENCE   2  (bases 1 to 5609)
  AUTHORS   Kehoe,M.A., Congdon,B.S. and Sharman,M.
  TITLE     Direct Submission
  JOURNAL   Submitted (17-JUN-2024) DPIRD Diagnostic Laboratory Service,
            Department of Primary Industries and Regional Development, 3
            Baron-Hay Court, South Perth, WA 6151, Australia
COMMENT     Bankit Comment: ALT EMAIL:monica.kehoe@gmail.com
            Bankit Comment: TOTAL # OF SEQS:41
            
            ##Assembly-Data-START##
            Assembly Method       :: CLC Genomics Workbench v. 2022; Geneious
                                     Prime v. Various
            Sequencing Technology :: Illumina
            ##Assembly-Data-END##
FEATURES             Location/Qualifiers
     source          1..5609
                     /organism="Soybean dwarf virus"
                     /mol_type="genomic RNA"
                     /isolate="5432"
                     /host="Cicer arietinum"
                     /db_xref="taxon:12049"
                     /country="Australia: Edgeroi, NSW"
                     /collection_date="2013"
                     /collected_by="Murray Sharman"
     gene            80..2760
                     /gene="RdRp"
     CDS             join(80..1162,1162..2760)
                     /gene="RdRp"
                     /ribosomal_slippage
                     /note="P1-P2 frameshift fusion protein"
                     /codon_start=1
                     /product="RNA-dependent RNA polymerase"
                     /translation="MFNFDSLVSATAKVVKDFIHFCYNRARHVYYALKRWLWELQGVF
                     AAHDAFVDMCYDAMYGVEEFEWELQKQFSSAEHDVLIAKHEFERLLRDGAPLKTWPQP
                     CAPMGSFRSSDDFQVAAQEAENLSLMDPEPSLIKGSGDYSLDNPNRIEKFINLVQKKE
                     VLSATEQMIKHAYEEHIGEAPFGKWFNTLPSRMNYIKRAASKKAKAAKRSNSVRQMVN
                     EVNVIPDFISICDVVQVDTGEKLPPKKDKDGELLEPEPKLKMMRRVRPEHFGDARSYI
                     RQHIRNNNMRLIDGSDVSHATINRYALKFCEDLELDMTSTAMLVDYAMTMVPIPLKND
                     IERAKIVHSPAARQIRQELGVLNAEVFLEGLCSDSGFESPFSILGLPEIVVRSGATPR
                     KSRSVISFLSQFTLGLDYQCPNPSLHNALVAVERRVFTVGKGNEVVLPYKNKVGIFSN
                     LDYFRDSIVNKVGCPRTHTPEELAATYHSGKRSLYNAAVQSLKKKAVERSDANVTAFL
                     KMEKHLMSKKIAPRLICPRNKRYNVELGRRLKFNEKKFMHAIDSTFESPTVLSGYDSF
                     KVGKIIANKWSKFKRPVAIGVDASRFDQHVGVEALQWEHSIYNGAFKDPILKELLHWQ
                     TENRIMLFVEDKILKFKVKGHRMSGDINTSSGNKLIMCGMMHYYFKTLGVKAELCNNG
                     DDCVIICERKDENKFQHMHSWFKDYGFDMQIETPVYKIGQIEFCQSKPVKINGYYRMV
                     RKPESISKDAHSLISMASAEDVKTFMSATAQCGMILNSGVPVLDAYHKCLFKASGYKK
                     VSQEAIERIVSFGTQDKLGLRKERVEEPITMDNRLSYWESSGVDPQTQVLVERYFDNL
                     TVHIEPRGVKRLTPLLDKTLLSIASVARTSVSLPILSK"
     CDS             2841..2981
                     /note="ORF3a; P3a expressed by leaky scanning of
                     subgenomic mRNA"
                     /codon_start=1
                     /product="P3a"
                     /translation="-
                     ATDYKFLSGFASGFISSIPVSILAIYFVYLKISKNLREIINEYGRG"
     CDS             2971..5139
                     /note="readthrough domain protein"
                     /codon_start=1
                     /transl_except=(pos:3571..3573,aa:OTHER)
                     /product="P3/P5"
                     /translation="MVAVSNVALQRRRTRRAARRAPRVQLMAIPTTSRTPQRRRRQRR
                     RRRNNGGGGNMAGGSGKAHKFQFSKDGINGSSKGTITFGPSLSECKPLSDGILKAYHE
                     YKITSILLQFISEASSTSSGSIAYELDPHCKYTEIQSLLNKFSITKSGSKRFPTRAIN
                     GLEWHDTSDDQFKIHYKGNGKSEIAGSFKITIDVLTQNPKXVDGEPGPKPGPDPTPPP
                     APPPEPTPAKHERFIVYTGTLSTLISARQNSDSISLYSIRDQRIRYIEDENANWTNIK
                     AQWYSQNSVEAIPMFIYPVPQGTWSIEISCEGYQATSSTTDPHRGKSDGMIAYDDNQD
                     KVWNIGVQNNVTISNNKADADWKYGHPDLTINGERFDQKQVVEKDGTVSFHLVTTGPN
                     ASFFLAGPAVKKTAKYNFCISYGAWTDRDMEFGLVSVVLDEHLEGVRGSQYVRKTLRP
                     GHISVNRTHRLQDSFTPVEYVSDEDSSSSSSSIVSNRPSTPDNDSDVQFAESLKGKLP
                     MQSKLPPKGFLSRLSAKEKEEISSSKPSNVERQVGPLVAAYGYPSETGVYDAARAILQ
                     AKEAAENLAELERDLKEINKLEPPDTIVQEEIPDFVPPPERVIQEDDPDYIPPIWRNA
                     DQAVTIATSGQIDWSRPAYESGDPPKKAGTLKGTLSKLGGSLRSGESSLRGNLRKTQD
                     QTDLDNKLSKLSVIQRSQYQRILNNLGEMRARAYIDGLDLD"
     gene            2971..3570
                     /gene="CP"
     CDS             2971..3570
                     /gene="CP"
                     /note="Coat Protein"
                     /codon_start=1
                     /product="ORF3"
                     /translation="MVAVSNVALQRRRTRRAARRAPRVQLMAIPTTSRTPQRRRRQRR
                     RRRNNGGGGNMAGGSGKAHKFQFSKDGINGSSKGTITFGPSLSECKPLSDGILKAYHE
                     YKITSILLQFISEASSTSSGSIAYELDPHCKYTEIQSLLNKFSITKSGSKRFPTRAIN
                     GLEWHDTSDDQFKIHYKGNGKSEIAGSFKITIDVLTQNPK"
     gene            2987..3553
                     /gene="MP"
     CDS             2987..3553
                     /gene="MP"
                     /note="Movement Protein"
                     /codon_start=1
                     /product="ORF4"
                     /translation="MSHYNEDALAEPQDALHEFSSWLFQRPVAHHSADEDNDDEGEIM
                     EEEAIWPEDQARLTNSSFRRTVSMAVPRELSHSGRLYQSASHSLMEYSRPTMNIRSRV
                     SYYSSSPRPLPPRQAPSLMSLTHTANTRKSNRFLTNSASPRAVRNDSPQEPLMALNGM
                     TPVMTNSRYITRGTESPKSQAPSRSRSMS"
BASE COUNT     1695 a   1202 c   1295 g   1417 t
ORIGIN      
        1 acaagatcca cctcccggca ccttcgtatc gtgtttgagg tatctctagt gtttgtttgt
       61 ttaaatacta gttaatttaa tgtttaattt cgatagttta gtatcggcca ccgctaaggt
      121 ggtcaaagat tttattcatt tttgttataa tagggcgagg catgtttact atgctctcaa
      181 acgctggctc tgggagctcc agggcgtgtt tgctgcacat gacgcttttg tcgacatgtg
      241 ctacgacgct atgtatggcg tcgaagagtt tgagtgggaa ctgcaaaaac agttctcaag
      301 tgccgaacac gacgtgctaa tcgccaagca cgaatttgag cgcctgttaa gggatggcgc
      361 cccattaaag acatggccac aaccatgcgc tcctatgggc agtttccggt cgtctgatga
      421 cttccaggta gcagctcaag aagctgaaaa cctgtctttg atggacccag aaccctcctt
      481 gattaaaggg tctggtgatt actcgcttga caatcctaac aggattgaaa agttcatcaa
      541 cctcgttcaa aagaaggagg tactttccgc caccgagcaa atgatcaaac atgcttatga
      601 agagcatatc ggtgaggcac cattcggaaa gtggttcaac actctgccct ctcgcatgaa
      661 ttacattaag agggctgctt caaagaaggc caaggcggcc aagagatcaa actctgtccg
      721 tcaaatggta aacgaggtaa atgtcatccc tgactttatc tcaatttgtg atgttgtcca
      781 ggtggatact ggcgagaagc tcccccccaa gaaagataaa gacggggagc tattggagcc
      841 tgaacccaaa ttaaagatga tgagaagggt caggcctgag cattttggtg atgctcgttc
      901 ttacataagg cagcacattc gcaacaataa catgcgcctt attgacggct ctgatgttag
      961 tcatgctacc atcaaccgat atgctctcaa gttctgcgaa gacttagagc ttgatatgac
     1021 cagtactgca atgctggttg attatgctat gacaatggtg cccatccctc ttaagaatga
     1081 tattgaaagg gcgaaaattg tccattctcc tgcagccagg caaattaggc aggagttggg
     1141 cgttctaaac gctgaggttt tttagagggg ctctgctccg actctggttt tgaatccccg
     1201 ttttctattt tggggttgcc agagatcgtg gtgcgtagtg gagctacacc taggaagagt
     1261 cgtagtgtaa ttagctttct atcgcagttt actttaggtc tagattacca atgcccaaat
     1321 cccagtttac ataatgcatt ggtggcggtt gaacgtaggg tgttcaccgt tgggaaagga
     1381 aatgaggtag tgctacctta caagaacaaa gtaggaatat tttccaatct tgattacttt
     1441 cgagactcaa tagtcaacaa agttggttgt ccaaggaccc acactcctga ggagcttgct
     1501 gcaacgtacc actctggaaa gagaagtctg tacaatgcag ctgttcaaag cctcaaaaag
     1561 aaggcagtcg aaaggagtga tgctaacgtg acagcctttc tcaagatgga aaaacatctg
     1621 atgagtaaga agatagcacc caggttgata tgtccccgaa acaaaagata caatgttgaa
     1681 ttgggacgtc gattgaaatt taacgagaag aaattcatgc atgcaatcga ctcaaccttt
     1741 gaatccccaa ctgttcttag tggatatgat agttttaaag ttgggaagat aatagccaat
     1801 aaatggtcca aatttaagag accagttgca ataggtgttg atgcgagcag atttgatcag
     1861 cacgtggggg tagaagcact ccaatgggag cactcgattt acaacggtgc attcaaagat
     1921 cccattctca aggagttgtt acactggcaa acagagaata gaatcatgct gtttgttgaa
     1981 gacaaaatcc tcaagttcaa ggtcaaagga catagaatgt ccggtgacat taacacctct
     2041 tctggcaaca aattaatcat gtgtggtatg atgcactact acttcaagac acttggagtc
     2101 aaagccgaac tctgcaacaa tggcgatgat tgtgttatca tatgtgagcg gaaagatgag
     2161 aataaattcc aacacatgca cagctggttt aaagactatg ggtttgacat gcagatagag
     2221 actcctgtct acaagattgg acagatagag ttttgtcaaa gtaaaccagt taaaattaat
     2281 ggctattata gaatggtgcg taaaccagag agcatatcca aagacgccca ttccctcatt
     2341 tccatggcat cagctgaaga tgtcaaaact ttcatgagtg ctaccgccca atgcggtatg
     2401 atcttgaata gtggtgtacc tgttcttgat gcttatcaca aatgcctatt taaagcatcg
     2461 gggtacaaga aagtatcgca agaagcaata gaaagaattg tctcttttgg aacgcaggac
     2521 aaactcgggc tcaggaaaga gcgagtcgaa gaaccaataa caatggataa taggttgagt
     2581 tattgggagt ccagtggggt tgatcctcag acacaggtcc ttgtcgaacg atattttgac
     2641 aatctgacgg tccatatcga accccgcggc gtaaagagat tgacgccttt actagataaa
     2701 actttgcttt caattgcaag tgtagcacga acttctgtgt cgctaccgat actttcaaaa
     2761 tagaagcact catagtaacc atagtagtat tagtattaat agtagttagt ttattagatt
     2821 acgctagctc gtacagataa attgcaacgg attacaaatt cctttcaggt tttgcctctg
     2881 gattcatttc cagcattcct gtatcaatat tggcaattta ctttgtctac ctcaaaattt
     2941 cgaaaaatct aagggagata ataaacgagt atggtcgcgg ttagcaatgt cgcattacaa
     3001 cgaagacgca ctcgcagagc cgcaagacgc gctccacgag ttcagctcat ggctattcca
     3061 acgaccagtc gcacaccaca gcgcagacga agacaacgac gacgaaggag aaataatgga
     3121 ggaggaggca atatggccgg aggatcaggc aaggctcaca aattccagtt ttcgaaggac
     3181 ggtatcaatg gcagttccaa gggaactatc acattcgggc cgtctttatc agagtgcaag
     3241 ccactctctg atggaatact caaggcctac catgaatata agatcacgag tatcttatta
     3301 cagttcatct ccgaggcctc ttccacctcg tcaggctcca tcgcttatga gcttgaccca
     3361 cactgcaaat acacggaaat ccaatcgctt cttaacaaat tcagcatcac caagagcggt
     3421 tcgaaacgat tccccacaag agccattaat ggccttgaat ggcatgacac cagtgatgac
     3481 caattcaaga tacattacaa ggggaacgga aagtccgaaa tcgcaggctc cttcaagatc
     3541 acgatcgatg tcttaactca gaatcccaaa taggtagacg gagaaccggg gccgaaacca
     3601 ggtccggacc ccacaccccc accagcacca ccacctgaac cgacgccagc caaacatgag
     3661 agattcattg tgtacaccgg tacactgtca acgctcatta gtgcccgaca aaactcagat
     3721 agtatatccc tctactcaat cagagaccag aggatcagat atattgaaga tgagaacgca
     3781 aactggacga acatcaaagc acaatggtat tcccagaatt ctgtggaagc aataccaatg
     3841 tttatttacc cggttccgca aggcacatgg tcgattgaaa tctcttgtga aggctaccag
     3901 gcaacatcaa gcaccacgga cccccaccgg gggaaatctg atggaatgat tgcttatgat
     3961 gacaatcaag ataaggtgtg gaatattggt gtgcaaaata atgtaaccat atccaataac
     4021 aaggccgatg ctgattggaa atacggtcac ccagatttaa ctatcaacgg tgaacgtttc
     4081 gaccaaaagc aagtagtcga gaaagatgga acagtttcgt ttcatttagt aactactggc
     4141 cccaacgcga gtttcttttt agctggccct gccgttaaga agactgccaa gtataacttc
     4201 tgcatatcat atggagcttg gacagatcgc gatatggaat ttggattggt atcagttgtt
     4261 ctcgatgaac atttagaggg tgttagaggt tctcagtacg ttaggaaaac gctaaggcca
     4321 ggtcatatta gcgtcaatcg cactcaccga ttgcaagaca gtttcacacc ggtggaatat
     4381 gtcagtgatg aagatagtag tagtagtagt agtagtatag ttagtaatcg accatcaact
     4441 ccggataatg atagtgatgt ccaatttgca gaatcgctca agggtaagct tccgatgcag
     4501 tcgaagcttc cacctaaagg attcctatca cggttaagcg caaaagaaaa agaagaaatt
     4561 tccagctcaa aaccctcgaa tgttgaacgt caagttggtc ctcttgttgc agcctatgga
     4621 tacccgtcgg aaacaggtgt ctatgatgca gctagagcga tcctgcaagc taaagaagct
     4681 gcagagaatt tggcagaact agaaagggac ttaaaggaga ttaacaagct agaaccgccg
     4741 gatacaatag ttcaggaaga aatccctgac ttcgtgccac ctccggagag ggtgatccag
     4801 gaagacgatc ctgattacat acctccgatt tggcgcaatg ccgaccaggc tgttacgatc
     4861 gccacaagtg gtcaaataga ctggagtcgg ccagcttatg agtcaggtga tccacctaag
     4921 aaggcaggaa cactcaaggg aactctctca aaattaggag ggtctcttag aagtggagaa
     4981 tcgtctctta gaggtaacct ccgcaagacg caagatcaaa ctgatctaga caacaaattg
     5041 tccaaactta gtgttattca aagatctcaa tatcagagaa ttctgaataa cctaggggaa
     5101 atgcgtgcgc gagcatatat cgatggttta gatttagatt aatatagtag aagtaagtgc
     5161 gcgctttcca tcacataggc gtggagccaa ccttggtgag ttgctgtcgt gggatcctgg
     5221 gaaacaggtt cggtgaacaa aaagccggta atctcgggtg ttcgtcaaac accgtcgtat
     5281 caacacagta tgcatatcca tcaataaccc actgtccttg tgactaaaaa ttagagctag
     5341 tttaccgcct ctcttgtaaa ccacatacaa gatgcgagct tgtggagagt accatccctt
     5401 gaataaggat ggttgaaagt ttctggttcc aatccattga tcaaaattgg cactgcttct
     5461 ggtgactaca ctgccgctgg tgatacagcg taaacaattt ctgctactta ctcgatgaaa
     5521 tgagagtaac tagtaaagtc ttgccggtca catttctatt tgacggtact aggcttcgtc
     5581 cctttgatga cgttaaatga aagcggagt
//
LOCUS       5435                    5609 bp    RNA     linear   VRL 17-JUN-2024
DEFINITION  Soybean dwarf virus isolate 5435.
ACCESSION   5435
VERSION
KEYWORDS    .
SOURCE      Soybean dwarf virus
  ORGANISM  Soybean dwarf virus
            Viruses; Riboviria; Orthornavirae; Kitrinoviricota;
            Tolucaviricetes; Tolivirales; Tombusviridae; Regressovirinae;
            Luteovirus; Luteovirus glycinis.
REFERENCE   1  (bases 1 to 5609)
  AUTHORS   Kehoe,M.A., Congdon,B.S. and Sharman,M.
  TITLE     Genetic diversity of soybean dwarf virus in two mixed-cropping
            regions of Australia
  JOURNAL   unpublished
REFERENCE   2  (bases 1 to 5609)
  AUTHORS   Kehoe,M.A., Congdon,B.S. and Sharman,M.
  TITLE     Direct Submission
  JOURNAL   Submitted (17-JUN-2024) DPIRD Diagnostic Laboratory Service,
            Department of Primary Industries and Regional Development, 3
            Baron-Hay Court, South Perth, WA 6151, Australia
COMMENT     Bankit Comment: ALT EMAIL:monica.kehoe@gmail.com
            Bankit Comment: TOTAL # OF SEQS:41
            
            ##Assembly-Data-START##
            Assembly Method       :: CLC Genomics Workbench v. 2022; Geneious
                                     Prime v. Various
            Sequencing Technology :: Illumina
            ##Assembly-Data-END##
FEATURES             Location/Qualifiers
     source          1..5609
                     /organism="Soybean dwarf virus"
                     /mol_type="genomic RNA"
                     /isolate="5435"
                     /host="Lens culinaris"
                     /db_xref="taxon:12049"
                     /country="Australia: Breeza, NSW"
                     /collection_date="2015"
                     /collected_by="Murray Sharman"
     gene            80..2760
                     /gene="RdRp"
     CDS             join(80..1162,1162..2760)
                     /gene="RdRp"
                     /ribosomal_slippage
                     /note="P1-P2 frameshift fusion protein"
                     /codon_start=1
                     /product="RNA-dependent RNA polymerase"
                     /translation="MFNFDSLVSATAKVVKDFIHFCYNRARHVYYALKRWLWELQGVF
                     AAHDAFVDMCYDAMYGVEEFEWELQKQFSSAEHDVLIAKHEFERLLRDGAPLKTWPQP
                     CAPMGSFRSSDDFQVAVQEAENLSLMDPEPSLIKGSGDYSLDNPNRIEKFINLVQKKE
                     VLSATEQMIKHAYEEHIGEAPFGKWFNTLPSRMNYIKRAASKKAKAAKRSNSVRQMVN
                     EVNVIPDFISICDVVQVDTGEKLPPKKDKDGELLEPEPKLKMMRRVRPEHYGDARSYI
                     RQHIRNNNMRLIDGSDVSHATINRYALKFCEDLELDMTSTAMLVDYAMTMVPIPLKND
                     IERAKIVHSPAARQIRQELGVLNAEVFLEGLCSDSGFESPFSILGLPEIVVRSGASPR
                     KSRSVISFLSQFTLGLDYQCPNPSLHNALVAVERRVFTVGKGNEVVLPYKNKEGIFSN
                     LDYFRDSIVNKVGCPRTHTPEELAATYHSGKRSLYNAAVQSLKKKAVERSDANVTAFL
                     KMEKHLMNKKIAPRLICPRNKRYNVELGRRLKFNEKKFMHAIDSTFESPTVLSGYDSF
                     KVGKIIANKWSKFKRPVAIGVDASRFDQHVGVEALQWEHSIYNGAFKDPILKELLHWQ
                     TENRIMLFVEDKILKFKVKGHRMSGDINTSSGNKLIMCGMMHYYFKTLGVKAELCNNG
                     DDCVIICERKDESKFQHMHSWFKDYGFDMQIETPVYKIGQIEFCQSKPVKINGYYRMM
                     RKPESISKDAHSLISMASAEDVKTFMSATAQCGMILNSGVPVLDAYHKCLFKASGYKK
                     VSQEAIERIVSFGTQDKLGLRKERVEEPITMDNRLSYWESSGVDPQTQVLVERYFDNL
                     TVHIEPRGVKRLTPLLDKTLLSIASVARTSVSLPILSK"
     CDS             2841..2981
                     /note="ORF3a; P3a expressed by leaky scanning of
                     subgenomic mRNA"
                     /codon_start=1
                     /product="P3a"
                     /translation="-
                     ATDYKFLSGFASGFISSIPVSILAIYFVYLKISKNLREIINEYGRG"
     CDS             2971..5139
                     /note="readthrough domain protein"
                     /codon_start=1
                     /transl_except=(pos:3571..3573,aa:OTHER)
                     /product="P3/P5"
                     /translation="MVAVSNVASQRRRTRRAARRAPRVQLMAIPTTSRAPQRRRRQRR
                     RRRNNGGGGNMAGGSGKAHKFQFSKDGINGSSKGTITFGPSLSECKPLSDGILKAYHE
                     YKITSILLQFISEASSTSSGSIAYELDPHCKYTEIQSLLNKFSITKSGSKRFPTRAIN
                     GLEWHDTSDDQFKIHYKGNGKSEIAGSFKITIDVLTQNPKXVDGEPGPKPGPDPTPPP
                     APPPEPTPAKHERFIVYTGTLSTLISARQNSDSISLYSIRDQRIRYIEDENANWTNIK
                     AQWYSQNSVEAIPMFIYPVPQGTWSIEISCEGYQATSSTTDPHRGKSDGMIAYDDNQD
                     KVWNIGVQNNVTISNNKADADWKYGHPDLTINGERFDQKQVVEKDGTVSFHLVTTGPN
                     ASFFLAGPAVKKTAKYNFCISYGAWTDRDMEFGLVSVVLDEHLEGVRGSQYVRKTLRP
                     GHISVNRTHRLQDSFTPVEYVSDEDSSSSSSSIVSNRPSTPDDDSDVQFAESLKGKLP
                     TQSKLPPKGFLSRLSAKEKEEISSSKPSNVERQVGPLVAAYGYPSQTGVYDAAREILQ
                     AKEAAENLAELERDLKEINKLEPPDTIVQEEIPDFVPPPERVIQEDDPDYIPPIWRNA
                     DQAVTIATSGQIDWSRPTYESGDPPKKAGTLKGTLSKLGGSLRSGESSLRGNLRKTQD
                     QTDLDNKLSKLSVIQRSQYQRILNNLGKMRAREYIDGLDLD"
     gene            2971..3570
                     /gene="CP"
     CDS             2971..3570
                     /gene="CP"
                     /note="Coat Protein"
                     /codon_start=1
                     /product="ORF3"
                     /translation="MVAVSNVASQRRRTRRAARRAPRVQLMAIPTTSRAPQRRRRQRR
                     RRRNNGGGGNMAGGSGKAHKFQFSKDGINGSSKGTITFGPSLSECKPLSDGILKAYHE
                     YKITSILLQFISEASSTSSGSIAYELDPHCKYTEIQSLLNKFSITKSGSKRFPTRAIN
                     GLEWHDTSDDQFKIHYKGNGKSEIAGSFKITIDVLTQNPK"
     gene            2987..3553
                     /gene="MP"
     CDS             2987..3553
                     /gene="MP"
                     /note="Movement Protein"
                     /codon_start=1
                     /product="ORF4"
                     /translation="MSHHNEDALAEPQDALHEFSSWLFQRPVAHHSADEDNDDEGEIM
                     EEEAIWPEDQARLTNSSFRRTVSMAVPRELSHSGRLYQSASHSLMEYSRPTMNIRSRV
                     SYYSSSPRPLPPRQAPSLMSLTHTANTRKSNRFLTNSASPRAVRNDSPQELSMALNGM
                     TPVMTNSRYITRGTESPKSQAPSRSRSMS"
BASE COUNT     1702 a   1193 c   1291 g   1423 t
ORIGIN      
        1 acaagatcca cctcccggca ccttcgtatc gtgtttgagg tatctctagt gtttggttgt
       61 ttaaatacta gttaatttga tgtttaattt cgatagttta gtgtcggcca ccgctaaggt
      121 ggtcaaagat tttattcatt tttgttataa tagggcgagg catgtttact atgctctcaa
      181 acgctggctc tgggagctcc agggcgtatt tgctgcacat gacgcttttg tcgacatgtg
      241 ctacgacgct atgtatggcg tcgaagagtt tgagtgggaa ctgcaaaaac agttctcaag
      301 tgccgaacac gacgtgctaa tcgccaagca cgaatttgag cgcctgttaa gggatggcgc
      361 cccattaaag acatggccac aaccatgcgc tcctatgggc agtttccggt cgtctgatga
      421 cttccaggta gcagttcaag aagctgaaaa cctgtcttta atggacccag aaccctcctt
      481 gattaaaggg tctggtgatt actcgcttga caatcctaac aggattgaaa agttcatcaa
      541 cctcgttcaa aagaaggagg tactttccgc caccgagcaa atgatcaaac atgcttatga
      601 agagcatatc ggtgaggcac cattcggaaa gtggttcaac actctgccct ctcgcatgaa
      661 ttacattaag agggctgctt caaagaaggc caaggcggcc aagagatcaa actctgtccg
      721 tcaaatggta aacgaggtaa atgtcattcc tgactttatc tcaatttgtg atgttgtcca
      781 ggtggatact ggcgagaagc tccctcccaa gaaagataaa gacggggagc tattggagcc
      841 tgaacccaaa ttaaaaatga tgagaagggt caggcctgag cattatggtg atgctcgttc
      901 ttacataagg cagcacattc gcaacaataa catgcgcctt attgacggct ctgatgttag
      961 tcatgctacc atcaaccgat atgctcttaa gttctgcgaa gacttagagc ttgatatgac
     1021 cagtactgca atgctggttg attatgctat gacaatggtg cccatccctc ttaagaatga
     1081 tattgaaagg gcgaaaattg tccattctcc tgcagccagg caaattaggc aggagttggg
     1141 cgttctaaac gctgaggttt tttagagggg ctctgctccg actctggttt tgaatccccg
     1201 ttttctattt tggggttgcc agagatcgtg gtgcgtagtg gagcttcacc taggaagagt
     1261 cgtagtgtaa ttagctttct ttcgcagttt actttaggtc tagattatca atgcccaaat
     1321 cccagtttac ataatgcatt ggtggcggtt gaacgtaggg tgttcaccgt tgggaaagga
     1381 aatgaggtag tgctacctta caagaacaaa gaaggaatat tttccaatct tgattacttt
     1441 cgagactcaa tagtcaacaa agttggttgt ccaaggaccc acactcctga ggagcttgct
     1501 gcaacgtacc actctggaaa gagaagtctg tacaatgcag ctgttcaaag cctaaaaaag
     1561 aaggcagtcg aaaggagtga tgctaacgtg acagcctttc tcaagatgga aaaacatctg
     1621 atgaataaga agatagcacc caggttgata tgtccccgaa acaaaagata caatgttgaa
     1681 ttgggacgtc gattgaaatt taacgagaag aaattcatgc atgcaatcga ctcaaccttt
     1741 gaatccccaa ctgttcttag tggatatgac agttttaaag ttgggaagat aatagccaat
     1801 aaatggtcca aatttaagag accagttgca ataggtgttg atgcgagcag atttgatcag
     1861 cacgtggggg tagaagcact ccaatgggag cactcgattt acaacggtgc attcaaagat
     1921 cccattctca aggagttgtt acactggcaa acagagaata gaatcatgct gtttgttgaa
     1981 gacaaaatcc tcaagttcaa ggtcaaagga catagaatgt ctggcgacat taacacctct
     2041 tctggcaaca aattaatcat gtgtggtatg atgcactact acttcaaaac acttggagtc
     2101 aaagccgaac tctgcaacaa tggcgatgat tgtgttatca tatgtgagcg gaaagatgag
     2161 agtaaatttc aacacatgca cagctggttt aaagactatg ggtttgacat gcagatagag
     2221 actcctgtct acaagattgg acagatagag ttttgtcaaa gtaaaccagt taaaattaat
     2281 ggctattata gaatgatgcg taaaccagag agcatatcca aagacgccca ttccctcatt
     2341 tccatggcat cagctgaaga tgtcaaaact ttcatgagtg ctaccgccca atgcggtatg
     2401 atcttgaata gtggtgtgcc tgttcttgat gcttatcata aatgcctatt taaagcatcg
     2461 gggtacaaga aagtatcgca agaagcaata gaaagaattg tctcttttgg aacgcaggac
     2521 aaactcgggc tcaggaaaga gcgagtcgaa gaaccaataa caatggataa taggttgagt
     2581 tattgggagt ccagtggggt tgaccctcag acacaggtcc ttgtcgaacg atattttgac
     2641 aatctgacgg tccatatcga accccgcggc gtaaagagat tgacgccttt actagataaa
     2701 actttgcttt caattgcaag tgtagcacga acttctgtgt cgctaccgat actttcaaaa
     2761 tagaagcact catagtaacc atagtagtat tagtattaat agtagttagt ttgttagatt
     2821 acgctagctc gtacagataa attgcaacgg attacaaatt cctttcaggt tttgcttctg
     2881 gattcatttc cagcattcct gtatcaatat tggcaattta ctttgtctac ctcaaaattt
     2941 cgaaaaatct aagggagata ataaacgagt atggtcgcgg ttagcaatgt cgcatcacaa
     3001 cgaagacgca ctcgcagagc cgcaagacgc gctccacgag ttcagctcat ggctattcca
     3061 acgaccagtc gcgcaccaca gcgcagacga agacaacgac gacgaaggag aaataatgga
     3121 ggaggaggca atatggccgg aggatcaggc aaggctcaca aattccagtt ttcgaaggac
     3181 ggtatcaatg gcagttccaa gggaactatc acattcgggc cgtctttatc agagtgcaag
     3241 ccactctctg atggaatact caaggcctac catgaatata agatcacgag tatcttatta
     3301 cagttcatct ccgaggcctc ttccacctcg tcaggctcca tcgcttatga gcttgaccca
     3361 cactgcaaat acacggaaat ccaatcgctt cttaacaaat tcagcatcac caagagcggt
     3421 tcgaaacgat tccccacaag agctatcaat ggccttgaat ggcatgacac cagtgatgac
     3481 caattcaaga tacattacaa ggggaacgga aagtccgaaa tcgcaggctc cttcaagatc
     3541 acgatcgatg tcttaactca gaatcccaaa taggtagacg gagaaccggg gccgaaacca
     3601 ggtccggacc ccacaccccc accagcacca ccacctgaac cgacgccagc caaacatgag
     3661 agattcattg tgtacaccgg tacactgtca acgctcatta gtgcccgaca aaactcagat
     3721 agtatatccc tctactcaat cagagaccag aggatcagat atattgagga tgagaacgca
     3781 aactggacga acatcaaagc acaatggtat tcccagaatt ctgtggaagc aataccaatg
     3841 tttatttacc cagttccgca aggtacatgg tcgattgaaa tctcttgtga aggctaccag
     3901 gcaacatcaa gcaccacgga cccccaccgg gggaaatctg atggaatgat tgcttatgat
     3961 gacaatcaag ataaggtgtg gaatattggt gtgcaaaata atgtaaccat atccaataac
     4021 aaggctgatg ctgattggaa atacggtcac ccagatttaa ctatcaacgg tgaacgtttc
     4081 gaccaaaagc aagtagttga gaaagatgga acagtttcgt ttcatttagt gactactggc
     4141 cccaacgcga gtttcttttt agctggccct gccgttaaga agacagccaa gtataacttc
     4201 tgtatatcat atggagcttg gacagaccgc gatatggaat ttggattggt atcagttgtt
     4261 ctcgatgaac atttagaggg tgttagaggt tctcagtacg ttaggaaaac gctaaggcca
     4321 ggtcatatta gcgtcaatcg cactcaccga ttgcaagaca gtttcacacc ggtggaatat
     4381 gtcagtgatg aagatagtag tagtagtagt agtagtatag ttagtaatcg accatcaact
     4441 ccggatgatg atagtgatgt ccaatttgca gaatcgctca agggtaagct tccgacacag
     4501 tcgaagcttc cacctaaagg attcctgtca cggttaagcg caaaagaaaa agaagaaatt
     4561 tccagctcaa agccctcaaa tgttgaacgt caagttggtc ctcttgttgc agcctatgga
     4621 tacccgtcgc aaacaggtgt ctatgatgca gccagagaga tcctgcaagc taaagaagct
     4681 gcagaaaatt tggcagaact agaaagggac ttaaaggaga ttaacaagct agaaccgccg
     4741 gatacaatag ttcaggaaga aatccctgac ttcgtgccac ctccggagag ggtgatccag
     4801 gaagacgatc ctgattacat acctccgatt tggcgcaatg ccgaccaggc tgttacaatc
     4861 gccacaagtg gtcaaataga ctggagtcgg ccaacttatg agtcaggtga tccacctaag
     4921 aaggcaggaa cactcaaggg aactctctca aaattaggag ggtctcttag aagtggagaa
     4981 tcgtctctta gaggtaacct ccgcaagacg caagatcaaa ctgatctaga caacaaattg
     5041 tccaaactta gtgttattca aagatctcaa tatcagagaa ttctaaataa cctagggaaa
     5101 atgcgtgcgc gagaatacat cgatggttta gatttagatt aatatagtag aagtaagtgt
     5161 gcgctttcca tcacataggc gtggagccaa ccttggtgag ttgctgtcgt gggatcctgg
     5221 gaaacaggtt cggtgaacaa aaagccggta atctcgggtg ttcgtcaaac accgtcgtat
     5281 caacacagta tgcatatcca tcaataaccc actgtccttg tgactaaaaa ttagagttag
     5341 tttaccgcct ctcttgtaaa ccacatgcaa gatgcgagct tgtggagagt accatccctt
     5401 gaataaggat ggttgaaagt ttctggttcc aatccattga tcaaaattgg cactgcttct
     5461 ggtgactaca ctgccgctgg tgatacagcg taaacaattt ctgctactta ctcgatgaaa
     5521 tgagagtaac tagtaaagtc ttgccgctca catttctatt tgacggtact aggcttcgtt
     5581 cctttgataa cgttaaatga aagcggagt
//
LOCUS       6091                    5609 bp    RNA     linear   VRL 17-JUN-2024
DEFINITION  Soybean dwarf virus isolate 6091.
ACCESSION   6091
VERSION
KEYWORDS    .
SOURCE      Soybean dwarf virus
  ORGANISM  Soybean dwarf virus
            Viruses; Riboviria; Orthornavirae; Kitrinoviricota;
            Tolucaviricetes; Tolivirales; Tombusviridae; Regressovirinae;
            Luteovirus; Luteovirus glycinis.
REFERENCE   1  (bases 1 to 5609)
  AUTHORS   Kehoe,M.A., Congdon,B.S. and Sharman,M.
  TITLE     Genetic diversity of soybean dwarf virus in two mixed-cropping
            regions of Australia
  JOURNAL   unpublished
REFERENCE   2  (bases 1 to 5609)
  AUTHORS   Kehoe,M.A., Congdon,B.S. and Sharman,M.
  TITLE     Direct Submission
  JOURNAL   Submitted (17-JUN-2024) DPIRD Diagnostic Laboratory Service,
            Department of Primary Industries and Regional Development, 3
            Baron-Hay Court, South Perth, WA 6151, Australia
COMMENT     Bankit Comment: ALT EMAIL:monica.kehoe@gmail.com
            Bankit Comment: TOTAL # OF SEQS:41
            
            ##Assembly-Data-START##
            Assembly Method       :: CLC Genomics Workbench v. 2022; Geneious
                                     Prime v. Various
            Sequencing Technology :: Illumina
            ##Assembly-Data-END##
FEATURES             Location/Qualifiers
     source          1..5609
                     /organism="Soybean dwarf virus"
                     /mol_type="genomic RNA"
                     /isolate="6091"
                     /host="Trifolium subterraneum"
                     /db_xref="taxon:12049"
                     /country="Australia: Esperance, WA"
                     /collection_date="2017"
                     /collected_by="Benjamin Congdon"
     gene            80..2760
                     /gene="RdRp"
     CDS             join(80..1162,1162..2760)
                     /gene="RdRp"
                     /ribosomal_slippage
                     /note="P1-P2 frameshift fusion protein"
                     /codon_start=1
                     /product="RNA-dependent RNA polymerase"
                     /translation="MFNFDSLVSATAKVVKDFIHFCYNRARHVYYALKRWLWELQGVF
                     AAHDAFVDMCYDAMYGVEEFEWELQKQFSSAEHDVLIAKHEFERLLRDGAPLKTWPQP
                     CAPMGSFRSSDDFQVAAQEAENLSLMDPEPSLIKGSGDYSLDNPNRIEKFINLVQKKE
                     VLSATEQMIKHAYEEHIGEAPFGKWFNTLPSRMNYIKRAASKKAKAAKRSNSVRQMVN
                     EVNVIPDFISICDVVQVDTGEKLPPKKDKDGELLEPEPKLKMMRRVRPEHYGDARSYI
                     RQHIRNNNMRLIDGSDVSHATINRYALKFCEDLELDMTSTAMLVDYAMTMVPIPLKND
                     VERAKIVHSPAARQIRQELGVLNAEVFLEGLCSDSGFESPFSILGLPEIVVRSGATPR
                     KSRSVISFLSQFTLGLDYQCPNPSLHNALVAVERRVFTVGKGNEVVLPYKNKEGIFSN
                     LDYFRDSIVNKVGCPRTHTPEELAATYHSGKRSLYNAAVQSLKKKAVERSDANVTAFL
                     KMEKHLMSKKIAPRLICPRNKRYNVELGRRLKFNEKKFMHAIDSTFESPTVLSGYDSF
                     KVGKIIANKWSKFKRPVAIGVDASRFDQHVGVEALQWEHSIYNGAFKDPILKELLHWQ
                     TENRIMLFVEDKILKFKVKGHRMSGDINTSSGNKLIMCGMMHYYFKTLGVKAELCNNG
                     DDCVIICERKDENKFQHMHSWFKDYGFDMQIETPVYKIGQIEFCQSKPVKINGYYRMV
                     RKPESISKDAHSLISMASAEDVKTFMSATAQCGMILNSGVPVLDAYHKCLFKASGYKK
                     VSQEAIERIVSFGTQDKLGLRKERVEEPITMDNRLSYWESSGVDPQTQVLVERYFDNL
                     TVHIEPRGVKRLTPLLDKTLLSIASVARTSVSLPILSK"
     CDS             2841..2981
                     /note="ORF3a; P3a expressed by leaky scanning of
                     subgenomic mRNA"
                     /codon_start=1
                     /product="P3a"
                     /translation="-
                     ATDYKFLSGFASGFISSIPVSILAIYFVYLKISKNLREIINEYGRG"
     CDS             2971..5139
                     /note="readthrough domain protein"
                     /codon_start=1
                     /transl_except=(pos:3571..3573,aa:OTHER)
                     /product="P3/P5"
                     /translation="MVAVSNVALQRRRTRRAARRAPRVQLMAIPTTSRAPQRRRRQRR
                     RRRNNGGGGNMAGGSGKAHKFQFSKDGINGSSKGTITFGPSLSECKPLSDGILKAYHE
                     YKITSILLQFISEASSTSSGSIAYELDPHCKYTEIQSLLNKFSITKSGSKRFPTRAIN
                     GLEWHDTSDDQFKIHYKGNGKSEIAGSFKITIDVLTQNPKXVDGEPGPKPGPDPTPPP
                     APPPEPTPAKHERFIVYTGTLSTLISARQNSDSISLYSIRDQRIRYIEDENANWTNIK
                     AQWYSQNSVEAIPMFIYPVPQGTWSIEISCEGYQATSSTTDPHRGKSDGMIAYDDNQD
                     KVWNIGVQNNVTISNNKADADWKYGHPDLTINGERFDQKQVVEKDGTVSFHLVTTGPN
                     ASFFLAGPAVKKTAKYNFCISYGAWTDRDMEFGLVSVVLDEHLEGVRGSQYVRKTLRP
                     GHVSVNRIHRLQDSFTSVEYVSDEDSSSSSSSIVSNRPSTPDNDSDVQFAESLKGKYP
                     TQSKLPPKGFLSRLSAKEKEEISSSKPSNVERQVGPLVAAYGYPSQTGVYDATREILQ
                     AKEAAENLAELERDLKEINKLEPPDTIVQEEIPDFVPPPERVIQEDDPDYIPPIWRNA
                     DQAVTIATSGQIDWSRPAYESGDPPEKAGTLKGTLSKLGGSLRSGESSLRGNLRKTQD
                     QTDLDNKLSKLSVVQRSQYQRILNNLGKMRARAYIDGLDLD"
     gene            2971..3570
                     /gene="CP"
     CDS             2971..3570
                     /gene="CP"
                     /note="Coat Protein"
                     /codon_start=1
                     /product="ORF3"
                     /translation="MVAVSNVALQRRRTRRAARRAPRVQLMAIPTTSRAPQRRRRQRR
                     RRRNNGGGGNMAGGSGKAHKFQFSKDGINGSSKGTITFGPSLSECKPLSDGILKAYHE
                     YKITSILLQFISEASSTSSGSIAYELDPHCKYTEIQSLLNKFSITKSGSKRFPTRAIN
                     GLEWHDTSDDQFKIHYKGNGKSEIAGSFKITIDVLTQNPK"
     gene            2987..3553
                     /gene="MP"
     CDS             2987..3553
                     /gene="MP"
                     /note="Movement Protein"
                     /codon_start=1
                     /product="ORF4"
                     /translation="MSHYNEDALAEPQDALHEFSSWLFQRPVAHHSADEDNDDEGEIM
                     EEEAIWPEDQARLTNSSFRRTVSMAVPRELSHSGRLYQSASHSLMEYSRPTMNIRSRV
                     SYYSSSPRPLPPRQAPSLMSLTHTANTRKSNRFLTNSASPRAVRNDSPQELSMALNGM
                     TPVMTNSRYITRGTESPKSQAPSRSRSMS"
BASE COUNT     1699 a   1201 c   1293 g   1416 t
ORIGIN      
        1 acaagatcca cctcccggca ccttcgtatc gtgtttgagg tatctctagt gtttggttgt
       61 ttaaatacta gttaatttga tgtttaattt cgatagttta gtgtcggcca ccgctaaggt
      121 ggtcaaagat tttattcatt tttgttataa tagggcgcgg cacgtttact atgctctcaa
      181 acgctggctc tgggagctcc agggcgtgtt tgctgcacat gacgcttttg tcgacatgtg
      241 ctacgacgct atgtatggcg tcgaagagtt tgagtgggaa ctgcaaaaac agttctcaag
      301 tgccgaacac gacgtgctaa tcgccaagca cgaatttgag cgcctgttaa gggatggcgc
      361 cccattaaag acatggccac aaccatgtgc tcctatgggc agtttccggt cgtctgatga
      421 cttccaggta gcagctcaag aagctgaaaa cctgtcttta atggacccag aaccctcctt
      481 gattaaaggg tctggtgatt actcgcttga caatcctaat aggattgaaa agttcatcaa
      541 cctcgttcaa aagaaggagg tactttccgc caccgagcaa atgatcaaac atgcttatga
      601 agagcatatc ggtgaggcac cattcggaaa gtggttcaac actctgccct ctcgcatgaa
      661 ttacattaag agggctgctt caaagaaggc caaggcggcc aagagatcaa actctgtccg
      721 tcaaatggta aacgaggtaa atgtcatccc agactttatc tcaatttgtg atgttgtcca
      781 ggtggatact ggcgagaagc tccctcccaa gaaagataaa gacggggagc tattggagcc
      841 tgaacccaaa ttaaaaatga tgagaagggt cagacctgag cattatggtg atgctcgttc
      901 ttacataagg cagcacattc gcaacaataa catgcgcctt attgacggct ctgatgttag
      961 tcatgctacc atcaaccgat atgctctcaa gttctgcgaa gacttagagc ttgatatgac
     1021 cagtactgca atgctggttg attatgctat gacaatggtg cccatccctc tcaagaatga
     1081 tgttgaaagg gcgaagattg tccattctcc tgcagccagg caaattaggc aggagttggg
     1141 cgttctaaac gctgaggttt tttagagggg ctctgctccg actctggttt tgaatccccg
     1201 ttttctattt tggggttgcc agagatcgtg gtgcgtagtg gagctacacc taggaagagt
     1261 cgtagtgtaa ttagctttct ttcgcagttt actttaggtc tagattacca atgcccaaat
     1321 cccagtttac ataatgcatt ggtggcggtt gaacgtaggg tgttcaccgt tgggaaagga
     1381 aatgaggtag tgctacctta caagaacaaa gaaggaatat tttccaatct tgattacttt
     1441 cgagactcaa tagtcaacaa agttggttgt ccaaggaccc acactcctga ggagcttgct
     1501 gcaacgtacc actctggaaa gagaagtctg tacaatgcag ctgttcaaag cctcaaaaag
     1561 aaggcagttg aaaggagtga tgctaacgtg acagcctttc tcaagatgga aaaacatctg
     1621 atgagtaaga agatagcacc caggttgata tgtccccgaa acaaaagata caatgttgaa
     1681 ttgggacgtc gattgaaatt taacgagaag aaattcatgc atgcaatcga ctcaaccttt
     1741 gaatccccaa ctgttcttag tggatatgac agttttaaag ttgggaagat aatagccaat
     1801 aaatggtcca aatttaagag accagttgca ataggtgttg atgcgagcag atttgatcag
     1861 cacgtggggg tagaagcact ccaatgggag cactcgattt acaacggtgc attcaaagat
     1921 cccattctca aggagttgtt acactggcaa acagagaata gaatcatgct gtttgttgaa
     1981 gacaaaatcc tcaagttcaa ggttaaagga catagaatgt ccggcgacat taacacctct
     2041 tctggcaaca aattaatcat gtgtggtatg atgcactact acttcaagac acttggagtc
     2101 aaagctgaac tctgcaacaa tggcgatgat tgtgttatca tatgtgagcg gaaagatgag
     2161 aataaattcc aacacatgca cagctggttt aaagactatg ggtttgacat gcagatagag
     2221 actcctgtct acaagattgg acagatagag ttttgtcaaa gtaaaccagt taaaattaat
     2281 ggctattata gaatggtgcg taaaccagag agcatatcca aagacgccca ttccctcatt
     2341 tccatggcat cagctgaaga tgtcaaaact ttcatgagtg ctaccgccca atgcggtatg
     2401 atcttgaata gtggtgtacc tgttcttgat gcttatcata aatgcctatt taaagcatca
     2461 gggtacaaga aagtatcgca agaagcaata gaaagaattg tctcttttgg aacgcaggac
     2521 aaactcgggc tcaggaaaga gcgagtcgaa gaaccaataa caatggataa taggttgagt
     2581 tattgggagt ccagtggggt tgaccctcag acacaggtcc ttgtcgaacg atattttgac
     2641 aatctgacgg tccatatcga accccgcggc gtaaagagat tgacgccttt actagataaa
     2701 actttgcttt caattgcaag tgtagcacga acttctgtgt cgctaccgat actttcaaaa
     2761 tagaagcact catagtaacc atagtagtat tagtattaat agtagttagt ttattagatt
     2821 acgctagctc gtacagataa attgcaacgg attacaaatt cctttcaggt tttgcttctg
     2881 gattcatttc cagcattcct gtatcaatat tggcaattta ctttgtctac ctcaaaattt
     2941 cgaaaaatct aagggagata ataaacgagt atggtcgcgg ttagcaatgt cgcattacaa
     3001 cgaagacgca ctcgcagagc cgcaagacgc gctccacgag ttcagctcat ggctattcca
     3061 acgaccagtc gcgcaccaca gcgcagacga agacaacgac gacgaaggag aaataatgga
     3121 ggaggaggca atatggccgg aggatcaggc aaggctcaca aattccagtt ttcgaaggac
     3181 ggtatcaatg gcagttccaa gggaactatc acattcgggc cgtctttatc agagtgcaag
     3241 ccactctctg atggaatact caaggcctac catgaatata agatcacgag tatcttatta
     3301 cagttcatct ccgaggcctc ttccacctcg tcaggctcca tcgcttatga gcttgaccca
     3361 cactgcaaat acacggaaat ccaatcgctt cttaacaaat tcagcatcac caagagcggt
     3421 tcgaaacgat tccccacaag agctatcaat ggccttgaat ggcatgacac cagtgatgac
     3481 caattcaaga tacattacaa ggggaacgga aagtccgaaa tcgcaggctc cttcaagatc
     3541 acgatcgatg tcttaactca gaatcccaaa taggtagacg gagaaccggg gccgaaacca
     3601 ggtccggacc ccacaccccc accagcacca ccacctgaac caacgccagc caaacatgag
     3661 agattcattg tgtacaccgg tacactgtca acgctcatta gtgcccgaca aaactcagat
     3721 agtatatccc tctactcaat cagagaccag aggatcagat atattgaaga tgagaacgca
     3781 aactggacga acatcaaagc acaatggtat tcccagaatt ctgtggaagc aataccaatg
     3841 tttatttacc cagttccgca aggcacatgg tcgattgaaa tctcttgtga aggctaccag
     3901 gcaacatcaa gcaccacgga cccccaccgg gggaaatctg atggaatgat tgcttatgat
     3961 gacaatcaag ataaggtgtg gaatattggt gtgcaaaata atgtaaccat atccaataac
     4021 aaggccgatg ctgactggaa atacggtcac ccagatttaa ctatcaacgg tgaacgtttc
     4081 gaccaaaagc aagtagtcga gaaagatgga acagtttcgt ttcatttagt aactactggc
     4141 cccaacgcga gtttcttttt agctggccct gccgttaaga agactgccaa gtataacttc
     4201 tgcatatcat atggagcttg gacagaccgc gatatggaat ttggattggt atcagttgtt
     4261 ctcgatgaac atttagaggg tgttagaggt tctcagtacg ttaggaaaac gctaaggcca
     4321 ggtcatgtta gcgtcaatcg catccaccga ttgcaagaca gtttcacatc ggtggaatat
     4381 gtcagtgatg aagatagtag tagtagtagt agtagtatag ttagtaatcg accatcaact
     4441 ccggataatg atagtgatgt ccaatttgca gaatcgctca agggtaagta tccgacgcag
     4501 tcgaagcttc cacctaaagg attcctatca cggttaagcg caaaagaaaa agaagaaatc
     4561 tccagctcaa agccctcaaa tgttgaacgt caagttggtc ctcttgttgc agcttatgga
     4621 tacccgtcgc aaacaggtgt ctatgatgca accagagaga tcctgcaagc taaagaagct
     4681 gcagaaaatt tggcagaact agaaagggac ttaaaggaga ttaacaagct agaaccgccg
     4741 gatacaatag ttcaggaaga aatccctgac ttcgtgccac ctccggagag ggtgatccag
     4801 gaagacgatc ctgattacat acccccgatt tggcgcaatg ccgaccaggc tgttacgatc
     4861 gccacaagtg gtcaaataga ctggagtcgg ccagcttatg agtcaggtga tccacctgag
     4921 aaggcaggaa cactcaaggg aactctctca aaattaggag ggtctcttag aagtggagaa
     4981 tcgtctctta gaggtaacct ccgcaagacg caagatcaaa ctgatctaga caacaaattg
     5041 tccaaactta gtgttgttca aagatctcaa tatcagagaa ttctaaataa cctagggaaa
     5101 atgcgtgcgc gagcatatat cgatggttta gatttagatt aatatagtag aagtaagtgt
     5161 gcgctttcca tcacataggc gtggagccaa ccttggtgag ttgctgtcgt gggatcctgg
     5221 gaaacaggtt cggtgaacaa aaagccggta atctcgggtg ttcgtcaaac accgtcgtat
     5281 caacacagta tgcatatcca tcaataaccc actgtccttg tgactaaaag ttagagttag
     5341 tttaccgcct ctcttgtaaa ccacatacaa gatgcgagct tgtggagagt accatccctt
     5401 gaataaggat ggttgaaagt ttctggttcc aatccattga tcaaaattgg cactgcttct
     5461 ggtgactaca ctgccgctgg tgatacagcg taaacaattt ctgctactta ctcgatgaaa
     5521 tgagagtaac tagtaaagtc ttgccgctca catttctatt tgacggtact aggcttcgtc
     5581 tctttgatga cgttaaatga aagcggagt
//
LOCUS       6692                    5609 bp    RNA     linear   VRL 17-JUN-2024
DEFINITION  Soybean dwarf virus isolate 6692.
ACCESSION   6692
VERSION
KEYWORDS    .
SOURCE      Soybean dwarf virus
  ORGANISM  Soybean dwarf virus
            Viruses; Riboviria; Orthornavirae; Kitrinoviricota;
            Tolucaviricetes; Tolivirales; Tombusviridae; Regressovirinae;
            Luteovirus; Luteovirus glycinis.
REFERENCE   1  (bases 1 to 5609)
  AUTHORS   Kehoe,M.A., Congdon,B.S. and Sharman,M.
  TITLE     Genetic diversity of soybean dwarf virus in two mixed-cropping
            regions of Australia
  JOURNAL   unpublished
REFERENCE   2  (bases 1 to 5609)
  AUTHORS   Kehoe,M.A., Congdon,B.S. and Sharman,M.
  TITLE     Direct Submission
  JOURNAL   Submitted (17-JUN-2024) DPIRD Diagnostic Laboratory Service,
            Department of Primary Industries and Regional Development, 3
            Baron-Hay Court, South Perth, WA 6151, Australia
COMMENT     Bankit Comment: ALT EMAIL:monica.kehoe@gmail.com
            Bankit Comment: TOTAL # OF SEQS:41
            
            ##Assembly-Data-START##
            Assembly Method       :: CLC Genomics Workbench v. 2022; Geneious
                                     Prime v. Various
            Sequencing Technology :: Illumina
            ##Assembly-Data-END##
FEATURES             Location/Qualifiers
     source          1..5609
                     /organism="Soybean dwarf virus"
                     /mol_type="genomic RNA"
                     /isolate="6692"
                     /host="Trifolium subterraneum"
                     /db_xref="taxon:12049"
                     /country="Australia: Mt Barker, WA"
                     /collection_date="2017"
                     /collected_by="Benjamin Congdon"
     gene            80..2760
                     /gene="RdRp"
     CDS             join(80..1162,1162..2760)
                     /gene="RdRp"
                     /ribosomal_slippage
                     /note="P1-P2 frameshift fusion protein"
                     /codon_start=1
                     /product="RNA-dependent RNA polymerase"
                     /translation="MFNFDSLVSATAKVVKDFIHFCYNRARHVYYALKRWLWELQGVF
                     AAHDAFVDMCYDAMYGVEEFEWELQKQFSSAEHDVLIAKHEFERLLRDGAPLKTWPQP
                     CAPMGSFRSSDDFQVAAQEAENLSLMDPEPSLIKGSGDYSLDNPNRIEKFINLVQKKE
                     VLSATEQMIKHAYEEHIGEAPFGKWFNTLPSRMNYIKRAASKKAKAAKRSNSVRQMVN
                     EVNVIPDFISICDVVQVDTGEKLPPKKDKDGELLEPEPKLKLMRRVRPEHYGDARSYI
                     RQHIRNNNMRLIDGSDVSHATINRYALKFCEDLELDMTSTAMLVDYAMTMVPIPLKND
                     VERAKIVHSPAARQIRQELGVLNAEVFLEGLCSDSGFESPFSILGLPEIVVRSGATPR
                     KSRSVISFLSQFTLGLDYQCPNPSLHNALVAVERRVFTVGKGNEVVLPYKNKEGIFSN
                     LDYFRDSIVNKVGCPRTHTPEELAATYHSGKRSLYNAAVQSLKKKAVERSDANVTAFL
                     KMEKHLMSKKIAPRLICPRNKRYNVELGRRLKFNEKKFMHAIDSTFESPTVLSGYDSF
                     KVGKIIANKWSKFKRPVAIGVDASRFDQHVGVEALQWEHSIYNGAFKDPILKELLHWQ
                     TENRIMLFVEDKILKFKVKGHRMSGDINTSSGNKLIMCGMMHYYFKTLGVKAELCNNG
                     DDCVIICERKDENKFQHMHSWFKDYGFDMQIETPVYKIGQIEFCQSKPVKINGYYRMV
                     RKPESISKDAHSLISMASAEDVKTFMSATAQCGMILNSGVPVLDAYHKCLFKASGYKK
                     VSQEAIERIVSFGTQDKLGLRKERVEEPITMDNRLSYWESSGVDPQTQVLVERYFDNL
                     TVHIEPRGVKRLTPLLDKTLLSIASVARTSVSLPILSK"
     CDS             2841..2981
                     /note="ORF3a; P3a expressed by leaky scanning of
                     subgenomic mRNA"
                     /codon_start=1
                     /product="P3a"
                     /translation="-
                     ATDYKFLSGFASGFISSIPVSILAIYFVYLKISKNLREIINEYGRG"
     CDS             2971..5139
                     /note="readthrough domain protein"
                     /codon_start=1
                     /transl_except=(pos:3571..3573,aa:OTHER)
                     /product="P3/P5"
                     /translation="MVAVSNVALQRRRTRRAARRAPRVQLMAIPTTSRAPQRRRRQRR
                     RRRNNGGGGNMAGGSGKAHKFQFSKDGINGSSKGTITFGPSLSECKPLSDGILKAYHE
                     YKITSILLQFISEASSTSSGSIAYELDPHCKYTEIQSLLNKFSITKSGSKRFPTRAIN
                     GLEWHDTSDDQFKIHYKGNGKSEIAGSFKITIDVLTQNPKXVDGEPGPKPGPDPTPPP
                     APPPEPTPAKHERFIVYTGTLSTLISARQNSDSISLYSIRDQRIRYIEDENANWTNIK
                     AQWYSQNSVEAIPMFIYPVPQGTWSIEISCEGYQATSSTTDPHRGKSDGMIAYDDNQD
                     KVWNIGVQNNVTISNNKADADWKYGHPDLTINGERFDQKQVVEKDGTVSFHLVTTGPN
                     ASFFLAGPAVKKTAKYNFCISYGAWTDRDMEFGLVSVVLDEHLEGVRGSQYVRKTLRP
                     GHVSVNRIHRLHDSFTPVEYVSDEDSSSSSSSIVSNRPSTPDNDSDVQFAESLKGKYP
                     TQSKLPPKGFLSRLSAKEKEEISSSKPSNVERQVGPLVAAYGYPSQTGVYDAAREILQ
                     AKEAAENLAELERDLKEINKLEPPDTIVQEEIPDFVPPPERVIQEDDPDYIPPIWRNA
                     DRAVTIATSGQIDWSRPAYESGDPPKKAGTLKGTLSKLGGSLRSGESSLRGNLRKTQD
                     QTDLDNKLSKLSVIQRSQYQRILNDLGKMRARAYIDGLDLD"
     gene            2971..3570
                     /gene="CP"
     CDS             2971..3570
                     /gene="CP"
                     /note="Coat Protein"
                     /codon_start=1
                     /product="ORF3"
                     /translation="MVAVSNVALQRRRTRRAARRAPRVQLMAIPTTSRAPQRRRRQRR
                     RRRNNGGGGNMAGGSGKAHKFQFSKDGINGSSKGTITFGPSLSECKPLSDGILKAYHE
                     YKITSILLQFISEASSTSSGSIAYELDPHCKYTEIQSLLNKFSITKSGSKRFPTRAIN
                     GLEWHDTSDDQFKIHYKGNGKSEIAGSFKITIDVLTQNPK"
     gene            2987..3553
                     /gene="MP"
     CDS             2987..3553
                     /gene="MP"
                     /note="Movement Protein"
                     /codon_start=1
                     /product="ORF4"
                     /translation="MSHYNEDALAEPQDALHEFSSWLFQRPVAHHSADEDNDDEGEIM
                     EEEAIWPEDQARLTNSSFRRTVSMAVPRELSHSGRLYQSASHSLMEYSRPTMNIRSRV
                     SYYSSSPRPLPPRQAPSLMSLTHTANTRKSNRFLTNSASPRAVRNDSPQEPSMALNGM
                     TPVMTNSRYITRGTESPKSQAPSRSRSMS"
BASE COUNT     1696 a   1206 c   1294 g   1413 t
ORIGIN      
        1 acaagatcca cctcccggca tcttcgtatc gtgtttgagg tatctctagt gtttggttgt
       61 ttaaatacta gttaatttaa tgtttaattt cgatagttta gtgtcggcca ccgctaaggt
      121 ggtcaaagat tttattcatt tttgttataa tagggcgcgg cacgtttact atgctctcaa
      181 acgctggctc tgggagctcc agggcgtgtt tgctgcacat gacgcttttg tcgacatgtg
      241 ctacgacgct atgtatggcg tcgaagagtt tgagtgggaa ctgcaaaaac agttctcaag
      301 tgccgaacat gacgtgctaa tcgccaagca cgaatttgag cgcctgttaa gggatggcgc
      361 cccattaaag acatggccac aaccatgtgc tcctatgggc agtttccggt cgtctgatga
      421 cttccaggta gcagctcaag aagctgaaaa cctgtcttta atggacccag aaccctcctt
      481 gattaaaggg tctggtgatt actcgcttga caatcctaat aggattgaaa agttcatcaa
      541 cctcgttcaa aagaaggagg tactttccgc caccgagcaa atgatcaaac atgcttatga
      601 agagcatatc ggtgaggcac cattcggaaa gtggttcaac actctgccct ctcgcatgaa
      661 ttacattaag agggctgctt caaagaaggc caaggcggcc aagagatcaa actctgtccg
      721 tcaaatggta aacgaggtaa atgtcatccc agactttatc tcaatttgtg atgttgtcca
      781 ggtggatact ggcgagaagc tccctcccaa gaaagataaa gacggggagc tattggagcc
      841 tgaacccaaa ttaaaactga tgagaagggt cagacctgag cattatggtg atgctcgttc
      901 ttacataagg cagcacattc gcaacaataa catgcgcctt attgacggct ctgatgttag
      961 tcatgctacc atcaaccgat atgctctcaa gttctgtgaa gacttagagc ttgatatgac
     1021 cagtactgca atgctggttg attatgctat gacaatggtg cccatccctc tcaagaatga
     1081 tgttgaaagg gcgaagattg tccattctcc tgcagccagg caaattaggc aggagttggg
     1141 cgttctaaac gctgaggttt tttagagggg ctctgctccg actctggttt tgaatccccg
     1201 ttttctattt tggggttgcc agagatcgtg gtgcgtagtg gagctacacc taggaagagt
     1261 cgtagtgtaa ttagctttct ttcgcagttt actttaggtc tagattacca atgcccaaat
     1321 cccagtttac ataatgcatt ggtggcggtt gaacgtaggg tgttcaccgt tgggaaagga
     1381 aatgaggtag tgctacctta caagaacaaa gaaggaatat tttccaatct tgattacttt
     1441 cgagactcaa tagtcaacaa agttggttgt ccaaggaccc acactcctga ggagcttgct
     1501 gcaacgtacc actctggaaa gagaagtctg tacaatgcag ctgttcaaag cctcaaaaag
     1561 aaggcagttg aaaggagtga tgctaacgtg acagcctttc tcaagatgga aaaacatctg
     1621 atgagtaaga agatagcacc caggttgata tgtccccgaa acaaaagata caatgttgaa
     1681 ttgggacgtc gattgaaatt taacgagaag aaattcatgc atgcaatcga ctcaaccttt
     1741 gaatccccaa ctgttcttag tggatatgac agttttaaag ttgggaagat aatagccaat
     1801 aaatggtcca aatttaagag accagttgca ataggtgttg atgcgagcag atttgatcag
     1861 cacgtggggg tagaagcact ccaatgggag cactcaattt acaacggtgc attcaaagat
     1921 cccattctca aggagttgtt acactggcaa acagagaata gaatcatgct gtttgttgaa
     1981 gacaaaatcc tcaagttcaa ggtcaaagga catagaatgt ccggcgacat taacacctct
     2041 tctggcaaca aattaatcat gtgtggtatg atgcactact acttcaagac acttggagtc
     2101 aaagccgaac tctgcaacaa tggcgatgat tgtgttatca tatgtgagcg gaaagatgag
     2161 aataaattcc aacacatgca cagctggttt aaagactatg ggtttgacat gcagatagag
     2221 actcctgtct acaagattgg acagatagag ttttgtcaaa gtaaaccagt taaaattaat
     2281 ggctactata gaatggtgcg taaaccagag agcatatcca aagacgccca ttccctcatt
     2341 tccatggcat cagctgaaga tgtcaaaact ttcatgagtg ctaccgccca atgcggtatg
     2401 atcttgaata gtggtgtacc tgttcttgat gcttatcaca aatgcctatt taaagcatca
     2461 gggtacaaga aagtatcgca agaagcaata gaaagaattg tctcttttgg aacgcaggac
     2521 aaactcgggc tcaggaaaga gcgagtcgaa gaaccaataa caatggataa taggttgagt
     2581 tattgggagt ccagtggggt tgaccctcag acacaggtcc ttgtcgaacg atattttgac
     2641 aatctgacgg tccatatcga accccgcggc gtaaagagat tgacgccttt actagataaa
     2701 actttgcttt caattgcaag tgtagcacga acctctgtgt cgctaccgat actttcaaaa
     2761 tagaagcact catagtaacc atagtagtat tagtattaat agtagttagt ttattagatt
     2821 acgctagctc gtacagataa attgcaacgg attacaaatt cctttcaggt tttgcttctg
     2881 gattcatttc cagcattcct gtatcaatat tggcaattta ttttgtctac ctcaaaattt
     2941 cgaaaaatct aagggagata ataaacgagt atggtcgcgg ttagcaatgt cgcattacaa
     3001 cgaagacgca ctcgcagagc cgcaagacgc gctccacgag ttcagctcat ggctattcca
     3061 acgaccagtc gcgcaccaca gcgcagacga agacaacgac gacgaaggag aaataatgga
     3121 ggaggaggca atatggccgg aggatcaggc aaggctcaca aattccagtt ttcgaaggac
     3181 ggtatcaatg gcagttccaa gggaactatc acattcgggc cgtctttatc agagtgcaag
     3241 ccactctctg atggaatact caaggcctac catgaatata agatcacgag tatcttatta
     3301 cagttcatct ccgaggcctc ttccacctcg tcaggctcca tcgcttatga gcttgaccca
     3361 cactgcaaat acacggaaat ccaatcgctt cttaacaaat tcagcatcac caagagcggt
     3421 tcgaaacgat tccccacaag agccatcaat ggccttgaat ggcatgacac cagtgatgac
     3481 caattcaaga tacattacaa ggggaacgga aagtccgaaa tcgcaggctc cttcaagatc
     3541 acgatcgatg tcttaactca gaatcccaaa taggtagacg gagaaccggg gccgaaacca
     3601 ggtccggacc ccacaccccc accagcacca ccacctgaac caacgccagc caaacatgag
     3661 agattcattg tgtacaccgg tacactgtca acgctcatta gtgcccgaca aaactcagat
     3721 agtatatccc tctactcaat cagagaccag aggatcagat atattgaaga tgagaacgca
     3781 aactggacga acatcaaagc acagtggtat tcccagaatt ctgtggaagc aataccaatg
     3841 tttatttacc cagttccgca aggcacatgg tcgattgaaa tctcttgtga aggctaccag
     3901 gcaacatcaa gcaccacgga cccccaccgg gggaaatctg atggaatgat tgcttatgat
     3961 gacaatcaag ataaggtgtg gaatattggt gtgcaaaata atgtaaccat atccaataac
     4021 aaggccgatg ctgactggaa atacggtcac ccagatttga ctatcaacgg tgaacgtttc
     4081 gaccaaaagc aagtagtcga gaaagatgga acagtttcgt ttcatttagt aactactggc
     4141 cccaacgcga gtttcttttt agctggccct gccgttaaga agactgccaa gtataacttc
     4201 tgcatatcat atggagcttg gacagaccgc gatatggaat ttggattggt atcagttgtt
     4261 ctcgatgaac atttagaggg tgttagaggt tctcagtacg ttaggaaaac gctaaggcca
     4321 ggtcatgtta gcgtcaatcg catccaccga ttgcatgaca gtttcacgcc ggtggaatat
     4381 gtcagtgatg aagatagtag tagtagtagt agtagtatag ttagtaatcg accatcaact
     4441 ccggataatg atagtgatgt ccaatttgca gaatcgctca agggtaagta tccgacgcag
     4501 tcgaagcttc cacctaaagg attcctatca cggttaagcg caaaagaaaa agaagaaatt
     4561 tccagctcaa agccctcaaa tgttgaacgt caagttggtc ctcttgttgc agcctatgga
     4621 tacccgtcgc aaacaggtgt ctatgatgca gccagagaga tcctgcaagc taaagaagct
     4681 gcagaaaatt tggcagaact agaaagggac ttaaaggaga ttaacaagct agaaccgccg
     4741 gatacaatag ttcaggaaga aatccctgac ttcgtgccac ctccggagag ggtgatccag
     4801 gaagacgatc ctgattacat acccccgatt tggcgcaatg ccgaccgggc tgttacgatc
     4861 gccacaagtg gtcaaataga ctggagtcgg ccagcttatg agtcaggtga tccacctaag
     4921 aaggcaggaa cactcaaggg aactctctca aaattaggag ggtctcttag aagtggagaa
     4981 tcgtctctta gaggtaacct ccgcaagacg caagatcaaa ctgatctaga caacaaattg
     5041 tccaaactta gtgttattca aagatctcaa tatcagagaa ttctaaatga cctagggaaa
     5101 atgcgtgcgc gagcatatat cgatggttta gatttagatt aatatagtag aagtaagtgt
     5161 gcgctttcca tcacataggc gtggagccaa ccttggtgag ttgctgtcgt gggatcctgg
     5221 gaaacaggtt cggtgaacaa aaagccggta atctcgggtg ttcgtcaaac accgtcgtat
     5281 caacacagta tgcatatcca tcaataaccc actgtccttg tgactaaaaa ttagagttag
     5341 tttaccgcct ctcttgtaaa ccacatacaa gatgcgagct tgtggagagt accatccctt
     5401 gaataaggat ggttgaaagt ttctggttcc aatccattga tcaaaattgg cactgcttct
     5461 ggtgactaca ctgccgctgg tgatacagcg taaacaattt ctgctactta ctcgatgaaa
     5521 tgagagtaac tagtaaagtc ttgccgctca catttctatt tgacggtact aggcttcgtc
     5581 cctttgatga cgttaaatga aagcggagt
//
LOCUS       6694                    5609 bp    RNA     linear   VRL 17-JUN-2024
DEFINITION  Soybean dwarf virus isolate 6694.
ACCESSION   6694
VERSION
KEYWORDS    .
SOURCE      Soybean dwarf virus
  ORGANISM  Soybean dwarf virus
            Viruses; Riboviria; Orthornavirae; Kitrinoviricota;
            Tolucaviricetes; Tolivirales; Tombusviridae; Regressovirinae;
            Luteovirus; Luteovirus glycinis.
REFERENCE   1  (bases 1 to 5609)
  AUTHORS   Kehoe,M.A., Congdon,B.S. and Sharman,M.
  TITLE     Genetic diversity of soybean dwarf virus in two mixed-cropping
            regions of Australia
  JOURNAL   unpublished
REFERENCE   2  (bases 1 to 5609)
  AUTHORS   Kehoe,M.A., Congdon,B.S. and Sharman,M.
  TITLE     Direct Submission
  JOURNAL   Submitted (17-JUN-2024) DPIRD Diagnostic Laboratory Service,
            Department of Primary Industries and Regional Development, 3
            Baron-Hay Court, South Perth, WA 6151, Australia
COMMENT     Bankit Comment: ALT EMAIL:monica.kehoe@gmail.com
            Bankit Comment: TOTAL # OF SEQS:41
            
            ##Assembly-Data-START##
            Assembly Method       :: CLC Genomics Workbench v. 2022; Geneious
                                     Prime v. Various
            Sequencing Technology :: Illumina
            ##Assembly-Data-END##
FEATURES             Location/Qualifiers
     source          1..5609
                     /organism="Soybean dwarf virus"
                     /mol_type="genomic RNA"
                     /isolate="6694"
                     /host="Trifolium subterraneum"
                     /db_xref="taxon:12049"
                     /country="Australia: Narrikup, WA"
                     /collection_date="2017"
                     /collected_by="Benjamin Congdon"
     gene            80..2760
                     /gene="RdRp"
     CDS             join(80..1162,1162..2760)
                     /gene="RdRp"
                     /ribosomal_slippage
                     /note="P1-P2 frameshift fusion protein"
                     /codon_start=1
                     /product="RNA-dependent RNA polymerase"
                     /translation="MFNFDSLVSATAKVVKDFIHFCYNRARHVYYALKRWLWELQGVF
                     AAHDAFVDMCYDAMYGVEEFEWELQKQFSNAEHDVLIAKHEFERLLRDGAPLKTWPQP
                     CAPMGSFRSSDDFQVAAQEAENLSLMDPEPSLIKGSGDYSLDNPNRIEKFINLVQKKE
                     VLSATEQMIKHAYEEHIGEAPFGKWFNTLPSRMNYIKRAGSKKAKAAKRSNSVRQMVN
                     EVNVIPDFISICDVVQVDTGEKLPPKKDKDGELLEPEPKLKMMRRVRPEHYGDARSYI
                     RQHIRNNNMRLIDGSDVSHATINRYALKFCEDLELDMTSTAMLIDYAMTMVPIPLKND
                     VERAKIVHSPAARQIRQELGVLNAEVFLEGLCSDSGFESPFSILGLPEIVVRSGATPR
                     KSRSVISFLSQFTLGLDYQCPNPSLHNALVAVERRVFTVGKGNEVVLPYKNKEGIFSN
                     LDYFRDSIVNKVGCPRTHTPEELAATYHSGKRSLYNAAVQSLKKKAVERSDANVTAFL
                     KMEKHLMSKKIAPRLICPRNKRYNVELGRRLKFNEKKFMHAIDSTFESPTVLSGYDSF
                     KVGKIIANKWSKFKRPVAIGVDASRFDQHVGVEALQWEHSIYNGAFKDPILKELLHWQ
                     TENRIMLFVEDKILKFKVKGHRMSGDINTSSGNKLIMCGMMHYYFKTLGVKAELCNNG
                     DDCVIICERKDENKFQHMHSWFKDYGFDMQIETPVYKIGHIEFCQSKPVKINGYYRMV
                     RKPESISKDAHSLISMASAEDVKTFMSATAQCGMILNSGVPVLDAYHKCLFKASGYKK
                     VSQEAIERIVSFGTQDKLGLRKERVEEPVTMDNRLSYWESSGVDPQTQVLVERYFDNL
                     TVHIEPRGVKRLTPLLDKTLLSIASVARTSVSLPILSK"
     CDS             2841..2981
                     /note="ORF3a; P3a expressed by leaky scanning of
                     subgenomic mRNA"
                     /codon_start=1
                     /product="P3a"
                     /translation="-
                     ATDYKFLSGFASGFISSIPVSILAIYFVYLKISKNLREIINEYGRG"
     CDS             2971..5139
                     /note="readthrough domain protein"
                     /codon_start=1
                     /transl_except=(pos:3571..3573,aa:OTHER)
                     /product="P3/P5"
                     /translation="MVAVSNVALQRRRTRRAARRAPRVQLMAIPTTSRAPQRRRRQRR
                     RRRNNGGGGNMAGGSGKAHKFQFSKDGINGSSKGTITFGPSLSECKPLSDGILKAYHE
                     YKITSILLQFISEASSTSSGSIAYELDPHCKYTEIQSLLNKFSITKSGSKRFPTRAIN
                     GLEWHDTSDDQFKIHYKGNGKSEIAGSFKITIDVLTQNPKXVDGEPGPKPGPDPTPPP
                     APPPEPTPAKHERFIVYTGTLSTLISARQNSDSISLYSIRDQRIRYIEDENANWTNIK
                     AQWYSQNSVEAIPMFVYPVPQGTWSIEISCEGYQATSSTTDPHRGKSDGMIAYDDNQD
                     KVWNIGVQNNVTISNNKADADWKYGHPDLTINGERFDQKQVVEKDGTVSFHLVTTGPN
                     ASFFLAGPAVKKTAKYNFCISYGAWTDRDMEFGLVSVVLDEHLEGVRGSQYVRKTLRP
                     GHVSVNRIHRLQDSFTPVEYVSDEDSSSSSSSIVSNRPSTPDNDSDVQFAESLKGKYP
                     TQSKLPPKGFLSRLSAKEKEEISSSKPSNVERQVGPLVAAYGYPSQTGVYDAAREILQ
                     AKEAAENLAELERDLKEINKLEPPDTIVQEEIPDFVPPPERVIQEDDPDYIPPIWRNA
                     DQAVTIATSGQIDWSRPAYESGDPPKKAGTLKGTLSKLGGSLRSGESSLRGNLRKTQD
                     QTDLDNKLSKLSVIQRSQYQRMLNNLGKMRARAYIDGLDLD"
     gene            2971..3570
                     /gene="CP"
     CDS             2971..3570
                     /gene="CP"
                     /note="Coat Protein"
                     /codon_start=1
                     /product="ORF3"
                     /translation="MVAVSNVALQRRRTRRAARRAPRVQLMAIPTTSRAPQRRRRQRR
                     RRRNNGGGGNMAGGSGKAHKFQFSKDGINGSSKGTITFGPSLSECKPLSDGILKAYHE
                     YKITSILLQFISEASSTSSGSIAYELDPHCKYTEIQSLLNKFSITKSGSKRFPTRAIN
                     GLEWHDTSDDQFKIHYKGNGKSEIAGSFKITIDVLTQNPK"
     gene            2987..3553
                     /gene="MP"
     CDS             2987..3553
                     /gene="MP"
                     /note="Movement Protein"
                     /codon_start=1
                     /product="ORF4"
                     /translation="MSHYNEDALAEPQDALHEFSSWLFQRPVAHHSADEDNDDEGEIM
                     EEEAIWPEDQARLTNSNFRRTVSMAVPRELSHSGRLYQSASHSLMEYSRPTMNIRSRV
                     SYYSSSPRPLPPRQAPSLMSLTHTANTRKSNRFLTNSASPRAVRNDSPQELSMALNGM
                     TPVMTNSRYITRGTESPKSQAPSRSRSMS"
BASE COUNT     1701 a   1199 c   1292 g   1417 t
ORIGIN      
        1 acaagatcca cctcccggca ccttcgtatc gtgtttgagg tatctctagt gtttggttgt
       61 ttaaatacta gttaatttaa tgtttaattt cgatagttta gtgtcggcca ccgctaaggt
      121 ggtcaaagat tttattcatt tttgttataa tagggcgagg cacgtttact atgctctcaa
      181 acgctggctc tgggagctcc agggcgtgtt tgctgcacat gacgcttttg tcgacatgtg
      241 ctacgacgct atgtatggcg tcgaagagtt tgagtgggaa ctgcaaaaac agttctcaaa
      301 tgccgaacac gacgtgttaa tcgccaagca cgaatttgag cgcctgttaa gggatggcgc
      361 cccattaaag acatggccac aaccatgtgc tcctatgggc agtttccggt cgtctgatga
      421 cttccaggta gcagctcaag aagctgaaaa cctgtcttta atggacccag aaccctcctt
      481 gattaaaggg tctggtgatt actcgcttga caatcctaat aggattgaaa agttcatcaa
      541 cctcgttcaa aagaaggagg tactttccgc caccgagcaa atgatcaaac atgcttatga
      601 agagcatatc ggtgaggcac cattcggaaa gtggttcaac actctgccct ctcgcatgaa
      661 ttacattaag agggctggtt caaagaaggc caaggcggcc aagagatcaa actctgtccg
      721 tcaaatggta aacgaggtaa atgtcatccc tgactttatc tcaatttgtg atgttgtcca
      781 ggtggatact ggcgagaagc tccctcccaa gaaagataaa gacggggagc tattggagcc
      841 tgaacccaaa ttaaaaatga tgagaagggt cagacctgag cattatggtg atgctcgttc
      901 ttacataagg cagcacattc gcaacaataa catgcgcctt attgacggct ctgatgttag
      961 tcatgctacc atcaaccgat atgctctcaa gttctgcgaa gacttagagc ttgatatgac
     1021 cagtactgca atgctgattg attatgctat gacaatggtg cccatccctc tcaagaatga
     1081 tgttgaaagg gcgaagattg tccattctcc tgcagccagg caaattaggc aggagttggg
     1141 cgttctaaac gctgaggttt tttagagggg ctctgctccg actctggttt tgaatccccg
     1201 ttttctattt tggggttgcc agagatcgtg gtgcgtagtg gagctacacc taggaagagt
     1261 cgtagtgtaa ttagctttct ttcgcagttt actttaggtc tagattacca atgcccaaat
     1321 cccagtttac ataatgcatt ggtggcggtt gaacgtaggg tgttcaccgt tgggaaagga
     1381 aatgaggtag tgctgcctta caagaacaaa gaaggaatat tttccaatct tgattacttt
     1441 cgagactcaa tagtcaacaa agttggttgt ccaaggaccc acactcctga ggagcttgct
     1501 gcaacgtacc actctggaaa gagaagtctg tacaatgcag ctgttcaaag cctcaaaaag
     1561 aaggcagttg aaaggagtga tgctaacgtg acagcctttc tcaagatgga aaaacatctg
     1621 atgagtaaga agatagcacc caggttgata tgtccccgaa acaaaagata caatgttgaa
     1681 ttgggacgtc gattgaaatt taacgagaag aaattcatgc atgcaatcga ctcaaccttt
     1741 gaatccccaa ctgttcttag tggatatgac agttttaaag ttgggaagat aatagccaat
     1801 aaatggtcca aatttaagag accagttgca ataggtgttg atgcgagcag atttgatcag
     1861 cacgtggggg tagaagcgct ccaatgggag cactcgattt acaacggtgc attcaaagat
     1921 cccattctca aggagttgtt acactggcaa acagagaata gaatcatgct gtttgttgaa
     1981 gacaaaatcc tcaagttcaa ggtcaaagga catagaatgt ccggtgacat taacacctct
     2041 tctggcaaca aattaatcat gtgtggtatg atgcactact acttcaagac acttggagtc
     2101 aaagccgaac tctgcaacaa tggcgatgat tgtgttatca tatgtgagcg gaaagatgag
     2161 aataaattcc aacacatgca tagctggttt aaagactatg ggtttgacat gcagatagag
     2221 actcctgtct acaagattgg acatatagag ttttgtcaaa gtaaaccagt taaaattaat
     2281 ggctattata gaatggtgcg taaaccagag agcatatcca aagacgccca ttccctcatt
     2341 tccatggcat cagctgaaga tgtcaaaact ttcatgagtg ctaccgccca atgcggtatg
     2401 atcttgaata gtggtgtacc tgttcttgat gcttatcata aatgcctatt taaagcatca
     2461 gggtacaaga aagtatcgca agaagcaata gaaagaattg tctcttttgg aacgcaggac
     2521 aaactcgggc tcaggaaaga gcgagtcgaa gaaccagtaa caatggataa taggttgagt
     2581 tattgggagt ccagtggggt tgaccctcag acacaggtcc ttgtcgaacg atattttgac
     2641 aatctgacgg tccatatcga accccgcggc gtaaagagat tgacgccttt actagataaa
     2701 actttgcttt caattgcaag tgtagcacga acttctgtgt cgctaccgat actttcaaaa
     2761 tagaagcact catagtaacc atagtagtat tagtattaat agtagttagt ttattagatt
     2821 acgctagctc gtacagataa attgcaacgg attacaaatt cctttcaggt tttgcttctg
     2881 gattcatttc cagcattcct gtatcaatat tggcaattta ctttgtctac ctcaaaattt
     2941 cgaaaaatct aagggagata ataaacgagt atggtcgcgg ttagcaatgt cgcattacaa
     3001 cgaagacgca ctcgcagagc cgcaagacgc gctccacgag ttcagctcat ggctattcca
     3061 acgaccagtc gcgcaccaca gcgcagacga agacaacgac gacgaaggag aaataatgga
     3121 ggaggaggca atatggccgg aggatcaggc aaggctcaca aattccaatt ttcgaaggac
     3181 ggtatcaatg gcagttccaa gggaactatc acattcgggc cgtctttatc agagtgcaag
     3241 ccactctctg atggaatact caaggcctac catgaatata agatcacgag tatcttatta
     3301 cagttcatct ccgaggcctc ttccacctcg tcaggctcca tcgcttatga gcttgaccca
     3361 cactgcaaat acacggaaat ccaatcgctt cttaacaaat tcagcatcac caagagcggt
     3421 tcgaaacgat tccccacaag agctatcaat ggccttgaat ggcatgacac cagtgatgac
     3481 caattcaaga tacattacaa ggggaacgga aagtccgaaa tcgcaggctc cttcaagatc
     3541 acgatcgatg tcttaactca gaatcccaaa taggtagacg gagaaccggg gccgaaacca
     3601 ggtccggacc ccacaccccc accagcacca ccacctgaac caacgccagc caaacatgag
     3661 agattcattg tgtacaccgg tacactgtca acgctcatta gtgcccgaca aaactcagat
     3721 agtatatccc tctactcaat cagagaccag aggatcagat atattgaaga tgagaacgca
     3781 aactggacga acatcaaagc acaatggtat tcccagaatt ctgtggaagc aataccaatg
     3841 tttgtttacc cagttccgca aggcacatgg tcgattgaaa tctcttgtga aggctaccag
     3901 gcaacatcaa gcaccacgga cccccatcgg gggaaatctg atggaatgat tgcttatgat
     3961 gacaatcaag ataaggtgtg gaatattggt gtgcaaaata atgtaaccat atccaataac
     4021 aaggccgatg ctgattggaa atacggtcac ccagatttaa ctatcaacgg tgaacgtttc
     4081 gaccaaaagc aagtagtcga gaaagatgga acagtttcgt ttcatttagt aactactggc
     4141 cccaacgcga gtttcttttt agctggccct gccgttaaga agactgccaa gtataacttc
     4201 tgcatatcat atggagcttg gacagaccgc gatatggaat ttggattggt atcagttgtt
     4261 ctcgatgaac atttagaggg tgttagaggt tctcagtacg ttaggaaaac gctaaggcca
     4321 ggtcatgtta gcgtcaatcg catccaccga ttgcaagaca gtttcacacc ggtggaatat
     4381 gtcagtgatg aagatagtag tagtagtagt agtagcatag ttagtaatcg accatcaact
     4441 ccggataatg atagtgatgt ccaatttgca gaatcgctca agggtaagta tccgacgcag
     4501 tcgaagcttc cacctaaagg attcctatca cggttaagcg caaaagaaaa agaagaaatt
     4561 tccagctcaa agccctcaaa tgttgaacgt caagttggtc ctcttgttgc agcctatgga
     4621 tacccgtcgc aaacaggtgt ctatgatgca gccagagaga tcctgcaagc taaagaagct
     4681 gcagaaaatt tggcagaact agaaagggac ttaaaggaga ttaacaagct agaaccgccg
     4741 gatacaatag ttcaggaaga aatccctgac ttcgtgccac ctccggagag ggtgatccag
     4801 gaagacgatc ctgattacat acccccgatt tggcgcaatg ccgaccaggc tgttacgatc
     4861 gccacaagtg gtcaaataga ctggagtcgg ccagcttatg agtcaggtga tccacctaag
     4921 aaggcaggaa cactcaaggg aactctctca aaattaggag ggtctcttag aagtggagaa
     4981 tcgtctctta gaggtaacct ccgcaagacg caagatcaaa ctgatctaga caacaaattg
     5041 tccaaactta gtgttattca aagatctcaa tatcagagaa tgctaaataa cctagggaaa
     5101 atgcgtgcgc gagcatatat cgatggttta gatttagatt aatatagtag aagtaagtgt
     5161 gcgctttcca tcacataggc gtggagccaa ccttggtgag ttgctgtcgt gggatcctgg
     5221 gaaacaggtt cggtgaacaa aaagccggta atctcgggtg ttcgtcaaac accgtcgtat
     5281 caacacagta tgcatatcca tcaataaccc actgtccttg tgactaaaaa ttagagttag
     5341 tttaccgcct ctcttgtaaa ccacatacag gatgcgagct tgtggagagt accatccctt
     5401 gaataaggat ggttgaaagt ttctggttcc aatccattga tcaaaattgg cactgcttct
     5461 ggtgactaca ctgccgctgg tgatacagcg taaacaattt ctgctactta ctcaatgaaa
     5521 tgagagtaac tagtaaagtc ttgccgctca catttctatt tgacggtact aggcttcgtc
     5581 cctttgatga cgttaaatga aagcggagt
//
LOCUS       6931                    5609 bp    RNA     linear   VRL 17-JUN-2024
DEFINITION  Soybean dwarf virus isolate 6931.
ACCESSION   6931
VERSION
KEYWORDS    .
SOURCE      Soybean dwarf virus
  ORGANISM  Soybean dwarf virus
            Viruses; Riboviria; Orthornavirae; Kitrinoviricota;
            Tolucaviricetes; Tolivirales; Tombusviridae; Regressovirinae;
            Luteovirus; Luteovirus glycinis.
REFERENCE   1  (bases 1 to 5609)
  AUTHORS   Kehoe,M.A., Congdon,B.S. and Sharman,M.
  TITLE     Genetic diversity of soybean dwarf virus in two mixed-cropping
            regions of Australia
  JOURNAL   unpublished
REFERENCE   2  (bases 1 to 5609)
  AUTHORS   Kehoe,M.A., Congdon,B.S. and Sharman,M.
  TITLE     Direct Submission
  JOURNAL   Submitted (17-JUN-2024) DPIRD Diagnostic Laboratory Service,
            Department of Primary Industries and Regional Development, 3
            Baron-Hay Court, South Perth, WA 6151, Australia
COMMENT     Bankit Comment: ALT EMAIL:monica.kehoe@gmail.com
            Bankit Comment: TOTAL # OF SEQS:41
            
            ##Assembly-Data-START##
            Assembly Method       :: CLC Genomics Workbench v. 2022; Geneious
                                     Prime v. Various
            Sequencing Technology :: Illumina
            ##Assembly-Data-END##
FEATURES             Location/Qualifiers
     source          1..5609
                     /organism="Soybean dwarf virus"
                     /mol_type="genomic RNA"
                     /isolate="6931"
                     /host="Trifolium subterraneum"
                     /db_xref="taxon:12049"
                     /country="Australia: Gairdner, WA"
                     /collection_date="2017"
                     /collected_by="Benjamin Congdon"
     gene            80..2760
                     /gene="RdRp"
     CDS             join(80..1162,1162..2760)
                     /gene="RdRp"
                     /ribosomal_slippage
                     /note="P1-P2 frameshift fusion protein"
                     /codon_start=1
                     /product="RNA-dependent RNA polymerase"
                     /translation="MFNFDSLVSATAKVVKDFIHFCYNRARHVYYALKRWLWELQGVF
                     AAHDAFVDMCYDAMYGVEEFEWELQKQFSSAEHDVLIAKHEFERLLRDGAPLKTWPQP
                     CAPMGSFRSSDDFQVAAQEAENLSLMDPEPSLIKGSGDYSLDNPNRIEKFINLVQKKE
                     VLSATEQMIKHAYEEHIGEAPFGKWFNTLPSRMNYIKRAASKKAKAAKRSNSVRQMVN
                     EVNVIPDFISICDVVQVDTGEKLPPKKDKDGELLEPEPKLKMMRRVRPEHYGDARSYI
                     RQHIRNNNMRLIDGSDVSHATINRYALKFCEDLELDMTSTAMLVDYAMTMVPIPLKND
                     VERAKIVHSPAARQIRQELGVLNAEVFLEGLCSDSGFESPFSILGLPEIVVRSGATPR
                     KSRSVISFLSQFTLGLDYQCPNPSLHNALVAVERRVFTVGKGNEVVLPYKNKEGIFSN
                     LDYFRDSIVNKVGCPRTHTPEELAATYHSGKRSLYNAAVQSLKKKAVERSDANVTAFL
                     KMEKHLMSKKIAPRLICPRNKRYNVELGRRLKFNEKKFMHAIDSTFESPTVLSGYDSF
                     KVGKIIANKWSKFKRPVAIGVDASRFDQHVGVEALQWEHSIYNGAFKDPILKELLHWQ
                     TENRIMLFVEDKILKFKVKGHRMSGDINTSSGNKLIMCGMMHYYFKTLGVKAELCNNG
                     DDCVIICERKDENKFQHMHSWFKDYGFDMQIETPVYKIGQIEFCQSKPVKINGYYRMV
                     RKPESISKDAHSLISMASAEDVKTFMSATAQCGMILNSGVPVLDAYHKCLFKASGYKK
                     VSQEAIERIVSFGTQDKLGLRKERVEEPITMDNRLSYWESSGVDPQTQVLVERYFDNL
                     TVHIEPRGVKRLTPLLDKTLLSIASVARTSVSLPILSK"
     CDS             2841..2981
                     /note="ORF3a; P3a expressed by leaky scanning of
                     subgenomic mRNA"
                     /codon_start=1
                     /product="P3a"
                     /translation="-
                     ATDYKFLSGFASGFISSIPVSILAIYFVYLKISKNLREIINEYGRG"
     CDS             2971..5139
                     /note="readthrough domain protein"
                     /codon_start=1
                     /transl_except=(pos:3571..3573,aa:OTHER)
                     /product="P3/P5"
                     /translation="MVAVSNVALQRRRTRRAARRAPRVQLMAIPTTSRAPQRRRRQRR
                     RRRNNGGGGNMAGGSGKAHKFQFSKDGINGSSKGTITFGPSLSECKPLSDGILKAYHE
                     YKITSILLQFISEASSTSSGSIAYELDPHCKYTEIQSLLNKFSITKSGSKRFPTRAIN
                     GLEWHDTSDDQFKIHYKGNGKSEIAGSFKITIDVSTQNPKXVDGEPGPKPGPDPTPPP
                     APPPEPTPAKHERFIVYTGTLSTLISARQNSDSISLYSIRDQRIRYIEDENANWTNIK
                     AQWYSQNSVEAIPMFIYPVPQGTWSIEISCEGYQATSSTTDPHRGKSDGMIAYDDNQD
                     KVWNIGVQNNVTISNNKADADWKYGHPDLTINGERFDQKQVVEKDGTVSFHLVTTGPN
                     ASFFLAGPAVKKTAKYNFCISYGAWTDRDMEFGLVSVVLDEHLEGVRGSQYVRKTLRP
                     GHVSVNRIHRLQDSFTPVEYVSDEDSSSSSSSIVSNRPSTPDNDSDVQFAESLKGKYP
                     TQSKLPPKGFLSRLSAKEKEEISSSKPSNVERQVGPLVAAYGYPSQTGVYDAAREILQ
                     AKEAAENLAELERDLKEINKLEPPDTIVQEEIPDFVPPPERVIQEDDPDYIPPIWRNA
                     DQAVTIATSGQIDWSRPAYESGDPPKKTGTLKGTLSKLGGSLRSGESSLRGNLRKTQD
                     QTDLDNKLSKLSVIQRSQYQRILNNLGKMHARAYIDGLDLD"
     gene            2971..3570
                     /gene="CP"
     CDS             2971..3570
                     /gene="CP"
                     /note="Coat Protein"
                     /codon_start=1
                     /product="ORF3"
                     /translation="MVAVSNVALQRRRTRRAARRAPRVQLMAIPTTSRAPQRRRRQRR
                     RRRNNGGGGNMAGGSGKAHKFQFSKDGINGSSKGTITFGPSLSECKPLSDGILKAYHE
                     YKITSILLQFISEASSTSSGSIAYELDPHCKYTEIQSLLNKFSITKSGSKRFPTRAIN
                     GLEWHDTSDDQFKIHYKGNGKSEIAGSFKITIDVSTQNPK"
     gene            2987..3521
                     /gene="MP"
     CDS             2987..3521
                     /gene="MP"
                     /note="Movement Protein"
                     /codon_start=1
                     /product="ORF4"
                     /translation="MSHYNEDALAEPQDALHEFSSWLFQRPVAHHSADEDNDDEGEIM
                     EEEAIWPEDQARLTNSSFRRTVSMAVPRELSHSGRLYQSASHSLMEYSRPTMNIRSRV
                     SYYSSSPRPLPPRQAPSLMSLTHTANTRKSNRFLTNSASPRAVRNDSPQELSMALNGM
                     TPVMTNSRYITRGTESPK"
BASE COUNT     1704 a   1206 c   1289 g   1410 t
ORIGIN      
        1 acaagatcca cctcccggca ccttcgtatc gtgtttgagg tatctctagt gtttggttgt
       61 ttaaatacta gttaatttaa tgtttaattt cgatagttta gtgtcggcca ccgctaaggt
      121 ggtcaaagat tttattcatt tttgttataa tagggcgagg cacgtttact atgctctcaa
      181 acgctggctc tgggagctcc agggcgtgtt tgctgcacat gacgcttttg tcgacatgtg
      241 ctacgacgct atgtatggcg tcgaagagtt tgagtgggaa ctgcaaaaac agttctcaag
      301 tgccgaacac gacgtgctaa tcgccaagca cgaatttgag cgcctgttaa gggatggcgc
      361 cccattaaag acatggccac aaccatgtgc tcctatgggc agtttccggt cgtctgatga
      421 cttccaggta gcagctcaag aagctgaaaa cctgtcttta atggacccag aaccctcctt
      481 gattaaaggg tctggtgatt actcgcttga caatcctaat aggattgaaa agttcattaa
      541 cctcgttcaa aagaaggagg tactttccgc caccgagcaa atgatcaaac atgcttatga
      601 agagcatatc ggtgaggcac cattcggaaa gtggttcaac actctgccct ctcgcatgaa
      661 ttacattaag agggctgctt caaagaaggc caaggcggcc aagagatcaa actctgtccg
      721 tcaaatggta aacgaggtaa atgtcatccc tgactttatc tcaatttgtg atgttgtcca
      781 ggtggatact ggcgagaagc tccctcccaa gaaagataaa gacggggagc tattggagcc
      841 tgaacccaaa ttaaaaatga tgagaagggt cagacctgag cattatggtg atgctcgttc
      901 ttacataagg cagcacattc gcaacaataa catgcgcctt attgacggct ctgatgttag
      961 tcatgctacc atcaaccgat atgctctcaa gttctgcgaa gacttagagc ttgatatgac
     1021 cagtactgca atgctggttg attatgctat gacaatggtg cccatccctc tcaagaatga
     1081 tgttgaaagg gcgaagattg tccattctcc tgcagccagg caaattaggc aggagttggg
     1141 cgttctaaac gctgaggttt tttagagggg ctctgctccg actctggttt tgaatccccg
     1201 ttttctattt tggggttgcc agagatcgtg gtgcgtagtg gagctacacc taggaagagt
     1261 cgtagtgtaa ttagctttct ttcgcagttt actttaggtc tagattacca atgcccaaat
     1321 cccagtttac ataatgcatt ggtggcggtt gaacgtaggg tgttcaccgt tgggaaagga
     1381 aatgaggtag tgctacctta caagaacaaa gaaggaatat tttccaatct tgattacttt
     1441 cgagactcaa tagtcaacaa agttggttgt ccaaggaccc acactcctga ggagcttgct
     1501 gcaacgtacc actctggaaa gagaagtctg tacaatgcag ctgttcaaag cctcaaaaag
     1561 aaggcagttg aaaggagtga tgctaacgtg acagcctttc tcaagatgga aaaacatctg
     1621 atgagtaaga agatagcacc caggttgata tgtccccgaa acaaaagata caatgttgaa
     1681 ttgggacgtc gattgaaatt taacgagaag aaattcatgc atgcaatcga ctcaaccttt
     1741 gaatccccaa cagttcttag tggatatgac agttttaaag ttgggaagat aatagccaat
     1801 aaatggtcca aatttaagag accagttgca ataggtgttg atgcgagcag atttgatcag
     1861 cacgtggggg tagaagcact ccaatgggag cactcgattt acaacggtgc attcaaagat
     1921 cccattctca aggagttgtt acactggcaa acagagaata gaatcatgct gtttgttgaa
     1981 gacaaaatcc tcaagttcaa ggtcaaagga catcgaatgt ccggcgacat taacacctct
     2041 tctggcaaca aattaattat gtgtggtatg atgcactact acttcaagac acttggagtc
     2101 aaagccgaac tctgcaacaa tggcgatgat tgtgttatca tatgtgagcg gaaagatgag
     2161 aataaattcc aacacatgca cagctggttt aaagactatg ggtttgacat gcagatagag
     2221 actcctgtct acaagattgg acagatagag ttttgtcaaa gtaaaccagt taaaattaat
     2281 ggctattata gaatggtgcg taaaccagag agcatatcca aagacgccca ttccctcatt
     2341 tccatggcat cagctgaaga tgtcaaaact ttcatgagtg ctaccgccca atgcggtatg
     2401 atcttgaata gtggtgtacc tgttcttgat gcttatcata aatgcctatt taaagcatca
     2461 gggtacaaga aagtatcgca agaagcaata gaaagaattg tctcttttgg aacgcaggac
     2521 aaactcgggc tcaggaaaga gcgagtcgaa gaaccaataa caatggataa taggttgagt
     2581 tattgggagt ccagtggggt tgaccctcag acacaggtcc ttgtcgaacg atattttgac
     2641 aatctgacgg tccatatcga accccgcggc gtaaagagat tgacgccttt actagataaa
     2701 actttgcttt caattgcaag tgtagcacga acttctgtgt cgctaccgat actttcaaaa
     2761 tagaagcact catagtaacc atagtagtat tagtattaat agtagttagc ttattagatt
     2821 acgctagctc gtacagataa attgcaacgg attacaaatt cctttcaggt tttgcttctg
     2881 gattcatttc cagcattcct gtatcaatat tggcaattta ctttgtctac ctcaaaattt
     2941 cgaaaaatct aagggagata ataaacgagt atggtcgcgg ttagcaatgt cgcattacaa
     3001 cgaagacgca ctcgcagagc cgcaagacgc gctccacgag ttcagctcat ggctattcca
     3061 acgaccagtc gcgcaccaca gcgcagacga agacaacgac gacgaaggag aaataatgga
     3121 ggaggaggca atatggccgg aggatcaggc aaggctcaca aattccagtt ttcgaaggac
     3181 ggtatcaatg gcagttccaa gggaactatc acattcgggc cgtctttatc agagtgcaag
     3241 ccactctctg atggaatact caaggcctac catgaatata agatcacgag tatcttatta
     3301 cagttcatct ccgaggcctc ttccacctcg tcaggctcca tcgcttatga gcttgaccca
     3361 cactgcaaat acacggaaat ccaatcgctt cttaacaaat tcagcatcac caagagcggt
     3421 tcgaaacgat tccccacaag agctatcaat ggccttgaat ggcatgacac cagtgatgac
     3481 caattcaaga tacattacaa ggggaacgga aagtccgaaa tagcaggctc cttcaagatc
     3541 acgatcgatg tctcaactca gaatcccaaa taggtagacg gagaaccggg gccgaaacca
     3601 ggtccggacc ccacaccccc accagcacca ccacctgaac caacgccagc caaacatgag
     3661 agattcattg tgtacaccgg tacactgtca acgctcatta gtgcccgaca aaactcagat
     3721 agtatatccc tctactcaat cagagaccag aggatcagat atattgaaga tgagaacgca
     3781 aactggacga acatcaaagc acaatggtat tcccagaatt ctgtggaagc aataccaatg
     3841 tttatttacc cagttccgca aggcacatgg tcgattgaaa tctcttgtga aggctaccag
     3901 gcaacatcaa gcaccacgga cccccaccgg gggaaatctg atggaatgat tgcttatgat
     3961 gacaatcaag ataaggtgtg gaatattggt gtgcaaaata atgtaaccat atccaataac
     4021 aaggccgatg ctgactggaa atacggtcac ccagatttaa ctatcaacgg tgaacgtttc
     4081 gaccaaaagc aagtagtcga gaaagatgga acagtttcgt ttcatttagt aactactggc
     4141 cccaacgcga gtttcttttt agctggccct gccgttaaga agactgccaa gtataacttc
     4201 tgcatatcat atggagcttg gacagaccgc gatatggaat ttggattggt gtcagttgtt
     4261 ctcgatgaac atttagaggg tgttagaggt tctcagtacg ttaggaaaac gctaaggcca
     4321 ggtcatgtta gcgtcaatcg catccaccga ttgcaagaca gtttcacacc ggtggaatat
     4381 gtcagtgatg aagatagtag tagtagtagt agtagtatag ttagtaatcg accatcaact
     4441 ccggataatg atagtgatgt ccaatttgca gaatcgctca agggtaagta tccgacgcag
     4501 tcgaagcttc cacctaaagg attcctatca cggttaagcg caaaagaaaa agaagaaatt
     4561 tccagctcaa agccctcaaa tgttgaacgt caagttggtc ctcttgttgc agcctatgga
     4621 tacccgtcgc aaacaggtgt ctatgatgca gccagagaga tcctgcaagc taaagaagct
     4681 gcagaaaatt tggcagaact agaaagggac ttaaaggaga ttaacaagct agaaccgccg
     4741 gatacaatag ttcaggaaga aatccctgac ttcgtgccac ctccggagag ggtgatccag
     4801 gaagacgatc ctgattacat acccccgatt tggcgcaatg ccgaccaggc tgttacgatc
     4861 gccacaagtg gtcaaataga ctggagtcgg ccagcttatg agtcaggtga tccacctaag
     4921 aagacaggaa cactcaaggg aactctctca aaactaggag ggtctcttag aagtggagaa
     4981 tcgtctctta gaggtaacct ccgcaagacg caagatcaaa ctgatctaga caacaaattg
     5041 tccaaactta gtgttattca aagatctcaa tatcagagaa ttctaaataa cctagggaaa
     5101 atgcatgcgc gagcatatat cgatggttta gatttagatt aatatagtag aagtaagtgt
     5161 gcgctttcca tcacataggc gtggagccaa ccttggtgag ttgctgtcgt gggatcctgg
     5221 gaaacaggtt cggtgaacaa aaagccggta atctcgggtg ttcgtcaaac accgtcgtat
     5281 caacacagta tgcatatcca tcaataaccc actgtccttg tgactaaaaa ttagagttag
     5341 tttaccgcct ctcttgtaaa ccacatacaa gatgcgagct tgtggagagt accatccctt
     5401 gaataaggat ggttgaaagt ttctggttcc aatccattga tcaaaattgg cactgcttct
     5461 ggtgactaca ctgccgctgg tgatacagcg taaacaattt ctgctactta ctcgatgaaa
     5521 tgagagtaac tagtaaagtc tcgccgctca catttctatt tgacggtact aggcttcgtc
     5581 cctttgatga cgttaaatga aagcggagt
//
LOCUS       2MS                     5609 bp    RNA     linear   VRL 17-JUN-2024
DEFINITION  Soybean dwarf virus isolate 2MS.
ACCESSION   2MS
VERSION
KEYWORDS    .
SOURCE      Soybean dwarf virus
  ORGANISM  Soybean dwarf virus
            Viruses; Riboviria; Orthornavirae; Kitrinoviricota;
            Tolucaviricetes; Tolivirales; Tombusviridae; Regressovirinae;
            Luteovirus; Luteovirus glycinis.
REFERENCE   1  (bases 1 to 5609)
  AUTHORS   Kehoe,M.A., Congdon,B.S. and Sharman,M.
  TITLE     Genetic diversity of soybean dwarf virus in two mixed-cropping
            regions of Australia
  JOURNAL   unpublished
REFERENCE   2  (bases 1 to 5609)
  AUTHORS   Kehoe,M.A., Congdon,B.S. and Sharman,M.
  TITLE     Direct Submission
  JOURNAL   Submitted (17-JUN-2024) DPIRD Diagnostic Laboratory Service,
            Department of Primary Industries and Regional Development, 3
            Baron-Hay Court, South Perth, WA 6151, Australia
COMMENT     Bankit Comment: ALT EMAIL:monica.kehoe@gmail.com
            Bankit Comment: TOTAL # OF SEQS:41
            
            ##Assembly-Data-START##
            Assembly Method       :: CLC Genomics Workbench v. 2022; Geneious
                                     Prime v. Various
            Sequencing Technology :: Illumina
            ##Assembly-Data-END##
FEATURES             Location/Qualifiers
     source          1..5609
                     /organism="Soybean dwarf virus"
                     /mol_type="genomic RNA"
                     /isolate="2MS"
                     /host="Cicer arietinum"
                     /db_xref="taxon:12049"
                     /country="Australia: Warwick, QLD"
                     /collection_date="2013"
                     /collected_by="Murray Sharman"
     gene            80..2760
                     /gene="RdRp"
     CDS             join(80..1162,1162..2760)
                     /gene="RdRp"
                     /ribosomal_slippage
                     /note="P1-P2 frameshift fusion protein"
                     /codon_start=1
                     /product="RNA-dependent RNA polymerase"
                     /translation="MFNFDSLVSATAKVVKDFIHFCYNRARHVYYALKRWLWELQGVF
                     AAHDAFVDMCYDAMYGVEEFEWELQKRFSSAEHDVLIAKHEFERLLRDGAPLKAWPQP
                     CAPMGSFRSSDDFQVAAQEAENLSLMDPEPSLIKGSGDYSLDNPNRIEKFINLVQKKE
                     VLSATEQMIKHAYEEHIGEAPFGKWFNTLPSRMNYIKRAASKKAKAAKRSNSVRQMVN
                     EVNVIPDFISICDVVQVDTGEKLPPKKDKDGELLEPEPKLKMMRRVRPEHFGDARSYI
                     RQHIRNNNMRLIDGSDVSHATINRYALKFCEDLELDMTSTAMLVDYAMTMVPIPLKND
                     IERAKIVHSPAARQIRQELGVLNAEVFLEGLCSDSGFESPFSILGLPEIVVRSGATPR
                     KSRSVISFLSQFTLGLDYQCPNPSLHNALVAVERRVFTVGKGNEVVLPYKNKEGIFSN
                     LDYFRDSIVNKVGCPRTHTPEELAATYHSGKRSLYNAAVQSLKKKAVERSDANVTAFL
                     KMEKHLMSKKIAPRLICPRNKRYNVELGRRLKFNEKKFMHAIDSTFESPTVLSGYDSF
                     KVGKIIANKWSKFKRPVAIGVDASRFDQHVGVEALQWEHSIYNGAFKDPILKELLHWQ
                     TENRIMLFVEDKILKFKVKGHRMSGDINTSSGNKLIMCGMMHYYFKTLGVKAELCNNG
                     DDCVIICERKDENKFQHMHSWFKDYGFDMQIETPVYKIGQIEFCQSKPVKINGYYRMV
                     RKPESISKDAHSLISMASAEDVKTFMSATAQCGMILNSGVPVLDAYHKCLFKASGYKK
                     VSQEAIERIVSFGTQDKLGLRKERVEEPITMDNRLSYWESSGVDPQTQVLVERYFDNL
                     TVHIEPRGVKRLTPLLDKTLLSIASVARTSVSLPILSK"
     CDS             2841..2981
                     /note="ORF3a; P3a expressed by leaky scanning of
                     subgenomic mRNA"
                     /codon_start=1
                     /product="P3a"
                     /translation="-
                     ATDYKFLSGFASGFISSIPVSILAIYFVYLKISKNLREIINEYGRG"
     CDS             2971..5139
                     /note="readthrough domain protein"
                     /codon_start=1
                     /transl_except=(pos:3571..3573,aa:OTHER)
                     /product="P3/P5"
                     /translation="MVAVSNVALQRRRTRRAARRAPRVQLMAIPTTSRTPQRRRRQRR
                     RRRNNGGGGNMAGGSGKAHKFQFSKDGINGSSKGTITFGPSLSECKPLSDGILKAYHE
                     YKITSILLQFISEASSTSSGSIAYELDPHCKYTEIQSLLNKFSITKSGSKRFPTRAIN
                     GLEWHDTSDDQFKIHYKGNGKSEIAGSFKITIDVLTQNPKXVDGEPGPKPGPDPTPPP
                     APPPEPTPAKHERFIVYTGTLSTLISARQNSDSISLYSIRDQRIRYIEDENANWTNIK
                     AQWYSQNSVEAIPMFIYPVPQGTWSIEISCEGYQATSSTTDPHRGKSDGMIAYDDNQD
                     KVWNIGVQNNVTISNNKADADWKYGHPDLTINGERFDQKQVVEKDGTVSFHLVTTGPN
                     ASFFLAGPAVKKTAKYNFCISYGAWTDRDMEFGLVSVVLDEHLEGVRGSQYVRKTLRP
                     GHISVNRTHRLQDSFTPVEYVSDEDSSSSSSSIVSNRPSTPDNDSDVQFAESLKGKLP
                     TQSKLPPKGFLSRLSAKEKEEISSSKPSNVERQVGPLVAAYGYPSQTGVYDAAREILQ
                     AKEAAENLAELERDLKEINKLEPPDTIVQEEIPDFVPPPERVIQEDDPDYIPPIWRNA
                     DQAVTIATSGQIDWSRPAYESGDPPKKAGTLKGTLSKLGGSLRSGESSLKGNLRKTQD
                     QTDLDNKLSKLSVIQRSQYQRILDNLGKMRARAYIDGLDLD"
     gene            2971..3570
                     /gene="CP"
     CDS             2971..3570
                     /gene="CP"
                     /note="Coat Protein"
                     /codon_start=1
                     /product="ORF3"
                     /translation="MVAVSNVALQRRRTRRAARRAPRVQLMAIPTTSRTPQRRRRQRR
                     RRRNNGGGGNMAGGSGKAHKFQFSKDGINGSSKGTITFGPSLSECKPLSDGILKAYHE
                     YKITSILLQFISEASSTSSGSIAYELDPHCKYTEIQSLLNKFSITKSGSKRFPTRAIN
                     GLEWHDTSDDQFKIHYKGNGKSEIAGSFKITIDVLTQNPK"
     gene            2987..3553
                     /gene="MP"
     CDS             2987..3553
                     /gene="MP"
                     /note="Movement Protein"
                     /codon_start=1
                     /product="ORF4"
                     /translation="MSHCNEDALAEPQDALHEFSSWLFQRPVAHHSADEDNDDEGEIM
                     EEEVIWPEDQARLTNSSFRRTVSMAVPRELSHSGRLYQSASHSLMEYSRPTMNIRSRV
                     SYYSSSPRPLPPRQAPSLMSLTHTANTRKSNRFLTNSASPRAVRNDSPQEPSMALNGM
                     TPVMTNSRYITRGTESPKSQAPSRSRSMS"
BASE COUNT     1694 a   1202 c   1293 g   1420 t
ORIGIN      
        1 acaagatcca cctcccggca ccttcgtatc gtgtttgagg tatctctagt gtttggttgt
       61 ttaaatacta gttaatttaa tgtttaattt cgatagttta gtgtcggcca ccgctaaggt
      121 ggtcaaagat tttattcatt tttgttataa tagggcgagg catgtttact atgctctcaa
      181 acgctggctc tgggagctcc agggcgtgtt tgctgcacat gacgcttttg tcgacatgtg
      241 ctacgacgct atgtatggcg tcgaagagtt tgagtgggaa ctgcaaaaac ggttctcaag
      301 tgccgaacac gacgtgctaa tcgccaagca cgaatttgag cgcctgttaa gggatggcgc
      361 cccattaaag gcatggccac aaccatgcgc tcctatgggc agtttccggt cgtctgatga
      421 cttccaggta gcagctcaag aagctgaaaa cctgtctttg atggacccag aaccctcctt
      481 gattaaaggg tctggtgatt actcgcttga caatcctaac aggattgaaa agttcatcaa
      541 cctcgttcaa aagaaggagg tactttccgc caccgagcaa atgatcaaac atgcttatga
      601 agagcatatc ggtgaggcac cattcggaaa gtggttcaac actctgccct ctcgcatgaa
      661 ttacattaag agggctgctt caaagaaggc caaggcggcc aagagatcaa actctgtccg
      721 tcaaatggta aacgaggtaa atgtcatccc tgactttatc tcaatttgtg atgttgtcca
      781 ggtggatact ggcgagaagc tccctcccaa gaaagataaa gacggggagc tattggagcc
      841 tgaacccaaa ttaaaaatga tgagaagggt caggcctgag cattttggtg atgctcgttc
      901 ttacataagg cagcacattc gcaacaataa catgcgcctt attgacggct ctgatgttag
      961 tcatgctacc atcaaccgat atgctctcaa gttctgcgaa gacttagagc ttgatatgac
     1021 cagtactgca atgctggttg attatgctat gacaatggtg cccatccctc ttaagaatga
     1081 tattgaaagg gcgaagattg tccattctcc tgcagccagg caaattaggc aggagttggg
     1141 cgttctaaac gctgaggttt tttagagggg ctctgctccg actctggttt tgaatccccg
     1201 ttttctattt tggggttgcc agagatcgtg gtgcgtagtg gagctacacc taggaagagt
     1261 cgtagtgtaa ttagctttct ttcgcagttt actttaggtc tagattacca atgcccaaat
     1321 cccagtttac ataatgcatt ggtggcggtt gaacgtaggg tgttcaccgt tgggaaagga
     1381 aatgaggtag tgctacctta caagaacaaa gaaggaatat tttccaatct tgattacttt
     1441 cgagactcaa tagtcaacaa agttggttgt ccaaggaccc acactcctga ggagcttgct
     1501 gcaacgtacc actctggaaa gagaagtctg tacaatgcag ctgttcaaag cctcaaaaag
     1561 aaggcagtcg aaaggagtga tgctaacgtt acagcctttc tcaagatgga aaaacatctg
     1621 atgagtaaga agatagcacc caggttgata tgtccccgaa acaaaagata caatgttgaa
     1681 ttgggacgtc gattgaaatt taacgagaag aaattcatgc atgcaatcga ctcaaccttt
     1741 gaatccccaa ctgttcttag tggatatgac agttttaaag ttgggaagat aatagccaat
     1801 aaatggtcca aatttaagag accagttgca ataggtgttg atgcgagcag atttgatcag
     1861 cacgtggggg tagaagcact ccaatgggag cactcgattt acaacggtgc attcaaagat
     1921 cccattctca aggagttgtt acactggcaa acagagaata gaatcatgct gtttgttgaa
     1981 gacaaaatcc tcaagttcaa ggtcaaagga catagaatgt ccggcgacat taacacctct
     2041 tctggcaaca aattaattat gtgtggtatg atgcactact acttcaagac acttggagtc
     2101 aaagccgaac tctgcaacaa tggcgatgat tgtgttatca tatgtgagcg gaaagatgag
     2161 aataagttcc aacacatgca cagctggttt aaagactatg ggtttgacat gcagatagag
     2221 actcctgtct acaagattgg acagatagag ttttgtcaaa gtaaaccagt taaaattaat
     2281 ggctattaca gaatggtgcg taaaccagag agcatatcca aagacgccca ttccctcatt
     2341 tccatggcat cagctgaaga tgtcaaaact ttcatgagtg ctaccgccca atgcggtatg
     2401 atcttgaata gtggtgtacc tgttcttgat gcttatcata aatgcctatt taaagcatcg
     2461 gggtacaaga aagtatcaca agaagcaata gaaagaattg tctcttttgg aacgcaggac
     2521 aaactcgggc tcaggaaaga gcgagtcgaa gaaccaataa caatggataa taggttgagt
     2581 tattgggagt ccagtggggt tgaccctcag acacaggtcc ttgtcgaacg atattttgac
     2641 aatctgacgg tccatatcga accccgcggc gtaaagagat tgacgccttt actagataaa
     2701 actttgcttt caattgcaag tgtagcacga acttctgtgt cgctaccgat actttcaaaa
     2761 tagaagcact catagtaacc atagtagtat tagtattaat agtagttagt ttattagatt
     2821 acgctagctc gtacagataa attgcaacgg attacaaatt cctttcaggt tttgcttctg
     2881 gattcatttc cagcattcct gtatcaatat tggcaattta ctttgtctac ctcaaaattt
     2941 cgaaaaatct aagggagata ataaacgagt atggtcgcgg ttagcaatgt cgcattgcaa
     3001 cgaagacgca ctcgcagagc cgcaagacgc gctccacgag ttcagctcat ggctattcca
     3061 acgaccagtc gcacaccaca gcgcagacga agacaacgac gacgaaggag aaataatgga
     3121 ggaggaggta atatggccgg aggatcaggc aaggctcaca aattccagtt ttcgaaggac
     3181 ggtatcaatg gcagttccaa gggaactatc acattcgggc cgtctttatc agagtgcaag
     3241 ccactctctg atggaatact caaggcctac catgaatata agatcacgag tatcttatta
     3301 cagttcatct ccgaggcctc ttccacctcg tcaggctcca tcgcttatga gcttgaccca
     3361 cactgcaaat acacggaaat ccaatcgctt cttaacaaat tcagcatcac caagagcggt
     3421 tcgaaacgat tccccacaag agccatcaat ggccttgaat ggcatgacac cagtgatgac
     3481 caattcaaga tacattacaa ggggaacgga aagtccgaaa tcgcaggctc cttcaagatc
     3541 acgatcgatg tcttaactca gaatcccaaa taggtagacg gagaaccggg gccgaaacca
     3601 ggtccggacc ccacaccccc accagcacca ccacctgaac cgacgccagc caaacatgag
     3661 agattcattg tgtacaccgg tacactgtca acgctcatta gtgcccgaca aaactcagat
     3721 agtatatccc tctactcaat cagagaccag aggatcagat atattgaaga tgagaacgca
     3781 aactggacga acattaaagc acaatggtat tcccagaatt ctgtggaagc aataccaatg
     3841 tttatttacc cggttccgca aggcacatgg tcgattgaaa tctcttgtga aggctaccag
     3901 gcaacatcaa gcaccacgga cccccaccgg gggaaatctg atggaatgat tgcttatgat
     3961 gacaatcaag ataaggtgtg gaatattggt gtgcaaaata atgtaaccat atccaataac
     4021 aaggccgatg ctgattggaa atacggtcac ccagatttaa ctatcaacgg tgaacgtttc
     4081 gaccaaaagc aagtagtcga gaaagatgga acagtttcgt ttcatttagt aactactggc
     4141 cccaacgcga gtttcttttt agctggccct gccgttaaga agactgccaa gtataacttc
     4201 tgcatatcat atggagcttg gacagaccgc gatatggaat ttggattggt atcagttgtt
     4261 ctcgatgaac atttagaggg tgttagaggt tctcagtacg ttaggaaaac gctaaggcca
     4321 ggtcatatta gcgtcaatcg cactcaccga ttgcaagaca gtttcactcc ggtggaatat
     4381 gtcagtgatg aagatagtag tagtagtagt agtagtatag ttagtaatcg accatcaact
     4441 ccggataatg atagtgatgt ccaatttgca gaatcgctca agggtaagct tccgacgcag
     4501 tcgaagcttc cacctaaagg attcctatca cggttaagcg caaaagaaaa agaagaaatt
     4561 tccagctcaa aaccctcaaa tgttgaacgt caagttggtc ctcttgttgc agcctatgga
     4621 tacccgtcgc aaacaggtgt ctatgatgca gccagagaga tcctgcaagc taaagaagct
     4681 gcagagaatt tggcagaact agaaagggac ttaaaggaga ttaacaagct agaaccgccg
     4741 gatacaatag ttcaggaaga aatccctgac ttcgtgcctc ctccggagag ggtgattcag
     4801 gaagacgatc ctgattacat acctccgatt tggcgcaatg ccgaccaggc tgttacgatc
     4861 gccacaagtg gtcaaataga ctggagtcgg ccagcttatg agtcaggtga tccacctaag
     4921 aaggcaggaa cactcaaggg aactctctca aaattaggag ggtctcttag aagtggagaa
     4981 tcgtctctta aaggtaacct ccgcaagacg caagatcaaa ctgatctaga caacaaattg
     5041 tccaaactta gtgttattca aagatctcaa tatcagagaa ttctagataa cctagggaaa
     5101 atgcgtgcgc gagcatatat cgatggttta gatttagatt aatatagtag aagtaagtgc
     5161 gcgctttcca tcacataggc gtggagccaa ccttggtgag ttgctgtcgt gggatcctgg
     5221 gaaacaggtt cggtgaacaa aaagccggta atctcgggtg ttcgtcaaac accgtcgtat
     5281 caacacagta tgcatatcca tcaataaccc actgtccttg tgactaaaaa ttagagttag
     5341 tttaccgcct ctcttgtaaa ccacatacaa gatgcgagct tgtggagagt accatccctt
     5401 gaataaggat ggttgaaagt ttctggttcc aatccattga tcaaaattgg cactgcttct
     5461 ggtgactaca ctgccgctgg tgatacagcg taaacaattt ctgctactta ctcgatgaaa
     5521 tgagagtaac tagtaaagtc ttgccgctca catttctatt tgacggtact aggcttcgtt
     5581 cctttgataa cgttaaatga aagcggagt
//
LOCUS       227MS                   5609 bp    RNA     linear   VRL 17-JUN-2024
DEFINITION  Soybean dwarf virus isolate 227MS.
ACCESSION   227MS
VERSION
KEYWORDS    .
SOURCE      Soybean dwarf virus
  ORGANISM  Soybean dwarf virus
            Viruses; Riboviria; Orthornavirae; Kitrinoviricota;
            Tolucaviricetes; Tolivirales; Tombusviridae; Regressovirinae;
            Luteovirus; Luteovirus glycinis.
REFERENCE   1  (bases 1 to 5609)
  AUTHORS   Kehoe,M.A., Congdon,B.S. and Sharman,M.
  TITLE     Genetic diversity of soybean dwarf virus in two mixed-cropping
            regions of Australia
  JOURNAL   unpublished
REFERENCE   2  (bases 1 to 5609)
  AUTHORS   Kehoe,M.A., Congdon,B.S. and Sharman,M.
  TITLE     Direct Submission
  JOURNAL   Submitted (17-JUN-2024) DPIRD Diagnostic Laboratory Service,
            Department of Primary Industries and Regional Development, 3
            Baron-Hay Court, South Perth, WA 6151, Australia
COMMENT     Bankit Comment: ALT EMAIL:monica.kehoe@gmail.com
            Bankit Comment: TOTAL # OF SEQS:41
            
            ##Assembly-Data-START##
            Assembly Method       :: CLC Genomics Workbench v. 2022; Geneious
                                     Prime v. Various
            Sequencing Technology :: Illumina
            ##Assembly-Data-END##
FEATURES             Location/Qualifiers
     source          1..5609
                     /organism="Soybean dwarf virus"
                     /mol_type="genomic RNA"
                     /isolate="227MS"
                     /host="Cicer arietinum"
                     /db_xref="taxon:12049"
                     /country="Australia: Pilton, QLD"
                     /collection_date="2013"
                     /collected_by="Murray Sharman"
     gene            80..2760
                     /gene="RdRp"
     CDS             join(80..1162,1162..2760)
                     /gene="RdRp"
                     /ribosomal_slippage
                     /note="P1-P2 frameshift fusion protein"
                     /codon_start=1
                     /product="RNA-dependent RNA polymerase"
                     /translation="MFNFDSLVSATAKVVKDFIHFCYNRARHVYYALKRWLWELQGVF
                     AAHDAFVDMCYDAMYGVEEFEWELQKQFSSAEHDVLIAKHEFERLLRDGAPLKTWPQP
                     CAPMGNFRSSDDFQVAAQEAENLSLMDPEPSLIKGSGDYSLDNPNRIEKFINLVQKKE
                     VLSATEQMIKHAYEEHIGEAPFGKWFNTLSSRMNYIKRAASKKAKAAKRSNSVRQMVN
                     EVNVIPDFISICDVVQVDTGEKLPPKKDKDGELLEPETKLKMMRRVRPEYYGDARSYI
                     RQHIRNNNMRLIDGSDVSHATINRYALKFCEDLELDMTSTAMLVDYAMTMVPIPLKND
                     IERAKIVHSPAARQIRQELGVLNAEVFLEGLCSDSGFESPFSILGLPEIVVRSGATPR
                     KSRSVISFLSQFTLGLDYQCPNPSLHNALVAVERRVFTVGKGNEVVLPYKNKEGIFSN
                     LDYFRDSIVNKVGCPRTHTPEELAATYHSGKRSLYNAAVQSLKKKAVERSDANVTAFL
                     KMEKHLMSKKIAPRLICPRNKRYNVELGRRLKFNEKKFMHAIDSTFESPTVLSGYDSF
                     KVGKIIANKWSKFKRPVAIGVDASRFDQHVGVEALQWEHSIYNGAFKDPILKELLHWQ
                     TENRIMLFVEDKILKFKVKGHRMSGDINTSSGNKLIMCGMMHYYFKTLGVKAELCNNG
                     DDCVIICERKDENKFQHMHSWFKDYGFDMQIETPVYKIGQIEFCQSKPVKINGYYRMV
                     RKPESISKDAHSLISMASAEDVKTFMSATAQCGMILNSGVPVLDAYHKCLFKASGYKK
                     VSQEAIERIVSFGTQDKLGLRKERVEEPITMDNRLSYWESSGVDPQTQVLVERYFDNL
                     TVHIEPRGVKRLTPLLDKTLLSIASVARTSVSLPILSK"
     CDS             2841..2981
                     /note="ORF3a; P3a expressed by leaky scanning of
                     subgenomic mRNA"
                     /codon_start=1
                     /product="P3a"
                     /translation="-
                     ATDYKFLSGFASGFISSIPVSILAIYFVYLKISKNLREIINEYGRG"
     CDS             2971..5139
                     /note="readthrough domain protein"
                     /codon_start=1
                     /transl_except=(pos:3571..3573,aa:OTHER)
                     /product="P3/P5"
                     /translation="MVAVSNVALQRRRTRRAARRAPRVQLMAIPTTSRAPQRRRRQRR
                     RRRNNGGGGNMAGGSGKAHKFQFSKDGINGSSKGTITFGPSLSECKPLSDGILKAYHE
                     YKITSILLQFISEASSTSSGSIAYELDPHCKYTEIQSLLNKFSITKSGSKRFPTRAIN
                     GLEWHDTSDDQFKIHYKGNGKSEIAGSFKITIDVLTQNPKXVDGEPGPKPGPDPTPSP
                     APPPEPTPAKHERFIVYTGTLSTLISARQNSDSISLYSIRDQRIRYIEDENANWTNIK
                     AQWYSQNSVEAIPMFIYPVPQGTWSIEISCEGYQATSSTTDPHRGKSDGMIAYDDNQD
                     KVWNIGVQNNVTISNNKADADWKYGHPDLTINGERFDQKQVVEKDGTVSFHLVTTGPN
                     ASFFLAGPAVKKTAKYNFCISYGAWTDRDMEFGLVSVVLDEHLEGVRGSQYVRKTLRP
                     GHISVNRTHRLQDSFTPVEYVSDEDSSSSSSSIVSNRPSTPDNDSDVQFAESLKGKLP
                     TQSKLPPKGFLSRLSAKEKEEISSSKPSNVERQVGPLVAAYGYPSQTGVYDAAREILQ
                     AKEAAENLAELERDLKEINKLEPPDTIVQEEIPDFVPPPERVIQEDDPDYIPPIWRNA
                     DQAVTIATSGQIDWSRPAYESGDPPKKAGTLKGTLSKLGGSLRSGESSLRGNLRKTQD
                     QTDLDNKLSKLSVIQRSQYQRILNNLGKMRARAYIDGLDLD"
     gene            2971..3570
                     /gene="CP"
     CDS             2971..3570
                     /gene="CP"
                     /note="Coat Protein"
                     /codon_start=1
                     /product="ORF3"
                     /translation="MVAVSNVALQRRRTRRAARRAPRVQLMAIPTTSRAPQRRRRQRR
                     RRRNNGGGGNMAGGSGKAHKFQFSKDGINGSSKGTITFGPSLSECKPLSDGILKAYHE
                     YKITSILLQFISEASSTSSGSIAYELDPHCKYTEIQSLLNKFSITKSGSKRFPTRAIN
                     GLEWHDTSDDQFKIHYKGNGKSEIAGSFKITIDVLTQNPK"
     gene            2987..3553
                     /gene="MP"
     CDS             2987..3553
                     /gene="MP"
                     /note="Movement Protein"
                     /codon_start=1
                     /product="ORF4"
                     /translation="MSHYNEDALAEPQDALHEFSSWLFQRPVAHHSADEDNDDEGEIM
                     EEEAIWPEDQARLTNSNFRRTVSMAVPRELSHSGRLYQSASHSLMEYSRPTMNIRSRV
                     SYYSSSPRPLPPRQAPSLMSLTHTANTRKSNRFLTNSASPRAVRNDSPQELSMALNGM
                     TPVMTNSRYITRGTESPKSQAPSRSRSMS"
BASE COUNT     1704 a   1198 c   1287 g   1420 t
ORIGIN      
        1 acaagatcca cctcccggca ccttcgtatc gtgtttgagg tatctctagt gtttggttgt
       61 ttaaatacta gttaatttaa tgtttaattt cgatagttta gtgtcggcca ccgctaaggt
      121 ggtcaaagat tttattcatt tttgttataa tagggcgagg catgtttact atgctctcaa
      181 acgctggctc tgggagctcc agggcgtgtt tgctgcacat gatgcttttg tcgacatgtg
      241 ctacgacgct atgtatggcg tcgaagagtt tgagtgggaa ctgcaaaaac agttctcaag
      301 tgccgaacac gacgtgctaa tcgccaagca cgaatttgag cgcctgttaa gggatggcgc
      361 cccattaaag acatggccac aaccatgcgc tcctatgggc aatttccggt cgtctgatga
      421 cttccaggta gcagctcaag aggctgaaaa cctgtcttta atggacccag aaccctcctt
      481 gattaaaggg tctggtgatt actcgcttga caatcctaac aggattgaaa agttcatcaa
      541 cctcgttcaa aagaaggagg tactttccgc caccgagcaa atgatcaaac atgcttatga
      601 agagcatatc ggtgaggcac cattcggaaa gtggttcaac actctgtcct ctcgcatgaa
      661 ttacattaag agggctgctt caaagaaggc caaggcggcc aagagatcaa actctgtccg
      721 tcaaatggta aacgaggtaa atgtcatccc tgactttatc tcaatttgtg atgttgtcca
      781 ggtggatact ggcgagaagc tccctcccaa gaaagataaa gacggggagc tattggagcc
      841 tgaaaccaaa ttaaaaatga tgagaagggt caggcctgag tattatggtg atgctcgttc
      901 ttacataagg cagcacattc gcaacaataa catgcgcctt attgacggct ctgatgttag
      961 tcatgctacc atcaaccgat atgctctcaa gttctgcgaa gacttagagc ttgatatgac
     1021 cagtactgca atgctggttg attatgctat gacaatggtg cccatccctc ttaagaatga
     1081 tattgaaagg gcgaagattg tccattctcc tgcagccagg caaattaggc aggagttggg
     1141 cgttctaaac gctgaggttt tttagagggg ctctgctccg actctggttt tgaatccccg
     1201 ttttctattt tggggttgcc agagatcgtg gtgcgtagtg gagctacacc taggaagagt
     1261 cgtagtgtaa ttagttttct ttcgcagttt actttaggtc tagattacca atgcccaaat
     1321 cccagtttac ataatgcatt ggtggcggtt gagcgtaggg tgttcaccgt tgggaaagga
     1381 aatgaggtag tgctacctta caagaacaaa gaaggaatat tttccaatct tgattacttt
     1441 cgagactcaa tagtcaacaa agttggttgt ccaaggaccc acactcctga ggagcttgct
     1501 gcaacgtacc actctggaaa gagaagtctg tacaatgcag ctgttcaaag cctcaaaaag
     1561 aaggcagtcg aaaggagtga tgctaacgtg acagcctttc tcaagatgga aaaacatctg
     1621 atgagtaaga agatagcacc caggttgata tgtccccgaa acaaaagata caatgttgaa
     1681 ttgggacgtc gattgaaatt taacgagaag aaattcatgc atgcaatcga ctcaaccttt
     1741 gaatccccaa ctgttcttag tggatatgac agttttaaag ttgggaagat aatagccaat
     1801 aaatggtcca aatttaagag accagttgca ataggtgttg atgcgagcag atttgatcag
     1861 cacgtggggg tagaagcact ccaatgggag cactcgattt acaacggtgc attcaaagat
     1921 cccattctca aggagttgtt acactggcaa acagagaata gaatcatgct gtttgttgaa
     1981 gacaaaatcc tcaagttcaa ggtcaaagga catagaatgt ccggtgacat taacacctct
     2041 tctggcaaca aattaatcat gtgtggtatg atgcattact acttcaagac acttggagtc
     2101 aaagccgaac tctgcaacaa tggcgatgat tgtgttatca tatgtgagcg gaaagatgag
     2161 aataaattcc aacacatgca cagctggttt aaagactatg ggtttgacat gcagatagag
     2221 actcctgtct acaagattgg acagatagag ttttgtcaaa gtaaaccagt taaaattaat
     2281 ggctattata gaatggtgcg taaaccagag agcatatcca aagacgccca ttccctcatt
     2341 tccatggcat cagctgaaga tgtcaaaact ttcatgagtg ctaccgccca atgcggtatg
     2401 atcttgaata gtggtgtacc tgttcttgat gcttatcata aatgcctatt taaagcatcg
     2461 gggtacaaga aagtgtcgca agaagcaata gaaagaattg tctcttttgg aacgcaggac
     2521 aaactcgggc tcaggaaaga gcgagtcgaa gaaccaataa caatggataa taggttgagt
     2581 tattgggagt ccagtggggt tgaccctcag acacaggtcc ttgtcgaacg atattttgac
     2641 aatctgacgg tccatatcga accccgcggc gtaaagagat tgacgccttt actagataaa
     2701 actttgcttt caattgcaag tgtagcacga acttctgtgt cgctaccaat actttcaaaa
     2761 tagaagcact catagtaacc atagtagtat tagtattaat agtagttagt ttattagatt
     2821 acgctagctc gtacagataa attgcaacgg actacaaatt cctttcaggt tttgcttctg
     2881 gattcatttc cagcattcct gtatcaatat tggcaattta ctttgtctac ctcaaaattt
     2941 cgaaaaatct aagggagata ataaacgagt atggtcgcgg ttagcaatgt cgcattacaa
     3001 cgaagacgca ctcgcagagc cgcaagacgc gctccacgag ttcagctcat ggctattcca
     3061 acgaccagtc gcgcaccaca gcgcagacga agacaacgac gacgaaggag aaataatgga
     3121 ggaggaggca atatggccgg aggatcaggc aaggctcaca aattccaatt ttcgaaggac
     3181 ggtatcaatg gcagttccaa gggaactatc acattcgggc cgtctttatc agagtgcaag
     3241 ccactctctg atggaatact caaggcctac catgaatata agatcacgag tatcttatta
     3301 cagttcatct ccgaggcctc ttccacctcg tcaggctcca tcgcttatga gcttgaccca
     3361 cactgcaaat acacggaaat ccaatcgctt cttaacaaat tcagcatcac caagagcggt
     3421 tcgaaacgat tccccacaag agctatcaat ggccttgaat ggcatgacac cagtgatgac
     3481 caattcaaga tacattacaa ggggaacgga aagtccgaaa tcgcaggctc cttcaagatc
     3541 acgatcgatg tcttaactca gaatcccaaa taggtagacg gagaaccggg gccgaaacca
     3601 ggtccggacc ccacaccctc accagcacca ccacctgaac cgacgccagc caaacatgag
     3661 agattcattg tgtacaccgg tacactatca acgctcatta gtgcccgaca aaactcagat
     3721 agtatatccc tctactcaat cagagaccag aggatcagat atattgaaga tgagaacgca
     3781 aactggacga acatcaaagc acaatggtat tcccagaatt ccgtggaagc aataccaatg
     3841 tttatttacc cagttccgca aggcacatgg tcgattgaaa tctcttgtga aggctaccag
     3901 gcaacatcaa gcaccacgga cccccaccgg gggaaatctg atggaatgat tgcttatgat
     3961 gacaatcaag ataaggtgtg gaatattggt gtgcaaaata atgtaaccat atccaataac
     4021 aaggccgatg ctgattggaa atacggtcac ccagatttaa ctatcaacgg tgaacgtttc
     4081 gaccaaaagc aagtagtcga gaaagatgga acagtttcgt ttcatttagt aactactggc
     4141 cccaacgcga gtttcttttt agctggccct gccgttaaga agactgccaa gtataacttc
     4201 tgcatatcat atggagcttg gacagaccgc gatatggaat ttggattggt atcagttgtt
     4261 ctcgatgaac atttagaggg tgttagaggt tctcagtacg ttaggaaaac gctaaggcca
     4321 ggtcatatta gcgtcaatcg cactcaccga ttgcaagaca gtttcacacc ggtggaatat
     4381 gtcagtgatg aagatagtag tagtagtagt agtagtatag ttagtaatcg accatcaact
     4441 ccggataatg atagtgatgt ccaatttgca gaatcgctca agggtaagct tccgacgcag
     4501 tcgaaactcc cacctaaagg attcctatca cggttaagcg caaaagaaaa agaagaaatt
     4561 tccagctcaa agccctcaaa tgttgaacgt caagttggtc cccttgttgc agcctatgga
     4621 tacccgtctc aaacaggtgt ctatgatgca gccagagaga tcctgcaagc taaagaagct
     4681 gcagaaaatt tggcagaact agaaagggac ttaaaggaga ttaacaagct agaaccgccg
     4741 gatacaatag ttcaggaaga aatccctgac ttcgtgccac ctccggagag ggtgatccag
     4801 gaagacgatc ctgattacat acctccgatt tggcgcaatg ccgaccaggc tgttacgatc
     4861 gccacaagtg gtcaaataga ctggagtcgg ccagcttatg agtcaggtga tccacctaag
     4921 aaggcaggaa cactcaaggg aactctctca aaattaggag ggtctcttag aagtggagaa
     4981 tcgtctctta gaggtaacct ccgcaagacg caagatcaaa ctgatctaga caacaaattg
     5041 tccaaactta gtgttattca aagatctcaa tatcagagaa ttctaaataa cctagggaaa
     5101 atgcgtgcgc gagcatatat tgatggttta gatttagatt aatatagtag aagtaagtgc
     5161 gcgctttcca tcacataggc gtggagccaa ccttggtgag ttgctgtcgt gggatcctgg
     5221 gaaacaggtt cggtgaacaa aaagccggta atctcgggtg ttcgtcaaac accgtcgtat
     5281 caacacagta tgcatatcca tcaataaccc actgtccttg tgactaaaaa ttagagttag
     5341 tttaccgcct ctcttgtaaa ccacatacaa gatgcgagct tgtggagagt actatccctt
     5401 gaataaggat ggttgaaagt ttctggttcc aatccattga tcaaaattgg cactgcttct
     5461 ggtgactaca ctgccgctgg tgatacagcg taaacaattt ctgctactta ctcgatgaaa
     5521 tgagagtaac tagtaaagtc ttgccgctca catttctatt tgacggtact aggcttcgtc
     5581 cttttgatga cgttaaatga aaacggagt
//
